# Supplementary material for: Structure-guided design of protein attachment points for functional augmentation of complex molecular machines
Source: bioRxiv preprint, doi:10.1101/2025.06.22.660945, version 1 (2025-06-22)
Supplement: Supplementary Data 1 [file 660945_file03.zip › pRep01.gb]

LOCUS       pRep01                  2983 bp ds-DNA     circular     19-JUN-2025
DEFINITION  .
COMMENT     
FEATURES             Location/Qualifiers
     misc_feature    413..658
                     /label="OriT"
                     /ApEinfo_revcolor="#9eafd2"
                     /ApEinfo_fwdcolor="#9eafd2"
     rep_origin      667..1399
                     /label="p15A"
                     /ApEinfo_revcolor="#9eafd2"
                     /ApEinfo_fwdcolor="#9eafd2"
     terminator      1408..1519
                     /label="T1"
                     /ApEinfo_revcolor="#d6b295"
                     /ApEinfo_fwdcolor="#d6b295"
     promoter        1526..1544
                     /label="T7 promoter"
                     /ApEinfo_revcolor="#b7e6d7"
                     /ApEinfo_fwdcolor="#b7e6d7"
                     /note="note: promoter for bacteriophage T7 RNA polymerase"
     misc_feature    1569..1574
                     /label="SD sequence"
                     /ApEinfo_revcolor="#f58a5e"
                     /ApEinfo_fwdcolor="#f58a5e"
     CDS             1581..2291
                     /label="codon optimized mCherry"
                     /ApEinfo_revcolor="#75c6a9"
                     /ApEinfo_fwdcolor="#75c6a9"
     protein_bind    2310..2354
                     /label="S-Tag"
                     /ApEinfo_revcolor="#9eafd2"
                     /ApEinfo_fwdcolor="#9eafd2"
     terminator      2407..2454
                     /label="T7 terminator"
                     /ApEinfo_revcolor="#c7b0e3"
                     /ApEinfo_fwdcolor="#c7b0e3"
     terminator      2460..2562
                     /label="T0"
                     /ApEinfo_revcolor="#d59687"
                     /ApEinfo_fwdcolor="#d59687"
     gene            2589..391
                     /label="Gentamicin"
                     /ApEinfo_revcolor="#84b0dc"
                     /ApEinfo_fwdcolor="#84b0dc"
ORIGIN
        1 CCTCGGGAAC TTGCTCCGTA GTAAGACATT CATCGCGCTT GCTGCCTTCG ACCAAGAAGC
       61 GGTTGTTGGC GCTCTCGCGG CTTACGTTCT GCCCAAGTTT GAGCAGCCGC GTAGTGAGAT
      121 CTATATCTAT GATCTCGCAG TCTCCGGAGA GCACCGGAGG CAGGGCATTG CCACCGCGCT
      181 CATCAATCTC CTCAAGCATG AGGCCAACGC GCTTGGTGCT TATGTGATCT ACGTGCAAGC
      241 AGATTACGGT GACGATCCCG CAGTGGCTCT CTATACAAAG TTGGGCATAC GGGAAGAAGT
      301 GATGCACTTT GATATCGACC CAAGTACCGC CACCTAACAA TTCGTTCAAG CCGAGATCGG
      361 CTTCCCGGCC GCGGAGTTGT TCGGTAAATT GGACAACGGT CCGCGCGTTG TCCTTTTCCG
      421 CTGCATAACC CTGCTTCGGG GTCATTATAG CGATTTTTTC GGTATATCCA TCCTTTTTCG
      481 CACGATATAC AGGATTTTGC CAAAGGGTTC GTGTAGACTT TCCTTGGTGT ATCCAACGGC
      541 GTCAGCCGGG CAGGATAGGT GAAGTAGGCC CACCCGCGAG CGGGTGTTCC TTCTTCACTG
      601 TCCCTTATTC GCACCTGGCG GTGCTCAACG GGAATCCTGC TCTGCGAGGC TGGCCGTAGG
      661 CCGGCCCTAG AAATATTTTA TCTGATTAAT AAGATGATCT TCTTGAGATC GTTTTGGTCT
      721 GCGCGTAATC TCTTGCTCTG AAAACGAAAA AACCGCCTTG CAGGGCGGTT TTTCGAAGGT
      781 TCTCTGAGCT ACCAACTCTT TGAACCGAGG TAACTGGCTT GGAGGAGCGC AGTCACCAAA
      841 ACTTGTCCTT TCAGTTTAGC CTTAACCGGC GCATGACTTC AAGACTAACT CCTCTAAATC
      901 AATTACCAGT GGCTGCTGCC AGTGGTGCTT TTGCATGTCT TTCCGGGTTG GACTCAAGAC
      961 GATAGTTACC GGATAAGGCG CAGCGGTCGG ACTGAACGGG GGGTTCGTGC ATACAGTCCA
     1021 GCTTGGAGCG AACTGCCTAC CCGGAACTGA GTGTCAGGCG TGGAATGAGA CAAACGCGGC
     1081 CATAACAGCG GAATGACACC GGTAAACCGA AAGGCAGGAA CAGGAGAGCG CACGAGGGAG
     1141 CCGCCAGGGG GAAACGCCTG GTATCTTTAT AGTCCTGTCG GGTTTCGCCA CCACTGATTT
     1201 GAGCGTCAGA TTTCGTGATG CTTGTCAGGG GGGCGGAGCC TATGGAAAAA CGGCTTTTGC
     1261 CGCGGCCCTC TCACTTCCCT GTTAAGTATC TTCCTGGCAT CTTCCAGGAA ATCTCCGCCC
     1321 CGTTCGTAAG CCATTTCCGC TCGCCGCAGT CGAACGACCG AGCGTAGCGA GTCAGTGAGC
     1381 GAGGAAGCGG AATATATCCG GCGCGCCCAG CTGTCTAGGG CGGCGGATTT GTCCTACTCA
     1441 GGAGAGCGTT CACCGACAAA CAACAGATAA AACGAAAGGC CCAGTCTTTC GACTGAGCCT
     1501 TTCGTTTTAT TTGATGCCTg gatcctaata cgactcacta tagggagact atatctgtta
     1561 ttttttcaAG GAGGagatct ATGGTTTCAA AAGGCGAAGA AGACAACATG GCGATTATCA
     1621 AGGAATTTAT GCGTTTCAAG GTCCACATGG AAGGCAGCGT CAATGGTCAC GAATTTGAAA
     1681 TTGAAGGCGA AGGTGAAGGC CGTCCGTATG AAGGCACCCA GACGGCAAAA CTGAAGGTCA
     1741 CCAAAGGCGG TCCGCTGCCG TTTGCTTGGG ATATTCTGTC ACCGCAATTC ATGTATGGTT
     1801 CGAAAGCGTA CGTTAAGCAT CCGGCCGATA TCCCGGACTA TCTGAAACTG TCCTTTCCGG
     1861 AAGGCTTCAA ATGGGAACGT GTTATGAACT TCGAAGATGG CGGTGTGGTT ACCGTCACGC
     1921 AGGATAGCTC TCTGCAAGAC GGTGAATTTA TTTATAAAGT GAAGCTGCGC GGCACCAATT
     1981 TCCCGAGCGA TGGTCCGGTT ATGCAGAAAA AGACGATGGG CTGGGAAGCG AGTTCCGAAC
     2041 GTATGTACCC GGAAGACGGT GCCCTGAAAG GCGAAATCAA GCAGCGCCTG AAACTGAAGG
     2101 ATGGCGGTCA CTATGACGCA GAAGTGAAAA CCACGTACAA GGCTAAAAAG CCGGTCCAAC
     2161 TGCCGGGTGC ATACAACGTG AACATCAAGC TGGATATCAC CAGCCATAAC GAAGACTATA
     2221 CGATCGTTGA ACAGTACGAA CGTGCAGAAG GCCGCCACTC TACCGGCGGT ATGGATGAAC
     2281 TGTACAAATA AGGTACCCTC GAGTCTGGTA AAGAAACCGC TGCTGCGAAA TTTGAACGCC
     2341 AGCACATGGA CTCGTCTACT AGTCGCAGCT TAATTAACCT AAACTGCTGC CACCGCTGAG
     2401 CAATAACTAG CATAACCCCT TGGGGCCTCT AAACGGGTCT TGAGGGGTTT TTTGCTAGCC
     2461 TTGGACTCCT GTTGATAGAT CCAGTAATGA CCTCAGAACT CCATCTGGAT TTGTTCAGAA
     2521 CGCTCGGTTG CCGCCGGGCG TTTTTTATTG GTGAGAATCC AGGGGTCCCC AATAATTACG
     2581 ATTTAAATTT GACATAAGCC TGTTCGGTTC GTAAACTGTA ATGCAAGTAG CGTATGCGCT
     2641 CACGCAACTG GTCCAGAACC TTGACCGAAC GCAGCGGTGG TAACGGCGCA GTGGCGGTTT
     2701 TCATGGCTTG TTATGACTGT TTTTTTGTAC AGCCTATGCC TCGGGCATCC AAGCAGCAAG
     2761 CGCGTTACGC CGTGGGTCGA TGTTTGATGT TATGGAGCAG CAACGATGTT ACGCAGCAGG
     2821 GCAGTCGCCC TAAAACAAAG TTAGGTGGCT CAAGTATGGG CATCATTCGC ACATGTAGGC
     2881 TCGGCCCTGA CCAAGTCAAA TCCATGCGGG CTGCTCTTGA TCTTTTCGGT CGTGAGTTCG
     2941 GAGACGTAGC CACCTACTCC CAACATCAGC CGGACTCCGA TTA
//
