# Supplementary material for: Structure-guided design of protein attachment points for functional augmentation of complex molecular machines
Source: bioRxiv preprint, doi:10.1101/2025.06.22.660945, version 1 (2025-06-22)
Supplement: Supplementary Data 1 [file 660945_file03.zip › pRep02.gb]

LOCUS       pRep02                  3600 bp ds-DNA     circular     19-JUN-2025
DEFINITION  .
COMMENT     
FEATURES             Location/Qualifiers
     rep_origin      complement(428..973)
                     /label="p15A ori"
                     /ApEinfo_revcolor="#c6c9d1"
                     /ApEinfo_fwdcolor="#c6c9d1"
                     /note="Plasmids containing the medium-copy-number p15A origin of replication can be propagated in E. coli cells that contain a second plasmid with the ColE1 origin."
                     /direction="LEFT"
     misc_feature    complement(1062..1877)
                     /label="KanR"
                     /ApEinfo_revcolor="#84b0dc"
                     /ApEinfo_fwdcolor="#84b0dc"
     misc_feature    1978..2030
                     /label="L3S3P21 - BsaI-Safe"
                     /ApEinfo_revcolor="#84b0dc"
                     /ApEinfo_fwdcolor="#84b0dc"
     protein_bind    2050..2077
                     /label="CuO"
                     /ApEinfo_revcolor="#ff9ccd"
                     /ApEinfo_fwdcolor="#ff9ccd"
     misc_feature    2050..2139
                     /label="PCymRC"
                     /ApEinfo_revcolor="#84b0dc"
                     /ApEinfo_fwdcolor="#84b0dc"
     protein_bind    2108..2135
                     /label="CuO"
                     /ApEinfo_revcolor="#84b0dc"
                     /ApEinfo_fwdcolor="#84b0dc"
     misc_feature    2140..2214
                     /label="RiboJ"
                     /ApEinfo_revcolor="#c7b0e3"
                     /ApEinfo_fwdcolor="#c7b0e3"
     misc_feature    2223..2234
                     /label="RBS_iGEMRegistry_B0064"
                     /ApEinfo_revcolor="#f8d3a9"
                     /ApEinfo_fwdcolor="#f8d3a9"
     misc_feature    2245..2640
                     /label="Whole_dogcatcher"
                     /ApEinfo_revcolor="#9eafd2"
                     /ApEinfo_fwdcolor="#9eafd2"
     misc_feature    2257..2280
                     /label="StrepTag II"
                     /ApEinfo_revcolor="#75c6a9"
                     /ApEinfo_fwdcolor="#75c6a9"
     misc_feature    2302..2328
                     /label="TEV cutsite"
                     /ApEinfo_revcolor="#84b0dc"
                     /ApEinfo_fwdcolor="#84b0dc"
     misc_feature    2329..2640
                     /label="DogCatcher"
                     /ApEinfo_revcolor="#ff9ccd"
                     /ApEinfo_fwdcolor="#ff9ccd"
     misc_feature    2641..2676
                     /label="SapI casette"
                     /ApEinfo_revcolor="#b7e6d7"
                     /ApEinfo_fwdcolor="#b7e6d7"
     misc_feature    2694..2754
                     /label="L3S2P21"
                     /ApEinfo_revcolor="#84b0dc"
                     /ApEinfo_fwdcolor="#84b0dc"
     misc_feature    2759..2812
                     /label="pLacIQ"
                     /ApEinfo_revcolor="#ff9ccd"
                     /ApEinfo_fwdcolor="#ff9ccd"
     misc_feature    2841..3452
                     /label="cymRAM"
                     /ApEinfo_revcolor="#c6c9d1"
                     /ApEinfo_fwdcolor="#c6c9d1"
     misc_feature    3462..116
                     /label="IOT (araC terminator)"
                     /ApEinfo_revcolor="#75c6a9"
                     /ApEinfo_fwdcolor="#75c6a9"
ORIGIN
        1 ATCGTGGCCG GCATCACCGG CGCCACAGGT GCGGTTGCTG GCGCCTATAT CGCCGACATC
       61 ACCGATGGGG AAGATCGGGC TCGCCACTTC GGGCTCATGA GCAAATATTT TATCTGaggt
      121 gcttcctcgc tcactgactc gctgcacgag gcagacctca gcgctagcgg agtgtatact
      181 ggcttactat gttggcactg atgagggtgt cagtgaagtg cttcatgtgg caggagaaaa
      241 aaggctgcac cggtgcgtca gcagaatatg tgatacagga tatattccgc ttcctcgctc
      301 actgactcgc tacgctcggt cgttcgactg cggcgagcgg aaatggctta cgaacggggc
      361 ggagatttcc tggaagatgc caggaagata cttaacaggg aagtgagagg gccgcggcaa
      421 agccgttttt ccataggctc cgcccccctg acaagcatca cgaaatctga cgctcaaatc
      481 agtggtggcg aaacccgaca ggactataaa gataccaggc gtttccccct ggcggctccc
      541 tcgtgcgctc tcctgttcct gcctttcggt ttaccggtgt cattccgctg ttatggccgc
      601 gtttgtctca ttccacgcct gacactcagt tccgggtagg cagttcgctc caagctggac
      661 tgtatgcacg aaccccccgt tcagtccgac cgctgcgcct tatccggtaa ctatcgtctt
      721 gagtccaacc cggaaagaca tgcaaaagca ccactggcag cagccactgg taattgattt
      781 agaggagtta gtcttgaagt catgcgccgg ttaaggctaa actgaaagga caagttttgg
      841 tgactgcgct cctccaagcc agttacctcg gttcaaagag ttggtagctc agagaacctt
      901 cgaaaaaccg ccctgcaagg cggttttttc gttttcagag caagagatta cgcgcagacc
      961 aaaacgatct caagaagatc atcttattaa ggggtctgac gctcagtgga acgaaaaatc
     1021 aatctaaagt atatatgagt aaacttggtc tgacagttac cttagaaaaa ctcatcgagc
     1081 atcaaatgaa actgcaattt attcatatca ggattatcaa taccatattt ttgaaaaagc
     1141 cgtttctgta atgaaggaga aaactcaccg aggcagttcc ataggatggc aagatcctgg
     1201 tatcggtctg cgattccgac tcgtccaaca tcaatacaac ctattaattt cccctcgtca
     1261 aaaataaggt tatcaagtga gaaatcacca tgagtgacga ctgaatccgg tgagaatggc
     1321 aaaagcttat gcatttcttt ccagacttgt tcaacaggcc agccattacg ctcgtcatca
     1381 aaatcactcg catcaaccaa accgttattc attcgtgatt gcgcctgagc gagacgaaat
     1441 acgcgatcgc tgttaaaagg acaattacaa acaggaatcg aatgcaaccg gcgcaggaac
     1501 actgccagcg catcaacaat attttcacct gaatcaggat attcttctaa tacctggaat
     1561 gctgttttcc cggggatcgc agtggtgagt aaccatgcat catcaggagt acggataaaa
     1621 tgcttgatgg tcggaagagg cataaattcc gtcagccagt ttagtctgac catctcatct
     1681 gtaacatcat tggcaacgct acctttgcca tgtttcagaa acaactctgg cgcatcgggc
     1741 ttcccataca atcgatagat tgtcgcacct gattgcccga cattatcgcg agcccattta
     1801 tacccatata aatcagcatc catgttggaa tttaatcgcg gcctggagca agacgtttcc
     1861 cgttgaatat ggctcataac accccttgta ttactgttta tgtaagcaga cagttttatt
     1921 gttcatgatg atatattttt atcttgtgca atgtacatca gagattttga gacacaacca
     1981 attattgaag gcctccctaa cggggggcct ttttttgttt ctggtctGcc gcttaacgat
     2041 cgttggctgA ACAAACAGAC AATCTGGTCT GTTTGTATTA TGGAAAATTT TTCTGTATAA
     2101 TAGATTCAAC AAACAGACAA TCTGGTCTGT TTGTATTATA GCTGTCACCG GATGTGCTTT
     2161 CCGGTCTGAT GAGTCCGTGA GGACGAAACA GCCTCTACAA ATAATTTTGT TTAAtactag
     2221 agaaagaggg gaaatactag AATGatgtcg tactacTGGA GCCAtCCGCA GTTtGAAAAG
     2281 gattacgaca tcccaacgac cgaaaacctg tattttcagg gcgccatgaa actgggcgag
     2341 attgaattta ttaaagtgga caaaaccgat aaaaagccgc tgcgtggtgc cgtgtttagc
     2401 ctgcagaaac agcatcccga ctatcccgat atctatggcg cgattgatca gaatgggacc
     2461 tatcaagatg tgcgtaccgg cgaagatggt aaactgacct ttacgaatct gagcgatggc
     2521 aaatatcgcc tgattgaaaa tagcgaaccc ccgggctata aaccggtgca gaataagccg
     2581 attgtgagct ttcgtattgt ggatggcgaa gtgcgtgatg tgaccagtat tgtgccgcag
     2641 tGAAGAGCTT CAGCTCGACT CACCCTCAGC TCTTCCtaaC TGTGCTTTAG GTACTCGGTA
     2701 CCAAATTCCA GAAAAGAGGC CTCCCGAAAG GGGGGCCTTT TTTCGTTTTG GTCCaatgGC
     2761 GGCGCGCCAT CGAATGGTGC AAAACCTTTC GCGGTATGGC ATGATAGCGC CCggaagaga
     2821 gtcaattcag ggtggtgaat atgagcccga aacgtcgtac ccaggcagaa cgtgcaatgg
     2881 aaacccaggg taaactgatt gcagcagcac tgggtgttct gcgtgaaaaa ggttatgcag
     2941 gttttcgtat tgcagatgtt ccgggtgcag ccggtgttag ccgtggtgca cagagccatc
     3001 attttccgac caaactggaa ctgctgctgg caacctttga atggctgtat gagcagatta
     3061 ccgaacgtag ccgtgcacgt ctggcaaaac tgaaaccgga agatgatgtt attcagcaga
     3121 tgctggatga tgcagcagaa ttttttctgg atgatgattt tagcatcggc ctggatctga
     3181 ttgttgcagc agatcgtgat ccggcactgc gtgaaggtat tcagcgtacc gttgaacgta
     3241 atcgttttgt tgttgaagat atgtggctgg gtgtgctggt gagccgtggt ctgagccgtg
     3301 atgatgccga agatattctg tggctgattt ttaacagcgt tcgtggtctg gtagttcgta
     3361 gcctgtggca gaaagataaa gaacgttttg aacgtgtgcg taatagcacc ctggaaattg
     3421 cacgtgaacg ttatgcaaaa ttcaaacgtt gataaggatc cTAATTGGTA ACGAATCAGA
     3481 CAATTGACGG CTCGAGGGAG TAGCATAGGG TTTGCAGAAT CCCTGCTTCG TCCATTTGAC
     3541 AGGCACATTA TGCATCGATG ATAAGCTGTC AAACATGAGC AGATCCTCTA CGCCGGACGC
//
