# Supplementary material for: Structure-guided design of protein attachment points for functional augmentation of complex molecular machines
Source: bioRxiv preprint, doi:10.1101/2025.06.22.660945, version 1 (2025-06-22)
Supplement: Supplementary Data 1 [file 660945_file03.zip › pRep03.gb]

LOCUS       pRep03                  5374 bp ds-DNA     circular     19-JUN-2025
DEFINITION  .
COMMENT     
FEATURES             Location/Qualifiers
     misc_feature    413..658
                     /label="OriT"
                     /ApEinfo_revcolor="#9eafd2"
                     /ApEinfo_fwdcolor="#9eafd2"
     rep_origin      667..1399
                     /label="p15A"
                     /ApEinfo_revcolor="#9eafd2"
                     /ApEinfo_fwdcolor="#9eafd2"
     terminator      1408..1519
                     /label="T1"
                     /ApEinfo_revcolor="#d6b295"
                     /ApEinfo_fwdcolor="#d6b295"
     misc_feature    complement(1534..1788)
                     /label="IOT (araC terminator)"
                     /ApEinfo_revcolor="#75c6a9"
                     /ApEinfo_fwdcolor="#75c6a9"
     misc_feature    complement(1798..2409)
                     /label="cymRAM"
                     /ApEinfo_revcolor="#c6c9d1"
                     /ApEinfo_fwdcolor="#c6c9d1"
     misc_feature    complement(2410..2437)
                     /label="cym2"
                     /ApEinfo_revcolor="#d59687"
                     /ApEinfo_fwdcolor="#d59687"
     misc_feature    complement(2438..2491)
                     /label="pLacIQ"
                     /ApEinfo_revcolor="#ff9ccd"
                     /ApEinfo_fwdcolor="#ff9ccd"
     misc_feature    complement(2496..2556)
                     /label="L3S2P21"
                     /ApEinfo_revcolor="#84b0dc"
                     /ApEinfo_fwdcolor="#84b0dc"
     CDS             complement(2571..3197)
                     /ApEinfo_revcolor="#84b0dc"
                     /ApEinfo_fwdcolor="#84b0dc"
                     /translation="MTDAEYVRIHEKLDIYTFKKQFFNNKKSVSHRCYVLFELKRRGERRACFWGYAVNKPQSGTERGIHAEIFSIRKVEEYLRDNPGQFTINWYSSWSPCADCAEKILEWYNQELRGNGHTLKIWACKLYYEKNARNQIGLWNLRDNGVGLNVMVSEHYQCCRKIFIQSSHNQLNENRWLEKTLKRAEKWRSELSIMIQVKILHTTKSPAV*"
     CDS             complement(2571..3197)
                     /ApEinfo_revcolor="#84b0dc"
                     /ApEinfo_fwdcolor="#84b0dc"
                     /translation="MTDAEYVRIHEKLDIYTFKKQFFNNKKSVSHRCYVLFELKRRGERRACFWGYAVNKPQSGTERGIHAEIFSIRKVEEYLRDNPGQFTINWYSSWSPCADCAEKILEWYNQELRGNGHTLKIWACKLYYEKNARNQIGLWNLRDNGVGLNVMVSEHYQCCRKIFIQSSHNQLNENRWLEKTLKRAEKWRSELSIMIQVKILHTTKSPAV*"
     misc_feature    2571..3623
                     /label="DogCatcher::PmCDA fusion"
                     /ApEinfo_revcolor="#c6c9d1"
                     /ApEinfo_fwdcolor="#c6c9d1"
     CDS             complement(2571..3623)
                     /ApEinfo_revcolor="#75c6a9"
                     /ApEinfo_fwdcolor="#75c6a9"
                     /translation="MSYYWSHPQFEKDYDIPTTENLYFQGAMKLGEIEFIKVDKTDKKPLRGAVFSLQKQHPDYPDIYGAIDQNGTYQDVRTGEDGKLTFTNLSDGKYRLIENSEPPGYKPVQNKPIVSFRIVDGEVRDVTSIVPQGGGGTGGGGSMTDAEYVRIHEKLDIYTFKKQFFNNKKSVSHRCYVLFELKRRGERRACFWGYAVNKPQSGTERGIHAEIFSIRKVEEYLRDNPGQFTINWYSSWSPCADCAEKILEWYNQELRGNGHTLKIWACKLYYEKNARNQIGLWNLRDNGVGLNVMVSEHYQCCRKIFIQSSHNQLNENRWLEKTLKRAEKWRSELSIMIQVKILHTTKSPAV*"
     misc_feature    complement(2574..3197)
                     /label="PmCDA"
                     /ApEinfo_revcolor="#f58a5e"
                     /ApEinfo_fwdcolor="#f58a5e"
     misc_feature    complement(2637..2639)
                     /label="K->W mutation"
                     /ApEinfo_revcolor="#ff9ccd"
                     /ApEinfo_fwdcolor="#ff9ccd"
     misc_feature    complement(3198..3227)
                     /label="Linker"
                     /ApEinfo_revcolor="#c6c9d1"
                     /ApEinfo_fwdcolor="#c6c9d1"
     CDS             complement(3198..3227)
                     /ApEinfo_revcolor="#84b0dc"
                     /ApEinfo_fwdcolor="#84b0dc"
                     /translation="GGGGTGGGGS"
     misc_feature    complement(3228..3539)
                     /label="DogCatcher CDS"
                     /ApEinfo_revcolor="#ff9ccd"
                     /ApEinfo_fwdcolor="#ff9ccd"
     misc_feature    complement(3540..3566)
                     /label="TEV cutsite"
                     /ApEinfo_revcolor="#84b0dc"
                     /ApEinfo_fwdcolor="#84b0dc"
     misc_feature    complement(3588..3611)
                     /label="StrepTag II"
                     /ApEinfo_revcolor="#75c6a9"
                     /ApEinfo_fwdcolor="#75c6a9"
     misc_feature    complement(3634..3645)
                     /label="RBS_iGEMRegistry_B0064"
                     /ApEinfo_revcolor="#f8d3a9"
                     /ApEinfo_fwdcolor="#f8d3a9"
     misc_feature    complement(3654..3728)
                     /label="RiboJ"
                     /ApEinfo_revcolor="#c7b0e3"
                     /ApEinfo_fwdcolor="#c7b0e3"
     misc_feature    complement(3729..3818)
                     /label="PCymRC"
                     /ApEinfo_revcolor="#84b0dc"
                     /ApEinfo_fwdcolor="#84b0dc"
     protein_bind    complement(3733..3760)
                     /label="CuO"
                     /ApEinfo_revcolor="#84b0dc"
                     /ApEinfo_fwdcolor="#84b0dc"
     protein_bind    complement(3791..3818)
                     /label="CuO"
                     /ApEinfo_revcolor="#ff9ccd"
                     /ApEinfo_fwdcolor="#ff9ccd"
     misc_feature    complement(3838..3890)
                     /label="L3S3P21 - BsaI-Safe"
                     /ApEinfo_revcolor="#84b0dc"
                     /ApEinfo_fwdcolor="#84b0dc"
     promoter        3917..3935
                     /label="T7 promoter"
                     /ApEinfo_revcolor="#b7e6d7"
                     /ApEinfo_fwdcolor="#b7e6d7"
                     /note="note: promoter for bacteriophage T7 RNA polymerase"
     misc_feature    3960..3965
                     /label="SD sequence"
                     /ApEinfo_revcolor="#f58a5e"
                     /ApEinfo_fwdcolor="#f58a5e"
     CDS             3972..4682
                     /label="codon optimized mCherry"
                     /ApEinfo_revcolor="#75c6a9"
                     /ApEinfo_fwdcolor="#75c6a9"
     protein_bind    4701..4745
                     /label="S-Tag"
                     /ApEinfo_revcolor="#9eafd2"
                     /ApEinfo_fwdcolor="#9eafd2"
     terminator      4798..4845
                     /label="T7 terminator"
                     /ApEinfo_revcolor="#c7b0e3"
                     /ApEinfo_fwdcolor="#c7b0e3"
     terminator      4851..4953
                     /label="T0"
                     /ApEinfo_revcolor="#d59687"
                     /ApEinfo_fwdcolor="#d59687"
     gene            4980..391
                     /label="Gentamicin"
                     /ApEinfo_revcolor="#84b0dc"
                     /ApEinfo_fwdcolor="#84b0dc"
ORIGIN
        1 CCTCGGGAAC TTGCTCCGTA GTAAGACATT CATCGCGCTT GCTGCCTTCG ACCAAGAAGC
       61 GGTTGTTGGC GCTCTCGCGG CTTACGTTCT GCCCAAGTTT GAGCAGCCGC GTAGTGAGAT
      121 CTATATCTAT GATCTCGCAG TCTCCGGAGA GCACCGGAGG CAGGGCATTG CCACCGCGCT
      181 CATCAATCTC CTCAAGCATG AGGCCAACGC GCTTGGTGCT TATGTGATCT ACGTGCAAGC
      241 AGATTACGGT GACGATCCCG CAGTGGCTCT CTATACAAAG TTGGGCATAC GGGAAGAAGT
      301 GATGCACTTT GATATCGACC CAAGTACCGC CACCTAACAA TTCGTTCAAG CCGAGATCGG
      361 CTTCCCGGCC GCGGAGTTGT TCGGTAAATT GGACAACGGT CCGCGCGTTG TCCTTTTCCG
      421 CTGCATAACC CTGCTTCGGG GTCATTATAG CGATTTTTTC GGTATATCCA TCCTTTTTCG
      481 CACGATATAC AGGATTTTGC CAAAGGGTTC GTGTAGACTT TCCTTGGTGT ATCCAACGGC
      541 GTCAGCCGGG CAGGATAGGT GAAGTAGGCC CACCCGCGAG CGGGTGTTCC TTCTTCACTG
      601 TCCCTTATTC GCACCTGGCG GTGCTCAACG GGAATCCTGC TCTGCGAGGC TGGCCGTAGG
      661 CCGGCCCTAG AAATATTTTA TCTGATTAAT AAGATGATCT TCTTGAGATC GTTTTGGTCT
      721 GCGCGTAATC TCTTGCTCTG AAAACGAAAA AACCGCCTTG CAGGGCGGTT TTTCGAAGGT
      781 TCTCTGAGCT ACCAACTCTT TGAACCGAGG TAACTGGCTT GGAGGAGCGC AGTCACCAAA
      841 ACTTGTCCTT TCAGTTTAGC CTTAACCGGC GCATGACTTC AAGACTAACT CCTCTAAATC
      901 AATTACCAGT GGCTGCTGCC AGTGGTGCTT TTGCATGTCT TTCCGGGTTG GACTCAAGAC
      961 GATAGTTACC GGATAAGGCG CAGCGGTCGG ACTGAACGGG GGGTTCGTGC ATACAGTCCA
     1021 GCTTGGAGCG AACTGCCTAC CCGGAACTGA GTGTCAGGCG TGGAATGAGA CAAACGCGGC
     1081 CATAACAGCG GAATGACACC GGTAAACCGA AAGGCAGGAA CAGGAGAGCG CACGAGGGAG
     1141 CCGCCAGGGG GAAACGCCTG GTATCTTTAT AGTCCTGTCG GGTTTCGCCA CCACTGATTT
     1201 GAGCGTCAGA TTTCGTGATG CTTGTCAGGG GGGCGGAGCC TATGGAAAAA CGGCTTTTGC
     1261 CGCGGCCCTC TCACTTCCCT GTTAAGTATC TTCCTGGCAT CTTCCAGGAA ATCTCCGCCC
     1321 CGTTCGTAAG CCATTTCCGC TCGCCGCAGT CGAACGACCG AGCGTAGCGA GTCAGTGAGC
     1381 GAGGAAGCGG AATATATCCG GCGCGCCCAG CTGTCTAGGG CGGCGGATTT GTCCTACTCA
     1441 GGAGAGCGTT CACCGACAAA CAACAGATAA AACGAAAGGC CCAGTCTTTC GACTGAGCCT
     1501 TTCGTTTTAT TTGATGCCTg cgaggaagca cctCAGATAA AATATTTGCT CATGAGCCCG
     1561 AAGTGGCGAG CCCGATCTTC CCCATCGGTG ATGTCGGCGA TATAGGCGCC AGCAACCGCA
     1621 CCTGTGGCGC CGGTGATGCC GGCCACGATG CGTCCGGCGT AGAGGATCTG CTCATGTTTG
     1681 ACAGCTTATC ATCGATGCAT AATGTGCCTG TCAAATGGAC GAAGCAGGGA TTCTGCAAAC
     1741 CCTATGCTAC TCCCTCGAGC CGTCAATTGT CTGATTCGTT ACCAATTAgg atccttatca
     1801 acgtttgaat tttgcataac gttcacgtgc aatttccagg gtgctattac gcacacgttc
     1861 aaaacgttct ttatctttct gccacaggct acgaactacc agaccacgaa cgctgttaaa
     1921 aatcagccac agaatatctt cggcatcatc acggctcaga ccacggctca ccagcacacc
     1981 cagccacata tcttcaacaa caaaacgatt acgttcaacg gtacgctgaa taccttcacg
     2041 cagtgccgga tcacgatctg ctgcaacaat cagatccagg ccgatgctaa aatcatcatc
     2101 cagaaaaaat tctgctgcat catccagcat ctgctgaata acatcatctt ccggtttcag
     2161 ttttgccaga cgtgcacggc tacgttcggt aatctgctca tacagccatt caaaggttgc
     2221 cagcagcagt tccagtttgg tcggaaaatg atggctctgt gcaccacggc taacaccggc
     2281 tgcacccgga acatctgcaa tacgaaaacc tgcataacct ttttcacgca gaacacccag
     2341 tgctgctgca atcagtttac cctgggtttc cattgcacgt tctgcctggg tacgacgttt
     2401 cgggctcata ttcaccaccc tgaattgact ctcttccGGG CGCTATCATG CCATACCGCG
     2461 AAAGGTTTTG CACCATTCGA TGGCGCGCCG CcattGGACC AAAACGAAAA AAGGCCCCCC
     2521 TTTCGGGAGG CCTCTTTTCT GGAATTTGGT ACCGAGTACC TAAAGCACAG ttaaacggct
     2581 ggagacttag tggtatgcag aatcttgacc tggatcatga tgctcagctc ggatctccac
     2641 ttctccgcac gtttcagtgt tttctccaac cagcggtttt cattgagctg gttatgagag
     2701 ctttggatga aaatcttccg acaacactga tagtgctcgg aaaccatcac gttcaggcct
     2761 acaccattgt ccctcagatt ccagagtcct atctggttcc gggcattctt ctcgtagtac
     2821 agcttgcagg cccagatttt caatgtgtgc ccgtttcccc gaagttcctg attataccat
     2881 tccagaattt tctcggcaca atcagcgcaa ggactccagc tggaatacca gttgatcgta
     2941 aactgcccag gattatcccg aagatactct tccacctttc ggatactgaa tatctcagcg
     3001 tgtattcctc tctcggtgcc actttggggc ttgttgacgg catagcccca aaagcaagcc
     3061 cttctttcgc cccttcgctt caactcaaac agcacgtagc agcggtgtga cacagatttc
     3121 ttgttgttga agaactgctt cttgaaggtg taaatatcca gtttctcatg aatgcgcacg
     3181 tactcggcgt ctgtcattga gcctccaccg ccggtacctc ctccaccctg cggcacaata
     3241 ctggtcacat cacgcacttc gccatccaca atacgaaagc tcacaatcgg cttattctgc
     3301 accggtttat agcccggggg ttcgctattt tcaatcaggc gatatttgcc atcgctcaga
     3361 ttcgtaaagg tcagtttacc atcttcgccg gtacgcacat cttgataggt cccattctga
     3421 tcaatcgcgc catagatatc gggatagtcg ggatgctgtt tctgcaggct aaacacggca
     3481 ccacgcagcg gctttttatc ggttttgtcc actttaataa attcaatctc gcccagtttc
     3541 atggcgccct gaaaatacag gttttcggtc gttgggatgt cgtaatcCTT TTCaAACTGC
     3601 GGaTGGCTCC Agtagtacga catCATTcta gtatttcccc tctttctcta gtaTTAAACA
     3661 AAATTATTTG TAGAGGCTGT TTCGTCCTCA CGGACTCATC AGACCGGAAA GCACATCCGG
     3721 TGACAGCTAT AATACAAACA GACCAGATTG TCTGTTTGTT GAATCTATTA TACAGAAAAA
     3781 TTTTCCATAA TACAAACAGA CCAGATTGTC TGTTTGTTca gccaacgatc gttaagcggC
     3841 agaccagaaa caaaaaaagg ccccccgtta gggaggcctt caataattgg ttgtgtctca
     3901 aaatctctga tgatcctaat acgactcact atagggagac tatatctgtt attttttcaA
     3961 GGAGGagatc tATGGTTTCA AAAGGCGAAG AAGACAACAT GGCGATTATC AAGGAATTTA
     4021 TGCGTTTCAA GGTCCACATG GAAGGCAGCG TCAATGGTCA CGAATTTGAA ATTGAAGGCG
     4081 AAGGTGAAGG CCGTCCGTAT GAAGGCACCC AGACGGCAAA ACTGAAGGTC ACCAAAGGCG
     4141 GTCCGCTGCC GTTTGCTTGG GATATTCTGT CACCGCAATT CATGTATGGT TCGAAAGCGT
     4201 ACGTTAAGCA TCCGGCCGAT ATCCCGGACT ATCTGAAACT GTCCTTTCCG GAAGGCTTCA
     4261 AATGGGAACG TGTTATGAAC TTCGAAGATG GCGGTGTGGT TACCGTCACG CAGGATAGCT
     4321 CTCTGCAAGA CGGTGAATTT ATTTATAAAG TGAAGCTGCG CGGCACCAAT TTCCCGAGCG
     4381 ATGGTCCGGT TATGCAGAAA AAGACGATGG GCTGGGAAGC GAGTTCCGAA CGTATGTACC
     4441 CGGAAGACGG TGCCCTGAAA GGCGAAATCA AGCAGCGCCT GAAACTGAAG GATGGCGGTC
     4501 ACTATGACGC AGAAGTGAAA ACCACGTACA AGGCTAAAAA GCCGGTCCAA CTGCCGGGTG
     4561 CATACAACGT GAACATCAAG CTGGATATCA CCAGCCATAA CGAAGACTAT ACGATCGTTG
     4621 AACAGTACGA ACGTGCAGAA GGCCGCCACT CTACCGGCGG TATGGATGAA CTGTACAAAT
     4681 AAGGTACCCT CGAGTCTGGT AAAGAAACCG CTGCTGCGAA ATTTGAACGC CAGCACATGG
     4741 ACTCGTCTAC TAGTCGCAGC TTAATTAACC TAAACTGCTG CCACCGCTGA GCAATAACTA
     4801 GCATAACCCC TTGGGGCCTC TAAACGGGTC TTGAGGGGTT TTTTGCTAGC CTTGGACTCC
     4861 TGTTGATAGA TCCAGTAATG ACCTCAGAAC TCCATCTGGA TTTGTTCAGA ACGCTCGGTT
     4921 GCCGCCGGGC GTTTTTTATT GGTGAGAATC CAGGGGTCCC CAATAATTAC GATTTAAATT
     4981 TGACATAAGC CTGTTCGGTT CGTAAACTGT AATGCAAGTA GCGTATGCGC TCACGCAACT
     5041 GGTCCAGAAC CTTGACCGAA CGCAGCGGTG GTAACGGCGC AGTGGCGGTT TTCATGGCTT
     5101 GTTATGACTG TTTTTTTGTA CAGCCTATGC CTCGGGCATC CAAGCAGCAA GCGCGTTACG
     5161 CCGTGGGTCG ATGTTTGATG TTATGGAGCA GCAACGATGT TACGCAGCAG GGCAGTCGCC
     5221 CTAAAACAAA GTTAGGTGGC TCAAGTATGG GCATCATTCG CACATGTAGG CTCGGCCCTG
     5281 ACCAAGTCAA ATCCATGCGG GCTGCTCTTG ATCTTTTCGG TCGTGAGTTC GGAGACGTAG
     5341 CCACCTACTC CCAACATCAG CCGGACTCCG ATTA
//
