# Supplementary material for: Structure-guided design of protein attachment points for functional augmentation of complex molecular machines
Source: bioRxiv preprint, doi:10.1101/2025.06.22.660945, version 1 (2025-06-22)
Supplement: Supplementary Data 1 [file 660945_file03.zip › pRep04.gb]

LOCUS       pRep04                  4666 bp ds-DNA     circular     20-JUN-2025
DEFINITION  .
COMMENT     
FEATURES             Location/Qualifiers
     misc_feature    413..658
                     /label="OriT"
                     /ApEinfo_revcolor="#9eafd2"
                     /ApEinfo_fwdcolor="#9eafd2"
     rep_origin      667..1399
                     /label="p15A"
                     /ApEinfo_revcolor="#9eafd2"
                     /ApEinfo_fwdcolor="#9eafd2"
     terminator      1408..1519
                     /label="T1"
                     /ApEinfo_revcolor="#d6b295"
                     /ApEinfo_fwdcolor="#d6b295"
     misc_feature    complement(1534..1788)
                     /label="IOT (araC terminator)"
                     /ApEinfo_revcolor="#75c6a9"
                     /ApEinfo_fwdcolor="#75c6a9"
     misc_feature    complement(1798..2409)
                     /label="cymRAM"
                     /ApEinfo_revcolor="#c6c9d1"
                     /ApEinfo_fwdcolor="#c6c9d1"
     misc_feature    complement(2410..2437)
                     /label="cym2"
                     /ApEinfo_revcolor="#d59687"
                     /ApEinfo_fwdcolor="#d59687"
     misc_feature    complement(2438..2491)
                     /label="pLacIQ"
                     /ApEinfo_revcolor="#ff9ccd"
                     /ApEinfo_fwdcolor="#ff9ccd"
     promoter        complement(2445..2450)
                     /label=-10
                     /ApEinfo_revcolor="#ff9ccd"
                     /ApEinfo_fwdcolor="#ff9ccd"
     promoter        complement(2468..2473)
                     /label=-35
                     /ApEinfo_revcolor="#ff9ccd"
                     /ApEinfo_fwdcolor="#ff9ccd"
     misc_feature    complement(2496..2556)
                     /label="L3S2P21"
                     /ApEinfo_revcolor="#84b0dc"
                     /ApEinfo_fwdcolor="#84b0dc"
     misc_feature    complement(2574..2609)
                     /label="SapI casette"
                     /ApEinfo_revcolor="#b7e6d7"
                     /ApEinfo_fwdcolor="#b7e6d7"
     misc_feature    complement(2610..2921)
                     /label="DogCatcher"
                     /ApEinfo_revcolor="#ff9ccd"
                     /ApEinfo_fwdcolor="#ff9ccd"
     misc_feature    complement(2610..3005)
                     /label="Whole_dogcatcher"
                     /ApEinfo_revcolor="#9eafd2"
                     /ApEinfo_fwdcolor="#9eafd2"
     misc_feature    complement(2922..2948)
                     /label="TEV cutsite"
                     /ApEinfo_revcolor="#84b0dc"
                     /ApEinfo_fwdcolor="#84b0dc"
     misc_feature    complement(2970..2993)
                     /label="StrepTag II"
                     /ApEinfo_revcolor="#75c6a9"
                     /ApEinfo_fwdcolor="#75c6a9"
     misc_feature    complement(3016..3027)
                     /label="RBS_iGEMRegistry_B0064"
                     /ApEinfo_revcolor="#f8d3a9"
                     /ApEinfo_fwdcolor="#f8d3a9"
     misc_feature    complement(3036..3110)
                     /label="RiboJ"
                     /ApEinfo_revcolor="#c7b0e3"
                     /ApEinfo_fwdcolor="#c7b0e3"
     misc_feature    complement(3130..3182)
                     /label="L3S3P21 - BsaI-Safe"
                     /ApEinfo_revcolor="#84b0dc"
                     /ApEinfo_fwdcolor="#84b0dc"
     promoter        3209..3227
                     /label="T7 promoter"
                     /ApEinfo_revcolor="#b7e6d7"
                     /ApEinfo_fwdcolor="#b7e6d7"
                     /note="note: promoter for bacteriophage T7 RNA polymerase"
     misc_feature    3252..3257
                     /label="SD sequence"
                     /ApEinfo_revcolor="#f58a5e"
                     /ApEinfo_fwdcolor="#f58a5e"
     CDS             3264..3974
                     /label="codon optimized mCherry"
                     /ApEinfo_revcolor="#75c6a9"
                     /ApEinfo_fwdcolor="#75c6a9"
     protein_bind    3993..4037
                     /label="S-Tag"
                     /ApEinfo_revcolor="#9eafd2"
                     /ApEinfo_fwdcolor="#9eafd2"
     terminator      4090..4137
                     /label="T7 terminator"
                     /ApEinfo_revcolor="#c7b0e3"
                     /ApEinfo_fwdcolor="#c7b0e3"
     terminator      4143..4245
                     /label="T0"
                     /ApEinfo_revcolor="#d59687"
                     /ApEinfo_fwdcolor="#d59687"
     gene            4272..391
                     /label="Gentamicin"
                     /ApEinfo_revcolor="#84b0dc"
                     /ApEinfo_fwdcolor="#84b0dc"
ORIGIN
        1 CCTCGGGAAC TTGCTCCGTA GTAAGACATT CATCGCGCTT GCTGCCTTCG ACCAAGAAGC
       61 GGTTGTTGGC GCTCTCGCGG CTTACGTTCT GCCCAAGTTT GAGCAGCCGC GTAGTGAGAT
      121 CTATATCTAT GATCTCGCAG TCTCCGGAGA GCACCGGAGG CAGGGCATTG CCACCGCGCT
      181 CATCAATCTC CTCAAGCATG AGGCCAACGC GCTTGGTGCT TATGTGATCT ACGTGCAAGC
      241 AGATTACGGT GACGATCCCG CAGTGGCTCT CTATACAAAG TTGGGCATAC GGGAAGAAGT
      301 GATGCACTTT GATATCGACC CAAGTACCGC CACCTAACAA TTCGTTCAAG CCGAGATCGG
      361 CTTCCCGGCC GCGGAGTTGT TCGGTAAATT GGACAACGGT CCGCGCGTTG TCCTTTTCCG
      421 CTGCATAACC CTGCTTCGGG GTCATTATAG CGATTTTTTC GGTATATCCA TCCTTTTTCG
      481 CACGATATAC AGGATTTTGC CAAAGGGTTC GTGTAGACTT TCCTTGGTGT ATCCAACGGC
      541 GTCAGCCGGG CAGGATAGGT GAAGTAGGCC CACCCGCGAG CGGGTGTTCC TTCTTCACTG
      601 TCCCTTATTC GCACCTGGCG GTGCTCAACG GGAATCCTGC TCTGCGAGGC TGGCCGTAGG
      661 CCGGCCCTAG AAATATTTTA TCTGATTAAT AAGATGATCT TCTTGAGATC GTTTTGGTCT
      721 GCGCGTAATC TCTTGCTCTG AAAACGAAAA AACCGCCTTG CAGGGCGGTT TTTCGAAGGT
      781 TCTCTGAGCT ACCAACTCTT TGAACCGAGG TAACTGGCTT GGAGGAGCGC AGTCACCAAA
      841 ACTTGTCCTT TCAGTTTAGC CTTAACCGGC GCATGACTTC AAGACTAACT CCTCTAAATC
      901 AATTACCAGT GGCTGCTGCC AGTGGTGCTT TTGCATGTCT TTCCGGGTTG GACTCAAGAC
      961 GATAGTTACC GGATAAGGCG CAGCGGTCGG ACTGAACGGG GGGTTCGTGC ATACAGTCCA
     1021 GCTTGGAGCG AACTGCCTAC CCGGAACTGA GTGTCAGGCG TGGAATGAGA CAAACGCGGC
     1081 CATAACAGCG GAATGACACC GGTAAACCGA AAGGCAGGAA CAGGAGAGCG CACGAGGGAG
     1141 CCGCCAGGGG GAAACGCCTG GTATCTTTAT AGTCCTGTCG GGTTTCGCCA CCACTGATTT
     1201 GAGCGTCAGA TTTCGTGATG CTTGTCAGGG GGGCGGAGCC TATGGAAAAA CGGCTTTTGC
     1261 CGCGGCCCTC TCACTTCCCT GTTAAGTATC TTCCTGGCAT CTTCCAGGAA ATCTCCGCCC
     1321 CGTTCGTAAG CCATTTCCGC TCGCCGCAGT CGAACGACCG AGCGTAGCGA GTCAGTGAGC
     1381 GAGGAAGCGG AATATATCCG GCGCGCCCAG CTGTCTAGGG CGGCGGATTT GTCCTACTCA
     1441 GGAGAGCGTT CACCGACAAA CAACAGATAA AACGAAAGGC CCAGTCTTTC GACTGAGCCT
     1501 TTCGTTTTAT TTGATGCCTg cgaggaagca cctCAGATAA AATATTTGCT CATGAGCCCG
     1561 AAGTGGCGAG CCCGATCTTC CCCATCGGTG ATGTCGGCGA TATAGGCGCC AGCAACCGCA
     1621 CCTGTGGCGC CGGTGATGCC GGCCACGATG CGTCCGGCGT AGAGGATCTG CTCATGTTTG
     1681 ACAGCTTATC ATCGATGCAT AATGTGCCTG TCAAATGGAC GAAGCAGGGA TTCTGCAAAC
     1741 CCTATGCTAC TCCCTCGAGC CGTCAATTGT CTGATTCGTT ACCAATTAgg atccttatca
     1801 acgtttgaat tttgcataac gttcacgtgc aatttccagg gtgctattac gcacacgttc
     1861 aaaacgttct ttatctttct gccacaggct acgaactacc agaccacgaa cgctgttaaa
     1921 aatcagccac agaatatctt cggcatcatc acggctcaga ccacggctca ccagcacacc
     1981 cagccacata tcttcaacaa caaaacgatt acgttcaacg gtacgctgaa taccttcacg
     2041 cagtgccgga tcacgatctg ctgcaacaat cagatccagg ccgatgctaa aatcatcatc
     2101 cagaaaaaat tctgctgcat catccagcat ctgctgaata acatcatctt ccggtttcag
     2161 ttttgccaga cgtgcacggc tacgttcggt aatctgctca tacagccatt caaaggttgc
     2221 cagcagcagt tccagtttgg tcggaaaatg atggctctgt gcaccacggc taacaccggc
     2281 tgcacccgga acatctgcaa tacgaaaacc tgcataacct ttttcacgca gaacacccag
     2341 tgctgctgca atcagtttac cctgggtttc cattgcacgt tctgcctggg tacgacgttt
     2401 cgggctcata ttcaccaccc tgaattgact ctcttccGGG CGCTATCATG CCATACCGCG
     2461 AAAGGTTTTG CACCATTCGA TGGCGCGCCG CcattGGACC AAAACGAAAA AAGGCCCCCC
     2521 TTTCGGGAGG CCTCTTTTCT GGAATTTGGT ACCGAGTACC TAAAGCACAG ttaGGAAGAG
     2581 CTGAGGGTGA GTCGAGCTGA AGCTCTTCac tgcggcacaa tactggtcac atcacgcact
     2641 tcgccatcca caatacgaaa gctcacaatc ggcttattct gcaccggttt atagcccggg
     2701 ggttcgctat tttcaatcag gcgatatttg ccatcgctca gattcgtaaa ggtcagttta
     2761 ccatcttcgc cggtacgcac atcttgatag gtcccattct gatcaatcgc gccatagata
     2821 tcgggatagt cgggatgctg tttctgcagg ctaaacacgg caccacgcag cggcttttta
     2881 tcggttttgt ccactttaat aaattcaatc tcgcccagtt tcatggcgcc ctgaaaatac
     2941 aggttttcgg tcgttgggat gtcgtaatcC TTTTCaAACT GCGGaTGGCT CCAgtagtac
     3001 gacatCATTc tagtatttcc cctctttctc tagtaTTAAA CAAAATTATT TGTAGAGGCT
     3061 GTTTCGTCCT CACGGACTCA TCAGACCGGA AAGCACATCC GGTGACAGCT cagccaacga
     3121 tcgttaagcg gCagaccaga aacaaaaaaa ggccccccgt tagggaggcc ttcaataatt
     3181 ggttgtgtct caaaatctct gatgatccta atacgactca ctatagggag actatatctg
     3241 ttattttttc aAGGAGGaga tctATGGTTT CAAAAGGCGA AGAAGACAAC ATGGCGATTA
     3301 TCAAGGAATT TATGCGTTTC AAGGTCCACA TGGAAGGCAG CGTCAATGGT CACGAATTTG
     3361 AAATTGAAGG CGAAGGTGAA GGCCGTCCGT ATGAAGGCAC CCAGACGGCA AAACTGAAGG
     3421 TCACCAAAGG CGGTCCGCTG CCGTTTGCTT GGGATATTCT GTCACCGCAA TTCATGTATG
     3481 GTTCGAAAGC GTACGTTAAG CATCCGGCCG ATATCCCGGA CTATCTGAAA CTGTCCTTTC
     3541 CGGAAGGCTT CAAATGGGAA CGTGTTATGA ACTTCGAAGA TGGCGGTGTG GTTACCGTCA
     3601 CGCAGGATAG CTCTCTGCAA GACGGTGAAT TTATTTATAA AGTGAAGCTG CGCGGCACCA
     3661 ATTTCCCGAG CGATGGTCCG GTTATGCAGA AAAAGACGAT GGGCTGGGAA GCGAGTTCCG
     3721 AACGTATGTA CCCGGAAGAC GGTGCCCTGA AAGGCGAAAT CAAGCAGCGC CTGAAACTGA
     3781 AGGATGGCGG TCACTATGAC GCAGAAGTGA AAACCACGTA CAAGGCTAAA AAGCCGGTCC
     3841 AACTGCCGGG TGCATACAAC GTGAACATCA AGCTGGATAT CACCAGCCAT AACGAAGACT
     3901 ATACGATCGT TGAACAGTAC GAACGTGCAG AAGGCCGCCA CTCTACCGGC GGTATGGATG
     3961 AACTGTACAA ATAAGGTACC CTCGAGTCTG GTAAAGAAAC CGCTGCTGCG AAATTTGAAC
     4021 GCCAGCACAT GGACTCGTCT ACTAGTCGCA GCTTAATTAA CCTAAACTGC TGCCACCGCT
     4081 GAGCAATAAC TAGCATAACC CCTTGGGGCC TCTAAACGGG TCTTGAGGGG TTTTTTGCTA
     4141 GCCTTGGACT CCTGTTGATA GATCCAGTAA TGACCTCAGA ACTCCATCTG GATTTGTTCA
     4201 GAACGCTCGG TTGCCGCCGG GCGTTTTTTA TTGGTGAGAA TCCAGGGGTC CCCAATAATT
     4261 ACGATTTAAA TTTGACATAA GCCTGTTCGG TTCGTAAACT GTAATGCAAG TAGCGTATGC
     4321 GCTCACGCAA CTGGTCCAGA ACCTTGACCG AACGCAGCGG TGGTAACGGC GCAGTGGCGG
     4381 TTTTCATGGC TTGTTATGAC TGTTTTTTTG TACAGCCTAT GCCTCGGGCA TCCAAGCAGC
     4441 AAGCGCGTTA CGCCGTGGGT CGATGTTTGA TGTTATGGAG CAGCAACGAT GTTACGCAGC
     4501 AGGGCAGTCG CCCTAAAACA AAGTTAGGTG GCTCAAGTAT GGGCATCATT CGCACATGTA
     4561 GGCTCGGCCC TGACCAAGTC AAATCCATGC GGGCTGCTCT TGATCTTTTC GGTCGTGAGT
     4621 TCGGAGACGT AGCCACCTAC TCCCAACATC AGCCGGACTC CGATTA
//
