# Supplementary material for: Structure-guided design of protein attachment points for functional augmentation of complex molecular machines
Source: bioRxiv preprint, doi:10.1101/2025.06.22.660945, version 1 (2025-06-22)
Supplement: Supplementary Data 1 [file 660945_file03.zip › pSML01.gb]

LOCUS       pSML01                  7154 bp ds-DNA     circular     19-JUN-2025
DEFINITION  .
SOURCE      synthetic DNA construct
  ORGANISM  synthetic DNA construct
COMMENT     
FEATURES             Location/Qualifiers
     misc_feature    181..321
                     /label="bom"
                     /ApEinfo_revcolor="#ffef86"
                     /ApEinfo_fwdcolor="#ffef86"
                     /note="note: basis of mobility region from pBR322"
     rep_origin      complement(507..1095)
                     /label="ori"
                     /ApEinfo_revcolor="#84b0dc"
                     /ApEinfo_fwdcolor="#84b0dc"
                     /note="direction: LEFT note: high-copy-number ColE1/pMB1/pBR322/pUC origin of replication"
     CDS             complement(1202..2017)
                     /label="KanR"
                     /ApEinfo_revcolor="#faac61"
                     /ApEinfo_fwdcolor="#faac61"
                     /note="gene: aph(3')-Ia product: aminoglycoside phosphotransferase note: confers resistance to kanamycin in bacteria or G418 (Geneticin(R)) in eukaryotes translation: MSHIQRETSCSRPRLNSNMDADLYGYKWARDNVGQSGATIYRLYGKPDAPELFLKHGKGSVANDVTDEMVRLNWLTEFMPLPTIKHFIRTPDDAWLLTTAIPGKTAFQVLEEYPDSGENIVDALAVFLRRLHSIPVCNCPFNSDRVFRLAQAQSRMNNGLVDASDFDDERNGWPVEQVWKEMHKLLPFSPDSVVTHGDFSLDNLIFDEGKLIGCIDVGRVGIADRYQDLAILWNCLGEFSPSLQKRLFQKYGIDNPDMNKLQFHLMLDEFF"
     promoter        2131..2175
                     /label="T5 promoter"
                     /ApEinfo_revcolor="#b1ff67"
                     /ApEinfo_fwdcolor="#b1ff67"
                     /note="note: bacteriophage T5 promoter for E. coli RNA polymerase, with embedded lac operator"
     protein_bind    2151..2167
                     /label="lac operator"
                     /ApEinfo_revcolor="#9eafd2"
                     /ApEinfo_fwdcolor="#9eafd2"
                     /note="bound_moiety: lac repressor encoded by lacI note: The lac repressor binds to the lac operator to inhibit transcription in E. coli. This inhibition can be relieved by adding lactose or isopropyl-beta-D-thiogalactopyranoside (IPTG)."
     protein_bind    2183..2199
                     /label="lac operator"
                     /ApEinfo_revcolor="#b4abac"
                     /ApEinfo_fwdcolor="#b4abac"
                     /note="bound_moiety: lac repressor encoded by lacI note: The lac repressor binds to the lac operator to inhibit transcription in E. coli. This inhibition can be relieved by adding lactose or isopropyl-beta-D-thiogalactopyranoside (IPTG)."
     RBS             2218..2229
                     /label="strong bacterial ribosome binding site (Elowitz and Leibler, 2000)"
                     /ApEinfo_revcolor="#f8d3a9"
                     /ApEinfo_fwdcolor="#f8d3a9"
     misc_feature    2236..4920
                     /label="T7 RNAP wt"
                     /ApEinfo_revcolor="#b1ff67"
                     /ApEinfo_fwdcolor="#b1ff67"
     CDS             2248..2265
                     /label="6xHis"
                     /ApEinfo_revcolor="#b4abac"
                     /ApEinfo_fwdcolor="#b4abac"
                     /note="product: 6xHis affinity tag translation: HHHHHH"
     terminator      4942..5036
                     /label="lambda t0 terminator"
                     /ApEinfo_revcolor="#ff9ccd"
                     /ApEinfo_fwdcolor="#ff9ccd"
                     /note="note: transcription terminator from phage lambda"
     CDS             5080..5739
                     /label="CmR"
                     /ApEinfo_revcolor="#d6b295"
                     /ApEinfo_fwdcolor="#d6b295"
                     /note="gene: cat product: chloramphenicol acetyltransferase note: confers resistance to chloramphenicol translation: MEKKITGYTTVDISQWHRKEHFEAFQSVAQCTYNQTVQLDITAFLKTVKKNKHKFYPAFIHILARLMNAHPEFRMAMKDGELVIWDSVHPCYTVFHEQTETFSSLWSEYHDDFRQFLHIYSQDVACYGENLAYFPKGFIENMFFVSANPWVSFTSFDLNVANMDNFFAPVFTMGKYYTQGDKVLMPLAIQVHHAVCDGFHVGRMLNELQQYCDEWQGGA"
     terminator      5804..5890
                     /label="rrnB T1 terminator"
                     /ApEinfo_revcolor="#ff9ccd"
                     /ApEinfo_fwdcolor="#ff9ccd"
                     /note="gene: Escherichia coli rrnB note: transcription terminator T1 from the E. coli rrnB gene"
     CDS             complement(5983..7065)
                     /label="lacI"
                     /ApEinfo_revcolor="#c6c9d1"
                     /ApEinfo_fwdcolor="#c6c9d1"
                     /note="gene: lacI product: lac repressor note: The lac repressor binds to the lac operator to inhibit transcription in E. coli. This inhibition can be relieved by adding lactose or isopropyl-beta-D-thiogalactopyranoside (IPTG). translation: MKPVTLYDVAEYAGVSYQTVSRVVNQASHVSAKTREKVEAAMAELNYIPNRVAQQLAGKQSLLIGVATSSLALHAPSQIVAAIKSRADQLGASVVVSMVERSGVEACKAAVHNLLAQRVSGLIINYPLDDQDAIAVEAACTNVPALFLDVSDQTPINSIIFSHEDGTRLGVEHLVALGHQQIALLAGPLSSVSARLRLAGWHKYLTRNQIQPIAEREGDWSAMSGFQQTMQMLNEGIVPTAMLVANDQMALGAMRAITESGLRVGADISVVGYDDTEDSSCYIPPLTTIKQDFRLLGQTSVDRLLQLSQGQAVKGNQLLPVSLVKRKTTLAPNTQTASPRALADSLMQLARQVSRLESGQ"
     promoter        complement(7066..7143)
                     /label="lacIq promoter"
                     /ApEinfo_revcolor="#d59687"
                     /ApEinfo_fwdcolor="#d59687"
                     /note="gene: lacI (mutant) note: In the lacIq allele, a single base change in the promoter boosts expression of the lacI gene about 10-fold."
ORIGIN
        1 cagcgttggg tcctggccac gggtgcgcat gatctagagc tgcctcgcgc gtttcggtga
       61 tgacggtgaa aacctctgac acatgcagct cccggagacg gtcacagctt gtctgtaagc
      121 ggatgccggg agcagacaag cccgtcaggg cgcgtcagcg ggtgttggcg ggtgtcgggg
      181 cgcagccatg acccagtcac gtagcgatag cggagtgtat actggcttaa ctatgcggca
      241 tcagagcaga ttgtactgag agtgcaccat atgcggtgtg aaataccgca cagatgcgta
      301 aggagaaaat accgcatcag gcgctcttcc gcttcctcgc tcactgactc gctgcgctcg
      361 gtcgttcggc tgcggcgagc ggtatcagct cactcaaagg cggtaatacg gttatccaca
      421 gaatcagggg ataacgcagg aaagaacatg tgagcaaaag gccagcaaaa ggccaggaac
      481 cgtaaaaagg ccgcgttgct ggcgtttttc cataggctcc gcccccctga cgagcatcac
      541 aaaaatcgac gctcaagtca gaggtggcga aacccgacag gactataaag ataccaggcg
      601 tttccccctg gaagctccct cgtgcgctct cctgttccga ccctgccgct taccggatac
      661 ctgtccgcct ttctcccttc gggaagcgtg gcgctttctc atagctcacg ctgtaggtat
      721 ctcagttcgg tgtaggtcgt tcgctccaag ctgggctgtg tgcacgaacc ccccgttcag
      781 cccgaccgct gcgccttatc cggtaactat cgtcttgagt ccaacccggt aagacacgac
      841 ttatcgccac tggcagcagc cactggtaac aggattagca gagcgaggta tgtaggcggt
      901 gctacagagt tcttgaagtg gtggcctaac tacggctaca ctagaaggac agtatttggt
      961 atctgcgctc tgctgaagcc agttaccttc ggaaaaagag ttggtagctc ttgatccggc
     1021 aaacaaacca ccgctggtag cggtggtttt tttgtttgca agcagcagat tacgcgcaga
     1081 aaaaaaggat ctcaagaaga tcctttgatc ttttctacgg ggtctgacgc tcagtggaac
     1141 gaaaactcac gttaagggat tttggtcatg gcgttaaggg attttggtca tgaattaatt
     1201 cttagaaaaa ctcatcgagc atcaaatgaa actgcaattt attcatatca ggattatcaa
     1261 taccatattt ttgaaaaagc cgtttctgta atgaaggaga aaactcaccg aggcagttcc
     1321 ataggatggc aagatcctgg tatcggtctg cgattccgac tcgtccaaca tcaatacaac
     1381 ctattaattt cccctcgtca aaaataaggt tatcaagtga gaaatcacca tgagtgacga
     1441 ctgaatccgg tgagaatggc aaaagtttat gcatttcttt ccagacttgt tcaacaggcc
     1501 agccattacg ctcgtcatca aaatcactcg catcaaccaa accgttattc attcgtgatt
     1561 gcgcctgagc gagacgaaat acgcgatcgc tgttaaaagg acaattacaa acaggaatcg
     1621 aatgcaaccg gcgcaggaac actgccagcg catcaacaat attttcacct gaatcaggat
     1681 attcttctaa tacctggaat gctgttttcc cggggatcgc agtggtgagt aaccatgcat
     1741 catcaggagt acggataaaa tgcttgatgg tcggaagagg cataaattcc gtcagccagt
     1801 ttagtctgac catctcatct gtaacatcat tggcaacgct acctttgcca tgtttcagaa
     1861 acaactctgg cgcatcgggc ttcccataca atcgatagat tgtcgcacct gattgcccga
     1921 cattatcgcg agcccattta tacccatata aatcagcatc catgttggaa tttaatcgcg
     1981 gcctagagca agacgtttcc cgttgaatat ggctcataac accccttgta ttactgttta
     2041 tgtaagcaga cagttttatt gttcatgacc atgacattaa cctataaaaa taggcgtatc
     2101 acgaggccct ttcgtcttca cctcgagaaa tcataaaaaa tttatttgct ttgtgagcgg
     2161 ataacaatta taatagattc aattgtgagc ggataacaat ttcacacaga attcattaaa
     2221 gaggagaaat taactatgag aggatcgcat caccatcacc atcacggatc caacacgatt
     2281 aacatcgcta agaacgactt ctctgacatc gaactggctg ctataccgtt caacactctg
     2341 gctgaccatt acggtgagcg tttagctcgc gaacagttgg cccttgagca tgagtcttac
     2401 gagatgggtg aagcacgctt ccgcaagatg tttgagcgtc aacttaaagc tggtgaggtt
     2461 gcggataacg ctgccgccaa gcctctcatc actaccctac tccctaagat gattgcacgc
     2521 atcaacgact ggtttgagga agtgaaagct aagcgcggca agcgcccgac agccttccag
     2581 ttcctgcaag aaatcaagcc ggaagccgta gcgtacatca ccattaagac cactctggct
     2641 tgcctaacca gtgctgacaa tacaaccgtt caggctgtag caagcgcaat cggtcgggcc
     2701 attgaggacg aggctcgctt cggtcgtatc cgtgaccttg aagctaagca cttcaagaaa
     2761 aacgttgagg aacaactcaa caagcgcgta gggcacgtct acaagaaagc atttatgcaa
     2821 gttgtcgagg ctgacatgct ctctaagggt ctactcggtg gcgaggcgtg gtcttcgtgg
     2881 cataaggaag actctattca tgtaggagta cgctgcatcg agatgctcat tgagtcaacc
     2941 ggaatggtta gcttacaccg ccaaaatgct ggcgtagtag gtcaagactc tgagactatc
     3001 gaactcgcac ctgaatacgc tgaggctatc gcaacccgtg caggtgcgct ggctggcatc
     3061 tctccgatgt tccaaccttg cgtagttcct cctaagccgt ggactggcat tactggtggt
     3121 ggctattggg ctaacggtcg tcgtcctctg gcgctggtgc gtactcacag taagaaagca
     3181 ctgatgcgct acgaagacgt ttacatgcct gaggtgtaca aagcgattaa cattgcgcaa
     3241 aacaccgcat ggaaaatcaa caagaaagtc ctagcggtcg ccaacgtaat caccaagtgg
     3301 aagcattgtc cggtcgagga catccctgcg attgagcgtg aagaactccc gatgaaaccg
     3361 gaagacatcg acatgaatcc tgaggctctc accgcgtgga aacgtgctgc cgctgctgtg
     3421 taccgcaagg acaaggctcg caagtctcgc cgtatcagcc ttgagttcat gcttgagcaa
     3481 gccaataagt ttgctaacca taaggccatc tggttccctt acaacatgga ctggcgcggt
     3541 cgtgtttacg ctgtgtcaat gttcaacccg caaggtaacg atatgaccaa aggactgctt
     3601 acgctggcga aaggtaaacc aatcggtaag gaaggttact actggctgaa aatccacggt
     3661 gcaaactgtg cgggtgtcga taaggttccg ttccctgagc gcatcaagtt cattgaggaa
     3721 aaccacgaga acatcatggc ttgcgctaag tctccactgg agaacacttg gtgggctgag
     3781 caagattctc cgttctgctt ccttgcattc tgctttgagt acgctggggt acagcaccac
     3841 ggcctgagct ataactgctc ccttccgctg gcgtttgacg ggtcttgctc tggcatccag
     3901 cacttctccg cgatgctccg agatgaggta ggtggtcgcg cggttaactt gcttcctagt
     3961 gaaaccgttc aggacatcta cgggattgtt gctaagaaag tcaacgagat tctacaagca
     4021 gacgcaatca atgggaccga taacgaagta gttaccgtga ccgatgagaa cactggtgaa
     4081 atctctgaga aagtcaagct gggcactaag gcactggctg gtcaatggct ggcttacggt
     4141 gttactcgca gtgtgactaa gcgttcagtc atgacgctgg cttacgggtc caaagagttc
     4201 ggcttccgtc aacaagtgct ggaagatacc attcagccag ctattgattc cggcaagggt
     4261 ctgatgttca ctcagccgaa tcaggctgct ggatacatgg ctaagctgat ttgggaatct
     4321 gtgagcgtga cggtggtagc tgcggttgaa gcaatgaact ggcttaagtc tgctgctaag
     4381 ctgctggctg ctgaggtcaa agataagaag actggagaga ttcttcgcaa gcgttgcgct
     4441 gtgcattggg taactcctga tggtttccct gtgtggcagg aatacaagaa gcctattcag
     4501 acgcgcttga acctgatgtt cctcggtcag ttccgcttac agcctaccat taacaccaac
     4561 aaagatagcg agattgatgc acacaaacag gagtctggta tcgctcctaa ctttgtacac
     4621 agccaagacg gtagccacct tcgtaagact gtagtgtggg cacacgagaa gtacggaatc
     4681 gaatcttttg cactgattca cgactccttc ggtaccattc cggctgacgc tgcgaacctg
     4741 ttcaaagcag tgcgcgaaac tatggttgac acatatgagt cttgtgatgt actggctgat
     4801 ttctacgacc agttcgctga ccagttgcac gagtctcaat tggacaaaat gccagcactt
     4861 ccggctaaag gtaacttgaa cctccgtgac atcttagagt cggacttcgc gttcgcgtaa
     4921 aagcttaatt agctgagctt ggactcctgt tgatagatcc agtaatgacc tcagaactcc
     4981 atctggattt gttcagaacg ctcggttgcc gccgggcgtt ttttattggt gagaatccaa
     5041 gctagcttgg cgagattttc aggagctaag gaagctaaaa tggagaaaaa aatcactgga
     5101 tataccaccg ttgatatatc ccaatggcat cgtaaagaac attttgaggc atttcagtca
     5161 gttgctcaat gtacctataa ccagaccgtt cagctggata ttacggcctt tttaaagacc
     5221 gtaaagaaaa ataagcacaa gttttatccg gcctttattc acattcttgc ccgcctgatg
     5281 aatgctcatc cggaatttcg tatggcaatg aaagacggtg agctggtgat atgggatagt
     5341 gttcaccctt gttacaccgt tttccatgag caaactgaaa cgttttcatc gctctggagt
     5401 gaataccacg acgatttccg gcagtttcta cacatatatt cgcaagatgt ggcgtgttac
     5461 ggtgaaaacc tggcctattt ccctaaaggg tttattgaga atatgttttt cgtctcagcc
     5521 aatccctggg tgagtttcac cagttttgat ttaaacgtgg ccaatatgga caacttcttc
     5581 gcccccgttt tcaccatggg caaatattat acgcaaggcg acaaggtgct gatgccgctg
     5641 gcgattcagg ttcatcatgc cgtttgtgat ggcttccatg tcggcagaat gcttaatgaa
     5701 ttacaacagt actgcgatga gtggcagggc ggggcgtaat ttttttaagg cagttattgg
     5761 tgcccttaaa cgcctggggt aatgactctc tagcttgagg catcaaataa aacgaaaggc
     5821 tcagtcgaaa gactgggcct ttcgttttat ctgttgtttg tcggtgaacg ctctcctgag
     5881 taggacaaat ccgccctcta gattacgtgc agtcgatgat aagctgtcaa acatgagaat
     5941 tgtgcctaat gagtgagcta acttacatta attgcgttgc gctcactgcc cgctttccag
     6001 tcgggaaacc tgtcgtgcca gctgcattaa tgaatcggcc aacgcgcggg gagaggcggt
     6061 ttgcgtattg ggcgccaggg tggtttttct tttcaccagt gagacgggca acagctgatt
     6121 gcccttcacc gcctggccct gagagagttg cagcaagcgg tccacgctgg tttgccccag
     6181 caggcgaaaa tcctgtttga tggtggttaa cggcgggata taacatgagc tgtcttcggt
     6241 atcgtcgtat cccactaccg agatatccgc accaacgcgc agcccggact cggtaatggc
     6301 gcgcattgcg cccagcgcca tctgatcgtt ggcaaccagc atcgcagtgg gaacgatgcc
     6361 ctcattcagc atttgcatgg tttgttgaaa accggacatg gcactccagt cgccttcccg
     6421 ttccgctatc ggctgaattt gattgcgagt gagatattta tgccagccag ccagacgcag
     6481 acgcgccgag acagaactta atgggcccgc taacagcgcg atttgctggt gacccaatgc
     6541 gaccagatgc tccacgccca gtcgcgtacc gtcttcatgg gagaaaataa tactgttgat
     6601 gggtgtctgg tcagagacat caagaaataa cgccggaaca ttagtgcagg cagcttccac
     6661 agcaatggca tcctggtcat ccagcggata gttaatgatc agcccactga cgcgttgcgc
     6721 gagaagattg tgcaccgccg ctttacaggc ttcgacgccg cttcgttcta ccatcgacac
     6781 caccacgctg gcacccagtt gatcggcgcg agatttaatc gccgcgacaa tttgcgacgg
     6841 cgcgtgcagg gccagactgg aggtggcaac gccaatcagc aacgactgtt tgcccgccag
     6901 ttgttgtgcc acgcggttgg gaatgtaatt cagctccgcc atcgccgctt ccactttttc
     6961 ccgcgttttc gcagaaacgt ggctggcctg gttcaccacg cgggaaacgg tctgataaga
     7021 gacaccggca tactctgcga catcgtataa cgttactggt ttcacattca ccaccctgaa
     7081 ttgactctct tccgggcgct atcatgccat accgcgaaag gttttgcacc attcgatggt
     7141 gtcggaattt cggg
//
