# Supplementary material for: Structure-guided design of protein attachment points for functional augmentation of complex molecular machines
Source: bioRxiv preprint, doi:10.1101/2025.06.22.660945, version 1 (2025-06-22)
Supplement: Supplementary Data 1 [file 660945_file03.zip › pSML02.gb]

LOCUS       pSML02                  7232 bp ds-DNA     circular     20-JUN-2025
DEFINITION  .
SOURCE      synthetic DNA construct
  ORGANISM  synthetic DNA construct
COMMENT     
FEATURES             Location/Qualifiers
     promoter        74..118
                     /label="T5 promoter"
                     /ApEinfo_revcolor="#b1ff67"
                     /ApEinfo_fwdcolor="#b1ff67"
                     /note="note: bacteriophage T5 promoter for E. coli RNA polymerase, with embedded lac operator"
     protein_bind    94..110
                     /label="lac operator"
                     /ApEinfo_revcolor="#9eafd2"
                     /ApEinfo_fwdcolor="#9eafd2"
                     /note="bound_moiety: lac repressor encoded by lacI note: The lac repressor binds to the lac operator to inhibit transcription in E. coli. This inhibition can be relieved by adding lactose or isopropyl-beta-D-thiogalactopyranoside (IPTG)."
     protein_bind    126..142
                     /label="lac operator"
                     /ApEinfo_revcolor="#b4abac"
                     /ApEinfo_fwdcolor="#b4abac"
                     /note="bound_moiety: lac repressor encoded by lacI note: The lac repressor binds to the lac operator to inhibit transcription in E. coli. This inhibition can be relieved by adding lactose or isopropyl-beta-D-thiogalactopyranoside (IPTG)."
     RBS             161..172
                     /label="strong bacterial ribosome binding site (Elowitz and Leibler, 2000)"
                     /ApEinfo_revcolor="#f8d3a9"
                     /ApEinfo_fwdcolor="#f8d3a9"
     misc_feature    179..2941
                     /label="T7 RNAP wt"
                     /ApEinfo_revcolor="#b1ff67"
                     /ApEinfo_fwdcolor="#b1ff67"
     CDS             191..208
                     /label="6xHis"
                     /ApEinfo_revcolor="#b4abac"
                     /ApEinfo_fwdcolor="#b4abac"
                     /note="product: 6xHis affinity tag translation: HHHHHH"
     CDS             191..208
                     /ApEinfo_revcolor="#84b0dc"
                     /ApEinfo_fwdcolor="#84b0dc"
                     /translation="HHHHHH"
     misc_feature    221..235
                     /label="synthetic linker"
                     /ApEinfo_revcolor="#84b0dc"
                     /ApEinfo_fwdcolor="#84b0dc"
     misc_feature    236..292
                     /label="Insert part of DogTag"
                     /ApEinfo_revcolor="#ffef86"
                     /ApEinfo_fwdcolor="#ffef86"
     misc_feature    293..310
                     /label="synthetic linker"
                     /ApEinfo_revcolor="#75c6a9"
                     /ApEinfo_fwdcolor="#75c6a9"
     terminator      2963..3057
                     /label="lambda t0 terminator"
                     /ApEinfo_revcolor="#ff9ccd"
                     /ApEinfo_fwdcolor="#ff9ccd"
                     /note="note: transcription terminator from phage lambda"
     CDS             3101..3760
                     /label="CmR"
                     /ApEinfo_revcolor="#d6b295"
                     /ApEinfo_fwdcolor="#d6b295"
                     /note="gene: cat product: chloramphenicol acetyltransferase note: confers resistance to chloramphenicol translation: MEKKITGYTTVDISQWHRKEHFEAFQSVAQCTYNQTVQLDITAFLKTVKKNKHKFYPAFIHILARLMNAHPEFRMAMKDGELVIWDSVHPCYTVFHEQTETFSSLWSEYHDDFRQFLHIYSQDVACYGENLAYFPKGFIENMFFVSANPWVSFTSFDLNVANMDNFFAPVFTMGKYYTQGDKVLMPLAIQVHHAVCDGFHVGRMLNELQQYCDEWQGGA"
     terminator      3825..3911
                     /label="rrnB T1 terminator"
                     /ApEinfo_revcolor="#ff9ccd"
                     /ApEinfo_fwdcolor="#ff9ccd"
                     /note="gene: Escherichia coli rrnB note: transcription terminator T1 from the E. coli rrnB gene"
     CDS             complement(4004..5086)
                     /label="lacI"
                     /ApEinfo_revcolor="#c6c9d1"
                     /ApEinfo_fwdcolor="#c6c9d1"
                     /note="gene: lacI product: lac repressor note: The lac repressor binds to the lac operator to inhibit transcription in E. coli. This inhibition can be relieved by adding lactose or isopropyl-beta-D-thiogalactopyranoside (IPTG). translation: MKPVTLYDVAEYAGVSYQTVSRVVNQASHVSAKTREKVEAAMAELNYIPNRVAQQLAGKQSLLIGVATSSLALHAPSQIVAAIKSRADQLGASVVVSMVERSGVEACKAAVHNLLAQRVSGLIINYPLDDQDAIAVEAACTNVPALFLDVSDQTPINSIIFSHEDGTRLGVEHLVALGHQQIALLAGPLSSVSARLRLAGWHKYLTRNQIQPIAEREGDWSAMSGFQQTMQMLNEGIVPTAMLVANDQMALGAMRAITESGLRVGADISVVGYDDTEDSSCYIPPLTTIKQDFRLLGQTSVDRLLQLSQGQAVKGNQLLPVSLVKRKTTLAPNTQTASPRALADSLMQLARQVSRLESGQ"
     promoter        complement(5087..5164)
                     /label="lacIq promoter"
                     /ApEinfo_revcolor="#d59687"
                     /ApEinfo_fwdcolor="#d59687"
                     /note="gene: lacI (mutant) note: In the lacIq allele, a single base change in the promoter boosts expression of the lacI gene about 10-fold."
     misc_feature    5356..5496
                     /label="bom"
                     /ApEinfo_revcolor="#ffef86"
                     /ApEinfo_fwdcolor="#ffef86"
                     /note="note: basis of mobility region from pBR322"
     rep_origin      complement(5682..6270)
                     /label="ori"
                     /ApEinfo_revcolor="#84b0dc"
                     /ApEinfo_fwdcolor="#84b0dc"
                     /note="direction: LEFT note: high-copy-number ColE1/pMB1/pBR322/pUC origin of replication"
     CDS             complement(6377..7192)
                     /label="KanR"
                     /ApEinfo_revcolor="#faac61"
                     /ApEinfo_fwdcolor="#faac61"
                     /note="gene: aph(3')-Ia product: aminoglycoside phosphotransferase note: confers resistance to kanamycin in bacteria or G418 (Geneticin(R)) in eukaryotes translation: MSHIQRETSCSRPRLNSNMDADLYGYKWARDNVGQSGATIYRLYGKPDAPELFLKHGKGSVANDVTDEMVRLNWLTEFMPLPTIKHFIRTPDDAWLLTTAIPGKTAFQVLEEYPDSGENIVDALAVFLRRLHSIPVCNCPFNSDRVFRLAQAQSRMNNGLVDASDFDDERNGWPVEQVWKEMHKLLPFSPDSVVTHGDFSLDNLIFDEGKLIGCIDVGRVGIADRYQDLAILWNCLGEFSPSLQKRLFQKYGIDNPDMNKLQFHLMLDEFF"
ORIGIN
        1 attgttcatg accatgacat taacctataa aaataggcgt atcacgaggc cctttcgtct
       61 tcacctcgag aaatcataaa aaatttattt gctttgtgag cggataacaa ttataataga
      121 ttcaattgtg agcggataac aatttcacac agaattcatt aaagaggaga aattaactat
      181 gagaggatcg catcaccatc accatcacgg atccaacacg GATAACTCTG GTGCTATCCC
      241 CGCCACATAC GAATTTACCG ACGGTAAGCA CTATATCACA AATGAGCCCA TTGGtGGtGG
      301 aAGtGGtGGg aagaacgact tctctgacat cgaactggct gctataccgt tcaacactct
      361 ggctgaccat tacggtgagc gtttagctcg cgaacagttg gcccttgagc atgagtctta
      421 cgagatgggt gaagcacgct tccgcaagat gtttgagcgt caacttaaag ctggtgaggt
      481 tgcggataac gctgccgcca agcctctcat cactacccta ctccctaaga tgattgcacg
      541 catcaacgac tggtttgagg aagtgaaagc taagcgcggc aagcgcccga cagccttcca
      601 gttcctgcaa gaaatcaagc cggaagccgt agcgtacatc accattaaga ccactctggc
      661 ttgcctaacc agtgctgaca atacaaccgt tcaggctgta gcaagcgcaa tcggtcgggc
      721 cattgaggac gaggctcgct tcggtcgtat ccgtgacctt gaagctaagc acttcaagaa
      781 aaacgttgag gaacaactca acaagcgcgt agggcacgtc tacaagaaag catttatgca
      841 agttgtcgag gctgacatgc tctctaaggg tctactcggt ggcgaggcgt ggtcttcgtg
      901 gcataaggaa gactctattc atgtaggagt acgctgcatc gagatgctca ttgagtcaac
      961 cggaatggtt agcttacacc gccaaaatgc tggcgtagta ggtcaagact ctgagactat
     1021 cgaactcgca cctgaatacg ctgaggctat cgcaacccgt gcaggtgcgc tggctggcat
     1081 ctctccgatg ttccaacctt gcgtagttcc tcctaagccg tggactggca ttactggtgg
     1141 tggctattgg gctaacggtc gtcgtcctct ggcgctggtg cgtactcaca gtaagaaagc
     1201 actgatgcgc tacgaagacg tttacatgcc tgaggtgtac aaagcgatta acattgcgca
     1261 aaacaccgca tggaaaatca acaagaaagt cctagcggtc gccaacgtaa tcaccaagtg
     1321 gaagcattgt ccggtcgagg acatccctgc gattgagcgt gaagaactcc cgatgaaacc
     1381 ggaagacatc gacatgaatc ctgaggctct caccgcgtgg aaacgtgctg ccgctgctgt
     1441 gtaccgcaag gacaaggctc gcaagtctcg ccgtatcagc cttgagttca tgcttgagca
     1501 agccaataag tttgctaacc ataaggccat ctggttccct tacaacatgg actggcgcgg
     1561 tcgtgtttac gctgtgtcaa tgttcaaccc gcaaggtaac gatatgacca aaggactgct
     1621 tacgctggcg aaaggtaaac caatcggtaa ggaaggttac tactggctga aaatccacgg
     1681 tgcaaactgt gcgggtgtcg ataaggttcc gttccctgag cgcatcaagt tcattgagga
     1741 aaaccacgag aacatcatgg cttgcgctaa gtctccactg gagaacactt ggtgggctga
     1801 gcaagattct ccgttctgct tccttgcatt ctgctttgag tacgctgggg tacagcacca
     1861 cggcctgagc tataactgct cccttccgct ggcgtttgac gggtcttgct ctggcatcca
     1921 gcacttctcc gcgatgctcc gagatgaggt aggtggtcgc gcggttaact tgcttcctag
     1981 tgaaaccgtt caggacatct acgggattgt tgctaagaaa gtcaacgaga ttctacaagc
     2041 agacgcaatc aatgggaccg ataacgaagt agttaccgtg accgatgaga acactggtga
     2101 aatctctgag aaagtcaagc tgggcactaa ggcactggct ggtcaatggc tggcttacgg
     2161 tgttactcgc agtgtgacta agcgttcagt catgacgctg gcttacgggt ccaaagagtt
     2221 cggcttccgt caacaagtgc tggaagatac cattcagcca gctattgatt ccggcaaggg
     2281 tctgatgttc actcagccga atcaggctgc tggatacatg gctaagctga tttgggaatc
     2341 tgtgagcgtg acggtggtag ctgcggttga agcaatgaac tggcttaagt ctgctgctaa
     2401 gctgctggct gctgaggtca aagataagaa gactggagag attcttcgca agcgttgcgc
     2461 tgtgcattgg gtaactcctg atggtttccc tgtgtggcag gaatacaaga agcctattca
     2521 gacgcgcttg aacctgatgt tcctcggtca gttccgctta cagcctacca ttaacaccaa
     2581 caaagatagc gagattgatg cacacaaaca ggagtctggt atcgctccta actttgtaca
     2641 cagccaagac ggtagccacc ttcgtaagac tgtagtgtgg gcacacgaga agtacggaat
     2701 cgaatctttt gcactgattc acgactcctt cggtaccatt ccggctgacg ctgcgaacct
     2761 gttcaaagca gtgcgcgaaa ctatggttga cacatatgag tcttgtgatg tactggctga
     2821 tttctacgac cagttcgctg accagttgca cgagtctcaa ttggacaaaa tgccagcact
     2881 tccggctaaa ggtaacttga acctccgtga catcttagag tcggacttcg cgttcgcgta
     2941 aaagcttaat tagctgagct tggactcctg ttgatagatc cagtaatgac ctcagaactc
     3001 catctggatt tgttcagaac gctcggttgc cgccgggcgt tttttattgg tgagaatcca
     3061 agctagcttg gcgagatttt caggagctaa ggaagctaaa atggagaaaa aaatcactgg
     3121 atataccacc gttgatatat cccaatggca tcgtaaagaa cattttgagg catttcagtc
     3181 agttgctcaa tgtacctata accagaccgt tcagctggat attacggcct ttttaaagac
     3241 cgtaaagaaa aataagcaca agttttatcc ggcctttatt cacattcttg cccgcctgat
     3301 gaatgctcat ccggaatttc gtatggcaat gaaagacggt gagctggtga tatgggatag
     3361 tgttcaccct tgttacaccg ttttccatga gcaaactgaa acgttttcat cgctctggag
     3421 tgaataccac gacgatttcc ggcagtttct acacatatat tcgcaagatg tggcgtgtta
     3481 cggtgaaaac ctggcctatt tccctaaagg gtttattgag aatatgtttt tcgtctcagc
     3541 caatccctgg gtgagtttca ccagttttga tttaaacgtg gccaatatgg acaacttctt
     3601 cgcccccgtt ttcaccatgg gcaaatatta tacgcaaggc gacaaggtgc tgatgccgct
     3661 ggcgattcag gttcatcatg ccgtttgtga tggcttccat gtcggcagaa tgcttaatga
     3721 attacaacag tactgcgatg agtggcaggg cggggcgtaa tttttttaag gcagttattg
     3781 gtgcccttaa acgcctgggg taatgactct ctagcttgag gcatcaaata aaacgaaagg
     3841 ctcagtcgaa agactgggcc tttcgtttta tctgttgttt gtcggtgaac gctctcctga
     3901 gtaggacaaa tccgccctct agattacgtg cagtcgatga taagctgtca aacatgagaa
     3961 ttgtgcctaa tgagtgagct aacttacatt aattgcgttg cgctcactgc ccgctttcca
     4021 gtcgggaaac ctgtcgtgcc agctgcatta atgaatcggc caacgcgcgg ggagaggcgg
     4081 tttgcgtatt gggcgccagg gtggtttttc ttttcaccag tgagacgggc aacagctgat
     4141 tgcccttcac cgcctggccc tgagagagtt gcagcaagcg gtccacgctg gtttgcccca
     4201 gcaggcgaaa atcctgtttg atggtggtta acggcgggat ataacatgag ctgtcttcgg
     4261 tatcgtcgta tcccactacc gagatatccg caccaacgcg cagcccggac tcggtaatgg
     4321 cgcgcattgc gcccagcgcc atctgatcgt tggcaaccag catcgcagtg ggaacgatgc
     4381 cctcattcag catttgcatg gtttgttgaa aaccggacat ggcactccag tcgccttccc
     4441 gttccgctat cggctgaatt tgattgcgag tgagatattt atgccagcca gccagacgca
     4501 gacgcgccga gacagaactt aatgggcccg ctaacagcgc gatttgctgg tgacccaatg
     4561 cgaccagatg ctccacgccc agtcgcgtac cgtcttcatg ggagaaaata atactgttga
     4621 tgggtgtctg gtcagagaca tcaagaaata acgccggaac attagtgcag gcagcttcca
     4681 cagcaatggc atcctggtca tccagcggat agttaatgat cagcccactg acgcgttgcg
     4741 cgagaagatt gtgcaccgcc gctttacagg cttcgacgcc gcttcgttct accatcgaca
     4801 ccaccacgct ggcacccagt tgatcggcgc gagatttaat cgccgcgaca atttgcgacg
     4861 gcgcgtgcag ggccagactg gaggtggcaa cgccaatcag caacgactgt ttgcccgcca
     4921 gttgttgtgc cacgcggttg ggaatgtaat tcagctccgc catcgccgct tccacttttt
     4981 cccgcgtttt cgcagaaacg tggctggcct ggttcaccac gcgggaaacg gtctgataag
     5041 agacaccggc atactctgcg acatcgtata acgttactgg tttcacattc accaccctga
     5101 attgactctc ttccgggcgc tatcatgcca taccgcgaaa ggttttgcac cattcgatgg
     5161 tgtcggaatt tcgggcagcg ttgggtcctg gccacgggtg cgcatgatct agagctgcct
     5221 cgcgcgtttc ggtgatgacg gtgaaaacct ctgacacatg cagctcccgg agacggtcac
     5281 agcttgtctg taagcggatg ccgggagcag acaagcccgt cagggcgcgt cagcgggtgt
     5341 tggcgggtgt cggggcgcag ccatgaccca gtcacgtagc gatagcggag tgtatactgg
     5401 cttaactatg cggcatcaga gcagattgta ctgagagtgc accatatgcg gtgtgaaata
     5461 ccgcacagat gcgtaaggag aaaataccgc atcaggcgct cttccgcttc ctcgctcact
     5521 gactcgctgc gctcggtcgt tcggctgcgg cgagcggtat cagctcactc aaaggcggta
     5581 atacggttat ccacagaatc aggggataac gcaggaaaga acatgtgagc aaaaggccag
     5641 caaaaggcca ggaaccgtaa aaaggccgcg ttgctggcgt ttttccatag gctccgcccc
     5701 cctgacgagc atcacaaaaa tcgacgctca agtcagaggt ggcgaaaccc gacaggacta
     5761 taaagatacc aggcgtttcc ccctggaagc tccctcgtgc gctctcctgt tccgaccctg
     5821 ccgcttaccg gatacctgtc cgcctttctc ccttcgggaa gcgtggcgct ttctcatagc
     5881 tcacgctgta ggtatctcag ttcggtgtag gtcgttcgct ccaagctggg ctgtgtgcac
     5941 gaaccccccg ttcagcccga ccgctgcgcc ttatccggta actatcgtct tgagtccaac
     6001 ccggtaagac acgacttatc gccactggca gcagccactg gtaacaggat tagcagagcg
     6061 aggtatgtag gcggtgctac agagttcttg aagtggtggc ctaactacgg ctacactaga
     6121 aggacagtat ttggtatctg cgctctgctg aagccagtta ccttcggaaa aagagttggt
     6181 agctcttgat ccggcaaaca aaccaccgct ggtagcggtg gtttttttgt ttgcaagcag
     6241 cagattacgc gcagaaaaaa aggatctcaa gaagatcctt tgatcttttc tacggggtct
     6301 gacgctcagt ggaacgaaaa ctcacgttaa gggattttgg tcatggcgtt aagggatttt
     6361 ggtcatgaat taattcttag aaaaactcat cgagcatcaa atgaaactgc aatttattca
     6421 tatcaggatt atcaatacca tatttttgaa aaagccgttt ctgtaatgaa ggagaaaact
     6481 caccgaggca gttccatagg atggcaagat cctggtatcg gtctgcgatt ccgactcgtc
     6541 caacatcaat acaacctatt aatttcccct cgtcaaaaat aaggttatca agtgagaaat
     6601 caccatgagt gacgactgaa tccggtgaga atggcaaaag tttatgcatt tctttccaga
     6661 cttgttcaac aggccagcca ttacgctcgt catcaaaatc actcgcatca accaaaccgt
     6721 tattcattcg tgattgcgcc tgagcgagac gaaatacgcg atcgctgtta aaaggacaat
     6781 tacaaacagg aatcgaatgc aaccggcgca ggaacactgc cagcgcatca acaatatttt
     6841 cacctgaatc aggatattct tctaatacct ggaatgctgt tttcccgggg atcgcagtgg
     6901 tgagtaacca tgcatcatca ggagtacgga taaaatgctt gatggtcgga agaggcataa
     6961 attccgtcag ccagtttagt ctgaccatct catctgtaac atcattggca acgctacctt
     7021 tgccatgttt cagaaacaac tctggcgcat cgggcttccc atacaatcga tagattgtcg
     7081 cacctgattg cccgacatta tcgcgagccc atttataccc atataaatca gcatccatgt
     7141 tggaatttaa tcgcggccta gagcaagacg tttcccgttg aatatggctc ataacacccc
     7201 ttgtattact gtttatgtaa gcagacagtt tt
//
