# Supplementary material for: Structure-guided design of protein attachment points for functional augmentation of complex molecular machines
Source: bioRxiv preprint, doi:10.1101/2025.06.22.660945, version 1 (2025-06-22)
Supplement: Supplementary Data 1 [file 660945_file03.zip › pSML03.gb]

LOCUS       pSML03                  7229 bp ds-DNA     circular     20-JUN-2025
DEFINITION  .
SOURCE      synthetic DNA construct
  ORGANISM  synthetic DNA construct
COMMENT     
FEATURES             Location/Qualifiers
     promoter        72..116
                     /label="T5 promoter"
                     /ApEinfo_revcolor="#b1ff67"
                     /ApEinfo_fwdcolor="#b1ff67"
                     /note="note: bacteriophage T5 promoter for E. coli RNA polymerase, with embedded lac operator"
     protein_bind    92..108
                     /label="lac operator"
                     /ApEinfo_revcolor="#9eafd2"
                     /ApEinfo_fwdcolor="#9eafd2"
                     /note="bound_moiety: lac repressor encoded by lacI note: The lac repressor binds to the lac operator to inhibit transcription in E. coli. This inhibition can be relieved by adding lactose or isopropyl-beta-D-thiogalactopyranoside (IPTG)."
     protein_bind    124..140
                     /label="lac operator"
                     /ApEinfo_revcolor="#b4abac"
                     /ApEinfo_fwdcolor="#b4abac"
                     /note="bound_moiety: lac repressor encoded by lacI note: The lac repressor binds to the lac operator to inhibit transcription in E. coli. This inhibition can be relieved by adding lactose or isopropyl-beta-D-thiogalactopyranoside (IPTG)."
     RBS             159..170
                     /label="strong bacterial ribosome binding site (Elowitz and Leibler, 2000)"
                     /ApEinfo_revcolor="#f8d3a9"
                     /ApEinfo_fwdcolor="#f8d3a9"
     misc_feature    177..2936
                     /label="T7 RNAP wt"
                     /ApEinfo_revcolor="#b1ff67"
                     /ApEinfo_fwdcolor="#b1ff67"
     CDS             189..206
                     /label="6xHis"
                     /ApEinfo_revcolor="#b4abac"
                     /ApEinfo_fwdcolor="#b4abac"
                     /note="product: 6xHis affinity tag translation: HHHHHH"
     CDS             189..206
                     /ApEinfo_revcolor="#84b0dc"
                     /ApEinfo_fwdcolor="#84b0dc"
                     /translation="HHHHHH"
     misc_feature    219..233
                     /label="synthetic linker"
                     /ApEinfo_revcolor="#b4abac"
                     /ApEinfo_fwdcolor="#b4abac"
     misc_feature    234..290
                     /label="Insert part of DogTag"
                     /ApEinfo_revcolor="#ffef86"
                     /ApEinfo_fwdcolor="#ffef86"
     misc_feature    291..308
                     /label="synthetic linker"
                     /ApEinfo_revcolor="#b1ff67"
                     /ApEinfo_fwdcolor="#b1ff67"
     terminator      2958..3052
                     /label="lambda t0 terminator"
                     /ApEinfo_revcolor="#ff9ccd"
                     /ApEinfo_fwdcolor="#ff9ccd"
                     /note="note: transcription terminator from phage lambda"
     CDS             3096..3755
                     /label="CmR"
                     /ApEinfo_revcolor="#d6b295"
                     /ApEinfo_fwdcolor="#d6b295"
                     /note="gene: cat product: chloramphenicol acetyltransferase note: confers resistance to chloramphenicol translation: MEKKITGYTTVDISQWHRKEHFEAFQSVAQCTYNQTVQLDITAFLKTVKKNKHKFYPAFIHILARLMNAHPEFRMAMKDGELVIWDSVHPCYTVFHEQTETFSSLWSEYHDDFRQFLHIYSQDVACYGENLAYFPKGFIENMFFVSANPWVSFTSFDLNVANMDNFFAPVFTMGKYYTQGDKVLMPLAIQVHHAVCDGFHVGRMLNELQQYCDEWQGGA"
     terminator      3820..3906
                     /label="rrnB T1 terminator"
                     /ApEinfo_revcolor="#ff9ccd"
                     /ApEinfo_fwdcolor="#ff9ccd"
                     /note="gene: Escherichia coli rrnB note: transcription terminator T1 from the E. coli rrnB gene"
     CDS             complement(3999..5081)
                     /label="lacI"
                     /ApEinfo_revcolor="#c6c9d1"
                     /ApEinfo_fwdcolor="#c6c9d1"
                     /note="gene: lacI product: lac repressor note: The lac repressor binds to the lac operator to inhibit transcription in E. coli. This inhibition can be relieved by adding lactose or isopropyl-beta-D-thiogalactopyranoside (IPTG). translation: MKPVTLYDVAEYAGVSYQTVSRVVNQASHVSAKTREKVEAAMAELNYIPNRVAQQLAGKQSLLIGVATSSLALHAPSQIVAAIKSRADQLGASVVVSMVERSGVEACKAAVHNLLAQRVSGLIINYPLDDQDAIAVEAACTNVPALFLDVSDQTPINSIIFSHEDGTRLGVEHLVALGHQQIALLAGPLSSVSARLRLAGWHKYLTRNQIQPIAEREGDWSAMSGFQQTMQMLNEGIVPTAMLVANDQMALGAMRAITESGLRVGADISVVGYDDTEDSSCYIPPLTTIKQDFRLLGQTSVDRLLQLSQGQAVKGNQLLPVSLVKRKTTLAPNTQTASPRALADSLMQLARQVSRLESGQ"
     promoter        complement(5082..5159)
                     /label="lacIq promoter"
                     /ApEinfo_revcolor="#d59687"
                     /ApEinfo_fwdcolor="#d59687"
                     /note="gene: lacI (mutant) note: In the lacIq allele, a single base change in the promoter boosts expression of the lacI gene about 10-fold."
     misc_feature    5351..5491
                     /label="bom"
                     /ApEinfo_revcolor="#ffef86"
                     /ApEinfo_fwdcolor="#ffef86"
                     /note="note: basis of mobility region from pBR322"
     rep_origin      complement(5677..6265)
                     /label="ori"
                     /ApEinfo_revcolor="#84b0dc"
                     /ApEinfo_fwdcolor="#84b0dc"
                     /note="direction: LEFT note: high-copy-number ColE1/pMB1/pBR322/pUC origin of replication"
     CDS             complement(6372..7187)
                     /label="KanR"
                     /ApEinfo_revcolor="#faac61"
                     /ApEinfo_fwdcolor="#faac61"
                     /note="gene: aph(3')-Ia product: aminoglycoside phosphotransferase note: confers resistance to kanamycin in bacteria or G418 (Geneticin(R)) in eukaryotes translation: MSHIQRETSCSRPRLNSNMDADLYGYKWARDNVGQSGATIYRLYGKPDAPELFLKHGKGSVANDVTDEMVRLNWLTEFMPLPTIKHFIRTPDDAWLLTTAIPGKTAFQVLEEYPDSGENIVDALAVFLRRLHSIPVCNCPFNSDRVFRLAQAQSRMNNGLVDASDFDDERNGWPVEQVWKEMHKLLPFSPDSVVTHGDFSLDNLIFDEGKLIGCIDVGRVGIADRYQDLAILWNCLGEFSPSLQKRLFQKYGIDNPDMNKLQFHLMLDEFF"
ORIGIN
        1 tgttcatgac catgacatta acctataaaa ataggcgtat cacgaggccc tttcgtcttc
       61 acctcgagaa atcataaaaa atttatttgc tttgtgagcg gataacaatt ataatagatt
      121 caattgtgag cggataacaa tttcacacag aattcattaa agaggagaaa ttaactatga
      181 gaggatcgca tcaccatcac catcacggat ccaacacgAA GGGaGGtGGa GCTATCCCCG
      241 CCACATACGA ATTTACCGAC GGTAAGCACT ATATCACAAA TGAGCCCATT GGtGGTAGCG
      301 AGATGGGTaa cgacttctct gacatcgaac tggctgctat accgttcaac actctggctg
      361 accattacgg tgagcgttta gctcgcgaac agttggccct tgagcatgag tcttacgaga
      421 tgggtgaagc acgcttccgc aagatgtttg agcgtcaact taaagctggt gaggttgcgg
      481 ataacgctgc cgccaagcct ctcatcacta ccctactccc taagatgatt gcacgcatca
      541 acgactggtt tgaggaagtg aaagctaagc gcggcaagcg cccgacagcc ttccagttcc
      601 tgcaagaaat caagccggaa gccgtagcgt acatcaccat taagaccact ctggcttgcc
      661 taaccagtgc tgacaataca accgttcagg ctgtagcaag cgcaatcggt cgggccattg
      721 aggacgaggc tcgcttcggt cgtatccgtg accttgaagc taagcacttc aagaaaaacg
      781 ttgaggaaca actcaacaag cgcgtagggc acgtctacaa gaaagcattt atgcaagttg
      841 tcgaggctga catgctctct aagggtctac tcggtggcga ggcgtggtct tcgtggcata
      901 aggaagactc tattcatgta ggagtacgct gcatcgagat gctcattgag tcaaccggaa
      961 tggttagctt acaccgccaa aatgctggcg tagtaggtca agactctgag actatcgaac
     1021 tcgcacctga atacgctgag gctatcgcaa cccgtgcagg tgcgctggct ggcatctctc
     1081 cgatgttcca accttgcgta gttcctccta agccgtggac tggcattact ggtggtggct
     1141 attgggctaa cggtcgtcgt cctctggcgc tggtgcgtac tcacagtaag aaagcactga
     1201 tgcgctacga agacgtttac atgcctgagg tgtacaaagc gattaacatt gcgcaaaaca
     1261 ccgcatggaa aatcaacaag aaagtcctag cggtcgccaa cgtaatcacc aagtggaagc
     1321 attgtccggt cgaggacatc cctgcgattg agcgtgaaga actcccgatg aaaccggaag
     1381 acatcgacat gaatcctgag gctctcaccg cgtggaaacg tgctgccgct gctgtgtacc
     1441 gcaaggacaa ggctcgcaag tctcgccgta tcagccttga gttcatgctt gagcaagcca
     1501 ataagtttgc taaccataag gccatctggt tcccttacaa catggactgg cgcggtcgtg
     1561 tttacgctgt gtcaatgttc aacccgcaag gtaacgatat gaccaaagga ctgcttacgc
     1621 tggcgaaagg taaaccaatc ggtaaggaag gttactactg gctgaaaatc cacggtgcaa
     1681 actgtgcggg tgtcgataag gttccgttcc ctgagcgcat caagttcatt gaggaaaacc
     1741 acgagaacat catggcttgc gctaagtctc cactggagaa cacttggtgg gctgagcaag
     1801 attctccgtt ctgcttcctt gcattctgct ttgagtacgc tggggtacag caccacggcc
     1861 tgagctataa ctgctccctt ccgctggcgt ttgacgggtc ttgctctggc atccagcact
     1921 tctccgcgat gctccgagat gaggtaggtg gtcgcgcggt taacttgctt cctagtgaaa
     1981 ccgttcagga catctacggg attgttgcta agaaagtcaa cgagattcta caagcagacg
     2041 caatcaatgg gaccgataac gaagtagtta ccgtgaccga tgagaacact ggtgaaatct
     2101 ctgagaaagt caagctgggc actaaggcac tggctggtca atggctggct tacggtgtta
     2161 ctcgcagtgt gactaagcgt tcagtcatga cgctggctta cgggtccaaa gagttcggct
     2221 tccgtcaaca agtgctggaa gataccattc agccagctat tgattccggc aagggtctga
     2281 tgttcactca gccgaatcag gctgctggat acatggctaa gctgatttgg gaatctgtga
     2341 gcgtgacggt ggtagctgcg gttgaagcaa tgaactggct taagtctgct gctaagctgc
     2401 tggctgctga ggtcaaagat aagaagactg gagagattct tcgcaagcgt tgcgctgtgc
     2461 attgggtaac tcctgatggt ttccctgtgt ggcaggaata caagaagcct attcagacgc
     2521 gcttgaacct gatgttcctc ggtcagttcc gcttacagcc taccattaac accaacaaag
     2581 atagcgagat tgatgcacac aaacaggagt ctggtatcgc tcctaacttt gtacacagcc
     2641 aagacggtag ccaccttcgt aagactgtag tgtgggcaca cgagaagtac ggaatcgaat
     2701 cttttgcact gattcacgac tccttcggta ccattccggc tgacgctgcg aacctgttca
     2761 aagcagtgcg cgaaactatg gttgacacat atgagtcttg tgatgtactg gctgatttct
     2821 acgaccagtt cgctgaccag ttgcacgagt ctcaattgga caaaatgcca gcacttccgg
     2881 ctaaaggtaa cttgaacctc cgtgacatct tagagtcgga cttcgcgttc gcgtaaaagc
     2941 ttaattagct gagcttggac tcctgttgat agatccagta atgacctcag aactccatct
     3001 ggatttgttc agaacgctcg gttgccgccg ggcgtttttt attggtgaga atccaagcta
     3061 gcttggcgag attttcagga gctaaggaag ctaaaatgga gaaaaaaatc actggatata
     3121 ccaccgttga tatatcccaa tggcatcgta aagaacattt tgaggcattt cagtcagttg
     3181 ctcaatgtac ctataaccag accgttcagc tggatattac ggccttttta aagaccgtaa
     3241 agaaaaataa gcacaagttt tatccggcct ttattcacat tcttgcccgc ctgatgaatg
     3301 ctcatccgga atttcgtatg gcaatgaaag acggtgagct ggtgatatgg gatagtgttc
     3361 acccttgtta caccgttttc catgagcaaa ctgaaacgtt ttcatcgctc tggagtgaat
     3421 accacgacga tttccggcag tttctacaca tatattcgca agatgtggcg tgttacggtg
     3481 aaaacctggc ctatttccct aaagggttta ttgagaatat gtttttcgtc tcagccaatc
     3541 cctgggtgag tttcaccagt tttgatttaa acgtggccaa tatggacaac ttcttcgccc
     3601 ccgttttcac catgggcaaa tattatacgc aaggcgacaa ggtgctgatg ccgctggcga
     3661 ttcaggttca tcatgccgtt tgtgatggct tccatgtcgg cagaatgctt aatgaattac
     3721 aacagtactg cgatgagtgg cagggcgggg cgtaattttt ttaaggcagt tattggtgcc
     3781 cttaaacgcc tggggtaatg actctctagc ttgaggcatc aaataaaacg aaaggctcag
     3841 tcgaaagact gggcctttcg ttttatctgt tgtttgtcgg tgaacgctct cctgagtagg
     3901 acaaatccgc cctctagatt acgtgcagtc gatgataagc tgtcaaacat gagaattgtg
     3961 cctaatgagt gagctaactt acattaattg cgttgcgctc actgcccgct ttccagtcgg
     4021 gaaacctgtc gtgccagctg cattaatgaa tcggccaacg cgcggggaga ggcggtttgc
     4081 gtattgggcg ccagggtggt ttttcttttc accagtgaga cgggcaacag ctgattgccc
     4141 ttcaccgcct ggccctgaga gagttgcagc aagcggtcca cgctggtttg ccccagcagg
     4201 cgaaaatcct gtttgatggt ggttaacggc gggatataac atgagctgtc ttcggtatcg
     4261 tcgtatccca ctaccgagat atccgcacca acgcgcagcc cggactcggt aatggcgcgc
     4321 attgcgccca gcgccatctg atcgttggca accagcatcg cagtgggaac gatgccctca
     4381 ttcagcattt gcatggtttg ttgaaaaccg gacatggcac tccagtcgcc ttcccgttcc
     4441 gctatcggct gaatttgatt gcgagtgaga tatttatgcc agccagccag acgcagacgc
     4501 gccgagacag aacttaatgg gcccgctaac agcgcgattt gctggtgacc caatgcgacc
     4561 agatgctcca cgcccagtcg cgtaccgtct tcatgggaga aaataatact gttgatgggt
     4621 gtctggtcag agacatcaag aaataacgcc ggaacattag tgcaggcagc ttccacagca
     4681 atggcatcct ggtcatccag cggatagtta atgatcagcc cactgacgcg ttgcgcgaga
     4741 agattgtgca ccgccgcttt acaggcttcg acgccgcttc gttctaccat cgacaccacc
     4801 acgctggcac ccagttgatc ggcgcgagat ttaatcgccg cgacaatttg cgacggcgcg
     4861 tgcagggcca gactggaggt ggcaacgcca atcagcaacg actgtttgcc cgccagttgt
     4921 tgtgccacgc ggttgggaat gtaattcagc tccgccatcg ccgcttccac tttttcccgc
     4981 gttttcgcag aaacgtggct ggcctggttc accacgcggg aaacggtctg ataagagaca
     5041 ccggcatact ctgcgacatc gtataacgtt actggtttca cattcaccac cctgaattga
     5101 ctctcttccg ggcgctatca tgccataccg cgaaaggttt tgcaccattc gatggtgtcg
     5161 gaatttcggg cagcgttggg tcctggccac gggtgcgcat gatctagagc tgcctcgcgc
     5221 gtttcggtga tgacggtgaa aacctctgac acatgcagct cccggagacg gtcacagctt
     5281 gtctgtaagc ggatgccggg agcagacaag cccgtcaggg cgcgtcagcg ggtgttggcg
     5341 ggtgtcgggg cgcagccatg acccagtcac gtagcgatag cggagtgtat actggcttaa
     5401 ctatgcggca tcagagcaga ttgtactgag agtgcaccat atgcggtgtg aaataccgca
     5461 cagatgcgta aggagaaaat accgcatcag gcgctcttcc gcttcctcgc tcactgactc
     5521 gctgcgctcg gtcgttcggc tgcggcgagc ggtatcagct cactcaaagg cggtaatacg
     5581 gttatccaca gaatcagggg ataacgcagg aaagaacatg tgagcaaaag gccagcaaaa
     5641 ggccaggaac cgtaaaaagg ccgcgttgct ggcgtttttc cataggctcc gcccccctga
     5701 cgagcatcac aaaaatcgac gctcaagtca gaggtggcga aacccgacag gactataaag
     5761 ataccaggcg tttccccctg gaagctccct cgtgcgctct cctgttccga ccctgccgct
     5821 taccggatac ctgtccgcct ttctcccttc gggaagcgtg gcgctttctc atagctcacg
     5881 ctgtaggtat ctcagttcgg tgtaggtcgt tcgctccaag ctgggctgtg tgcacgaacc
     5941 ccccgttcag cccgaccgct gcgccttatc cggtaactat cgtcttgagt ccaacccggt
     6001 aagacacgac ttatcgccac tggcagcagc cactggtaac aggattagca gagcgaggta
     6061 tgtaggcggt gctacagagt tcttgaagtg gtggcctaac tacggctaca ctagaaggac
     6121 agtatttggt atctgcgctc tgctgaagcc agttaccttc ggaaaaagag ttggtagctc
     6181 ttgatccggc aaacaaacca ccgctggtag cggtggtttt tttgtttgca agcagcagat
     6241 tacgcgcaga aaaaaaggat ctcaagaaga tcctttgatc ttttctacgg ggtctgacgc
     6301 tcagtggaac gaaaactcac gttaagggat tttggtcatg gcgttaaggg attttggtca
     6361 tgaattaatt cttagaaaaa ctcatcgagc atcaaatgaa actgcaattt attcatatca
     6421 ggattatcaa taccatattt ttgaaaaagc cgtttctgta atgaaggaga aaactcaccg
     6481 aggcagttcc ataggatggc aagatcctgg tatcggtctg cgattccgac tcgtccaaca
     6541 tcaatacaac ctattaattt cccctcgtca aaaataaggt tatcaagtga gaaatcacca
     6601 tgagtgacga ctgaatccgg tgagaatggc aaaagtttat gcatttcttt ccagacttgt
     6661 tcaacaggcc agccattacg ctcgtcatca aaatcactcg catcaaccaa accgttattc
     6721 attcgtgatt gcgcctgagc gagacgaaat acgcgatcgc tgttaaaagg acaattacaa
     6781 acaggaatcg aatgcaaccg gcgcaggaac actgccagcg catcaacaat attttcacct
     6841 gaatcaggat attcttctaa tacctggaat gctgttttcc cggggatcgc agtggtgagt
     6901 aaccatgcat catcaggagt acggataaaa tgcttgatgg tcggaagagg cataaattcc
     6961 gtcagccagt ttagtctgac catctcatct gtaacatcat tggcaacgct acctttgcca
     7021 tgtttcagaa acaactctgg cgcatcgggc ttcccataca atcgatagat tgtcgcacct
     7081 gattgcccga cattatcgcg agcccattta tacccatata aatcagcatc catgttggaa
     7141 tttaatcgcg gcctagagca agacgtttcc cgttgaatat ggctcataac accccttgta
     7201 ttactgttta tgtaagcaga cagttttat
//
