# Supplementary material for: Structure-guided design of protein attachment points for functional augmentation of complex molecular machines
Source: bioRxiv preprint, doi:10.1101/2025.06.22.660945, version 1 (2025-06-22)
Supplement: Supplementary Data 1 [file 660945_file03.zip › pSML04.gb]

LOCUS       pSML04                  7226 bp ds-DNA     circular     20-JUN-2025
DEFINITION  .
SOURCE      synthetic DNA construct
  ORGANISM  synthetic DNA construct
COMMENT     
FEATURES             Location/Qualifiers
     promoter        48..92
                     /label="T5 promoter"
                     /ApEinfo_revcolor="#b1ff67"
                     /ApEinfo_fwdcolor="#b1ff67"
                     /note="note: bacteriophage T5 promoter for E. coli RNA polymerase, with embedded lac operator"
     protein_bind    68..84
                     /label="lac operator"
                     /ApEinfo_revcolor="#9eafd2"
                     /ApEinfo_fwdcolor="#9eafd2"
                     /note="bound_moiety: lac repressor encoded by lacI note: The lac repressor binds to the lac operator to inhibit transcription in E. coli. This inhibition can be relieved by adding lactose or isopropyl-beta-D-thiogalactopyranoside (IPTG)."
     protein_bind    100..116
                     /label="lac operator"
                     /ApEinfo_revcolor="#b4abac"
                     /ApEinfo_fwdcolor="#b4abac"
                     /note="bound_moiety: lac repressor encoded by lacI note: The lac repressor binds to the lac operator to inhibit transcription in E. coli. This inhibition can be relieved by adding lactose or isopropyl-beta-D-thiogalactopyranoside (IPTG)."
     RBS             135..146
                     /label="strong bacterial ribosome binding site (Elowitz and Leibler, 2000)"
                     /ApEinfo_revcolor="#f8d3a9"
                     /ApEinfo_fwdcolor="#f8d3a9"
     misc_feature    153..2909
                     /label="T7 RNAP wt"
                     /ApEinfo_revcolor="#b1ff67"
                     /ApEinfo_fwdcolor="#b1ff67"
     CDS             165..182
                     /label="6xHis"
                     /ApEinfo_revcolor="#b4abac"
                     /ApEinfo_fwdcolor="#b4abac"
                     /note="product: 6xHis affinity tag translation: HHHHHH"
     misc_feature    756..775
                     /label="anneal"
                     /ApEinfo_revcolor="#84b0dc"
                     /ApEinfo_fwdcolor="#84b0dc"
     misc_feature    773..812
                     /label="overlap"
                     /ApEinfo_revcolor="#d59687"
                     /ApEinfo_fwdcolor="#d59687"
     CDS             774..897
                     /label="Translation 774-897"
                     /translation="GGETGAGAIPATYEFTDGKHYITNEPIGGTEGGKEDSIHVG"
     misc_feature    798..817
                     /label="anneal"
                     /ApEinfo_revcolor="#9eafd2"
                     /ApEinfo_fwdcolor="#9eafd2"
     misc_feature    798..854
                     /label="Insert part of DogTag"
                     /ApEinfo_revcolor="#ffef86"
                     /ApEinfo_fwdcolor="#ffef86"
     misc_feature    855..872
                     /label="Synthetic linker"
                     /ApEinfo_revcolor="#f58a5e"
                     /ApEinfo_fwdcolor="#f58a5e"
     terminator      2931..3025
                     /label="lambda t0 terminator"
                     /ApEinfo_revcolor="#ff9ccd"
                     /ApEinfo_fwdcolor="#ff9ccd"
                     /note="note: transcription terminator from phage lambda"
     CDS             3069..3728
                     /label="CmR"
                     /ApEinfo_revcolor="#d6b295"
                     /ApEinfo_fwdcolor="#d6b295"
                     /note="gene: cat product: chloramphenicol acetyltransferase note: confers resistance to chloramphenicol translation: MEKKITGYTTVDISQWHRKEHFEAFQSVAQCTYNQTVQLDITAFLKTVKKNKHKFYPAFIHILARLMNAHPEFRMAMKDGELVIWDSVHPCYTVFHEQTETFSSLWSEYHDDFRQFLHIYSQDVACYGENLAYFPKGFIENMFFVSANPWVSFTSFDLNVANMDNFFAPVFTMGKYYTQGDKVLMPLAIQVHHAVCDGFHVGRMLNELQQYCDEWQGGA"
     terminator      3793..3879
                     /label="rrnB T1 terminator"
                     /ApEinfo_revcolor="#ff9ccd"
                     /ApEinfo_fwdcolor="#ff9ccd"
                     /note="gene: Escherichia coli rrnB note: transcription terminator T1 from the E. coli rrnB gene"
     CDS             complement(3972..5054)
                     /label="lacI"
                     /ApEinfo_revcolor="#c6c9d1"
                     /ApEinfo_fwdcolor="#c6c9d1"
                     /note="gene: lacI product: lac repressor note: The lac repressor binds to the lac operator to inhibit transcription in E. coli. This inhibition can be relieved by adding lactose or isopropyl-beta-D-thiogalactopyranoside (IPTG). translation: MKPVTLYDVAEYAGVSYQTVSRVVNQASHVSAKTREKVEAAMAELNYIPNRVAQQLAGKQSLLIGVATSSLALHAPSQIVAAIKSRADQLGASVVVSMVERSGVEACKAAVHNLLAQRVSGLIINYPLDDQDAIAVEAACTNVPALFLDVSDQTPINSIIFSHEDGTRLGVEHLVALGHQQIALLAGPLSSVSARLRLAGWHKYLTRNQIQPIAEREGDWSAMSGFQQTMQMLNEGIVPTAMLVANDQMALGAMRAITESGLRVGADISVVGYDDTEDSSCYIPPLTTIKQDFRLLGQTSVDRLLQLSQGQAVKGNQLLPVSLVKRKTTLAPNTQTASPRALADSLMQLARQVSRLESGQ"
     promoter        complement(5055..5132)
                     /label="lacIq promoter"
                     /ApEinfo_revcolor="#d59687"
                     /ApEinfo_fwdcolor="#d59687"
                     /note="gene: lacI (mutant) note: In the lacIq allele, a single base change in the promoter boosts expression of the lacI gene about 10-fold."
     misc_feature    5324..5464
                     /label="bom"
                     /ApEinfo_revcolor="#ffef86"
                     /ApEinfo_fwdcolor="#ffef86"
                     /note="note: basis of mobility region from pBR322"
     rep_origin      complement(5650..6238)
                     /label="ori"
                     /ApEinfo_revcolor="#84b0dc"
                     /ApEinfo_fwdcolor="#84b0dc"
                     /note="direction: LEFT note: high-copy-number ColE1/pMB1/pBR322/pUC origin of replication"
     CDS             complement(6345..7160)
                     /label="KanR"
                     /ApEinfo_revcolor="#faac61"
                     /ApEinfo_fwdcolor="#faac61"
                     /note="gene: aph(3')-Ia product: aminoglycoside phosphotransferase note: confers resistance to kanamycin in bacteria or G418 (Geneticin(R)) in eukaryotes translation: MSHIQRETSCSRPRLNSNMDADLYGYKWARDNVGQSGATIYRLYGKPDAPELFLKHGKGSVANDVTDEMVRLNWLTEFMPLPTIKHFIRTPDDAWLLTTAIPGKTAFQVLEEYPDSGENIVDALAVFLRRLHSIPVCNCPFNSDRVFRLAQAQSRMNNGLVDASDFDDERNGWPVEQVWKEMHKLLPFSPDSVVTHGDFSLDNLIFDEGKLIGCIDVGRVGIADRYQDLAILWNCLGEFSPSLQKRLFQKYGIDNPDMNKLQFHLMLDEFF"
ORIGIN
        1 ataaaaatag gcgtatcacg aggccctttc gtcttcacct cgagaaatca taaaaaattt
       61 atttgctttg tgagcggata acaattataa tagattcaat tgtgagcgga taacaatttc
      121 acacagaatt cattaaagag gagaaattaa ctatgagagg atcgcatcac catcaccatc
      181 acggatccaa cacgattaac atcgctaaga acgacttctc tgacatcgaa ctggctgcta
      241 taccgttcaa cactctggct gaccattacg gtgagcgttt agctcgcgaa cagttggccc
      301 ttgagcatga gtcttacgag atgggtgaag cacgcttccg caagatgttt gagcgtcaac
      361 ttaaagctgg tgaggttgcg gataacgctg ccgccaagcc tctcatcact accctactcc
      421 ctaagatgat tgcacgcatc aacgactggt ttgaggaagt gaaagctaag cgcggcaagc
      481 gcccgacagc cttccagttc ctgcaagaaa tcaagccgga agccgtagcg tacatcacca
      541 ttaagaccac tctggcttgc ctaaccagtg ctgacaatac aaccgttcag gctgtagcaa
      601 gcgcaatcgg tcgggccatt gaggacgagg ctcgcttcgg tcgtatccgt gaccttgaag
      661 ctaagcactt caagaaaaac gttgaggaac aactcaacaa gcgcgtaggg cacgtctaca
      721 agaaagcatt tatgcaagtt gtcgaggctg acatgctctc taagggtcta ctcggAggTg
      781 agACtGGtGC aGGtGCTATC CCCGCCACAT ACGAATTTAC CGACGGTAAG CACTATATCA
      841 CAAATGAGCC CATTGGTGGT ACtGAaGGtG GCaaggaaga ctctattcat gtaggagtac
      901 gctgcatcga gatgctcatt gagtcaaccg gaatggttag cttacaccgc caaaatgctg
      961 gcgtagtagg tcaagactct gagactatcg aactcgcacc tgaatacgct gaggctatcg
     1021 caacccgtgc aggtgcgctg gctggcatct ctccgatgtt ccaaccttgc gtagttcctc
     1081 ctaagccgtg gactggcatt actggtggtg gctattgggc taacggtcgt cgtcctctgg
     1141 cgctggtgcg tactcacagt aagaaagcac tgatgcgcta cgaagacgtt tacatgcctg
     1201 aggtgtacaa agcgattaac attgcgcaaa acaccgcatg gaaaatcaac aagaaagtcc
     1261 tagcggtcgc caacgtaatc accaagtgga agcattgtcc ggtcgaggac atccctgcga
     1321 ttgagcgtga agaactcccg atgaaaccgg aagacatcga catgaatcct gaggctctca
     1381 ccgcgtggaa acgtgctgcc gctgctgtgt accgcaagga caaggctcgc aagtctcgcc
     1441 gtatcagcct tgagttcatg cttgagcaag ccaataagtt tgctaaccat aaggccatct
     1501 ggttccctta caacatggac tggcgcggtc gtgtttacgc tgtgtcaatg ttcaacccgc
     1561 aaggtaacga tatgaccaaa ggactgctta cgctggcgaa aggtaaacca atcggtaagg
     1621 aaggttacta ctggctgaaa atccacggtg caaactgtgc gggtgtcgat aaggttccgt
     1681 tccctgagcg catcaagttc attgaggaaa accacgagaa catcatggct tgcgctaagt
     1741 ctccactgga gaacacttgg tgggctgagc aagattctcc gttctgcttc cttgcattct
     1801 gctttgagta cgctggggta cagcaccacg gcctgagcta taactgctcc cttccgctgg
     1861 cgtttgacgg gtcttgctct ggcatccagc acttctccgc gatgctccga gatgaggtag
     1921 gtggtcgcgc ggttaacttg cttcctagtg aaaccgttca ggacatctac gggattgttg
     1981 ctaagaaagt caacgagatt ctacaagcag acgcaatcaa tgggaccgat aacgaagtag
     2041 ttaccgtgac cgatgagaac actggtgaaa tctctgagaa agtcaagctg ggcactaagg
     2101 cactggctgg tcaatggctg gcttacggtg ttactcgcag tgtgactaag cgttcagtca
     2161 tgacgctggc ttacgggtcc aaagagttcg gcttccgtca acaagtgctg gaagatacca
     2221 ttcagccagc tattgattcc ggcaagggtc tgatgttcac tcagccgaat caggctgctg
     2281 gatacatggc taagctgatt tgggaatctg tgagcgtgac ggtggtagct gcggttgaag
     2341 caatgaactg gcttaagtct gctgctaagc tgctggctgc tgaggtcaaa gataagaaga
     2401 ctggagagat tcttcgcaag cgttgcgctg tgcattgggt aactcctgat ggtttccctg
     2461 tgtggcagga atacaagaag cctattcaga cgcgcttgaa cctgatgttc ctcggtcagt
     2521 tccgcttaca gcctaccatt aacaccaaca aagatagcga gattgatgca cacaaacagg
     2581 agtctggtat cgctcctaac tttgtacaca gccaagacgg tagccacctt cgtaagactg
     2641 tagtgtgggc acacgagaag tacggaatcg aatcttttgc actgattcac gactccttcg
     2701 gtaccattcc ggctgacgct gcgaacctgt tcaaagcagt gcgcgaaact atggttgaca
     2761 catatgagtc ttgtgatgta ctggctgatt tctacgacca gttcgctgac cagttgcacg
     2821 agtctcaatt ggacaaaatg ccagcacttc cggctaaagg taacttgaac ctccgtgaca
     2881 tcttagagtc ggacttcgcg ttcgcgtaaa agcttaatta gctgagcttg gactcctgtt
     2941 gatagatcca gtaatgacct cagaactcca tctggatttg ttcagaacgc tcggttgccg
     3001 ccgggcgttt tttattggtg agaatccaag ctagcttggc gagattttca ggagctaagg
     3061 aagctaaaat ggagaaaaaa atcactggat ataccaccgt tgatatatcc caatggcatc
     3121 gtaaagaaca ttttgaggca tttcagtcag ttgctcaatg tacctataac cagaccgttc
     3181 agctggatat tacggccttt ttaaagaccg taaagaaaaa taagcacaag ttttatccgg
     3241 cctttattca cattcttgcc cgcctgatga atgctcatcc ggaatttcgt atggcaatga
     3301 aagacggtga gctggtgata tgggatagtg ttcacccttg ttacaccgtt ttccatgagc
     3361 aaactgaaac gttttcatcg ctctggagtg aataccacga cgatttccgg cagtttctac
     3421 acatatattc gcaagatgtg gcgtgttacg gtgaaaacct ggcctatttc cctaaagggt
     3481 ttattgagaa tatgtttttc gtctcagcca atccctgggt gagtttcacc agttttgatt
     3541 taaacgtggc caatatggac aacttcttcg cccccgtttt caccatgggc aaatattata
     3601 cgcaaggcga caaggtgctg atgccgctgg cgattcaggt tcatcatgcc gtttgtgatg
     3661 gcttccatgt cggcagaatg cttaatgaat tacaacagta ctgcgatgag tggcagggcg
     3721 gggcgtaatt tttttaaggc agttattggt gcccttaaac gcctggggta atgactctct
     3781 agcttgaggc atcaaataaa acgaaaggct cagtcgaaag actgggcctt tcgttttatc
     3841 tgttgtttgt cggtgaacgc tctcctgagt aggacaaatc cgccctctag attacgtgca
     3901 gtcgatgata agctgtcaaa catgagaatt gtgcctaatg agtgagctaa cttacattaa
     3961 ttgcgttgcg ctcactgccc gctttccagt cgggaaacct gtcgtgccag ctgcattaat
     4021 gaatcggcca acgcgcgggg agaggcggtt tgcgtattgg gcgccagggt ggtttttctt
     4081 ttcaccagtg agacgggcaa cagctgattg cccttcaccg cctggccctg agagagttgc
     4141 agcaagcggt ccacgctggt ttgccccagc aggcgaaaat cctgtttgat ggtggttaac
     4201 ggcgggatat aacatgagct gtcttcggta tcgtcgtatc ccactaccga gatatccgca
     4261 ccaacgcgca gcccggactc ggtaatggcg cgcattgcgc ccagcgccat ctgatcgttg
     4321 gcaaccagca tcgcagtggg aacgatgccc tcattcagca tttgcatggt ttgttgaaaa
     4381 ccggacatgg cactccagtc gccttcccgt tccgctatcg gctgaatttg attgcgagtg
     4441 agatatttat gccagccagc cagacgcaga cgcgccgaga cagaacttaa tgggcccgct
     4501 aacagcgcga tttgctggtg acccaatgcg accagatgct ccacgcccag tcgcgtaccg
     4561 tcttcatggg agaaaataat actgttgatg ggtgtctggt cagagacatc aagaaataac
     4621 gccggaacat tagtgcaggc agcttccaca gcaatggcat cctggtcatc cagcggatag
     4681 ttaatgatca gcccactgac gcgttgcgcg agaagattgt gcaccgccgc tttacaggct
     4741 tcgacgccgc ttcgttctac catcgacacc accacgctgg cacccagttg atcggcgcga
     4801 gatttaatcg ccgcgacaat ttgcgacggc gcgtgcaggg ccagactgga ggtggcaacg
     4861 ccaatcagca acgactgttt gcccgccagt tgttgtgcca cgcggttggg aatgtaattc
     4921 agctccgcca tcgccgcttc cactttttcc cgcgttttcg cagaaacgtg gctggcctgg
     4981 ttcaccacgc gggaaacggt ctgataagag acaccggcat actctgcgac atcgtataac
     5041 gttactggtt tcacattcac caccctgaat tgactctctt ccgggcgcta tcatgccata
     5101 ccgcgaaagg ttttgcacca ttcgatggtg tcggaatttc gggcagcgtt gggtcctggc
     5161 cacgggtgcg catgatctag agctgcctcg cgcgtttcgg tgatgacggt gaaaacctct
     5221 gacacatgca gctcccggag acggtcacag cttgtctgta agcggatgcc gggagcagac
     5281 aagcccgtca gggcgcgtca gcgggtgttg gcgggtgtcg gggcgcagcc atgacccagt
     5341 cacgtagcga tagcggagtg tatactggct taactatgcg gcatcagagc agattgtact
     5401 gagagtgcac catatgcggt gtgaaatacc gcacagatgc gtaaggagaa aataccgcat
     5461 caggcgctct tccgcttcct cgctcactga ctcgctgcgc tcggtcgttc ggctgcggcg
     5521 agcggtatca gctcactcaa aggcggtaat acggttatcc acagaatcag gggataacgc
     5581 aggaaagaac atgtgagcaa aaggccagca aaaggccagg aaccgtaaaa aggccgcgtt
     5641 gctggcgttt ttccataggc tccgcccccc tgacgagcat cacaaaaatc gacgctcaag
     5701 tcagaggtgg cgaaacccga caggactata aagataccag gcgtttcccc ctggaagctc
     5761 cctcgtgcgc tctcctgttc cgaccctgcc gcttaccgga tacctgtccg cctttctccc
     5821 ttcgggaagc gtggcgcttt ctcatagctc acgctgtagg tatctcagtt cggtgtaggt
     5881 cgttcgctcc aagctgggct gtgtgcacga accccccgtt cagcccgacc gctgcgcctt
     5941 atccggtaac tatcgtcttg agtccaaccc ggtaagacac gacttatcgc cactggcagc
     6001 agccactggt aacaggatta gcagagcgag gtatgtaggc ggtgctacag agttcttgaa
     6061 gtggtggcct aactacggct acactagaag gacagtattt ggtatctgcg ctctgctgaa
     6121 gccagttacc ttcggaaaaa gagttggtag ctcttgatcc ggcaaacaaa ccaccgctgg
     6181 tagcggtggt ttttttgttt gcaagcagca gattacgcgc agaaaaaaag gatctcaaga
     6241 agatcctttg atcttttcta cggggtctga cgctcagtgg aacgaaaact cacgttaagg
     6301 gattttggtc atggcgttaa gggattttgg tcatgaatta attcttagaa aaactcatcg
     6361 agcatcaaat gaaactgcaa tttattcata tcaggattat caataccata tttttgaaaa
     6421 agccgtttct gtaatgaagg agaaaactca ccgaggcagt tccataggat ggcaagatcc
     6481 tggtatcggt ctgcgattcc gactcgtcca acatcaatac aacctattaa tttcccctcg
     6541 tcaaaaataa ggttatcaag tgagaaatca ccatgagtga cgactgaatc cggtgagaat
     6601 ggcaaaagtt tatgcatttc tttccagact tgttcaacag gccagccatt acgctcgtca
     6661 tcaaaatcac tcgcatcaac caaaccgtta ttcattcgtg attgcgcctg agcgagacga
     6721 aatacgcgat cgctgttaaa aggacaatta caaacaggaa tcgaatgcaa ccggcgcagg
     6781 aacactgcca gcgcatcaac aatattttca cctgaatcag gatattcttc taatacctgg
     6841 aatgctgttt tcccggggat cgcagtggtg agtaaccatg catcatcagg agtacggata
     6901 aaatgcttga tggtcggaag aggcataaat tccgtcagcc agtttagtct gaccatctca
     6961 tctgtaacat cattggcaac gctacctttg ccatgtttca gaaacaactc tggcgcatcg
     7021 ggcttcccat acaatcgata gattgtcgca cctgattgcc cgacattatc gcgagcccat
     7081 ttatacccat ataaatcagc atccatgttg gaatttaatc gcggcctaga gcaagacgtt
     7141 tcccgttgaa tatggctcat aacacccctt gtattactgt ttatgtaagc agacagtttt
     7201 attgttcatg accatgacat taacct
//
