# Supplementary material for: Structure-guided design of protein attachment points for functional augmentation of complex molecular machines
Source: bioRxiv preprint, doi:10.1101/2025.06.22.660945, version 1 (2025-06-22)
Supplement: Supplementary Data 1 [file 660945_file03.zip › pSML05.gb]

LOCUS       pSML05                  7229 bp ds-DNA     circular     20-JUN-2025
DEFINITION  .
SOURCE      synthetic DNA construct
  ORGANISM  synthetic DNA construct
FEATURES             Location/Qualifiers
     promoter        62..106
                     /label="T5 promoter"
                     /ApEinfo_revcolor="#b1ff67"
                     /ApEinfo_fwdcolor="#b1ff67"
                     /note="note: bacteriophage T5 promoter for E. coli RNA polymerase, with embedded lac operator"
     protein_bind    82..98
                     /label="lac operator"
                     /ApEinfo_revcolor="#9eafd2"
                     /ApEinfo_fwdcolor="#9eafd2"
                     /note="bound_moiety: lac repressor encoded by lacI note: The lac repressor binds to the lac operator to inhibit transcription in E. coli. This inhibition can be relieved by adding lactose or isopropyl-beta-D-thiogalactopyranoside (IPTG)."
     protein_bind    114..130
                     /label="lac operator"
                     /ApEinfo_revcolor="#b4abac"
                     /ApEinfo_fwdcolor="#b4abac"
                     /note="bound_moiety: lac repressor encoded by lacI note: The lac repressor binds to the lac operator to inhibit transcription in E. coli. This inhibition can be relieved by adding lactose or isopropyl-beta-D-thiogalactopyranoside (IPTG)."
     RBS             149..160
                     /label="strong bacterial ribosome binding site (Elowitz and Leibler, 2000)"
                     /ApEinfo_revcolor="#f8d3a9"
                     /ApEinfo_fwdcolor="#f8d3a9"
     misc_feature    167..2926
                     /label="T7 RNAP wt"
                     /ApEinfo_revcolor="#b1ff67"
                     /ApEinfo_fwdcolor="#b1ff67"
     CDS             179..196
                     /label="6xHis"
                     /ApEinfo_revcolor="#b4abac"
                     /ApEinfo_fwdcolor="#b4abac"
                     /note="product: 6xHis affinity tag translation: HHHHHH"
     misc_feature    799..814
                     /label="Synthetic linker"
                     /ApEinfo_revcolor="#84b0dc"
                     /ApEinfo_fwdcolor="#84b0dc"
     misc_feature    815..871
                     /label="Insert part of DogTag"
                     /ApEinfo_revcolor="#ffef86"
                     /ApEinfo_fwdcolor="#ffef86"
     misc_feature    872..889
                     /label="Synthetic linker"
                     /ApEinfo_revcolor="#c6c9d1"
                     /ApEinfo_fwdcolor="#c6c9d1"
     terminator      2948..3042
                     /label="lambda t0 terminator"
                     /ApEinfo_revcolor="#ff9ccd"
                     /ApEinfo_fwdcolor="#ff9ccd"
                     /note="note: transcription terminator from phage lambda"
     CDS             3086..3745
                     /label="CmR"
                     /ApEinfo_revcolor="#d6b295"
                     /ApEinfo_fwdcolor="#d6b295"
                     /note="gene: cat product: chloramphenicol acetyltransferase note: confers resistance to chloramphenicol translation: MEKKITGYTTVDISQWHRKEHFEAFQSVAQCTYNQTVQLDITAFLKTVKKNKHKFYPAFIHILARLMNAHPEFRMAMKDGELVIWDSVHPCYTVFHEQTETFSSLWSEYHDDFRQFLHIYSQDVACYGENLAYFPKGFIENMFFVSANPWVSFTSFDLNVANMDNFFAPVFTMGKYYTQGDKVLMPLAIQVHHAVCDGFHVGRMLNELQQYCDEWQGGA"
     terminator      3810..3896
                     /label="rrnB T1 terminator"
                     /ApEinfo_revcolor="#ff9ccd"
                     /ApEinfo_fwdcolor="#ff9ccd"
                     /note="gene: Escherichia coli rrnB note: transcription terminator T1 from the E. coli rrnB gene"
     CDS             complement(3989..5071)
                     /label="lacI"
                     /ApEinfo_revcolor="#c6c9d1"
                     /ApEinfo_fwdcolor="#c6c9d1"
                     /note="gene: lacI product: lac repressor note: The lac repressor binds to the lac operator to inhibit transcription in E. coli. This inhibition can be relieved by adding lactose or isopropyl-beta-D-thiogalactopyranoside (IPTG). translation: MKPVTLYDVAEYAGVSYQTVSRVVNQASHVSAKTREKVEAAMAELNYIPNRVAQQLAGKQSLLIGVATSSLALHAPSQIVAAIKSRADQLGASVVVSMVERSGVEACKAAVHNLLAQRVSGLIINYPLDDQDAIAVEAACTNVPALFLDVSDQTPINSIIFSHEDGTRLGVEHLVALGHQQIALLAGPLSSVSARLRLAGWHKYLTRNQIQPIAEREGDWSAMSGFQQTMQMLNEGIVPTAMLVANDQMALGAMRAITESGLRVGADISVVGYDDTEDSSCYIPPLTTIKQDFRLLGQTSVDRLLQLSQGQAVKGNQLLPVSLVKRKTTLAPNTQTASPRALADSLMQLARQVSRLESGQ"
     promoter        complement(5072..5149)
                     /label="lacIq promoter"
                     /ApEinfo_revcolor="#d59687"
                     /ApEinfo_fwdcolor="#d59687"
                     /note="gene: lacI (mutant) note: In the lacIq allele, a single base change in the promoter boosts expression of the lacI gene about 10-fold."
     misc_feature    5341..5481
                     /label="bom"
                     /ApEinfo_revcolor="#ffef86"
                     /ApEinfo_fwdcolor="#ffef86"
                     /note="note: basis of mobility region from pBR322"
     rep_origin      complement(5667..6255)
                     /label="ori"
                     /ApEinfo_revcolor="#84b0dc"
                     /ApEinfo_fwdcolor="#84b0dc"
                     /note="direction: LEFT note: high-copy-number ColE1/pMB1/pBR322/pUC origin of replication"
     CDS             complement(6362..7177)
                     /label="KanR"
                     /ApEinfo_revcolor="#faac61"
                     /ApEinfo_fwdcolor="#faac61"
                     /note="gene: aph(3')-Ia product: aminoglycoside phosphotransferase note: confers resistance to kanamycin in bacteria or G418 (Geneticin(R)) in eukaryotes translation: MSHIQRETSCSRPRLNSNMDADLYGYKWARDNVGQSGATIYRLYGKPDAPELFLKHGKGSVANDVTDEMVRLNWLTEFMPLPTIKHFIRTPDDAWLLTTAIPGKTAFQVLEEYPDSGENIVDALAVFLRRLHSIPVCNCPFNSDRVFRLAQAQSRMNNGLVDASDFDDERNGWPVEQVWKEMHKLLPFSPDSVVTHGDFSLDNLIFDEGKLIGCIDVGRVGIADRYQDLAILWNCLGEFSPSLQKRLFQKYGIDNPDMNKLQFHLMLDEFF"
ORIGIN
        1 catgacatta acctataaaa ataggcgtat cacgaggccc tttcgtcttc acctcgagaa
       61 atcataaaaa atttatttgc tttgtgagcg gataacaatt ataatagatt caattgtgag
      121 cggataacaa tttcacacag aattcattaa agaggagaaa ttaactatga gaggatcgca
      181 tcaccatcac catcacggat ccaacacgat taacatcgct aagaacgact tctctgacat
      241 cgaactggct gctataccgt tcaacactct ggctgaccat tacggtgagc gtttagctcg
      301 cgaacagttg gcccttgagc atgagtctta cgagatgggt gaagcacgct tccgcaagat
      361 gtttgagcgt caacttaaag ctggtgaggt tgcggataac gctgccgcca agcctctcat
      421 cactacccta ctccctaaga tgattgcacg catcaacgac tggtttgagg aagtgaaagc
      481 taagcgcggc aagcgcccga cagccttcca gttcctgcaa gaaatcaagc cggaagccgt
      541 agcgtacatc accattaaga ccactctggc ttgcctaacc agtgctgaca atacaaccgt
      601 tcaggctgta gcaagcgcaa tcggtcgggc cattgaggac gaggctcgct tcggtcgtat
      661 ccgtgacctt gaagctaagc acttcaagaa aaacgttgag gaacaactca acaagcgcgt
      721 agggcacgtc tacaagaaag catttatgca agttgtcgag gctgacatgc tctctaaggg
      781 tctactcggt ggcgaggcAG GaGAaGGaGG TGCcATCCCC GCCACATACG AATTTACCGA
      841 CGGTAAGCAC TATATCACAA ATGAGCCCAT TGGtGGTAGC GATGACTCCa aggaagactc
      901 tattcatgta ggagtacgct gcatcgagat gctcattgag tcaaccggaa tggttagctt
      961 acaccgccaa aatgctggcg tagtaggtca agactctgag actatcgaac tcgcacctga
     1021 atacgctgag gctatcgcaa cccgtgcagg tgcgctggct ggcatctctc cgatgttcca
     1081 accttgcgta gttcctccta agccgtggac tggcattact ggtggtggct attgggctaa
     1141 cggtcgtcgt cctctggcgc tggtgcgtac tcacagtaag aaagcactga tgcgctacga
     1201 agacgtttac atgcctgagg tgtacaaagc gattaacatt gcgcaaaaca ccgcatggaa
     1261 aatcaacaag aaagtcctag cggtcgccaa cgtaatcacc aagtggaagc attgtccggt
     1321 cgaggacatc cctgcgattg agcgtgaaga actcccgatg aaaccggaag acatcgacat
     1381 gaatcctgag gctctcaccg cgtggaaacg tgctgccgct gctgtgtacc gcaaggacaa
     1441 ggctcgcaag tctcgccgta tcagccttga gttcatgctt gagcaagcca ataagtttgc
     1501 taaccataag gccatctggt tcccttacaa catggactgg cgcggtcgtg tttacgctgt
     1561 gtcaatgttc aacccgcaag gtaacgatat gaccaaagga ctgcttacgc tggcgaaagg
     1621 taaaccaatc ggtaaggaag gttactactg gctgaaaatc cacggtgcaa actgtgcggg
     1681 tgtcgataag gttccgttcc ctgagcgcat caagttcatt gaggaaaacc acgagaacat
     1741 catggcttgc gctaagtctc cactggagaa cacttggtgg gctgagcaag attctccgtt
     1801 ctgcttcctt gcattctgct ttgagtacgc tggggtacag caccacggcc tgagctataa
     1861 ctgctccctt ccgctggcgt ttgacgggtc ttgctctggc atccagcact tctccgcgat
     1921 gctccgagat gaggtaggtg gtcgcgcggt taacttgctt cctagtgaaa ccgttcagga
     1981 catctacggg attgttgcta agaaagtcaa cgagattcta caagcagacg caatcaatgg
     2041 gaccgataac gaagtagtta ccgtgaccga tgagaacact ggtgaaatct ctgagaaagt
     2101 caagctgggc actaaggcac tggctggtca atggctggct tacggtgtta ctcgcagtgt
     2161 gactaagcgt tcagtcatga cgctggctta cgggtccaaa gagttcggct tccgtcaaca
     2221 agtgctggaa gataccattc agccagctat tgattccggc aagggtctga tgttcactca
     2281 gccgaatcag gctgctggat acatggctaa gctgatttgg gaatctgtga gcgtgacggt
     2341 ggtagctgcg gttgaagcaa tgaactggct taagtctgct gctaagctgc tggctgctga
     2401 ggtcaaagat aagaagactg gagagattct tcgcaagcgt tgcgctgtgc attgggtaac
     2461 tcctgatggt ttccctgtgt ggcaggaata caagaagcct attcagacgc gcttgaacct
     2521 gatgttcctc ggtcagttcc gcttacagcc taccattaac accaacaaag atagcgagat
     2581 tgatgcacac aaacaggagt ctggtatcgc tcctaacttt gtacacagcc aagacggtag
     2641 ccaccttcgt aagactgtag tgtgggcaca cgagaagtac ggaatcgaat cttttgcact
     2701 gattcacgac tccttcggta ccattccggc tgacgctgcg aacctgttca aagcagtgcg
     2761 cgaaactatg gttgacacat atgagtcttg tgatgtactg gctgatttct acgaccagtt
     2821 cgctgaccag ttgcacgagt ctcaattgga caaaatgcca gcacttccgg ctaaaggtaa
     2881 cttgaacctc cgtgacatct tagagtcgga cttcgcgttc gcgtaaaagc ttaattagct
     2941 gagcttggac tcctgttgat agatccagta atgacctcag aactccatct ggatttgttc
     3001 agaacgctcg gttgccgccg ggcgtttttt attggtgaga atccaagcta gcttggcgag
     3061 attttcagga gctaaggaag ctaaaatgga gaaaaaaatc actggatata ccaccgttga
     3121 tatatcccaa tggcatcgta aagaacattt tgaggcattt cagtcagttg ctcaatgtac
     3181 ctataaccag accgttcagc tggatattac ggccttttta aagaccgtaa agaaaaataa
     3241 gcacaagttt tatccggcct ttattcacat tcttgcccgc ctgatgaatg ctcatccgga
     3301 atttcgtatg gcaatgaaag acggtgagct ggtgatatgg gatagtgttc acccttgtta
     3361 caccgttttc catgagcaaa ctgaaacgtt ttcatcgctc tggagtgaat accacgacga
     3421 tttccggcag tttctacaca tatattcgca agatgtggcg tgttacggtg aaaacctggc
     3481 ctatttccct aaagggttta ttgagaatat gtttttcgtc tcagccaatc cctgggtgag
     3541 tttcaccagt tttgatttaa acgtggccaa tatggacaac ttcttcgccc ccgttttcac
     3601 catgggcaaa tattatacgc aaggcgacaa ggtgctgatg ccgctggcga ttcaggttca
     3661 tcatgccgtt tgtgatggct tccatgtcgg cagaatgctt aatgaattac aacagtactg
     3721 cgatgagtgg cagggcgggg cgtaattttt ttaaggcagt tattggtgcc cttaaacgcc
     3781 tggggtaatg actctctagc ttgaggcatc aaataaaacg aaaggctcag tcgaaagact
     3841 gggcctttcg ttttatctgt tgtttgtcgg tgaacgctct cctgagtagg acaaatccgc
     3901 cctctagatt acgtgcagtc gatgataagc tgtcaaacat gagaattgtg cctaatgagt
     3961 gagctaactt acattaattg cgttgcgctc actgcccgct ttccagtcgg gaaacctgtc
     4021 gtgccagctg cattaatgaa tcggccaacg cgcggggaga ggcggtttgc gtattgggcg
     4081 ccagggtggt ttttcttttc accagtgaga cgggcaacag ctgattgccc ttcaccgcct
     4141 ggccctgaga gagttgcagc aagcggtcca cgctggtttg ccccagcagg cgaaaatcct
     4201 gtttgatggt ggttaacggc gggatataac atgagctgtc ttcggtatcg tcgtatccca
     4261 ctaccgagat atccgcacca acgcgcagcc cggactcggt aatggcgcgc attgcgccca
     4321 gcgccatctg atcgttggca accagcatcg cagtgggaac gatgccctca ttcagcattt
     4381 gcatggtttg ttgaaaaccg gacatggcac tccagtcgcc ttcccgttcc gctatcggct
     4441 gaatttgatt gcgagtgaga tatttatgcc agccagccag acgcagacgc gccgagacag
     4501 aacttaatgg gcccgctaac agcgcgattt gctggtgacc caatgcgacc agatgctcca
     4561 cgcccagtcg cgtaccgtct tcatgggaga aaataatact gttgatgggt gtctggtcag
     4621 agacatcaag aaataacgcc ggaacattag tgcaggcagc ttccacagca atggcatcct
     4681 ggtcatccag cggatagtta atgatcagcc cactgacgcg ttgcgcgaga agattgtgca
     4741 ccgccgcttt acaggcttcg acgccgcttc gttctaccat cgacaccacc acgctggcac
     4801 ccagttgatc ggcgcgagat ttaatcgccg cgacaatttg cgacggcgcg tgcagggcca
     4861 gactggaggt ggcaacgcca atcagcaacg actgtttgcc cgccagttgt tgtgccacgc
     4921 ggttgggaat gtaattcagc tccgccatcg ccgcttccac tttttcccgc gttttcgcag
     4981 aaacgtggct ggcctggttc accacgcggg aaacggtctg ataagagaca ccggcatact
     5041 ctgcgacatc gtataacgtt actggtttca cattcaccac cctgaattga ctctcttccg
     5101 ggcgctatca tgccataccg cgaaaggttt tgcaccattc gatggtgtcg gaatttcggg
     5161 cagcgttggg tcctggccac gggtgcgcat gatctagagc tgcctcgcgc gtttcggtga
     5221 tgacggtgaa aacctctgac acatgcagct cccggagacg gtcacagctt gtctgtaagc
     5281 ggatgccggg agcagacaag cccgtcaggg cgcgtcagcg ggtgttggcg ggtgtcgggg
     5341 cgcagccatg acccagtcac gtagcgatag cggagtgtat actggcttaa ctatgcggca
     5401 tcagagcaga ttgtactgag agtgcaccat atgcggtgtg aaataccgca cagatgcgta
     5461 aggagaaaat accgcatcag gcgctcttcc gcttcctcgc tcactgactc gctgcgctcg
     5521 gtcgttcggc tgcggcgagc ggtatcagct cactcaaagg cggtaatacg gttatccaca
     5581 gaatcagggg ataacgcagg aaagaacatg tgagcaaaag gccagcaaaa ggccaggaac
     5641 cgtaaaaagg ccgcgttgct ggcgtttttc cataggctcc gcccccctga cgagcatcac
     5701 aaaaatcgac gctcaagtca gaggtggcga aacccgacag gactataaag ataccaggcg
     5761 tttccccctg gaagctccct cgtgcgctct cctgttccga ccctgccgct taccggatac
     5821 ctgtccgcct ttctcccttc gggaagcgtg gcgctttctc atagctcacg ctgtaggtat
     5881 ctcagttcgg tgtaggtcgt tcgctccaag ctgggctgtg tgcacgaacc ccccgttcag
     5941 cccgaccgct gcgccttatc cggtaactat cgtcttgagt ccaacccggt aagacacgac
     6001 ttatcgccac tggcagcagc cactggtaac aggattagca gagcgaggta tgtaggcggt
     6061 gctacagagt tcttgaagtg gtggcctaac tacggctaca ctagaaggac agtatttggt
     6121 atctgcgctc tgctgaagcc agttaccttc ggaaaaagag ttggtagctc ttgatccggc
     6181 aaacaaacca ccgctggtag cggtggtttt tttgtttgca agcagcagat tacgcgcaga
     6241 aaaaaaggat ctcaagaaga tcctttgatc ttttctacgg ggtctgacgc tcagtggaac
     6301 gaaaactcac gttaagggat tttggtcatg gcgttaaggg attttggtca tgaattaatt
     6361 cttagaaaaa ctcatcgagc atcaaatgaa actgcaattt attcatatca ggattatcaa
     6421 taccatattt ttgaaaaagc cgtttctgta atgaaggaga aaactcaccg aggcagttcc
     6481 ataggatggc aagatcctgg tatcggtctg cgattccgac tcgtccaaca tcaatacaac
     6541 ctattaattt cccctcgtca aaaataaggt tatcaagtga gaaatcacca tgagtgacga
     6601 ctgaatccgg tgagaatggc aaaagtttat gcatttcttt ccagacttgt tcaacaggcc
     6661 agccattacg ctcgtcatca aaatcactcg catcaaccaa accgttattc attcgtgatt
     6721 gcgcctgagc gagacgaaat acgcgatcgc tgttaaaagg acaattacaa acaggaatcg
     6781 aatgcaaccg gcgcaggaac actgccagcg catcaacaat attttcacct gaatcaggat
     6841 attcttctaa tacctggaat gctgttttcc cggggatcgc agtggtgagt aaccatgcat
     6901 catcaggagt acggataaaa tgcttgatgg tcggaagagg cataaattcc gtcagccagt
     6961 ttagtctgac catctcatct gtaacatcat tggcaacgct acctttgcca tgtttcagaa
     7021 acaactctgg cgcatcgggc ttcccataca atcgatagat tgtcgcacct gattgcccga
     7081 cattatcgcg agcccattta tacccatata aatcagcatc catgttggaa tttaatcgcg
     7141 gcctagagca agacgtttcc cgttgaatat ggctcataac accccttgta ttactgttta
     7201 tgtaagcaga cagttttatt gttcatgac
//
