# Supplementary material for: Structure-guided design of protein attachment points for functional augmentation of complex molecular machines
Source: bioRxiv preprint, doi:10.1101/2025.06.22.660945, version 1 (2025-06-22)
Supplement: Supplementary Data 1 [file 660945_file03.zip › pSML06.gb]

LOCUS       pSML06                  7232 bp ds-DNA     circular     20-JUN-2025
DEFINITION  .
SOURCE      synthetic DNA construct
  ORGANISM  synthetic DNA construct
COMMENT     
FEATURES             Location/Qualifiers
     promoter        51..95
                     /label="T5 promoter"
                     /ApEinfo_revcolor="#b1ff67"
                     /ApEinfo_fwdcolor="#b1ff67"
                     /note="note: bacteriophage T5 promoter for E. coli RNA polymerase, with embedded lac operator"
     protein_bind    71..87
                     /label="lac operator"
                     /ApEinfo_revcolor="#9eafd2"
                     /ApEinfo_fwdcolor="#9eafd2"
                     /note="bound_moiety: lac repressor encoded by lacI note: The lac repressor binds to the lac operator to inhibit transcription in E. coli. This inhibition can be relieved by adding lactose or isopropyl-beta-D-thiogalactopyranoside (IPTG)."
     protein_bind    103..119
                     /label="lac operator"
                     /ApEinfo_revcolor="#b4abac"
                     /ApEinfo_fwdcolor="#b4abac"
                     /note="bound_moiety: lac repressor encoded by lacI note: The lac repressor binds to the lac operator to inhibit transcription in E. coli. This inhibition can be relieved by adding lactose or isopropyl-beta-D-thiogalactopyranoside (IPTG)."
     RBS             138..149
                     /label="strong bacterial ribosome binding site (Elowitz and Leibler, 2000)"
                     /ApEinfo_revcolor="#f8d3a9"
                     /ApEinfo_fwdcolor="#f8d3a9"
     misc_feature    156..2918
                     /label="T7 RNAP wt"
                     /ApEinfo_revcolor="#b1ff67"
                     /ApEinfo_fwdcolor="#b1ff67"
     CDS             168..185
                     /label="6xHis"
                     /ApEinfo_revcolor="#b4abac"
                     /ApEinfo_fwdcolor="#b4abac"
                     /note="product: 6xHis affinity tag translation: HHHHHH"
     misc_feature    1017..1031
                     /label="Synthetic linker"
                     /ApEinfo_revcolor="#b4abac"
                     /ApEinfo_fwdcolor="#b4abac"
     misc_feature    1032..1088
                     /label="Insert part of DogTag"
                     /ApEinfo_revcolor="#ffef86"
                     /ApEinfo_fwdcolor="#ffef86"
     misc_feature    1089..1106
                     /label="Synthetic linker"
                     /ApEinfo_revcolor="#d59687"
                     /ApEinfo_fwdcolor="#d59687"
     terminator      2940..3034
                     /label="lambda t0 terminator"
                     /ApEinfo_revcolor="#ff9ccd"
                     /ApEinfo_fwdcolor="#ff9ccd"
                     /note="note: transcription terminator from phage lambda"
     CDS             3078..3737
                     /label="CmR"
                     /ApEinfo_revcolor="#d6b295"
                     /ApEinfo_fwdcolor="#d6b295"
                     /note="gene: cat product: chloramphenicol acetyltransferase note: confers resistance to chloramphenicol translation: MEKKITGYTTVDISQWHRKEHFEAFQSVAQCTYNQTVQLDITAFLKTVKKNKHKFYPAFIHILARLMNAHPEFRMAMKDGELVIWDSVHPCYTVFHEQTETFSSLWSEYHDDFRQFLHIYSQDVACYGENLAYFPKGFIENMFFVSANPWVSFTSFDLNVANMDNFFAPVFTMGKYYTQGDKVLMPLAIQVHHAVCDGFHVGRMLNELQQYCDEWQGGA"
     terminator      3802..3888
                     /label="rrnB T1 terminator"
                     /ApEinfo_revcolor="#ff9ccd"
                     /ApEinfo_fwdcolor="#ff9ccd"
                     /note="gene: Escherichia coli rrnB note: transcription terminator T1 from the E. coli rrnB gene"
     CDS             complement(3981..5063)
                     /label="lacI"
                     /ApEinfo_revcolor="#c6c9d1"
                     /ApEinfo_fwdcolor="#c6c9d1"
                     /note="gene: lacI product: lac repressor note: The lac repressor binds to the lac operator to inhibit transcription in E. coli. This inhibition can be relieved by adding lactose or isopropyl-beta-D-thiogalactopyranoside (IPTG). translation: MKPVTLYDVAEYAGVSYQTVSRVVNQASHVSAKTREKVEAAMAELNYIPNRVAQQLAGKQSLLIGVATSSLALHAPSQIVAAIKSRADQLGASVVVSMVERSGVEACKAAVHNLLAQRVSGLIINYPLDDQDAIAVEAACTNVPALFLDVSDQTPINSIIFSHEDGTRLGVEHLVALGHQQIALLAGPLSSVSARLRLAGWHKYLTRNQIQPIAEREGDWSAMSGFQQTMQMLNEGIVPTAMLVANDQMALGAMRAITESGLRVGADISVVGYDDTEDSSCYIPPLTTIKQDFRLLGQTSVDRLLQLSQGQAVKGNQLLPVSLVKRKTTLAPNTQTASPRALADSLMQLARQVSRLESGQ"
     promoter        complement(5064..5141)
                     /label="lacIq promoter"
                     /ApEinfo_revcolor="#d59687"
                     /ApEinfo_fwdcolor="#d59687"
                     /note="gene: lacI (mutant) note: In the lacIq allele, a single base change in the promoter boosts expression of the lacI gene about 10-fold."
     misc_feature    5333..5473
                     /label="bom"
                     /ApEinfo_revcolor="#ffef86"
                     /ApEinfo_fwdcolor="#ffef86"
                     /note="note: basis of mobility region from pBR322"
     rep_origin      complement(5659..6247)
                     /label="ori"
                     /ApEinfo_revcolor="#84b0dc"
                     /ApEinfo_fwdcolor="#84b0dc"
                     /note="direction: LEFT note: high-copy-number ColE1/pMB1/pBR322/pUC origin of replication"
     CDS             complement(6354..7169)
                     /label="KanR"
                     /ApEinfo_revcolor="#faac61"
                     /ApEinfo_fwdcolor="#faac61"
                     /note="gene: aph(3')-Ia product: aminoglycoside phosphotransferase note: confers resistance to kanamycin in bacteria or G418 (Geneticin(R)) in eukaryotes translation: MSHIQRETSCSRPRLNSNMDADLYGYKWARDNVGQSGATIYRLYGKPDAPELFLKHGKGSVANDVTDEMVRLNWLTEFMPLPTIKHFIRTPDDAWLLTTAIPGKTAFQVLEEYPDSGENIVDALAVFLRRLHSIPVCNCPFNSDRVFRLAQAQSRMNNGLVDASDFDDERNGWPVEQVWKEMHKLLPFSPDSVVTHGDFSLDNLIFDEGKLIGCIDVGRVGIADRYQDLAILWNCLGEFSPSLQKRLFQKYGIDNPDMNKLQFHLMLDEFF"
ORIGIN
        1 cctataaaaa taggcgtatc acgaggccct ttcgtcttca cctcgagaaa tcataaaaaa
       61 tttatttgct ttgtgagcgg ataacaatta taatagattc aattgtgagc ggataacaat
      121 ttcacacaga attcattaaa gaggagaaat taactatgag aggatcgcat caccatcacc
      181 atcacggatc caacacgatt aacatcgcta agaacgactt ctctgacatc gaactggctg
      241 ctataccgtt caacactctg gctgaccatt acggtgagcg tttagctcgc gaacagttgg
      301 cccttgagca tgagtcttac gagatgggtg aagcacgctt ccgcaagatg tttgagcgtc
      361 aacttaaagc tggtgaggtt gcggataacg ctgccgccaa gcctctcatc actaccctac
      421 tccctaagat gattgcacgc atcaacgact ggtttgagga agtgaaagct aagcgcggca
      481 agcgcccgac agccttccag ttcctgcaag aaatcaagcc ggaagccgta gcgtacatca
      541 ccattaagac cactctggct tgcctaacca gtgctgacaa tacaaccgtt caggctgtag
      601 caagcgcaat cggtcgggcc attgaggacg aggctcgctt cggtcgtatc cgtgaccttg
      661 aagctaagca cttcaagaaa aacgttgagg aacaactcaa caagcgcgta gggcacgtct
      721 acaagaaagc atttatgcaa gttgtcgagg ctgacatgct ctctaagggt ctactcggtg
      781 gcgaggcgtg gtcttcgtgg cataaggaag actctattca tgtaggagta cgctgcatcg
      841 agatgctcat tgagtcaacc ggaatggtta gcttacaccg ccaaaatgct ggcgtagtag
      901 gtcaagactc tgagactatc gaactcgcac ctgaatacgc tgaggctatc gcaacccgtg
      961 caggtgcgct ggctggcatc tctccgatgt tccaaccttg cgtagttcct cctaagGGtG
     1021 ATGGaGGaTT CATCCCCGCC ACATACGAAT TTACCGACGG TAAGCACTAT ATCACAAATG
     1081 AGCCCATTGG gGGtTCaTCt AAtCAGatta ctggtggtgg ctattgggct aacggtcgtc
     1141 gtcctctggc gctggtgcgt actcacagta agaaagcact gatgcgctac gaagacgttt
     1201 acatgcctga ggtgtacaaa gcgattaaca ttgcgcaaaa caccgcatgg aaaatcaaca
     1261 agaaagtcct agcggtcgcc aacgtaatca ccaagtggaa gcattgtccg gtcgaggaca
     1321 tccctgcgat tgagcgtgaa gaactcccga tgaaaccgga agacatcgac atgaatcctg
     1381 aggctctcac cgcgtggaaa cgtgctgccg ctgctgtgta ccgcaaggac aaggctcgca
     1441 agtctcgccg tatcagcctt gagttcatgc ttgagcaagc caataagttt gctaaccata
     1501 aggccatctg gttcccttac aacatggact ggcgcggtcg tgtttacgct gtgtcaatgt
     1561 tcaacccgca aggtaacgat atgaccaaag gactgcttac gctggcgaaa ggtaaaccaa
     1621 tcggtaagga aggttactac tggctgaaaa tccacggtgc aaactgtgcg ggtgtcgata
     1681 aggttccgtt ccctgagcgc atcaagttca ttgaggaaaa ccacgagaac atcatggctt
     1741 gcgctaagtc tccactggag aacacttggt gggctgagca agattctccg ttctgcttcc
     1801 ttgcattctg ctttgagtac gctggggtac agcaccacgg cctgagctat aactgctccc
     1861 ttccgctggc gtttgacggg tcttgctctg gcatccagca cttctccgcg atgctccgag
     1921 atgaggtagg tggtcgcgcg gttaacttgc ttcctagtga aaccgttcag gacatctacg
     1981 ggattgttgc taagaaagtc aacgagattc tacaagcaga cgcaatcaat gggaccgata
     2041 acgaagtagt taccgtgacc gatgagaaca ctggtgaaat ctctgagaaa gtcaagctgg
     2101 gcactaaggc actggctggt caatggctgg cttacggtgt tactcgcagt gtgactaagc
     2161 gttcagtcat gacgctggct tacgggtcca aagagttcgg cttccgtcaa caagtgctgg
     2221 aagataccat tcagccagct attgattccg gcaagggtct gatgttcact cagccgaatc
     2281 aggctgctgg atacatggct aagctgattt gggaatctgt gagcgtgacg gtggtagctg
     2341 cggttgaagc aatgaactgg cttaagtctg ctgctaagct gctggctgct gaggtcaaag
     2401 ataagaagac tggagagatt cttcgcaagc gttgcgctgt gcattgggta actcctgatg
     2461 gtttccctgt gtggcaggaa tacaagaagc ctattcagac gcgcttgaac ctgatgttcc
     2521 tcggtcagtt ccgcttacag cctaccatta acaccaacaa agatagcgag attgatgcac
     2581 acaaacagga gtctggtatc gctcctaact ttgtacacag ccaagacggt agccaccttc
     2641 gtaagactgt agtgtgggca cacgagaagt acggaatcga atcttttgca ctgattcacg
     2701 actccttcgg taccattccg gctgacgctg cgaacctgtt caaagcagtg cgcgaaacta
     2761 tggttgacac atatgagtct tgtgatgtac tggctgattt ctacgaccag ttcgctgacc
     2821 agttgcacga gtctcaattg gacaaaatgc cagcacttcc ggctaaaggt aacttgaacc
     2881 tccgtgacat cttagagtcg gacttcgcgt tcgcgtaaaa gcttaattag ctgagcttgg
     2941 actcctgttg atagatccag taatgacctc agaactccat ctggatttgt tcagaacgct
     3001 cggttgccgc cgggcgtttt ttattggtga gaatccaagc tagcttggcg agattttcag
     3061 gagctaagga agctaaaatg gagaaaaaaa tcactggata taccaccgtt gatatatccc
     3121 aatggcatcg taaagaacat tttgaggcat ttcagtcagt tgctcaatgt acctataacc
     3181 agaccgttca gctggatatt acggcctttt taaagaccgt aaagaaaaat aagcacaagt
     3241 tttatccggc ctttattcac attcttgccc gcctgatgaa tgctcatccg gaatttcgta
     3301 tggcaatgaa agacggtgag ctggtgatat gggatagtgt tcacccttgt tacaccgttt
     3361 tccatgagca aactgaaacg ttttcatcgc tctggagtga ataccacgac gatttccggc
     3421 agtttctaca catatattcg caagatgtgg cgtgttacgg tgaaaacctg gcctatttcc
     3481 ctaaagggtt tattgagaat atgtttttcg tctcagccaa tccctgggtg agtttcacca
     3541 gttttgattt aaacgtggcc aatatggaca acttcttcgc ccccgttttc accatgggca
     3601 aatattatac gcaaggcgac aaggtgctga tgccgctggc gattcaggtt catcatgccg
     3661 tttgtgatgg cttccatgtc ggcagaatgc ttaatgaatt acaacagtac tgcgatgagt
     3721 ggcagggcgg ggcgtaattt ttttaaggca gttattggtg cccttaaacg cctggggtaa
     3781 tgactctcta gcttgaggca tcaaataaaa cgaaaggctc agtcgaaaga ctgggccttt
     3841 cgttttatct gttgtttgtc ggtgaacgct ctcctgagta ggacaaatcc gccctctaga
     3901 ttacgtgcag tcgatgataa gctgtcaaac atgagaattg tgcctaatga gtgagctaac
     3961 ttacattaat tgcgttgcgc tcactgcccg ctttccagtc gggaaacctg tcgtgccagc
     4021 tgcattaatg aatcggccaa cgcgcgggga gaggcggttt gcgtattggg cgccagggtg
     4081 gtttttcttt tcaccagtga gacgggcaac agctgattgc ccttcaccgc ctggccctga
     4141 gagagttgca gcaagcggtc cacgctggtt tgccccagca ggcgaaaatc ctgtttgatg
     4201 gtggttaacg gcgggatata acatgagctg tcttcggtat cgtcgtatcc cactaccgag
     4261 atatccgcac caacgcgcag cccggactcg gtaatggcgc gcattgcgcc cagcgccatc
     4321 tgatcgttgg caaccagcat cgcagtggga acgatgccct cattcagcat ttgcatggtt
     4381 tgttgaaaac cggacatggc actccagtcg ccttcccgtt ccgctatcgg ctgaatttga
     4441 ttgcgagtga gatatttatg ccagccagcc agacgcagac gcgccgagac agaacttaat
     4501 gggcccgcta acagcgcgat ttgctggtga cccaatgcga ccagatgctc cacgcccagt
     4561 cgcgtaccgt cttcatggga gaaaataata ctgttgatgg gtgtctggtc agagacatca
     4621 agaaataacg ccggaacatt agtgcaggca gcttccacag caatggcatc ctggtcatcc
     4681 agcggatagt taatgatcag cccactgacg cgttgcgcga gaagattgtg caccgccgct
     4741 ttacaggctt cgacgccgct tcgttctacc atcgacacca ccacgctggc acccagttga
     4801 tcggcgcgag atttaatcgc cgcgacaatt tgcgacggcg cgtgcagggc cagactggag
     4861 gtggcaacgc caatcagcaa cgactgtttg cccgccagtt gttgtgccac gcggttggga
     4921 atgtaattca gctccgccat cgccgcttcc actttttccc gcgttttcgc agaaacgtgg
     4981 ctggcctggt tcaccacgcg ggaaacggtc tgataagaga caccggcata ctctgcgaca
     5041 tcgtataacg ttactggttt cacattcacc accctgaatt gactctcttc cgggcgctat
     5101 catgccatac cgcgaaaggt tttgcaccat tcgatggtgt cggaatttcg ggcagcgttg
     5161 ggtcctggcc acgggtgcgc atgatctaga gctgcctcgc gcgtttcggt gatgacggtg
     5221 aaaacctctg acacatgcag ctcccggaga cggtcacagc ttgtctgtaa gcggatgccg
     5281 ggagcagaca agcccgtcag ggcgcgtcag cgggtgttgg cgggtgtcgg ggcgcagcca
     5341 tgacccagtc acgtagcgat agcggagtgt atactggctt aactatgcgg catcagagca
     5401 gattgtactg agagtgcacc atatgcggtg tgaaataccg cacagatgcg taaggagaaa
     5461 ataccgcatc aggcgctctt ccgcttcctc gctcactgac tcgctgcgct cggtcgttcg
     5521 gctgcggcga gcggtatcag ctcactcaaa ggcggtaata cggttatcca cagaatcagg
     5581 ggataacgca ggaaagaaca tgtgagcaaa aggccagcaa aaggccagga accgtaaaaa
     5641 ggccgcgttg ctggcgtttt tccataggct ccgcccccct gacgagcatc acaaaaatcg
     5701 acgctcaagt cagaggtggc gaaacccgac aggactataa agataccagg cgtttccccc
     5761 tggaagctcc ctcgtgcgct ctcctgttcc gaccctgccg cttaccggat acctgtccgc
     5821 ctttctccct tcgggaagcg tggcgctttc tcatagctca cgctgtaggt atctcagttc
     5881 ggtgtaggtc gttcgctcca agctgggctg tgtgcacgaa ccccccgttc agcccgaccg
     5941 ctgcgcctta tccggtaact atcgtcttga gtccaacccg gtaagacacg acttatcgcc
     6001 actggcagca gccactggta acaggattag cagagcgagg tatgtaggcg gtgctacaga
     6061 gttcttgaag tggtggccta actacggcta cactagaagg acagtatttg gtatctgcgc
     6121 tctgctgaag ccagttacct tcggaaaaag agttggtagc tcttgatccg gcaaacaaac
     6181 caccgctggt agcggtggtt tttttgtttg caagcagcag attacgcgca gaaaaaaagg
     6241 atctcaagaa gatcctttga tcttttctac ggggtctgac gctcagtgga acgaaaactc
     6301 acgttaaggg attttggtca tggcgttaag ggattttggt catgaattaa ttcttagaaa
     6361 aactcatcga gcatcaaatg aaactgcaat ttattcatat caggattatc aataccatat
     6421 ttttgaaaaa gccgtttctg taatgaagga gaaaactcac cgaggcagtt ccataggatg
     6481 gcaagatcct ggtatcggtc tgcgattccg actcgtccaa catcaataca acctattaat
     6541 ttcccctcgt caaaaataag gttatcaagt gagaaatcac catgagtgac gactgaatcc
     6601 ggtgagaatg gcaaaagttt atgcatttct ttccagactt gttcaacagg ccagccatta
     6661 cgctcgtcat caaaatcact cgcatcaacc aaaccgttat tcattcgtga ttgcgcctga
     6721 gcgagacgaa atacgcgatc gctgttaaaa ggacaattac aaacaggaat cgaatgcaac
     6781 cggcgcagga acactgccag cgcatcaaca atattttcac ctgaatcagg atattcttct
     6841 aatacctgga atgctgtttt cccggggatc gcagtggtga gtaaccatgc atcatcagga
     6901 gtacggataa aatgcttgat ggtcggaaga ggcataaatt ccgtcagcca gtttagtctg
     6961 accatctcat ctgtaacatc attggcaacg ctacctttgc catgtttcag aaacaactct
     7021 ggcgcatcgg gcttcccata caatcgatag attgtcgcac ctgattgccc gacattatcg
     7081 cgagcccatt tatacccata taaatcagca tccatgttgg aatttaatcg cggcctagag
     7141 caagacgttt cccgttgaat atggctcata acaccccttg tattactgtt tatgtaagca
     7201 gacagtttta ttgttcatga ccatgacatt aa
//
