# Supplementary material for: Structure-guided design of protein attachment points for functional augmentation of complex molecular machines
Source: bioRxiv preprint, doi:10.1101/2025.06.22.660945, version 1 (2025-06-22)
Supplement: Supplementary Data 1 [file 660945_file03.zip › pSML07.gb]

LOCUS       pSML07                  7232 bp ds-DNA     circular     20-JUN-2025
DEFINITION  .
SOURCE      synthetic DNA construct
  ORGANISM  synthetic DNA construct
COMMENT     
FEATURES             Location/Qualifiers
     promoter        54..98
                     /label="T5 promoter"
                     /ApEinfo_revcolor="#b1ff67"
                     /ApEinfo_fwdcolor="#b1ff67"
                     /note="note: bacteriophage T5 promoter for E. coli RNA polymerase, with embedded lac operator"
     protein_bind    74..90
                     /label="lac operator"
                     /ApEinfo_revcolor="#9eafd2"
                     /ApEinfo_fwdcolor="#9eafd2"
                     /note="bound_moiety: lac repressor encoded by lacI note: The lac repressor binds to the lac operator to inhibit transcription in E. coli. This inhibition can be relieved by adding lactose or isopropyl-beta-D-thiogalactopyranoside (IPTG)."
     protein_bind    106..122
                     /label="lac operator"
                     /ApEinfo_revcolor="#b4abac"
                     /ApEinfo_fwdcolor="#b4abac"
                     /note="bound_moiety: lac repressor encoded by lacI note: The lac repressor binds to the lac operator to inhibit transcription in E. coli. This inhibition can be relieved by adding lactose or isopropyl-beta-D-thiogalactopyranoside (IPTG)."
     RBS             141..152
                     /label="strong bacterial ribosome binding site (Elowitz and Leibler, 2000)"
                     /ApEinfo_revcolor="#f8d3a9"
                     /ApEinfo_fwdcolor="#f8d3a9"
     misc_feature    159..2921
                     /label="T7 RNAP wt"
                     /ApEinfo_revcolor="#b1ff67"
                     /ApEinfo_fwdcolor="#b1ff67"
     CDS             171..188
                     /label="6xHis"
                     /ApEinfo_revcolor="#b4abac"
                     /ApEinfo_fwdcolor="#b4abac"
                     /note="product: 6xHis affinity tag translation: HHHHHH"
     misc_feature    1020..1034
                     /label="Synthetic linker"
                     /ApEinfo_revcolor="#d6b295"
                     /ApEinfo_fwdcolor="#d6b295"
     misc_feature    1035..1091
                     /label="Insert part of DogTag"
                     /ApEinfo_revcolor="#ffef86"
                     /ApEinfo_fwdcolor="#ffef86"
     misc_feature    1092..1109
                     /label="Synthetic linker"
                     /ApEinfo_revcolor="#9eafd2"
                     /ApEinfo_fwdcolor="#9eafd2"
     terminator      2943..3037
                     /label="lambda t0 terminator"
                     /ApEinfo_revcolor="#ff9ccd"
                     /ApEinfo_fwdcolor="#ff9ccd"
                     /note="note: transcription terminator from phage lambda"
     CDS             3081..3740
                     /label="CmR"
                     /ApEinfo_revcolor="#d6b295"
                     /ApEinfo_fwdcolor="#d6b295"
                     /note="gene: cat product: chloramphenicol acetyltransferase note: confers resistance to chloramphenicol translation: MEKKITGYTTVDISQWHRKEHFEAFQSVAQCTYNQTVQLDITAFLKTVKKNKHKFYPAFIHILARLMNAHPEFRMAMKDGELVIWDSVHPCYTVFHEQTETFSSLWSEYHDDFRQFLHIYSQDVACYGENLAYFPKGFIENMFFVSANPWVSFTSFDLNVANMDNFFAPVFTMGKYYTQGDKVLMPLAIQVHHAVCDGFHVGRMLNELQQYCDEWQGGA"
     terminator      3805..3891
                     /label="rrnB T1 terminator"
                     /ApEinfo_revcolor="#ff9ccd"
                     /ApEinfo_fwdcolor="#ff9ccd"
                     /note="gene: Escherichia coli rrnB note: transcription terminator T1 from the E. coli rrnB gene"
     CDS             complement(3984..5066)
                     /label="lacI"
                     /ApEinfo_revcolor="#c6c9d1"
                     /ApEinfo_fwdcolor="#c6c9d1"
                     /note="gene: lacI product: lac repressor note: The lac repressor binds to the lac operator to inhibit transcription in E. coli. This inhibition can be relieved by adding lactose or isopropyl-beta-D-thiogalactopyranoside (IPTG). translation: MKPVTLYDVAEYAGVSYQTVSRVVNQASHVSAKTREKVEAAMAELNYIPNRVAQQLAGKQSLLIGVATSSLALHAPSQIVAAIKSRADQLGASVVVSMVERSGVEACKAAVHNLLAQRVSGLIINYPLDDQDAIAVEAACTNVPALFLDVSDQTPINSIIFSHEDGTRLGVEHLVALGHQQIALLAGPLSSVSARLRLAGWHKYLTRNQIQPIAEREGDWSAMSGFQQTMQMLNEGIVPTAMLVANDQMALGAMRAITESGLRVGADISVVGYDDTEDSSCYIPPLTTIKQDFRLLGQTSVDRLLQLSQGQAVKGNQLLPVSLVKRKTTLAPNTQTASPRALADSLMQLARQVSRLESGQ"
     promoter        complement(5067..5144)
                     /label="lacIq promoter"
                     /ApEinfo_revcolor="#d59687"
                     /ApEinfo_fwdcolor="#d59687"
                     /note="gene: lacI (mutant) note: In the lacIq allele, a single base change in the promoter boosts expression of the lacI gene about 10-fold."
     misc_feature    5336..5476
                     /label="bom"
                     /ApEinfo_revcolor="#ffef86"
                     /ApEinfo_fwdcolor="#ffef86"
                     /note="note: basis of mobility region from pBR322"
     rep_origin      complement(5662..6250)
                     /label="ori"
                     /ApEinfo_revcolor="#84b0dc"
                     /ApEinfo_fwdcolor="#84b0dc"
                     /note="direction: LEFT note: high-copy-number ColE1/pMB1/pBR322/pUC origin of replication"
     CDS             complement(6357..7172)
                     /label="KanR"
                     /ApEinfo_revcolor="#faac61"
                     /ApEinfo_fwdcolor="#faac61"
                     /note="gene: aph(3')-Ia product: aminoglycoside phosphotransferase note: confers resistance to kanamycin in bacteria or G418 (Geneticin(R)) in eukaryotes translation: MSHIQRETSCSRPRLNSNMDADLYGYKWARDNVGQSGATIYRLYGKPDAPELFLKHGKGSVANDVTDEMVRLNWLTEFMPLPTIKHFIRTPDDAWLLTTAIPGKTAFQVLEEYPDSGENIVDALAVFLRRLHSIPVCNCPFNSDRVFRLAQAQSRMNNGLVDASDFDDERNGWPVEQVWKEMHKLLPFSPDSVVTHGDFSLDNLIFDEGKLIGCIDVGRVGIADRYQDLAILWNCLGEFSPSLQKRLFQKYGIDNPDMNKLQFHLMLDEFF"
ORIGIN
        1 taacctataa aaataggcgt atcacgaggc cctttcgtct tcacctcgag aaatcataaa
       61 aaatttattt gctttgtgag cggataacaa ttataataga ttcaattgtg agcggataac
      121 aatttcacac agaattcatt aaagaggaga aattaactat gagaggatcg catcaccatc
      181 accatcacgg atccaacacg attaacatcg ctaagaacga cttctctgac atcgaactgg
      241 ctgctatacc gttcaacact ctggctgacc attacggtga gcgtttagct cgcgaacagt
      301 tggcccttga gcatgagtct tacgagatgg gtgaagcacg cttccgcaag atgtttgagc
      361 gtcaacttaa agctggtgag gttgcggata acgctgccgc caagcctctc atcactaccc
      421 tactccctaa gatgattgca cgcatcaacg actggtttga ggaagtgaaa gctaagcgcg
      481 gcaagcgccc gacagccttc cagttcctgc aagaaatcaa gccggaagcc gtagcgtaca
      541 tcaccattaa gaccactctg gcttgcctaa ccagtgctga caatacaacc gttcaggctg
      601 tagcaagcgc aatcggtcgg gccattgagg acgaggctcg cttcggtcgt atccgtgacc
      661 ttgaagctaa gcacttcaag aaaaacgttg aggaacaact caacaagcgc gtagggcacg
      721 tctacaagaa agcatttatg caagttgtcg aggctgacat gctctctaag ggtctactcg
      781 gtggcgaggc gtggtcttcg tggcataagg aagactctat tcatgtagga gtacgctgca
      841 tcgagatgct cattgagtca accggaatgg ttagcttaca ccgccaaaat gctggcgtag
      901 taggtcaaga ctctgagact atcgaactcg cacctgaata cgctgaggct atcgcaaccc
      961 gtgcaggtgc gctggctggc atctctccga tgttccaacc ttgcgtagtt cctcctaagG
     1021 GtGGaGGtGG aGCTATCCCC GCCACATACG AATTTACCGA CGGTAAGCAC TATATCACAA
     1081 ATGAGCCCAT TGGtGGCAAA ATGTCaGCaa ttactggtgg tggctattgg gctaacggtc
     1141 gtcgtcctct ggcgctggtg cgtactcaca gtaagaaagc actgatgcgc tacgaagacg
     1201 tttacatgcc tgaggtgtac aaagcgatta acattgcgca aaacaccgca tggaaaatca
     1261 acaagaaagt cctagcggtc gccaacgtaa tcaccaagtg gaagcattgt ccggtcgagg
     1321 acatccctgc gattgagcgt gaagaactcc cgatgaaacc ggaagacatc gacatgaatc
     1381 ctgaggctct caccgcgtgg aaacgtgctg ccgctgctgt gtaccgcaag gacaaggctc
     1441 gcaagtctcg ccgtatcagc cttgagttca tgcttgagca agccaataag tttgctaacc
     1501 ataaggccat ctggttccct tacaacatgg actggcgcgg tcgtgtttac gctgtgtcaa
     1561 tgttcaaccc gcaaggtaac gatatgacca aaggactgct tacgctggcg aaaggtaaac
     1621 caatcggtaa ggaaggttac tactggctga aaatccacgg tgcaaactgt gcgggtgtcg
     1681 ataaggttcc gttccctgag cgcatcaagt tcattgagga aaaccacgag aacatcatgg
     1741 cttgcgctaa gtctccactg gagaacactt ggtgggctga gcaagattct ccgttctgct
     1801 tccttgcatt ctgctttgag tacgctgggg tacagcacca cggcctgagc tataactgct
     1861 cccttccgct ggcgtttgac gggtcttgct ctggcatcca gcacttctcc gcgatgctcc
     1921 gagatgaggt aggtggtcgc gcggttaact tgcttcctag tgaaaccgtt caggacatct
     1981 acgggattgt tgctaagaaa gtcaacgaga ttctacaagc agacgcaatc aatgggaccg
     2041 ataacgaagt agttaccgtg accgatgaga acactggtga aatctctgag aaagtcaagc
     2101 tgggcactaa ggcactggct ggtcaatggc tggcttacgg tgttactcgc agtgtgacta
     2161 agcgttcagt catgacgctg gcttacgggt ccaaagagtt cggcttccgt caacaagtgc
     2221 tggaagatac cattcagcca gctattgatt ccggcaaggg tctgatgttc actcagccga
     2281 atcaggctgc tggatacatg gctaagctga tttgggaatc tgtgagcgtg acggtggtag
     2341 ctgcggttga agcaatgaac tggcttaagt ctgctgctaa gctgctggct gctgaggtca
     2401 aagataagaa gactggagag attcttcgca agcgttgcgc tgtgcattgg gtaactcctg
     2461 atggtttccc tgtgtggcag gaatacaaga agcctattca gacgcgcttg aacctgatgt
     2521 tcctcggtca gttccgctta cagcctacca ttaacaccaa caaagatagc gagattgatg
     2581 cacacaaaca ggagtctggt atcgctccta actttgtaca cagccaagac ggtagccacc
     2641 ttcgtaagac tgtagtgtgg gcacacgaga agtacggaat cgaatctttt gcactgattc
     2701 acgactcctt cggtaccatt ccggctgacg ctgcgaacct gttcaaagca gtgcgcgaaa
     2761 ctatggttga cacatatgag tcttgtgatg tactggctga tttctacgac cagttcgctg
     2821 accagttgca cgagtctcaa ttggacaaaa tgccagcact tccggctaaa ggtaacttga
     2881 acctccgtga catcttagag tcggacttcg cgttcgcgta aaagcttaat tagctgagct
     2941 tggactcctg ttgatagatc cagtaatgac ctcagaactc catctggatt tgttcagaac
     3001 gctcggttgc cgccgggcgt tttttattgg tgagaatcca agctagcttg gcgagatttt
     3061 caggagctaa ggaagctaaa atggagaaaa aaatcactgg atataccacc gttgatatat
     3121 cccaatggca tcgtaaagaa cattttgagg catttcagtc agttgctcaa tgtacctata
     3181 accagaccgt tcagctggat attacggcct ttttaaagac cgtaaagaaa aataagcaca
     3241 agttttatcc ggcctttatt cacattcttg cccgcctgat gaatgctcat ccggaatttc
     3301 gtatggcaat gaaagacggt gagctggtga tatgggatag tgttcaccct tgttacaccg
     3361 ttttccatga gcaaactgaa acgttttcat cgctctggag tgaataccac gacgatttcc
     3421 ggcagtttct acacatatat tcgcaagatg tggcgtgtta cggtgaaaac ctggcctatt
     3481 tccctaaagg gtttattgag aatatgtttt tcgtctcagc caatccctgg gtgagtttca
     3541 ccagttttga tttaaacgtg gccaatatgg acaacttctt cgcccccgtt ttcaccatgg
     3601 gcaaatatta tacgcaaggc gacaaggtgc tgatgccgct ggcgattcag gttcatcatg
     3661 ccgtttgtga tggcttccat gtcggcagaa tgcttaatga attacaacag tactgcgatg
     3721 agtggcaggg cggggcgtaa tttttttaag gcagttattg gtgcccttaa acgcctgggg
     3781 taatgactct ctagcttgag gcatcaaata aaacgaaagg ctcagtcgaa agactgggcc
     3841 tttcgtttta tctgttgttt gtcggtgaac gctctcctga gtaggacaaa tccgccctct
     3901 agattacgtg cagtcgatga taagctgtca aacatgagaa ttgtgcctaa tgagtgagct
     3961 aacttacatt aattgcgttg cgctcactgc ccgctttcca gtcgggaaac ctgtcgtgcc
     4021 agctgcatta atgaatcggc caacgcgcgg ggagaggcgg tttgcgtatt gggcgccagg
     4081 gtggtttttc ttttcaccag tgagacgggc aacagctgat tgcccttcac cgcctggccc
     4141 tgagagagtt gcagcaagcg gtccacgctg gtttgcccca gcaggcgaaa atcctgtttg
     4201 atggtggtta acggcgggat ataacatgag ctgtcttcgg tatcgtcgta tcccactacc
     4261 gagatatccg caccaacgcg cagcccggac tcggtaatgg cgcgcattgc gcccagcgcc
     4321 atctgatcgt tggcaaccag catcgcagtg ggaacgatgc cctcattcag catttgcatg
     4381 gtttgttgaa aaccggacat ggcactccag tcgccttccc gttccgctat cggctgaatt
     4441 tgattgcgag tgagatattt atgccagcca gccagacgca gacgcgccga gacagaactt
     4501 aatgggcccg ctaacagcgc gatttgctgg tgacccaatg cgaccagatg ctccacgccc
     4561 agtcgcgtac cgtcttcatg ggagaaaata atactgttga tgggtgtctg gtcagagaca
     4621 tcaagaaata acgccggaac attagtgcag gcagcttcca cagcaatggc atcctggtca
     4681 tccagcggat agttaatgat cagcccactg acgcgttgcg cgagaagatt gtgcaccgcc
     4741 gctttacagg cttcgacgcc gcttcgttct accatcgaca ccaccacgct ggcacccagt
     4801 tgatcggcgc gagatttaat cgccgcgaca atttgcgacg gcgcgtgcag ggccagactg
     4861 gaggtggcaa cgccaatcag caacgactgt ttgcccgcca gttgttgtgc cacgcggttg
     4921 ggaatgtaat tcagctccgc catcgccgct tccacttttt cccgcgtttt cgcagaaacg
     4981 tggctggcct ggttcaccac gcgggaaacg gtctgataag agacaccggc atactctgcg
     5041 acatcgtata acgttactgg tttcacattc accaccctga attgactctc ttccgggcgc
     5101 tatcatgcca taccgcgaaa ggttttgcac cattcgatgg tgtcggaatt tcgggcagcg
     5161 ttgggtcctg gccacgggtg cgcatgatct agagctgcct cgcgcgtttc ggtgatgacg
     5221 gtgaaaacct ctgacacatg cagctcccgg agacggtcac agcttgtctg taagcggatg
     5281 ccgggagcag acaagcccgt cagggcgcgt cagcgggtgt tggcgggtgt cggggcgcag
     5341 ccatgaccca gtcacgtagc gatagcggag tgtatactgg cttaactatg cggcatcaga
     5401 gcagattgta ctgagagtgc accatatgcg gtgtgaaata ccgcacagat gcgtaaggag
     5461 aaaataccgc atcaggcgct cttccgcttc ctcgctcact gactcgctgc gctcggtcgt
     5521 tcggctgcgg cgagcggtat cagctcactc aaaggcggta atacggttat ccacagaatc
     5581 aggggataac gcaggaaaga acatgtgagc aaaaggccag caaaaggcca ggaaccgtaa
     5641 aaaggccgcg ttgctggcgt ttttccatag gctccgcccc cctgacgagc atcacaaaaa
     5701 tcgacgctca agtcagaggt ggcgaaaccc gacaggacta taaagatacc aggcgtttcc
     5761 ccctggaagc tccctcgtgc gctctcctgt tccgaccctg ccgcttaccg gatacctgtc
     5821 cgcctttctc ccttcgggaa gcgtggcgct ttctcatagc tcacgctgta ggtatctcag
     5881 ttcggtgtag gtcgttcgct ccaagctggg ctgtgtgcac gaaccccccg ttcagcccga
     5941 ccgctgcgcc ttatccggta actatcgtct tgagtccaac ccggtaagac acgacttatc
     6001 gccactggca gcagccactg gtaacaggat tagcagagcg aggtatgtag gcggtgctac
     6061 agagttcttg aagtggtggc ctaactacgg ctacactaga aggacagtat ttggtatctg
     6121 cgctctgctg aagccagtta ccttcggaaa aagagttggt agctcttgat ccggcaaaca
     6181 aaccaccgct ggtagcggtg gtttttttgt ttgcaagcag cagattacgc gcagaaaaaa
     6241 aggatctcaa gaagatcctt tgatcttttc tacggggtct gacgctcagt ggaacgaaaa
     6301 ctcacgttaa gggattttgg tcatggcgtt aagggatttt ggtcatgaat taattcttag
     6361 aaaaactcat cgagcatcaa atgaaactgc aatttattca tatcaggatt atcaatacca
     6421 tatttttgaa aaagccgttt ctgtaatgaa ggagaaaact caccgaggca gttccatagg
     6481 atggcaagat cctggtatcg gtctgcgatt ccgactcgtc caacatcaat acaacctatt
     6541 aatttcccct cgtcaaaaat aaggttatca agtgagaaat caccatgagt gacgactgaa
     6601 tccggtgaga atggcaaaag tttatgcatt tctttccaga cttgttcaac aggccagcca
     6661 ttacgctcgt catcaaaatc actcgcatca accaaaccgt tattcattcg tgattgcgcc
     6721 tgagcgagac gaaatacgcg atcgctgtta aaaggacaat tacaaacagg aatcgaatgc
     6781 aaccggcgca ggaacactgc cagcgcatca acaatatttt cacctgaatc aggatattct
     6841 tctaatacct ggaatgctgt tttcccgggg atcgcagtgg tgagtaacca tgcatcatca
     6901 ggagtacgga taaaatgctt gatggtcgga agaggcataa attccgtcag ccagtttagt
     6961 ctgaccatct catctgtaac atcattggca acgctacctt tgccatgttt cagaaacaac
     7021 tctggcgcat cgggcttccc atacaatcga tagattgtcg cacctgattg cccgacatta
     7081 tcgcgagccc atttataccc atataaatca gcatccatgt tggaatttaa tcgcggccta
     7141 gagcaagacg tttcccgttg aatatggctc ataacacccc ttgtattact gtttatgtaa
     7201 gcagacagtt ttattgttca tgaccatgac at
//
