# Supplementary material for: Structure-guided design of protein attachment points for functional augmentation of complex molecular machines
Source: bioRxiv preprint, doi:10.1101/2025.06.22.660945, version 1 (2025-06-22)
Supplement: Supplementary Data 1 [file 660945_file03.zip › pSML08.gb]

LOCUS       pSML08                  7217 bp ds-DNA     circular     19-JUN-2025
DEFINITION  .
SOURCE      synthetic DNA construct
  ORGANISM  synthetic DNA construct
COMMENT     
FEATURES             Location/Qualifiers
     promoter        54..98
                     /label="T5 promoter"
                     /ApEinfo_revcolor="#b1ff67"
                     /ApEinfo_fwdcolor="#b1ff67"
                     /note="note: bacteriophage T5 promoter for E. coli RNA polymerase, with embedded lac operator"
     protein_bind    74..90
                     /label="lac operator"
                     /ApEinfo_revcolor="#9eafd2"
                     /ApEinfo_fwdcolor="#9eafd2"
                     /note="bound_moiety: lac repressor encoded by lacI note: The lac repressor binds to the lac operator to inhibit transcription in E. coli. This inhibition can be relieved by adding lactose or isopropyl-beta-D-thiogalactopyranoside (IPTG)."
     protein_bind    106..122
                     /label="lac operator"
                     /ApEinfo_revcolor="#b4abac"
                     /ApEinfo_fwdcolor="#b4abac"
                     /note="bound_moiety: lac repressor encoded by lacI note: The lac repressor binds to the lac operator to inhibit transcription in E. coli. This inhibition can be relieved by adding lactose or isopropyl-beta-D-thiogalactopyranoside (IPTG)."
     RBS             141..152
                     /label="strong bacterial ribosome binding site (Elowitz and Leibler, 2000)"
                     /ApEinfo_revcolor="#f8d3a9"
                     /ApEinfo_fwdcolor="#f8d3a9"
     misc_feature    159..2906
                     /label="T7 RNAP wt"
                     /ApEinfo_revcolor="#b1ff67"
                     /ApEinfo_fwdcolor="#b1ff67"
     CDS             171..188
                     /label="6xHis"
                     /ApEinfo_revcolor="#b4abac"
                     /ApEinfo_fwdcolor="#b4abac"
                     /note="product: 6xHis affinity tag translation: HHHHHH"
     misc_feature    1257..1271
                     /label="Synthetic linker"
                     /ApEinfo_revcolor="#75c6a9"
                     /ApEinfo_fwdcolor="#75c6a9"
     misc_feature    1272..1328
                     /label="Insert part of DogTag"
                     /ApEinfo_revcolor="#ffef86"
                     /ApEinfo_fwdcolor="#ffef86"
     misc_feature    1329..1346
                     /label="Synthetic linker"
                     /ApEinfo_revcolor="#84b0dc"
                     /ApEinfo_fwdcolor="#84b0dc"
     terminator      2928..3022
                     /label="lambda t0 terminator"
                     /ApEinfo_revcolor="#ff9ccd"
                     /ApEinfo_fwdcolor="#ff9ccd"
                     /note="note: transcription terminator from phage lambda"
     CDS             3066..3725
                     /label="CmR"
                     /ApEinfo_revcolor="#d6b295"
                     /ApEinfo_fwdcolor="#d6b295"
                     /note="gene: cat product: chloramphenicol acetyltransferase note: confers resistance to chloramphenicol translation: MEKKITGYTTVDISQWHRKEHFEAFQSVAQCTYNQTVQLDITAFLKTVKKNKHKFYPAFIHILARLMNAHPEFRMAMKDGELVIWDSVHPCYTVFHEQTETFSSLWSEYHDDFRQFLHIYSQDVACYGENLAYFPKGFIENMFFVSANPWVSFTSFDLNVANMDNFFAPVFTMGKYYTQGDKVLMPLAIQVHHAVCDGFHVGRMLNELQQYCDEWQGGA"
     terminator      3790..3876
                     /label="rrnB T1 terminator"
                     /ApEinfo_revcolor="#ff9ccd"
                     /ApEinfo_fwdcolor="#ff9ccd"
                     /note="gene: Escherichia coli rrnB note: transcription terminator T1 from the E. coli rrnB gene"
     CDS             complement(3969..5051)
                     /label="lacI"
                     /ApEinfo_revcolor="#c6c9d1"
                     /ApEinfo_fwdcolor="#c6c9d1"
                     /note="gene: lacI product: lac repressor note: The lac repressor binds to the lac operator to inhibit transcription in E. coli. This inhibition can be relieved by adding lactose or isopropyl-beta-D-thiogalactopyranoside (IPTG). translation: MKPVTLYDVAEYAGVSYQTVSRVVNQASHVSAKTREKVEAAMAELNYIPNRVAQQLAGKQSLLIGVATSSLALHAPSQIVAAIKSRADQLGASVVVSMVERSGVEACKAAVHNLLAQRVSGLIINYPLDDQDAIAVEAACTNVPALFLDVSDQTPINSIIFSHEDGTRLGVEHLVALGHQQIALLAGPLSSVSARLRLAGWHKYLTRNQIQPIAEREGDWSAMSGFQQTMQMLNEGIVPTAMLVANDQMALGAMRAITESGLRVGADISVVGYDDTEDSSCYIPPLTTIKQDFRLLGQTSVDRLLQLSQGQAVKGNQLLPVSLVKRKTTLAPNTQTASPRALADSLMQLARQVSRLESGQ"
     promoter        complement(5052..5129)
                     /label="lacIq promoter"
                     /ApEinfo_revcolor="#d59687"
                     /ApEinfo_fwdcolor="#d59687"
                     /note="gene: lacI (mutant) note: In the lacIq allele, a single base change in the promoter boosts expression of the lacI gene about 10-fold."
     misc_feature    5321..5461
                     /label="bom"
                     /ApEinfo_revcolor="#ffef86"
                     /ApEinfo_fwdcolor="#ffef86"
                     /note="note: basis of mobility region from pBR322"
     rep_origin      complement(5647..6235)
                     /label="ori"
                     /ApEinfo_revcolor="#84b0dc"
                     /ApEinfo_fwdcolor="#84b0dc"
                     /note="direction: LEFT note: high-copy-number ColE1/pMB1/pBR322/pUC origin of replication"
     CDS             complement(6342..7157)
                     /label="KanR"
                     /ApEinfo_revcolor="#faac61"
                     /ApEinfo_fwdcolor="#faac61"
                     /note="gene: aph(3')-Ia product: aminoglycoside phosphotransferase note: confers resistance to kanamycin in bacteria or G418 (Geneticin(R)) in eukaryotes translation: MSHIQRETSCSRPRLNSNMDADLYGYKWARDNVGQSGATIYRLYGKPDAPELFLKHGKGSVANDVTDEMVRLNWLTEFMPLPTIKHFIRTPDDAWLLTTAIPGKTAFQVLEEYPDSGENIVDALAVFLRRLHSIPVCNCPFNSDRVFRLAQAQSRMNNGLVDASDFDDERNGWPVEQVWKEMHKLLPFSPDSVVTHGDFSLDNLIFDEGKLIGCIDVGRVGIADRYQDLAILWNCLGEFSPSLQKRLFQKYGIDNPDMNKLQFHLMLDEFF"
ORIGIN
        1 taacctataa aaataggcgt atcacgaggc cctttcgtct tcacctcgag aaatcataaa
       61 aaatttattt gctttgtgag cggataacaa ttataataga ttcaattgtg agcggataac
      121 aatttcacac agaattcatt aaagaggaga aattaactat gagaggatcg catcaccatc
      181 accatcacgg atccaacacg attaacatcg ctaagaacga cttctctgac atcgaactgg
      241 ctgctatacc gttcaacact ctggctgacc attacggtga gcgtttagct cgcgaacagt
      301 tggcccttga gcatgagtct tacgagatgg gtgaagcacg cttccgcaag atgtttgagc
      361 gtcaacttaa agctggtgag gttgcggata acgctgccgc caagcctctc atcactaccc
      421 tactccctaa gatgattgca cgcatcaacg actggtttga ggaagtgaaa gctaagcgcg
      481 gcaagcgccc gacagccttc cagttcctgc aagaaatcaa gccggaagcc gtagcgtaca
      541 tcaccattaa gaccactctg gcttgcctaa ccagtgctga caatacaacc gttcaggctg
      601 tagcaagcgc aatcggtcgg gccattgagg acgaggctcg cttcggtcgt atccgtgacc
      661 ttgaagctaa gcacttcaag aaaaacgttg aggaacaact caacaagcgc gtagggcacg
      721 tctacaagaa agcatttatg caagttgtcg aggctgacat gctctctaag ggtctactcg
      781 gtggcgaggc gtggtcttcg tggcataagg aagactctat tcatgtagga gtacgctgca
      841 tcgagatgct cattgagtca accggaatgg ttagcttaca ccgccaaaat gctggcgtag
      901 taggtcaaga ctctgagact atcgaactcg cacctgaata cgctgaggct atcgcaaccc
      961 gtgcaggtgc gctggctggc atctctccga tgttccaacc ttgcgtagtt cctcctaagc
     1021 cgtggactgg cattactggt ggtggctatt gggctaacgg tcgtcgtcct ctggcgctgg
     1081 tgcgtactca cagtaagaaa gcactgatgc gctacgaaga cgtttacatg cctgaggtgt
     1141 acaaagcgat taacattgcg caaaacaccg catggaaaat caacaagaaa gtcctagcgg
     1201 tcgccaacgt aatcaccaag tggaagcatt gtccggtcga ggacatccct gcgattAACG
     1261 GTAACGGTGC CATCCCCGCC ACATACGAAT TTACCGACGG TAAGCACTAT ATCACAAATG
     1321 AGCCCATTGG TGGtTCTACC GACAACgaag acatcgacat gaatcctgag gctctcaccg
     1381 cgtggaaacg tgctgccgct gctgtgtacc gcaaggacaa ggctcgcaag tctcgccgta
     1441 tcagccttga gttcatgctt gagcaagcca ataagtttgc taaccataag gccatctggt
     1501 tcccttacaa catggactgg cgcggtcgtg tttacgctgt gtcaatgttc aacccgcaag
     1561 gtaacgatat gaccaaagga ctgcttacgc tggcgaaagg taaaccaatc ggtaaggaag
     1621 gttactactg gctgaaaatc cacggtgcaa actgtgcggg tgtcgataag gttccgttcc
     1681 ctgagcgcat caagttcatt gaggaaaacc acgagaacat catggcttgc gctaagtctc
     1741 cactggagaa cacttggtgg gctgagcaag attctccgtt ctgcttcctt gcattctgct
     1801 ttgagtacgc tggggtacag caccacggcc tgagctataa ctgctccctt ccgctggcgt
     1861 ttgacgggtc ttgctctggc atccagcact tctccgcgat gctccgagat gaggtaggtg
     1921 gtcgcgcggt taacttgctt cctagtgaaa ccgttcagga catctacggg attgttgcta
     1981 agaaagtcaa cgagattcta caagcagacg caatcaatgg gaccgataac gaagtagtta
     2041 ccgtgaccga tgagaacact ggtgaaatct ctgagaaagt caagctgggc actaaggcac
     2101 tggctggtca atggctggct tacggtgtta ctcgcagtgt gactaagcgt tcagtcatga
     2161 cgctggctta cgggtccaaa gagttcggct tccgtcaaca agtgctggaa gataccattc
     2221 agccagctat tgattccggc aagggtctga tgttcactca gccgaatcag gctgctggat
     2281 acatggctaa gctgatttgg gaatctgtga gcgtgacggt ggtagctgcg gttgaagcaa
     2341 tgaactggct taagtctgct gctaagctgc tggctgctga ggtcaaagat aagaagactg
     2401 gagagattct tcgcaagcgt tgcgctgtgc attgggtaac tcctgatggt ttccctgtgt
     2461 ggcaggaata caagaagcct attcagacgc gcttgaacct gatgttcctc ggtcagttcc
     2521 gcttacagcc taccattaac accaacaaag atagcgagat tgatgcacac aaacaggagt
     2581 ctggtatcgc tcctaacttt gtacacagcc aagacggtag ccaccttcgt aagactgtag
     2641 tgtgggcaca cgagaagtac ggaatcgaat cttttgcact gattcacgac tccttcggta
     2701 ccattccggc tgacgctgcg aacctgttca aagcagtgcg cgaaactatg gttgacacat
     2761 atgagtcttg tgatgtactg gctgatttct acgaccagtt cgctgaccag ttgcacgagt
     2821 ctcaattgga caaaatgcca gcacttccgg ctaaaggtaa cttgaacctc cgtgacatct
     2881 tagagtcgga cttcgcgttc gcgtaaaagc ttaattagct gagcttggac tcctgttgat
     2941 agatccagta atgacctcag aactccatct ggatttgttc agaacgctcg gttgccgccg
     3001 ggcgtttttt attggtgaga atccaagcta gcttggcgag attttcagga gctaaggaag
     3061 ctaaaatgga gaaaaaaatc actggatata ccaccgttga tatatcccaa tggcatcgta
     3121 aagaacattt tgaggcattt cagtcagttg ctcaatgtac ctataaccag accgttcagc
     3181 tggatattac ggccttttta aagaccgtaa agaaaaataa gcacaagttt tatccggcct
     3241 ttattcacat tcttgcccgc ctgatgaatg ctcatccgga atttcgtatg gcaatgaaag
     3301 acggtgagct ggtgatatgg gatagtgttc acccttgtta caccgttttc catgagcaaa
     3361 ctgaaacgtt ttcatcgctc tggagtgaat accacgacga tttccggcag tttctacaca
     3421 tatattcgca agatgtggcg tgttacggtg aaaacctggc ctatttccct aaagggttta
     3481 ttgagaatat gtttttcgtc tcagccaatc cctgggtgag tttcaccagt tttgatttaa
     3541 acgtggccaa tatggacaac ttcttcgccc ccgttttcac catgggcaaa tattatacgc
     3601 aaggcgacaa ggtgctgatg ccgctggcga ttcaggttca tcatgccgtt tgtgatggct
     3661 tccatgtcgg cagaatgctt aatgaattac aacagtactg cgatgagtgg cagggcgggg
     3721 cgtaattttt ttaaggcagt tattggtgcc cttaaacgcc tggggtaatg actctctagc
     3781 ttgaggcatc aaataaaacg aaaggctcag tcgaaagact gggcctttcg ttttatctgt
     3841 tgtttgtcgg tgaacgctct cctgagtagg acaaatccgc cctctagatt acgtgcagtc
     3901 gatgataagc tgtcaaacat gagaattgtg cctaatgagt gagctaactt acattaattg
     3961 cgttgcgctc actgcccgct ttccagtcgg gaaacctgtc gtgccagctg cattaatgaa
     4021 tcggccaacg cgcggggaga ggcggtttgc gtattgggcg ccagggtggt ttttcttttc
     4081 accagtgaga cgggcaacag ctgattgccc ttcaccgcct ggccctgaga gagttgcagc
     4141 aagcggtcca cgctggtttg ccccagcagg cgaaaatcct gtttgatggt ggttaacggc
     4201 gggatataac atgagctgtc ttcggtatcg tcgtatccca ctaccgagat atccgcacca
     4261 acgcgcagcc cggactcggt aatggcgcgc attgcgccca gcgccatctg atcgttggca
     4321 accagcatcg cagtgggaac gatgccctca ttcagcattt gcatggtttg ttgaaaaccg
     4381 gacatggcac tccagtcgcc ttcccgttcc gctatcggct gaatttgatt gcgagtgaga
     4441 tatttatgcc agccagccag acgcagacgc gccgagacag aacttaatgg gcccgctaac
     4501 agcgcgattt gctggtgacc caatgcgacc agatgctcca cgcccagtcg cgtaccgtct
     4561 tcatgggaga aaataatact gttgatgggt gtctggtcag agacatcaag aaataacgcc
     4621 ggaacattag tgcaggcagc ttccacagca atggcatcct ggtcatccag cggatagtta
     4681 atgatcagcc cactgacgcg ttgcgcgaga agattgtgca ccgccgcttt acaggcttcg
     4741 acgccgcttc gttctaccat cgacaccacc acgctggcac ccagttgatc ggcgcgagat
     4801 ttaatcgccg cgacaatttg cgacggcgcg tgcagggcca gactggaggt ggcaacgcca
     4861 atcagcaacg actgtttgcc cgccagttgt tgtgccacgc ggttgggaat gtaattcagc
     4921 tccgccatcg ccgcttccac tttttcccgc gttttcgcag aaacgtggct ggcctggttc
     4981 accacgcggg aaacggtctg ataagagaca ccggcatact ctgcgacatc gtataacgtt
     5041 actggtttca cattcaccac cctgaattga ctctcttccg ggcgctatca tgccataccg
     5101 cgaaaggttt tgcaccattc gatggtgtcg gaatttcggg cagcgttggg tcctggccac
     5161 gggtgcgcat gatctagagc tgcctcgcgc gtttcggtga tgacggtgaa aacctctgac
     5221 acatgcagct cccggagacg gtcacagctt gtctgtaagc ggatgccggg agcagacaag
     5281 cccgtcaggg cgcgtcagcg ggtgttggcg ggtgtcgggg cgcagccatg acccagtcac
     5341 gtagcgatag cggagtgtat actggcttaa ctatgcggca tcagagcaga ttgtactgag
     5401 agtgcaccat atgcggtgtg aaataccgca cagatgcgta aggagaaaat accgcatcag
     5461 gcgctcttcc gcttcctcgc tcactgactc gctgcgctcg gtcgttcggc tgcggcgagc
     5521 ggtatcagct cactcaaagg cggtaatacg gttatccaca gaatcagggg ataacgcagg
     5581 aaagaacatg tgagcaaaag gccagcaaaa ggccaggaac cgtaaaaagg ccgcgttgct
     5641 ggcgtttttc cataggctcc gcccccctga cgagcatcac aaaaatcgac gctcaagtca
     5701 gaggtggcga aacccgacag gactataaag ataccaggcg tttccccctg gaagctccct
     5761 cgtgcgctct cctgttccga ccctgccgct taccggatac ctgtccgcct ttctcccttc
     5821 gggaagcgtg gcgctttctc atagctcacg ctgtaggtat ctcagttcgg tgtaggtcgt
     5881 tcgctccaag ctgggctgtg tgcacgaacc ccccgttcag cccgaccgct gcgccttatc
     5941 cggtaactat cgtcttgagt ccaacccggt aagacacgac ttatcgccac tggcagcagc
     6001 cactggtaac aggattagca gagcgaggta tgtaggcggt gctacagagt tcttgaagtg
     6061 gtggcctaac tacggctaca ctagaaggac agtatttggt atctgcgctc tgctgaagcc
     6121 agttaccttc ggaaaaagag ttggtagctc ttgatccggc aaacaaacca ccgctggtag
     6181 cggtggtttt tttgtttgca agcagcagat tacgcgcaga aaaaaaggat ctcaagaaga
     6241 tcctttgatc ttttctacgg ggtctgacgc tcagtggaac gaaaactcac gttaagggat
     6301 tttggtcatg gcgttaaggg attttggtca tgaattaatt cttagaaaaa ctcatcgagc
     6361 atcaaatgaa actgcaattt attcatatca ggattatcaa taccatattt ttgaaaaagc
     6421 cgtttctgta atgaaggaga aaactcaccg aggcagttcc ataggatggc aagatcctgg
     6481 tatcggtctg cgattccgac tcgtccaaca tcaatacaac ctattaattt cccctcgtca
     6541 aaaataaggt tatcaagtga gaaatcacca tgagtgacga ctgaatccgg tgagaatggc
     6601 aaaagtttat gcatttcttt ccagacttgt tcaacaggcc agccattacg ctcgtcatca
     6661 aaatcactcg catcaaccaa accgttattc attcgtgatt gcgcctgagc gagacgaaat
     6721 acgcgatcgc tgttaaaagg acaattacaa acaggaatcg aatgcaaccg gcgcaggaac
     6781 actgccagcg catcaacaat attttcacct gaatcaggat attcttctaa tacctggaat
     6841 gctgttttcc cggggatcgc agtggtgagt aaccatgcat catcaggagt acggataaaa
     6901 tgcttgatgg tcggaagagg cataaattcc gtcagccagt ttagtctgac catctcatct
     6961 gtaacatcat tggcaacgct acctttgcca tgtttcagaa acaactctgg cgcatcgggc
     7021 ttcccataca atcgatagat tgtcgcacct gattgcccga cattatcgcg agcccattta
     7081 tacccatata aatcagcatc catgttggaa tttaatcgcg gcctagagca agacgtttcc
     7141 cgttgaatat ggctcataac accccttgta ttactgttta tgtaagcaga cagttttatt
     7201 gttcatgacc atgacat
//
