# Supplementary material for: Structure-guided design of protein attachment points for functional augmentation of complex molecular machines
Source: bioRxiv preprint, doi:10.1101/2025.06.22.660945, version 1 (2025-06-22)
Supplement: Supplementary Data 1 [file 660945_file03.zip › pSML09.gb]

LOCUS       pSML09                  7220 bp ds-DNA     circular     19-JUN-2025
DEFINITION  .
SOURCE      synthetic DNA construct
  ORGANISM  synthetic DNA construct
COMMENT     
FEATURES             Location/Qualifiers
     promoter        94..138
                     /label="T5 promoter"
                     /ApEinfo_revcolor="#b1ff67"
                     /ApEinfo_fwdcolor="#b1ff67"
                     /note="note: bacteriophage T5 promoter for E. coli RNA polymerase, with embedded lac operator"
     protein_bind    114..130
                     /label="lac operator"
                     /ApEinfo_revcolor="#9eafd2"
                     /ApEinfo_fwdcolor="#9eafd2"
                     /note="bound_moiety: lac repressor encoded by lacI note: The lac repressor binds to the lac operator to inhibit transcription in E. coli. This inhibition can be relieved by adding lactose or isopropyl-beta-D-thiogalactopyranoside (IPTG)."
     protein_bind    146..162
                     /label="lac operator"
                     /ApEinfo_revcolor="#b4abac"
                     /ApEinfo_fwdcolor="#b4abac"
                     /note="bound_moiety: lac repressor encoded by lacI note: The lac repressor binds to the lac operator to inhibit transcription in E. coli. This inhibition can be relieved by adding lactose or isopropyl-beta-D-thiogalactopyranoside (IPTG)."
     RBS             181..192
                     /label="strong bacterial ribosome binding site (Elowitz and Leibler, 2000)"
                     /ApEinfo_revcolor="#f8d3a9"
                     /ApEinfo_fwdcolor="#f8d3a9"
     misc_feature    199..2949
                     /label="T7 RNAP wt"
                     /ApEinfo_revcolor="#b1ff67"
                     /ApEinfo_fwdcolor="#b1ff67"
     CDS             211..228
                     /label="6xHis"
                     /ApEinfo_revcolor="#b4abac"
                     /ApEinfo_fwdcolor="#b4abac"
                     /note="product: 6xHis affinity tag translation: HHHHHH"
     misc_feature    1303..1317
                     /label="Synthetic linker"
                     /ApEinfo_revcolor="#85dae9"
                     /ApEinfo_fwdcolor="#85dae9"
     misc_feature    1318..1374
                     /label="Insert part of DogTag"
                     /ApEinfo_revcolor="#ffef86"
                     /ApEinfo_fwdcolor="#ffef86"
     misc_feature    1375..1392
                     /label="Synthetic linker"
                     /ApEinfo_revcolor="#faac61"
                     /ApEinfo_fwdcolor="#faac61"
     terminator      2971..3065
                     /label="lambda t0 terminator"
                     /ApEinfo_revcolor="#ff9ccd"
                     /ApEinfo_fwdcolor="#ff9ccd"
                     /note="note: transcription terminator from phage lambda"
     CDS             3109..3768
                     /label="CmR"
                     /ApEinfo_revcolor="#d6b295"
                     /ApEinfo_fwdcolor="#d6b295"
                     /note="gene: cat product: chloramphenicol acetyltransferase note: confers resistance to chloramphenicol translation: MEKKITGYTTVDISQWHRKEHFEAFQSVAQCTYNQTVQLDITAFLKTVKKNKHKFYPAFIHILARLMNAHPEFRMAMKDGELVIWDSVHPCYTVFHEQTETFSSLWSEYHDDFRQFLHIYSQDVACYGENLAYFPKGFIENMFFVSANPWVSFTSFDLNVANMDNFFAPVFTMGKYYTQGDKVLMPLAIQVHHAVCDGFHVGRMLNELQQYCDEWQGGA"
     terminator      3833..3919
                     /label="rrnB T1 terminator"
                     /ApEinfo_revcolor="#ff9ccd"
                     /ApEinfo_fwdcolor="#ff9ccd"
                     /note="gene: Escherichia coli rrnB note: transcription terminator T1 from the E. coli rrnB gene"
     CDS             complement(4012..5094)
                     /label="lacI"
                     /ApEinfo_revcolor="#c6c9d1"
                     /ApEinfo_fwdcolor="#c6c9d1"
                     /note="gene: lacI product: lac repressor note: The lac repressor binds to the lac operator to inhibit transcription in E. coli. This inhibition can be relieved by adding lactose or isopropyl-beta-D-thiogalactopyranoside (IPTG). translation: MKPVTLYDVAEYAGVSYQTVSRVVNQASHVSAKTREKVEAAMAELNYIPNRVAQQLAGKQSLLIGVATSSLALHAPSQIVAAIKSRADQLGASVVVSMVERSGVEACKAAVHNLLAQRVSGLIINYPLDDQDAIAVEAACTNVPALFLDVSDQTPINSIIFSHEDGTRLGVEHLVALGHQQIALLAGPLSSVSARLRLAGWHKYLTRNQIQPIAEREGDWSAMSGFQQTMQMLNEGIVPTAMLVANDQMALGAMRAITESGLRVGADISVVGYDDTEDSSCYIPPLTTIKQDFRLLGQTSVDRLLQLSQGQAVKGNQLLPVSLVKRKTTLAPNTQTASPRALADSLMQLARQVSRLESGQ"
     promoter        complement(5095..5172)
                     /label="lacIq promoter"
                     /ApEinfo_revcolor="#d59687"
                     /ApEinfo_fwdcolor="#d59687"
                     /note="gene: lacI (mutant) note: In the lacIq allele, a single base change in the promoter boosts expression of the lacI gene about 10-fold."
     misc_feature    5364..5504
                     /label="bom"
                     /ApEinfo_revcolor="#ffef86"
                     /ApEinfo_fwdcolor="#ffef86"
                     /note="note: basis of mobility region from pBR322"
     rep_origin      complement(5690..6278)
                     /label="ori"
                     /ApEinfo_revcolor="#84b0dc"
                     /ApEinfo_fwdcolor="#84b0dc"
                     /note="direction: LEFT note: high-copy-number ColE1/pMB1/pBR322/pUC origin of replication"
     CDS             complement(6385..7200)
                     /label="KanR"
                     /ApEinfo_revcolor="#faac61"
                     /ApEinfo_fwdcolor="#faac61"
                     /note="gene: aph(3')-Ia product: aminoglycoside phosphotransferase note: confers resistance to kanamycin in bacteria or G418 (Geneticin(R)) in eukaryotes translation: MSHIQRETSCSRPRLNSNMDADLYGYKWARDNVGQSGATIYRLYGKPDAPELFLKHGKGSVANDVTDEMVRLNWLTEFMPLPTIKHFIRTPDDAWLLTTAIPGKTAFQVLEEYPDSGENIVDALAVFLRRLHSIPVCNCPFNSDRVFRLAQAQSRMNNGLVDASDFDDERNGWPVEQVWKEMHKLLPFSPDSVVTHGDFSLDNLIFDEGKLIGCIDVGRVGIADRYQDLAILWNCLGEFSPSLQKRLFQKYGIDNPDMNKLQFHLMLDEFF"
ORIGIN
        1 ttatgtaagc agacagtttt attgttcatg accatgacat taacctataa aaataggcgt
       61 atcacgaggc cctttcgtct tcacctcgag aaatcataaa aaatttattt gctttgtgag
      121 cggataacaa ttataataga ttcaattgtg agcggataac aatttcacac agaattcatt
      181 aaagaggaga aattaactat gagaggatcg catcaccatc accatcacgg atccaacacg
      241 attaacatcg ctaagaacga cttctctgac atcgaactgg ctgctatacc gttcaacact
      301 ctggctgacc attacggtga gcgtttagct cgcgaacagt tggcccttga gcatgagtct
      361 tacgagatgg gtgaagcacg cttccgcaag atgtttgagc gtcaacttaa agctggtgag
      421 gttgcggata acgctgccgc caagcctctc atcactaccc tactccctaa gatgattgca
      481 cgcatcaacg actggtttga ggaagtgaaa gctaagcgcg gcaagcgccc gacagccttc
      541 cagttcctgc aagaaatcaa gccggaagcc gtagcgtaca tcaccattaa gaccactctg
      601 gcttgcctaa ccagtgctga caatacaacc gttcaggctg tagcaagcgc aatcggtcgg
      661 gccattgagg acgaggctcg cttcggtcgt atccgtgacc ttgaagctaa gcacttcaag
      721 aaaaacgttg aggaacaact caacaagcgc gtagggcacg tctacaagaa agcatttatg
      781 caagttgtcg aggctgacat gctctctaag ggtctactcg gtggcgaggc gtggtcttcg
      841 tggcataagg aagactctat tcatgtagga gtacgctgca tcgagatgct cattgagtca
      901 accggaatgg ttagcttaca ccgccaaaat gctggcgtag taggtcaaga ctctgagact
      961 atcgaactcg cacctgaata cgctgaggct atcgcaaccc gtgcaggtgc gctggctggc
     1021 atctctccga tgttccaacc ttgcgtagtt cctcctaagc cgtggactgg cattactggt
     1081 ggtggctatt gggctaacgg tcgtcgtcct ctggcgctgg tgcgtactca cagtaagaaa
     1141 gcactgatgc gctacgaaga cgtttacatg cctgaggtgt acaaagcgat taacattgcg
     1201 caaaacaccg catggaaaat caacaagaaa gtcctagcgg tcgccaacgt aatcaccaag
     1261 tggaagcatt gtccggtcga ggacatccct gcgattgagc gtGGTGTAGG aGGtGCGATC
     1321 CCCGCCACAT ACGAATTTAC CGACGGTAAG CACTATATCA CAAATGAGCC CATTGGtGGa
     1381 GGaCTGCCaG ACgacatcga catgaatcct gaggctctca ccgcgtggaa acgtgctgcc
     1441 gctgctgtgt accgcaagga caaggctcgc aagtctcgcc gtatcagcct tgagttcatg
     1501 cttgagcaag ccaataagtt tgctaaccat aaggccatct ggttccctta caacatggac
     1561 tggcgcggtc gtgtttacgc tgtgtcaatg ttcaacccgc aaggtaacga tatgaccaaa
     1621 ggactgctta cgctggcgaa aggtaaacca atcggtaagg aaggttacta ctggctgaaa
     1681 atccacggtg caaactgtgc gggtgtcgat aaggttccgt tccctgagcg catcaagttc
     1741 attgaggaaa accacgagaa catcatggct tgcgctaagt ctccactgga gaacacttgg
     1801 tgggctgagc aagattctcc gttctgcttc cttgcattct gctttgagta cgctggggta
     1861 cagcaccacg gcctgagcta taactgctcc cttccgctgg cgtttgacgg gtcttgctct
     1921 ggcatccagc acttctccgc gatgctccga gatgaggtag gtggtcgcgc ggttaacttg
     1981 cttcctagtg aaaccgttca ggacatctac gggattgttg ctaagaaagt caacgagatt
     2041 ctacaagcag acgcaatcaa tgggaccgat aacgaagtag ttaccgtgac cgatgagaac
     2101 actggtgaaa tctctgagaa agtcaagctg ggcactaagg cactggctgg tcaatggctg
     2161 gcttacggtg ttactcgcag tgtgactaag cgttcagtca tgacgctggc ttacgggtcc
     2221 aaagagttcg gcttccgtca acaagtgctg gaagatacca ttcagccagc tattgattcc
     2281 ggcaagggtc tgatgttcac tcagccgaat caggctgctg gatacatggc taagctgatt
     2341 tgggaatctg tgagcgtgac ggtggtagct gcggttgaag caatgaactg gcttaagtct
     2401 gctgctaagc tgctggctgc tgaggtcaaa gataagaaga ctggagagat tcttcgcaag
     2461 cgttgcgctg tgcattgggt aactcctgat ggtttccctg tgtggcagga atacaagaag
     2521 cctattcaga cgcgcttgaa cctgatgttc ctcggtcagt tccgcttaca gcctaccatt
     2581 aacaccaaca aagatagcga gattgatgca cacaaacagg agtctggtat cgctcctaac
     2641 tttgtacaca gccaagacgg tagccacctt cgtaagactg tagtgtgggc acacgagaag
     2701 tacggaatcg aatcttttgc actgattcac gactccttcg gtaccattcc ggctgacgct
     2761 gcgaacctgt tcaaagcagt gcgcgaaact atggttgaca catatgagtc ttgtgatgta
     2821 ctggctgatt tctacgacca gttcgctgac cagttgcacg agtctcaatt ggacaaaatg
     2881 ccagcacttc cggctaaagg taacttgaac ctccgtgaca tcttagagtc ggacttcgcg
     2941 ttcgcgtaaa agcttaatta gctgagcttg gactcctgtt gatagatcca gtaatgacct
     3001 cagaactcca tctggatttg ttcagaacgc tcggttgccg ccgggcgttt tttattggtg
     3061 agaatccaag ctagcttggc gagattttca ggagctaagg aagctaaaat ggagaaaaaa
     3121 atcactggat ataccaccgt tgatatatcc caatggcatc gtaaagaaca ttttgaggca
     3181 tttcagtcag ttgctcaatg tacctataac cagaccgttc agctggatat tacggccttt
     3241 ttaaagaccg taaagaaaaa taagcacaag ttttatccgg cctttattca cattcttgcc
     3301 cgcctgatga atgctcatcc ggaatttcgt atggcaatga aagacggtga gctggtgata
     3361 tgggatagtg ttcacccttg ttacaccgtt ttccatgagc aaactgaaac gttttcatcg
     3421 ctctggagtg aataccacga cgatttccgg cagtttctac acatatattc gcaagatgtg
     3481 gcgtgttacg gtgaaaacct ggcctatttc cctaaagggt ttattgagaa tatgtttttc
     3541 gtctcagcca atccctgggt gagtttcacc agttttgatt taaacgtggc caatatggac
     3601 aacttcttcg cccccgtttt caccatgggc aaatattata cgcaaggcga caaggtgctg
     3661 atgccgctgg cgattcaggt tcatcatgcc gtttgtgatg gcttccatgt cggcagaatg
     3721 cttaatgaat tacaacagta ctgcgatgag tggcagggcg gggcgtaatt tttttaaggc
     3781 agttattggt gcccttaaac gcctggggta atgactctct agcttgaggc atcaaataaa
     3841 acgaaaggct cagtcgaaag actgggcctt tcgttttatc tgttgtttgt cggtgaacgc
     3901 tctcctgagt aggacaaatc cgccctctag attacgtgca gtcgatgata agctgtcaaa
     3961 catgagaatt gtgcctaatg agtgagctaa cttacattaa ttgcgttgcg ctcactgccc
     4021 gctttccagt cgggaaacct gtcgtgccag ctgcattaat gaatcggcca acgcgcgggg
     4081 agaggcggtt tgcgtattgg gcgccagggt ggtttttctt ttcaccagtg agacgggcaa
     4141 cagctgattg cccttcaccg cctggccctg agagagttgc agcaagcggt ccacgctggt
     4201 ttgccccagc aggcgaaaat cctgtttgat ggtggttaac ggcgggatat aacatgagct
     4261 gtcttcggta tcgtcgtatc ccactaccga gatatccgca ccaacgcgca gcccggactc
     4321 ggtaatggcg cgcattgcgc ccagcgccat ctgatcgttg gcaaccagca tcgcagtggg
     4381 aacgatgccc tcattcagca tttgcatggt ttgttgaaaa ccggacatgg cactccagtc
     4441 gccttcccgt tccgctatcg gctgaatttg attgcgagtg agatatttat gccagccagc
     4501 cagacgcaga cgcgccgaga cagaacttaa tgggcccgct aacagcgcga tttgctggtg
     4561 acccaatgcg accagatgct ccacgcccag tcgcgtaccg tcttcatggg agaaaataat
     4621 actgttgatg ggtgtctggt cagagacatc aagaaataac gccggaacat tagtgcaggc
     4681 agcttccaca gcaatggcat cctggtcatc cagcggatag ttaatgatca gcccactgac
     4741 gcgttgcgcg agaagattgt gcaccgccgc tttacaggct tcgacgccgc ttcgttctac
     4801 catcgacacc accacgctgg cacccagttg atcggcgcga gatttaatcg ccgcgacaat
     4861 ttgcgacggc gcgtgcaggg ccagactgga ggtggcaacg ccaatcagca acgactgttt
     4921 gcccgccagt tgttgtgcca cgcggttggg aatgtaattc agctccgcca tcgccgcttc
     4981 cactttttcc cgcgttttcg cagaaacgtg gctggcctgg ttcaccacgc gggaaacggt
     5041 ctgataagag acaccggcat actctgcgac atcgtataac gttactggtt tcacattcac
     5101 caccctgaat tgactctctt ccgggcgcta tcatgccata ccgcgaaagg ttttgcacca
     5161 ttcgatggtg tcggaatttc gggcagcgtt gggtcctggc cacgggtgcg catgatctag
     5221 agctgcctcg cgcgtttcgg tgatgacggt gaaaacctct gacacatgca gctcccggag
     5281 acggtcacag cttgtctgta agcggatgcc gggagcagac aagcccgtca gggcgcgtca
     5341 gcgggtgttg gcgggtgtcg gggcgcagcc atgacccagt cacgtagcga tagcggagtg
     5401 tatactggct taactatgcg gcatcagagc agattgtact gagagtgcac catatgcggt
     5461 gtgaaatacc gcacagatgc gtaaggagaa aataccgcat caggcgctct tccgcttcct
     5521 cgctcactga ctcgctgcgc tcggtcgttc ggctgcggcg agcggtatca gctcactcaa
     5581 aggcggtaat acggttatcc acagaatcag gggataacgc aggaaagaac atgtgagcaa
     5641 aaggccagca aaaggccagg aaccgtaaaa aggccgcgtt gctggcgttt ttccataggc
     5701 tccgcccccc tgacgagcat cacaaaaatc gacgctcaag tcagaggtgg cgaaacccga
     5761 caggactata aagataccag gcgtttcccc ctggaagctc cctcgtgcgc tctcctgttc
     5821 cgaccctgcc gcttaccgga tacctgtccg cctttctccc ttcgggaagc gtggcgcttt
     5881 ctcatagctc acgctgtagg tatctcagtt cggtgtaggt cgttcgctcc aagctgggct
     5941 gtgtgcacga accccccgtt cagcccgacc gctgcgcctt atccggtaac tatcgtcttg
     6001 agtccaaccc ggtaagacac gacttatcgc cactggcagc agccactggt aacaggatta
     6061 gcagagcgag gtatgtaggc ggtgctacag agttcttgaa gtggtggcct aactacggct
     6121 acactagaag gacagtattt ggtatctgcg ctctgctgaa gccagttacc ttcggaaaaa
     6181 gagttggtag ctcttgatcc ggcaaacaaa ccaccgctgg tagcggtggt ttttttgttt
     6241 gcaagcagca gattacgcgc agaaaaaaag gatctcaaga agatcctttg atcttttcta
     6301 cggggtctga cgctcagtgg aacgaaaact cacgttaagg gattttggtc atggcgttaa
     6361 gggattttgg tcatgaatta attcttagaa aaactcatcg agcatcaaat gaaactgcaa
     6421 tttattcata tcaggattat caataccata tttttgaaaa agccgtttct gtaatgaagg
     6481 agaaaactca ccgaggcagt tccataggat ggcaagatcc tggtatcggt ctgcgattcc
     6541 gactcgtcca acatcaatac aacctattaa tttcccctcg tcaaaaataa ggttatcaag
     6601 tgagaaatca ccatgagtga cgactgaatc cggtgagaat ggcaaaagtt tatgcatttc
     6661 tttccagact tgttcaacag gccagccatt acgctcgtca tcaaaatcac tcgcatcaac
     6721 caaaccgtta ttcattcgtg attgcgcctg agcgagacga aatacgcgat cgctgttaaa
     6781 aggacaatta caaacaggaa tcgaatgcaa ccggcgcagg aacactgcca gcgcatcaac
     6841 aatattttca cctgaatcag gatattcttc taatacctgg aatgctgttt tcccggggat
     6901 cgcagtggtg agtaaccatg catcatcagg agtacggata aaatgcttga tggtcggaag
     6961 aggcataaat tccgtcagcc agtttagtct gaccatctca tctgtaacat cattggcaac
     7021 gctacctttg ccatgtttca gaaacaactc tggcgcatcg ggcttcccat acaatcgata
     7081 gattgtcgca cctgattgcc cgacattatc gcgagcccat ttatacccat ataaatcagc
     7141 atccatgttg gaatttaatc gcggcctaga gcaagacgtt tcccgttgaa tatggctcat
     7201 aacacccctt gtattactgt
//
