# Supplementary material for: Structure-guided design of protein attachment points for functional augmentation of complex molecular machines
Source: bioRxiv preprint, doi:10.1101/2025.06.22.660945, version 1 (2025-06-22)
Supplement: Supplementary Data 1 [file 660945_file03.zip › pSML10.gb]

LOCUS       pSML10                  7226 bp ds-DNA     circular     19-JUN-2025
DEFINITION  .
SOURCE      synthetic DNA construct
  ORGANISM  synthetic DNA construct
COMMENT     
FEATURES             Location/Qualifiers
     promoter        61..105
                     /label="T5 promoter"
                     /ApEinfo_revcolor="#b1ff67"
                     /ApEinfo_fwdcolor="#b1ff67"
                     /note="note: bacteriophage T5 promoter for E. coli RNA polymerase, with embedded lac operator"
     protein_bind    81..97
                     /label="lac operator"
                     /ApEinfo_revcolor="#9eafd2"
                     /ApEinfo_fwdcolor="#9eafd2"
                     /note="bound_moiety: lac repressor encoded by lacI note: The lac repressor binds to the lac operator to inhibit transcription in E. coli. This inhibition can be relieved by adding lactose or isopropyl-beta-D-thiogalactopyranoside (IPTG)."
     protein_bind    113..129
                     /label="lac operator"
                     /ApEinfo_revcolor="#b4abac"
                     /ApEinfo_fwdcolor="#b4abac"
                     /note="bound_moiety: lac repressor encoded by lacI note: The lac repressor binds to the lac operator to inhibit transcription in E. coli. This inhibition can be relieved by adding lactose or isopropyl-beta-D-thiogalactopyranoside (IPTG)."
     RBS             148..159
                     /label="strong bacterial ribosome binding site (Elowitz and Leibler, 2000)"
                     /ApEinfo_revcolor="#f8d3a9"
                     /ApEinfo_fwdcolor="#f8d3a9"
     misc_feature    166..2922
                     /label="T7 RNAP wt"
                     /ApEinfo_revcolor="#b1ff67"
                     /ApEinfo_fwdcolor="#b1ff67"
     CDS             178..195
                     /label="6xHis"
                     /ApEinfo_revcolor="#b4abac"
                     /ApEinfo_fwdcolor="#b4abac"
                     /note="product: 6xHis affinity tag translation: HHHHHH"
     misc_feature    1606..1617
                     /label="Synthetic linker"
                     /ApEinfo_revcolor="#9eafd2"
                     /ApEinfo_fwdcolor="#9eafd2"
     misc_feature    1618..1674
                     /label="Insert part of DogTag"
                     /ApEinfo_revcolor="#ffef86"
                     /ApEinfo_fwdcolor="#ffef86"
     misc_feature    1675..1692
                     /label="Synthetic linker"
                     /ApEinfo_revcolor="#85dae9"
                     /ApEinfo_fwdcolor="#85dae9"
     terminator      2944..3038
                     /label="lambda t0 terminator"
                     /ApEinfo_revcolor="#ff9ccd"
                     /ApEinfo_fwdcolor="#ff9ccd"
                     /note="note: transcription terminator from phage lambda"
     CDS             3082..3741
                     /label="CmR"
                     /ApEinfo_revcolor="#d6b295"
                     /ApEinfo_fwdcolor="#d6b295"
                     /note="gene: cat product: chloramphenicol acetyltransferase note: confers resistance to chloramphenicol translation: MEKKITGYTTVDISQWHRKEHFEAFQSVAQCTYNQTVQLDITAFLKTVKKNKHKFYPAFIHILARLMNAHPEFRMAMKDGELVIWDSVHPCYTVFHEQTETFSSLWSEYHDDFRQFLHIYSQDVACYGENLAYFPKGFIENMFFVSANPWVSFTSFDLNVANMDNFFAPVFTMGKYYTQGDKVLMPLAIQVHHAVCDGFHVGRMLNELQQYCDEWQGGA"
     terminator      3806..3892
                     /label="rrnB T1 terminator"
                     /ApEinfo_revcolor="#ff9ccd"
                     /ApEinfo_fwdcolor="#ff9ccd"
                     /note="gene: Escherichia coli rrnB note: transcription terminator T1 from the E. coli rrnB gene"
     CDS             complement(3985..5067)
                     /label="lacI"
                     /ApEinfo_revcolor="#c6c9d1"
                     /ApEinfo_fwdcolor="#c6c9d1"
                     /note="gene: lacI product: lac repressor note: The lac repressor binds to the lac operator to inhibit transcription in E. coli. This inhibition can be relieved by adding lactose or isopropyl-beta-D-thiogalactopyranoside (IPTG). translation: MKPVTLYDVAEYAGVSYQTVSRVVNQASHVSAKTREKVEAAMAELNYIPNRVAQQLAGKQSLLIGVATSSLALHAPSQIVAAIKSRADQLGASVVVSMVERSGVEACKAAVHNLLAQRVSGLIINYPLDDQDAIAVEAACTNVPALFLDVSDQTPINSIIFSHEDGTRLGVEHLVALGHQQIALLAGPLSSVSARLRLAGWHKYLTRNQIQPIAEREGDWSAMSGFQQTMQMLNEGIVPTAMLVANDQMALGAMRAITESGLRVGADISVVGYDDTEDSSCYIPPLTTIKQDFRLLGQTSVDRLLQLSQGQAVKGNQLLPVSLVKRKTTLAPNTQTASPRALADSLMQLARQVSRLESGQ"
     promoter        complement(5068..5145)
                     /label="lacIq promoter"
                     /ApEinfo_revcolor="#d59687"
                     /ApEinfo_fwdcolor="#d59687"
                     /note="gene: lacI (mutant) note: In the lacIq allele, a single base change in the promoter boosts expression of the lacI gene about 10-fold."
     misc_feature    5337..5477
                     /label="bom"
                     /ApEinfo_revcolor="#ffef86"
                     /ApEinfo_fwdcolor="#ffef86"
                     /note="note: basis of mobility region from pBR322"
     rep_origin      complement(5663..6251)
                     /label="ori"
                     /ApEinfo_revcolor="#84b0dc"
                     /ApEinfo_fwdcolor="#84b0dc"
                     /note="direction: LEFT note: high-copy-number ColE1/pMB1/pBR322/pUC origin of replication"
     CDS             complement(6358..7173)
                     /label="KanR"
                     /ApEinfo_revcolor="#faac61"
                     /ApEinfo_fwdcolor="#faac61"
                     /note="gene: aph(3')-Ia product: aminoglycoside phosphotransferase note: confers resistance to kanamycin in bacteria or G418 (Geneticin(R)) in eukaryotes translation: MSHIQRETSCSRPRLNSNMDADLYGYKWARDNVGQSGATIYRLYGKPDAPELFLKHGKGSVANDVTDEMVRLNWLTEFMPLPTIKHFIRTPDDAWLLTTAIPGKTAFQVLEEYPDSGENIVDALAVFLRRLHSIPVCNCPFNSDRVFRLAQAQSRMNNGLVDASDFDDERNGWPVEQVWKEMHKLLPFSPDSVVTHGDFSLDNLIFDEGKLIGCIDVGRVGIADRYQDLAILWNCLGEFSPSLQKRLFQKYGIDNPDMNKLQFHLMLDEFF"
ORIGIN
        1 atgacattaa cctataaaaa taggcgtatc acgaggccct ttcgtcttca cctcgagaaa
       61 tcataaaaaa tttatttgct ttgtgagcgg ataacaatta taatagattc aattgtgagc
      121 ggataacaat ttcacacaga attcattaaa gaggagaaat taactatgag aggatcgcat
      181 caccatcacc atcacggatc caacacgatt aacatcgcta agaacgactt ctctgacatc
      241 gaactggctg ctataccgtt caacactctg gctgaccatt acggtgagcg tttagctcgc
      301 gaacagttgg cccttgagca tgagtcttac gagatgggtg aagcacgctt ccgcaagatg
      361 tttgagcgtc aacttaaagc tggtgaggtt gcggataacg ctgccgccaa gcctctcatc
      421 actaccctac tccctaagat gattgcacgc atcaacgact ggtttgagga agtgaaagct
      481 aagcgcggca agcgcccgac agccttccag ttcctgcaag aaatcaagcc ggaagccgta
      541 gcgtacatca ccattaagac cactctggct tgcctaacca gtgctgacaa tacaaccgtt
      601 caggctgtag caagcgcaat cggtcgggcc attgaggacg aggctcgctt cggtcgtatc
      661 cgtgaccttg aagctaagca cttcaagaaa aacgttgagg aacaactcaa caagcgcgta
      721 gggcacgtct acaagaaagc atttatgcaa gttgtcgagg ctgacatgct ctctaagggt
      781 ctactcggtg gcgaggcgtg gtcttcgtgg cataaggaag actctattca tgtaggagta
      841 cgctgcatcg agatgctcat tgagtcaacc ggaatggtta gcttacaccg ccaaaatgct
      901 ggcgtagtag gtcaagactc tgagactatc gaactcgcac ctgaatacgc tgaggctatc
      961 gcaacccgtg caggtgcgct ggctggcatc tctccgatgt tccaaccttg cgtagttcct
     1021 cctaagccgt ggactggcat tactggtggt ggctattggg ctaacggtcg tcgtcctctg
     1081 gcgctggtgc gtactcacag taagaaagca ctgatgcgct acgaagacgt ttacatgcct
     1141 gaggtgtaca aagcgattaa cattgcgcaa aacaccgcat ggaaaatcaa caagaaagtc
     1201 ctagcggtcg ccaacgtaat caccaagtgg aagcattgtc cggtcgagga catccctgcg
     1261 attgagcgtg aagaactccc gatgaaaccg gaagacatcg acatgaatcc tgaggctctc
     1321 accgcgtgga aacgtgctgc cgctgctgtg taccgcaagg acaaggctcg caagtctcgc
     1381 cgtatcagcc ttgagttcat gcttgagcaa gccaataagt ttgctaacca taaggccatc
     1441 tggttccctt acaacatgga ctggcgcggt cgtgtttacg ctgtgtcaat gttcaacccg
     1501 caaggtaacg atatgaccaa aggactgctt acgctggcga aaggtaaacc aatcggtaag
     1561 gaaggttact actggctgaa aatccacggt gcaaactgtg caggtAAACC tGGtGCAATC
     1621 CCCGCCACAT ACGAATTTAC CGACGGTAAG CACTATATCA CAAATGAGCC CATTGGaGGt
     1681 ACtGGaGGTG GTttccctga gcgcatcaag ttcattgagg aaaaccacga gaacatcatg
     1741 gcttgcgcta agtctccact ggagaacact tggtgggctg agcaagattc tccgttctgc
     1801 ttccttgcat tctgctttga gtacgctggg gtacagcacc acggcctgag ctataactgc
     1861 tcccttccgc tggcgtttga cgggtcttgc tctggcatcc agcacttctc cgcgatgctc
     1921 cgagatgagg taggtggtcg cgcggttaac ttgcttccta gtgaaaccgt tcaggacatc
     1981 tacgggattg ttgctaagaa agtcaacgag attctacaag cagacgcaat caatgggacc
     2041 gataacgaag tagttaccgt gaccgatgag aacactggtg aaatctctga gaaagtcaag
     2101 ctgggcacta aggcactggc tggtcaatgg ctggcttacg gtgttactcg cagtgtgact
     2161 aagcgttcag tcatgacgct ggcttacggg tccaaagagt tcggcttccg tcaacaagtg
     2221 ctggaagata ccattcagcc agctattgat tccggcaagg gtctgatgtt cactcagccg
     2281 aatcaggctg ctggatacat ggctaagctg atttgggaat ctgtgagcgt gacggtggta
     2341 gctgcggttg aagcaatgaa ctggcttaag tctgctgcta agctgctggc tgctgaggtc
     2401 aaagataaga agactggaga gattcttcgc aagcgttgcg ctgtgcattg ggtaactcct
     2461 gatggtttcc ctgtgtggca ggaatacaag aagcctattc agacgcgctt gaacctgatg
     2521 ttcctcggtc agttccgctt acagcctacc attaacacca acaaagatag cgagattgat
     2581 gcacacaaac aggagtctgg tatcgctcct aactttgtac acagccaaga cggtagccac
     2641 cttcgtaaga ctgtagtgtg ggcacacgag aagtacggaa tcgaatcttt tgcactgatt
     2701 cacgactcct tcggtaccat tccggctgac gctgcgaacc tgttcaaagc agtgcgcgaa
     2761 actatggttg acacatatga gtcttgtgat gtactggctg atttctacga ccagttcgct
     2821 gaccagttgc acgagtctca attggacaaa atgccagcac ttccggctaa aggtaacttg
     2881 aacctccgtg acatcttaga gtcggacttc gcgttcgcgt aaaagcttaa ttagctgagc
     2941 ttggactcct gttgatagat ccagtaatga cctcagaact ccatctggat ttgttcagaa
     3001 cgctcggttg ccgccgggcg ttttttattg gtgagaatcc aagctagctt ggcgagattt
     3061 tcaggagcta aggaagctaa aatggagaaa aaaatcactg gatataccac cgttgatata
     3121 tcccaatggc atcgtaaaga acattttgag gcatttcagt cagttgctca atgtacctat
     3181 aaccagaccg ttcagctgga tattacggcc tttttaaaga ccgtaaagaa aaataagcac
     3241 aagttttatc cggcctttat tcacattctt gcccgcctga tgaatgctca tccggaattt
     3301 cgtatggcaa tgaaagacgg tgagctggtg atatgggata gtgttcaccc ttgttacacc
     3361 gttttccatg agcaaactga aacgttttca tcgctctgga gtgaatacca cgacgatttc
     3421 cggcagtttc tacacatata ttcgcaagat gtggcgtgtt acggtgaaaa cctggcctat
     3481 ttccctaaag ggtttattga gaatatgttt ttcgtctcag ccaatccctg ggtgagtttc
     3541 accagttttg atttaaacgt ggccaatatg gacaacttct tcgcccccgt tttcaccatg
     3601 ggcaaatatt atacgcaagg cgacaaggtg ctgatgccgc tggcgattca ggttcatcat
     3661 gccgtttgtg atggcttcca tgtcggcaga atgcttaatg aattacaaca gtactgcgat
     3721 gagtggcagg gcggggcgta atttttttaa ggcagttatt ggtgccctta aacgcctggg
     3781 gtaatgactc tctagcttga ggcatcaaat aaaacgaaag gctcagtcga aagactgggc
     3841 ctttcgtttt atctgttgtt tgtcggtgaa cgctctcctg agtaggacaa atccgccctc
     3901 tagattacgt gcagtcgatg ataagctgtc aaacatgaga attgtgccta atgagtgagc
     3961 taacttacat taattgcgtt gcgctcactg cccgctttcc agtcgggaaa cctgtcgtgc
     4021 cagctgcatt aatgaatcgg ccaacgcgcg gggagaggcg gtttgcgtat tgggcgccag
     4081 ggtggttttt cttttcacca gtgagacggg caacagctga ttgcccttca ccgcctggcc
     4141 ctgagagagt tgcagcaagc ggtccacgct ggtttgcccc agcaggcgaa aatcctgttt
     4201 gatggtggtt aacggcggga tataacatga gctgtcttcg gtatcgtcgt atcccactac
     4261 cgagatatcc gcaccaacgc gcagcccgga ctcggtaatg gcgcgcattg cgcccagcgc
     4321 catctgatcg ttggcaacca gcatcgcagt gggaacgatg ccctcattca gcatttgcat
     4381 ggtttgttga aaaccggaca tggcactcca gtcgccttcc cgttccgcta tcggctgaat
     4441 ttgattgcga gtgagatatt tatgccagcc agccagacgc agacgcgccg agacagaact
     4501 taatgggccc gctaacagcg cgatttgctg gtgacccaat gcgaccagat gctccacgcc
     4561 cagtcgcgta ccgtcttcat gggagaaaat aatactgttg atgggtgtct ggtcagagac
     4621 atcaagaaat aacgccggaa cattagtgca ggcagcttcc acagcaatgg catcctggtc
     4681 atccagcgga tagttaatga tcagcccact gacgcgttgc gcgagaagat tgtgcaccgc
     4741 cgctttacag gcttcgacgc cgcttcgttc taccatcgac accaccacgc tggcacccag
     4801 ttgatcggcg cgagatttaa tcgccgcgac aatttgcgac ggcgcgtgca gggccagact
     4861 ggaggtggca acgccaatca gcaacgactg tttgcccgcc agttgttgtg ccacgcggtt
     4921 gggaatgtaa ttcagctccg ccatcgccgc ttccactttt tcccgcgttt tcgcagaaac
     4981 gtggctggcc tggttcacca cgcgggaaac ggtctgataa gagacaccgg catactctgc
     5041 gacatcgtat aacgttactg gtttcacatt caccaccctg aattgactct cttccgggcg
     5101 ctatcatgcc ataccgcgaa aggttttgca ccattcgatg gtgtcggaat ttcgggcagc
     5161 gttgggtcct ggccacgggt gcgcatgatc tagagctgcc tcgcgcgttt cggtgatgac
     5221 ggtgaaaacc tctgacacat gcagctcccg gagacggtca cagcttgtct gtaagcggat
     5281 gccgggagca gacaagcccg tcagggcgcg tcagcgggtg ttggcgggtg tcggggcgca
     5341 gccatgaccc agtcacgtag cgatagcgga gtgtatactg gcttaactat gcggcatcag
     5401 agcagattgt actgagagtg caccatatgc ggtgtgaaat accgcacaga tgcgtaagga
     5461 gaaaataccg catcaggcgc tcttccgctt cctcgctcac tgactcgctg cgctcggtcg
     5521 ttcggctgcg gcgagcggta tcagctcact caaaggcggt aatacggtta tccacagaat
     5581 caggggataa cgcaggaaag aacatgtgag caaaaggcca gcaaaaggcc aggaaccgta
     5641 aaaaggccgc gttgctggcg tttttccata ggctccgccc ccctgacgag catcacaaaa
     5701 atcgacgctc aagtcagagg tggcgaaacc cgacaggact ataaagatac caggcgtttc
     5761 cccctggaag ctccctcgtg cgctctcctg ttccgaccct gccgcttacc ggatacctgt
     5821 ccgcctttct cccttcggga agcgtggcgc tttctcatag ctcacgctgt aggtatctca
     5881 gttcggtgta ggtcgttcgc tccaagctgg gctgtgtgca cgaacccccc gttcagcccg
     5941 accgctgcgc cttatccggt aactatcgtc ttgagtccaa cccggtaaga cacgacttat
     6001 cgccactggc agcagccact ggtaacagga ttagcagagc gaggtatgta ggcggtgcta
     6061 cagagttctt gaagtggtgg cctaactacg gctacactag aaggacagta tttggtatct
     6121 gcgctctgct gaagccagtt accttcggaa aaagagttgg tagctcttga tccggcaaac
     6181 aaaccaccgc tggtagcggt ggtttttttg tttgcaagca gcagattacg cgcagaaaaa
     6241 aaggatctca agaagatcct ttgatctttt ctacggggtc tgacgctcag tggaacgaaa
     6301 actcacgtta agggattttg gtcatggcgt taagggattt tggtcatgaa ttaattctta
     6361 gaaaaactca tcgagcatca aatgaaactg caatttattc atatcaggat tatcaatacc
     6421 atatttttga aaaagccgtt tctgtaatga aggagaaaac tcaccgaggc agttccatag
     6481 gatggcaaga tcctggtatc ggtctgcgat tccgactcgt ccaacatcaa tacaacctat
     6541 taatttcccc tcgtcaaaaa taaggttatc aagtgagaaa tcaccatgag tgacgactga
     6601 atccggtgag aatggcaaaa gtttatgcat ttctttccag acttgttcaa caggccagcc
     6661 attacgctcg tcatcaaaat cactcgcatc aaccaaaccg ttattcattc gtgattgcgc
     6721 ctgagcgaga cgaaatacgc gatcgctgtt aaaaggacaa ttacaaacag gaatcgaatg
     6781 caaccggcgc aggaacactg ccagcgcatc aacaatattt tcacctgaat caggatattc
     6841 ttctaatacc tggaatgctg ttttcccggg gatcgcagtg gtgagtaacc atgcatcatc
     6901 aggagtacgg ataaaatgct tgatggtcgg aagaggcata aattccgtca gccagtttag
     6961 tctgaccatc tcatctgtaa catcattggc aacgctacct ttgccatgtt tcagaaacaa
     7021 ctctggcgca tcgggcttcc catacaatcg atagattgtc gcacctgatt gcccgacatt
     7081 atcgcgagcc catttatacc catataaatc agcatccatg ttggaattta atcgcggcct
     7141 agagcaagac gtttcccgtt gaatatggct cataacaccc cttgtattac tgtttatgta
     7201 agcagacagt tttattgttc atgacc
//
