# Supplementary material for: Structure-guided design of protein attachment points for functional augmentation of complex molecular machines
Source: bioRxiv preprint, doi:10.1101/2025.06.22.660945, version 1 (2025-06-22)
Supplement: Supplementary Data 1 [file 660945_file03.zip › pSML11.gb]

LOCUS       pSML11                  7232 bp ds-DNA     circular     19-JUN-2025
DEFINITION  .
SOURCE      synthetic DNA construct
  ORGANISM  synthetic DNA construct
COMMENT     
FEATURES             Location/Qualifiers
     misc_feature    130..270
                     /label="bom"
                     /ApEinfo_revcolor="#ffef86"
                     /ApEinfo_fwdcolor="#ffef86"
                     /note="note: basis of mobility region from pBR322"
     rep_origin      complement(456..1044)
                     /label="ori"
                     /ApEinfo_revcolor="#84b0dc"
                     /ApEinfo_fwdcolor="#84b0dc"
                     /note="direction: LEFT note: high-copy-number ColE1/pMB1/pBR322/pUC origin of replication"
     CDS             complement(1151..1966)
                     /label="KanR"
                     /ApEinfo_revcolor="#faac61"
                     /ApEinfo_fwdcolor="#faac61"
                     /note="gene: aph(3')-Ia product: aminoglycoside phosphotransferase note: confers resistance to kanamycin in bacteria or G418 (Geneticin(R)) in eukaryotes translation: MSHIQRETSCSRPRLNSNMDADLYGYKWARDNVGQSGATIYRLYGKPDAPELFLKHGKGSVANDVTDEMVRLNWLTEFMPLPTIKHFIRTPDDAWLLTTAIPGKTAFQVLEEYPDSGENIVDALAVFLRRLHSIPVCNCPFNSDRVFRLAQAQSRMNNGLVDASDFDDERNGWPVEQVWKEMHKLLPFSPDSVVTHGDFSLDNLIFDEGKLIGCIDVGRVGIADRYQDLAILWNCLGEFSPSLQKRLFQKYGIDNPDMNKLQFHLMLDEFF"
     promoter        2080..2124
                     /label="T5 promoter"
                     /ApEinfo_revcolor="#b1ff67"
                     /ApEinfo_fwdcolor="#b1ff67"
                     /note="note: bacteriophage T5 promoter for E. coli RNA polymerase, with embedded lac operator"
     protein_bind    2100..2116
                     /label="lac operator"
                     /ApEinfo_revcolor="#9eafd2"
                     /ApEinfo_fwdcolor="#9eafd2"
                     /note="bound_moiety: lac repressor encoded by lacI note: The lac repressor binds to the lac operator to inhibit transcription in E. coli. This inhibition can be relieved by adding lactose or isopropyl-beta-D-thiogalactopyranoside (IPTG)."
     protein_bind    2132..2148
                     /label="lac operator"
                     /ApEinfo_revcolor="#b4abac"
                     /ApEinfo_fwdcolor="#b4abac"
                     /note="bound_moiety: lac repressor encoded by lacI note: The lac repressor binds to the lac operator to inhibit transcription in E. coli. This inhibition can be relieved by adding lactose or isopropyl-beta-D-thiogalactopyranoside (IPTG)."
     RBS             2167..2178
                     /label="strong bacterial ribosome binding site (Elowitz and Leibler, 2000)"
                     /ApEinfo_revcolor="#f8d3a9"
                     /ApEinfo_fwdcolor="#f8d3a9"
     misc_feature    2185..4947
                     /label="T7 RNAP wt"
                     /ApEinfo_revcolor="#b1ff67"
                     /ApEinfo_fwdcolor="#b1ff67"
     CDS             2197..2214
                     /label="6xHis"
                     /ApEinfo_revcolor="#b4abac"
                     /ApEinfo_fwdcolor="#b4abac"
                     /note="product: 6xHis affinity tag translation: HHHHHH"
     misc_feature    3916..3930
                     /label="Synthetic linker"
                     /ApEinfo_revcolor="#faac61"
                     /ApEinfo_fwdcolor="#faac61"
     misc_feature    3931..3987
                     /label="Insert part of DogTag"
                     /ApEinfo_revcolor="#ffef86"
                     /ApEinfo_fwdcolor="#ffef86"
     misc_feature    3988..4005
                     /label="Synthetic linker"
                     /ApEinfo_revcolor="#b7e6d7"
                     /ApEinfo_fwdcolor="#b7e6d7"
     terminator      4969..5063
                     /label="lambda t0 terminator"
                     /ApEinfo_revcolor="#ff9ccd"
                     /ApEinfo_fwdcolor="#ff9ccd"
                     /note="note: transcription terminator from phage lambda"
     CDS             5107..5766
                     /label="CmR"
                     /ApEinfo_revcolor="#d6b295"
                     /ApEinfo_fwdcolor="#d6b295"
                     /note="gene: cat product: chloramphenicol acetyltransferase note: confers resistance to chloramphenicol translation: MEKKITGYTTVDISQWHRKEHFEAFQSVAQCTYNQTVQLDITAFLKTVKKNKHKFYPAFIHILARLMNAHPEFRMAMKDGELVIWDSVHPCYTVFHEQTETFSSLWSEYHDDFRQFLHIYSQDVACYGENLAYFPKGFIENMFFVSANPWVSFTSFDLNVANMDNFFAPVFTMGKYYTQGDKVLMPLAIQVHHAVCDGFHVGRMLNELQQYCDEWQGGA"
     terminator      5831..5917
                     /label="rrnB T1 terminator"
                     /ApEinfo_revcolor="#ff9ccd"
                     /ApEinfo_fwdcolor="#ff9ccd"
                     /note="gene: Escherichia coli rrnB note: transcription terminator T1 from the E. coli rrnB gene"
     CDS             complement(6010..7092)
                     /label="lacI"
                     /ApEinfo_revcolor="#c6c9d1"
                     /ApEinfo_fwdcolor="#c6c9d1"
                     /note="gene: lacI product: lac repressor note: The lac repressor binds to the lac operator to inhibit transcription in E. coli. This inhibition can be relieved by adding lactose or isopropyl-beta-D-thiogalactopyranoside (IPTG). translation: MKPVTLYDVAEYAGVSYQTVSRVVNQASHVSAKTREKVEAAMAELNYIPNRVAQQLAGKQSLLIGVATSSLALHAPSQIVAAIKSRADQLGASVVVSMVERSGVEACKAAVHNLLAQRVSGLIINYPLDDQDAIAVEAACTNVPALFLDVSDQTPINSIIFSHEDGTRLGVEHLVALGHQQIALLAGPLSSVSARLRLAGWHKYLTRNQIQPIAEREGDWSAMSGFQQTMQMLNEGIVPTAMLVANDQMALGAMRAITESGLRVGADISVVGYDDTEDSSCYIPPLTTIKQDFRLLGQTSVDRLLQLSQGQAVKGNQLLPVSLVKRKTTLAPNTQTASPRALADSLMQLARQVSRLESGQ"
     promoter        complement(7093..7170)
                     /label="lacIq promoter"
                     /ApEinfo_revcolor="#d59687"
                     /ApEinfo_fwdcolor="#d59687"
                     /note="gene: lacI (mutant) note: In the lacIq allele, a single base change in the promoter boosts expression of the lacI gene about 10-fold."
ORIGIN
        1 tttcggtgat gacggtgaaa acctctgaca catgcagctc ccggagacgg tcacagcttg
       61 tctgtaagcg gatgccggga gcagacaagc ccgtcagggc gcgtcagcgg gtgttggcgg
      121 gtgtcggggc gcagccatga cccagtcacg tagcgatagc ggagtgtata ctggcttaac
      181 tatgcggcat cagagcagat tgtactgaga gtgcaccata tgcggtgtga aataccgcac
      241 agatgcgtaa ggagaaaata ccgcatcagg cgctcttccg cttcctcgct cactgactcg
      301 ctgcgctcgg tcgttcggct gcggcgagcg gtatcagctc actcaaaggc ggtaatacgg
      361 ttatccacag aatcagggga taacgcagga aagaacatgt gagcaaaagg ccagcaaaag
      421 gccaggaacc gtaaaaaggc cgcgttgctg gcgtttttcc ataggctccg cccccctgac
      481 gagcatcaca aaaatcgacg ctcaagtcag aggtggcgaa acccgacagg actataaaga
      541 taccaggcgt ttccccctgg aagctccctc gtgcgctctc ctgttccgac cctgccgctt
      601 accggatacc tgtccgcctt tctcccttcg ggaagcgtgg cgctttctca tagctcacgc
      661 tgtaggtatc tcagttcggt gtaggtcgtt cgctccaagc tgggctgtgt gcacgaaccc
      721 cccgttcagc ccgaccgctg cgccttatcc ggtaactatc gtcttgagtc caacccggta
      781 agacacgact tatcgccact ggcagcagcc actggtaaca ggattagcag agcgaggtat
      841 gtaggcggtg ctacagagtt cttgaagtgg tggcctaact acggctacac tagaaggaca
      901 gtatttggta tctgcgctct gctgaagcca gttaccttcg gaaaaagagt tggtagctct
      961 tgatccggca aacaaaccac cgctggtagc ggtggttttt ttgtttgcaa gcagcagatt
     1021 acgcgcagaa aaaaaggatc tcaagaagat cctttgatct tttctacggg gtctgacgct
     1081 cagtggaacg aaaactcacg ttaagggatt ttggtcatgg cgttaaggga ttttggtcat
     1141 gaattaattc ttagaaaaac tcatcgagca tcaaatgaaa ctgcaattta ttcatatcag
     1201 gattatcaat accatatttt tgaaaaagcc gtttctgtaa tgaaggagaa aactcaccga
     1261 ggcagttcca taggatggca agatcctggt atcggtctgc gattccgact cgtccaacat
     1321 caatacaacc tattaatttc ccctcgtcaa aaataaggtt atcaagtgag aaatcaccat
     1381 gagtgacgac tgaatccggt gagaatggca aaagtttatg catttctttc cagacttgtt
     1441 caacaggcca gccattacgc tcgtcatcaa aatcactcgc atcaaccaaa ccgttattca
     1501 ttcgtgattg cgcctgagcg agacgaaata cgcgatcgct gttaaaagga caattacaaa
     1561 caggaatcga atgcaaccgg cgcaggaaca ctgccagcgc atcaacaata ttttcacctg
     1621 aatcaggata ttcttctaat acctggaatg ctgttttccc ggggatcgca gtggtgagta
     1681 accatgcatc atcaggagta cggataaaat gcttgatggt cggaagaggc ataaattccg
     1741 tcagccagtt tagtctgacc atctcatctg taacatcatt ggcaacgcta cctttgccat
     1801 gtttcagaaa caactctggc gcatcgggct tcccatacaa tcgatagatt gtcgcacctg
     1861 attgcccgac attatcgcga gcccatttat acccatataa atcagcatcc atgttggaat
     1921 ttaatcgcgg cctagagcaa gacgtttccc gttgaatatg gctcataaca ccccttgtat
     1981 tactgtttat gtaagcagac agttttattg ttcatgacca tgacattaac ctataaaaat
     2041 aggcgtatca cgaggccctt tcgtcttcac ctcgagaaat cataaaaaat ttatttgctt
     2101 tgtgagcgga taacaattat aatagattca attgtgagcg gataacaatt tcacacagaa
     2161 ttcattaaag aggagaaatt aactatgaga ggatcgcatc accatcacca tcacggatcc
     2221 aacacgatta acatcgctaa gaacgacttc tctgacatcg aactggctgc tataccgttc
     2281 aacactctgg ctgaccatta cggtgagcgt ttagctcgcg aacagttggc ccttgagcat
     2341 gagtcttacg agatgggtga agcacgcttc cgcaagatgt ttgagcgtca acttaaagct
     2401 ggtgaggttg cggataacgc tgccgccaag cctctcatca ctaccctact ccctaagatg
     2461 attgcacgca tcaacgactg gtttgaggaa gtgaaagcta agcgcggcaa gcgcccgaca
     2521 gccttccagt tcctgcaaga aatcaagccg gaagccgtag cgtacatcac cattaagacc
     2581 actctggctt gcctaaccag tgctgacaat acaaccgttc aggctgtagc aagcgcaatc
     2641 ggtcgggcca ttgaggacga ggctcgcttc ggtcgtatcc gtgaccttga agctaagcac
     2701 ttcaagaaaa acgttgagga acaactcaac aagcgcgtag ggcacgtcta caagaaagca
     2761 tttatgcaag ttgtcgaggc tgacatgctc tctaagggtc tactcggtgg cgaggcgtgg
     2821 tcttcgtggc ataaggaaga ctctattcat gtaggagtac gctgcatcga gatgctcatt
     2881 gagtcaaccg gaatggttag cttacaccgc caaaatgctg gcgtagtagg tcaagactct
     2941 gagactatcg aactcgcacc tgaatacgct gaggctatcg caacccgtgc aggtgcgctg
     3001 gctggcatct ctccgatgtt ccaaccttgc gtagttcctc ctaagccgtg gactggcatt
     3061 actggtggtg gctattgggc taacggtcgt cgtcctctgg cgctggtgcg tactcacagt
     3121 aagaaagcac tgatgcgcta cgaagacgtt tacatgcctg aggtgtacaa agcgattaac
     3181 attgcgcaaa acaccgcatg gaaaatcaac aagaaagtcc tagcggtcgc caacgtaatc
     3241 accaagtgga agcattgtcc ggtcgaggac atccctgcga ttgagcgtga agaactcccg
     3301 atgaaaccgg aagacatcga catgaatcct gaggctctca ccgcgtggaa acgtgctgcc
     3361 gctgctgtgt accgcaagga caaggctcgc aagtctcgcc gtatcagcct tgagttcatg
     3421 cttgagcaag ccaataagtt tgctaaccat aaggccatct ggttccctta caacatggac
     3481 tggcgcggtc gtgtttacgc tgtgtcaatg ttcaacccgc aaggtaacga tatgaccaaa
     3541 ggactgctta cgctggcgaa aggtaaacca atcggtaagg aaggttacta ctggctgaaa
     3601 atccacggtg caaactgtgc gggtgtcgat aaggttccgt tccctgagcg catcaagttc
     3661 attgaggaaa accacgagaa catcatggct tgcgctaagt ctccactgga gaacacttgg
     3721 tgggctgagc aagattctcc gttctgcttc cttgcattct gctttgagta cgctggggta
     3781 cagcaccacg gcctgagcta taactgctcc cttccgctgg cgtttgacgg gtcttgctct
     3841 ggcatccagc acttctccgc gatgctccga gatgaggtag gtggtcgcgc ggttaacttg
     3901 cttcctagtg aaaccGGaCT GGGaGGaGCA ATCCCCGCCA CATACGAATT TACCGACGGT
     3961 AAGCACTATA TCACAAATGA GCCCATTGGT GGTGGTGGCG GTGGTtacgg gattgttgct
     4021 aagaaagtca acgagattct acaagcagac gcaatcaatg ggaccgataa cgaagtagtt
     4081 accgtgaccg atgagaacac tggtgaaatc tctgagaaag tcaagctggg cactaaggca
     4141 ctggctggtc aatggctggc ttacggtgtt actcgcagtg tgactaagcg ttcagtcatg
     4201 acgctggctt acgggtccaa agagttcggc ttccgtcaac aagtgctgga agataccatt
     4261 cagccagcta ttgattccgg caagggtctg atgttcactc agccgaatca ggctgctgga
     4321 tacatggcta agctgatttg ggaatctgtg agcgtgacgg tggtagctgc ggttgaagca
     4381 atgaactggc ttaagtctgc tgctaagctg ctggctgctg aggtcaaaga taagaagact
     4441 ggagagattc ttcgcaagcg ttgcgctgtg cattgggtaa ctcctgatgg tttccctgtg
     4501 tggcaggaat acaagaagcc tattcagacg cgcttgaacc tgatgttcct cggtcagttc
     4561 cgcttacagc ctaccattaa caccaacaaa gatagcgaga ttgatgcaca caaacaggag
     4621 tctggtatcg ctcctaactt tgtacacagc caagacggta gccaccttcg taagactgta
     4681 gtgtgggcac acgagaagta cggaatcgaa tcttttgcac tgattcacga ctccttcggt
     4741 accattccgg ctgacgctgc gaacctgttc aaagcagtgc gcgaaactat ggttgacaca
     4801 tatgagtctt gtgatgtact ggctgatttc tacgaccagt tcgctgacca gttgcacgag
     4861 tctcaattgg acaaaatgcc agcacttccg gctaaaggta acttgaacct ccgtgacatc
     4921 ttagagtcgg acttcgcgtt cgcgtaaaag cttaattagc tgagcttgga ctcctgttga
     4981 tagatccagt aatgacctca gaactccatc tggatttgtt cagaacgctc ggttgccgcc
     5041 gggcgttttt tattggtgag aatccaagct agcttggcga gattttcagg agctaaggaa
     5101 gctaaaatgg agaaaaaaat cactggatat accaccgttg atatatccca atggcatcgt
     5161 aaagaacatt ttgaggcatt tcagtcagtt gctcaatgta cctataacca gaccgttcag
     5221 ctggatatta cggccttttt aaagaccgta aagaaaaata agcacaagtt ttatccggcc
     5281 tttattcaca ttcttgcccg cctgatgaat gctcatccgg aatttcgtat ggcaatgaaa
     5341 gacggtgagc tggtgatatg ggatagtgtt cacccttgtt acaccgtttt ccatgagcaa
     5401 actgaaacgt tttcatcgct ctggagtgaa taccacgacg atttccggca gtttctacac
     5461 atatattcgc aagatgtggc gtgttacggt gaaaacctgg cctatttccc taaagggttt
     5521 attgagaata tgtttttcgt ctcagccaat ccctgggtga gtttcaccag ttttgattta
     5581 aacgtggcca atatggacaa cttcttcgcc cccgttttca ccatgggcaa atattatacg
     5641 caaggcgaca aggtgctgat gccgctggcg attcaggttc atcatgccgt ttgtgatggc
     5701 ttccatgtcg gcagaatgct taatgaatta caacagtact gcgatgagtg gcagggcggg
     5761 gcgtaatttt tttaaggcag ttattggtgc ccttaaacgc ctggggtaat gactctctag
     5821 cttgaggcat caaataaaac gaaaggctca gtcgaaagac tgggcctttc gttttatctg
     5881 ttgtttgtcg gtgaacgctc tcctgagtag gacaaatccg ccctctagat tacgtgcagt
     5941 cgatgataag ctgtcaaaca tgagaattgt gcctaatgag tgagctaact tacattaatt
     6001 gcgttgcgct cactgcccgc tttccagtcg ggaaacctgt cgtgccagct gcattaatga
     6061 atcggccaac gcgcggggag aggcggtttg cgtattgggc gccagggtgg tttttctttt
     6121 caccagtgag acgggcaaca gctgattgcc cttcaccgcc tggccctgag agagttgcag
     6181 caagcggtcc acgctggttt gccccagcag gcgaaaatcc tgtttgatgg tggttaacgg
     6241 cgggatataa catgagctgt cttcggtatc gtcgtatccc actaccgaga tatccgcacc
     6301 aacgcgcagc ccggactcgg taatggcgcg cattgcgccc agcgccatct gatcgttggc
     6361 aaccagcatc gcagtgggaa cgatgccctc attcagcatt tgcatggttt gttgaaaacc
     6421 ggacatggca ctccagtcgc cttcccgttc cgctatcggc tgaatttgat tgcgagtgag
     6481 atatttatgc cagccagcca gacgcagacg cgccgagaca gaacttaatg ggcccgctaa
     6541 cagcgcgatt tgctggtgac ccaatgcgac cagatgctcc acgcccagtc gcgtaccgtc
     6601 ttcatgggag aaaataatac tgttgatggg tgtctggtca gagacatcaa gaaataacgc
     6661 cggaacatta gtgcaggcag cttccacagc aatggcatcc tggtcatcca gcggatagtt
     6721 aatgatcagc ccactgacgc gttgcgcgag aagattgtgc accgccgctt tacaggcttc
     6781 gacgccgctt cgttctacca tcgacaccac cacgctggca cccagttgat cggcgcgaga
     6841 tttaatcgcc gcgacaattt gcgacggcgc gtgcagggcc agactggagg tggcaacgcc
     6901 aatcagcaac gactgtttgc ccgccagttg ttgtgccacg cggttgggaa tgtaattcag
     6961 ctccgccatc gccgcttcca ctttttcccg cgttttcgca gaaacgtggc tggcctggtt
     7021 caccacgcgg gaaacggtct gataagagac accggcatac tctgcgacat cgtataacgt
     7081 tactggtttc acattcacca ccctgaattg actctcttcc gggcgctatc atgccatacc
     7141 gcgaaaggtt ttgcaccatt cgatggtgtc ggaatttcgg gcagcgttgg gtcctggcca
     7201 cgggtgcgca tgatctagag ctgcctcgcg cg
//
