# Supplementary material for: Structure-guided design of protein attachment points for functional augmentation of complex molecular machines
Source: bioRxiv preprint, doi:10.1101/2025.06.22.660945, version 1 (2025-06-22)
Supplement: Supplementary Data 1 [file 660945_file03.zip › pSML12.gb]

LOCUS       pSML12                  7223 bp ds-DNA     circular     19-JUN-2025
DEFINITION  .
SOURCE      synthetic DNA construct
  ORGANISM  synthetic DNA construct
COMMENT     
FEATURES             Location/Qualifiers
     CDS             24..683
                     /label="CmR"
                     /ApEinfo_revcolor="#d6b295"
                     /ApEinfo_fwdcolor="#d6b295"
                     /note="gene: cat product: chloramphenicol acetyltransferase note: confers resistance to chloramphenicol translation: MEKKITGYTTVDISQWHRKEHFEAFQSVAQCTYNQTVQLDITAFLKTVKKNKHKFYPAFIHILARLMNAHPEFRMAMKDGELVIWDSVHPCYTVFHEQTETFSSLWSEYHDDFRQFLHIYSQDVACYGENLAYFPKGFIENMFFVSANPWVSFTSFDLNVANMDNFFAPVFTMGKYYTQGDKVLMPLAIQVHHAVCDGFHVGRMLNELQQYCDEWQGGA"
     terminator      748..834
                     /label="rrnB T1 terminator"
                     /ApEinfo_revcolor="#ff9ccd"
                     /ApEinfo_fwdcolor="#ff9ccd"
                     /note="gene: Escherichia coli rrnB note: transcription terminator T1 from the E. coli rrnB gene"
     CDS             complement(927..2009)
                     /label="lacI"
                     /ApEinfo_revcolor="#c6c9d1"
                     /ApEinfo_fwdcolor="#c6c9d1"
                     /note="gene: lacI product: lac repressor note: The lac repressor binds to the lac operator to inhibit transcription in E. coli. This inhibition can be relieved by adding lactose or isopropyl-beta-D-thiogalactopyranoside (IPTG). translation: MKPVTLYDVAEYAGVSYQTVSRVVNQASHVSAKTREKVEAAMAELNYIPNRVAQQLAGKQSLLIGVATSSLALHAPSQIVAAIKSRADQLGASVVVSMVERSGVEACKAAVHNLLAQRVSGLIINYPLDDQDAIAVEAACTNVPALFLDVSDQTPINSIIFSHEDGTRLGVEHLVALGHQQIALLAGPLSSVSARLRLAGWHKYLTRNQIQPIAEREGDWSAMSGFQQTMQMLNEGIVPTAMLVANDQMALGAMRAITESGLRVGADISVVGYDDTEDSSCYIPPLTTIKQDFRLLGQTSVDRLLQLSQGQAVKGNQLLPVSLVKRKTTLAPNTQTASPRALADSLMQLARQVSRLESGQ"
     promoter        complement(2010..2087)
                     /label="lacIq promoter"
                     /ApEinfo_revcolor="#d59687"
                     /ApEinfo_fwdcolor="#d59687"
                     /note="gene: lacI (mutant) note: In the lacIq allele, a single base change in the promoter boosts expression of the lacI gene about 10-fold."
     misc_feature    2279..2419
                     /label="bom"
                     /ApEinfo_revcolor="#ffef86"
                     /ApEinfo_fwdcolor="#ffef86"
                     /note="note: basis of mobility region from pBR322"
     rep_origin      complement(2605..3193)
                     /label="ori"
                     /ApEinfo_revcolor="#84b0dc"
                     /ApEinfo_fwdcolor="#84b0dc"
                     /note="direction: LEFT note: high-copy-number ColE1/pMB1/pBR322/pUC origin of replication"
     CDS             complement(3300..4115)
                     /label="KanR"
                     /ApEinfo_revcolor="#faac61"
                     /ApEinfo_fwdcolor="#faac61"
                     /note="gene: aph(3')-Ia product: aminoglycoside phosphotransferase note: confers resistance to kanamycin in bacteria or G418 (Geneticin(R)) in eukaryotes translation: MSHIQRETSCSRPRLNSNMDADLYGYKWARDNVGQSGATIYRLYGKPDAPELFLKHGKGSVANDVTDEMVRLNWLTEFMPLPTIKHFIRTPDDAWLLTTAIPGKTAFQVLEEYPDSGENIVDALAVFLRRLHSIPVCNCPFNSDRVFRLAQAQSRMNNGLVDASDFDDERNGWPVEQVWKEMHKLLPFSPDSVVTHGDFSLDNLIFDEGKLIGCIDVGRVGIADRYQDLAILWNCLGEFSPSLQKRLFQKYGIDNPDMNKLQFHLMLDEFF"
     promoter        4229..4273
                     /label="T5 promoter"
                     /ApEinfo_revcolor="#b1ff67"
                     /ApEinfo_fwdcolor="#b1ff67"
                     /note="note: bacteriophage T5 promoter for E. coli RNA polymerase, with embedded lac operator"
     protein_bind    4249..4265
                     /label="lac operator"
                     /ApEinfo_revcolor="#9eafd2"
                     /ApEinfo_fwdcolor="#9eafd2"
                     /note="bound_moiety: lac repressor encoded by lacI note: The lac repressor binds to the lac operator to inhibit transcription in E. coli. This inhibition can be relieved by adding lactose or isopropyl-beta-D-thiogalactopyranoside (IPTG)."
     protein_bind    4281..4297
                     /label="lac operator"
                     /ApEinfo_revcolor="#b4abac"
                     /ApEinfo_fwdcolor="#b4abac"
                     /note="bound_moiety: lac repressor encoded by lacI note: The lac repressor binds to the lac operator to inhibit transcription in E. coli. This inhibition can be relieved by adding lactose or isopropyl-beta-D-thiogalactopyranoside (IPTG)."
     RBS             4316..4327
                     /label="strong bacterial ribosome binding site (Elowitz and Leibler, 2000)"
                     /ApEinfo_revcolor="#f8d3a9"
                     /ApEinfo_fwdcolor="#f8d3a9"
     misc_feature    4334..7087
                     /label="T7 RNAP wt"
                     /ApEinfo_revcolor="#b1ff67"
                     /ApEinfo_fwdcolor="#b1ff67"
     CDS             4334..7087
                     /label="Translation 4334-7087"
                     /translation="MRGSHHHHHHGSNTINIAKNDFSDIELAAIPFNTLADHYGERLAREQLALEHESYEMGEARFRKMFERQLKAGEVADNAAAKPLITTLLPKMIARINDWFEEVKAKRGKRPTAFQFLQEIKPEAVAYITIKTTLACLTSADNTTVQAVASAIGRAIEDEARFGRIRDLEAKHFKKNVEEQLNKRVGHVYKKAFMQVVEADMLSKGLLGGEAWSSWHKEDSIHVGVRCIEMLIESTGMVSLHRQNAGVVGQDSETIELAPEYAEAIATRAGALAGISPMFQPCVVPPKPWTGITGGGYWANGRRPLALVRTHSKKALMRYEDVYMPEVYKAINIAQNTAWKINKKVLAVANVITKWKHCPVEDIPAIEREELPMKPEDIDMNPEALTAWKRAAAAVYRKDKARKSRRISLEFMLEQANKFANHKAIWFPYNMDWRGRVYAVSMFNPQGNDMTKGLLTLAKGKPIGKEGYYWLKIHGANCAGVDKVPFPERIKFIEENHENIMACAKSPLENTWWAEQDSPFCFLAFCFEYAGVQHHGLSYNCSLPLAFDGSCSGIQHFSAMLRDEVGGRAVNLLPSETVQDIYGIVAKKVNEILQADAIKNGGAIPATYEFTDGKHYITNEPIGGIDPDVTVTDENTGEISEKVKLGTKALAGQWLAYGVTRSVTKRSVMTLAYGSKEFGFRQQVLEDTIQPAIDSGKGLMFTQPNQAAGYMAKLIWESVSVTVVAAVEAMNWLKSAAKLLAAEVKDKKTGEILRKRCAVHWVTPDGFPVWQEYKKPIQTRLNLMFLGQFRLQPTINTNKDSEIDAHKQESGIAPNFVHSQDGSHLRKTVVWAHEKYGIESFALIHDSFGTIPADAANLFKAVRETMVDTYESCDVLADFYDQFADQLHESQLDKMPALPAKGNLNLRDILESDFAFA*"
     CDS             4346..4363
                     /label="6xHis"
                     /ApEinfo_revcolor="#b4abac"
                     /ApEinfo_fwdcolor="#b4abac"
                     /note="product: 6xHis affinity tag translation: HHHHHH"
     misc_feature    6128..6142
                     /label="Synthetic linker"
                     /ApEinfo_revcolor="#84b0dc"
                     /ApEinfo_fwdcolor="#84b0dc"
     misc_feature    6143..6199
                     /label="Insert part of DogTag"
                     /ApEinfo_revcolor="#ffef86"
                     /ApEinfo_fwdcolor="#ffef86"
     misc_feature    6200..6217
                     /label="Synthetic linker"
                     /ApEinfo_revcolor="#75c6a9"
                     /ApEinfo_fwdcolor="#75c6a9"
     terminator      7109..7203
                     /label="lambda t0 terminator"
                     /ApEinfo_revcolor="#ff9ccd"
                     /ApEinfo_fwdcolor="#ff9ccd"
                     /note="note: transcription terminator from phage lambda"
ORIGIN
        1 tttcaggagc taaggaagct aaaatggaga aaaaaatcac tggatatacc accgttgata
       61 tatcccaatg gcatcgtaaa gaacattttg aggcatttca gtcagttgct caatgtacct
      121 ataaccagac cgttcagctg gatattacgg cctttttaaa gaccgtaaag aaaaataagc
      181 acaagtttta tccggccttt attcacattc ttgcccgcct gatgaatgct catccggaat
      241 ttcgtatggc aatgaaagac ggtgagctgg tgatatggga tagtgttcac ccttgttaca
      301 ccgttttcca tgagcaaact gaaacgtttt catcgctctg gagtgaatac cacgacgatt
      361 tccggcagtt tctacacata tattcgcaag atgtggcgtg ttacggtgaa aacctggcct
      421 atttccctaa agggtttatt gagaatatgt ttttcgtctc agccaatccc tgggtgagtt
      481 tcaccagttt tgatttaaac gtggccaata tggacaactt cttcgccccc gttttcacca
      541 tgggcaaata ttatacgcaa ggcgacaagg tgctgatgcc gctggcgatt caggttcatc
      601 atgccgtttg tgatggcttc catgtcggca gaatgcttaa tgaattacaa cagtactgcg
      661 atgagtggca gggcggggcg taattttttt aaggcagtta ttggtgccct taaacgcctg
      721 gggtaatgac tctctagctt gaggcatcaa ataaaacgaa aggctcagtc gaaagactgg
      781 gcctttcgtt ttatctgttg tttgtcggtg aacgctctcc tgagtaggac aaatccgccc
      841 tctagattac gtgcagtcga tgataagctg tcaaacatga gaattgtgcc taatgagtga
      901 gctaacttac attaattgcg ttgcgctcac tgcccgcttt ccagtcggga aacctgtcgt
      961 gccagctgca ttaatgaatc ggccaacgcg cggggagagg cggtttgcgt attgggcgcc
     1021 agggtggttt ttcttttcac cagtgagacg ggcaacagct gattgccctt caccgcctgg
     1081 ccctgagaga gttgcagcaa gcggtccacg ctggtttgcc ccagcaggcg aaaatcctgt
     1141 ttgatggtgg ttaacggcgg gatataacat gagctgtctt cggtatcgtc gtatcccact
     1201 accgagatat ccgcaccaac gcgcagcccg gactcggtaa tggcgcgcat tgcgcccagc
     1261 gccatctgat cgttggcaac cagcatcgca gtgggaacga tgccctcatt cagcatttgc
     1321 atggtttgtt gaaaaccgga catggcactc cagtcgcctt cccgttccgc tatcggctga
     1381 atttgattgc gagtgagata tttatgccag ccagccagac gcagacgcgc cgagacagaa
     1441 cttaatgggc ccgctaacag cgcgatttgc tggtgaccca atgcgaccag atgctccacg
     1501 cccagtcgcg taccgtcttc atgggagaaa ataatactgt tgatgggtgt ctggtcagag
     1561 acatcaagaa ataacgccgg aacattagtg caggcagctt ccacagcaat ggcatcctgg
     1621 tcatccagcg gatagttaat gatcagccca ctgacgcgtt gcgcgagaag attgtgcacc
     1681 gccgctttac aggcttcgac gccgcttcgt tctaccatcg acaccaccac gctggcaccc
     1741 agttgatcgg cgcgagattt aatcgccgcg acaatttgcg acggcgcgtg cagggccaga
     1801 ctggaggtgg caacgccaat cagcaacgac tgtttgcccg ccagttgttg tgccacgcgg
     1861 ttgggaatgt aattcagctc cgccatcgcc gcttccactt tttcccgcgt tttcgcagaa
     1921 acgtggctgg cctggttcac cacgcgggaa acggtctgat aagagacacc ggcatactct
     1981 gcgacatcgt ataacgttac tggtttcaca ttcaccaccc tgaattgact ctcttccggg
     2041 cgctatcatg ccataccgcg aaaggttttg caccattcga tggtgtcgga atttcgggca
     2101 gcgttgggtc ctggccacgg gtgcgcatga tctagagctg cctcgcgcgt ttcggtgatg
     2161 acggtgaaaa cctctgacac atgcagctcc cggagacggt cacagcttgt ctgtaagcgg
     2221 atgccgggag cagacaagcc cgtcagggcg cgtcagcggg tgttggcggg tgtcggggcg
     2281 cagccatgac ccagtcacgt agcgatagcg gagtgtatac tggcttaact atgcggcatc
     2341 agagcagatt gtactgagag tgcaccatat gcggtgtgaa ataccgcaca gatgcgtaag
     2401 gagaaaatac cgcatcaggc gctcttccgc ttcctcgctc actgactcgc tgcgctcggt
     2461 cgttcggctg cggcgagcgg tatcagctca ctcaaaggcg gtaatacggt tatccacaga
     2521 atcaggggat aacgcaggaa agaacatgtg agcaaaaggc cagcaaaagg ccaggaaccg
     2581 taaaaaggcc gcgttgctgg cgtttttcca taggctccgc ccccctgacg agcatcacaa
     2641 aaatcgacgc tcaagtcaga ggtggcgaaa cccgacagga ctataaagat accaggcgtt
     2701 tccccctgga agctccctcg tgcgctctcc tgttccgacc ctgccgctta ccggatacct
     2761 gtccgccttt ctcccttcgg gaagcgtggc gctttctcat agctcacgct gtaggtatct
     2821 cagttcggtg taggtcgttc gctccaagct gggctgtgtg cacgaacccc ccgttcagcc
     2881 cgaccgctgc gccttatccg gtaactatcg tcttgagtcc aacccggtaa gacacgactt
     2941 atcgccactg gcagcagcca ctggtaacag gattagcaga gcgaggtatg taggcggtgc
     3001 tacagagttc ttgaagtggt ggcctaacta cggctacact agaaggacag tatttggtat
     3061 ctgcgctctg ctgaagccag ttaccttcgg aaaaagagtt ggtagctctt gatccggcaa
     3121 acaaaccacc gctggtagcg gtggtttttt tgtttgcaag cagcagatta cgcgcagaaa
     3181 aaaaggatct caagaagatc ctttgatctt ttctacgggg tctgacgctc agtggaacga
     3241 aaactcacgt taagggattt tggtcatggc gttaagggat tttggtcatg aattaattct
     3301 tagaaaaact catcgagcat caaatgaaac tgcaatttat tcatatcagg attatcaata
     3361 ccatattttt gaaaaagccg tttctgtaat gaaggagaaa actcaccgag gcagttccat
     3421 aggatggcaa gatcctggta tcggtctgcg attccgactc gtccaacatc aatacaacct
     3481 attaatttcc cctcgtcaaa aataaggtta tcaagtgaga aatcaccatg agtgacgact
     3541 gaatccggtg agaatggcaa aagtttatgc atttctttcc agacttgttc aacaggccag
     3601 ccattacgct cgtcatcaaa atcactcgca tcaaccaaac cgttattcat tcgtgattgc
     3661 gcctgagcga gacgaaatac gcgatcgctg ttaaaaggac aattacaaac aggaatcgaa
     3721 tgcaaccggc gcaggaacac tgccagcgca tcaacaatat tttcacctga atcaggatat
     3781 tcttctaata cctggaatgc tgttttcccg gggatcgcag tggtgagtaa ccatgcatca
     3841 tcaggagtac ggataaaatg cttgatggtc ggaagaggca taaattccgt cagccagttt
     3901 agtctgacca tctcatctgt aacatcattg gcaacgctac ctttgccatg tttcagaaac
     3961 aactctggcg catcgggctt cccatacaat cgatagattg tcgcacctga ttgcccgaca
     4021 ttatcgcgag cccatttata cccatataaa tcagcatcca tgttggaatt taatcgcggc
     4081 ctagagcaag acgtttcccg ttgaatatgg ctcataacac cccttgtatt actgtttatg
     4141 taagcagaca gttttattgt tcatgaccat gacattaacc tataaaaata ggcgtatcac
     4201 gaggcccttt cgtcttcacc tcgagaaatc ataaaaaatt tatttgcttt gtgagcggat
     4261 aacaattata atagattcaa ttgtgagcgg ataacaattt cacacagaat tcattaaaga
     4321 ggagaaatta actatgagag gatcgcatca ccatcaccat cacggatcca acacgattaa
     4381 catcgctaag aacgacttct ctgacatcga actggctgct ataccgttca acactctggc
     4441 tgaccattac ggtgagcgtt tagctcgcga acagttggcc cttgagcatg agtcttacga
     4501 gatgggtgaa gcacgcttcc gcaagatgtt tgagcgtcaa cttaaagctg gtgaggttgc
     4561 ggataacgct gccgccaagc ctctcatcac taccctactc cctaagatga ttgcacgcat
     4621 caacgactgg tttgaggaag tgaaagctaa gcgcggcaag cgcccgacag ccttccagtt
     4681 cctgcaagaa atcaagccgg aagccgtagc gtacatcacc attaagacca ctctggcttg
     4741 cctaaccagt gctgacaata caaccgttca ggctgtagca agcgcaatcg gtcgggccat
     4801 tgaggacgag gctcgcttcg gtcgtatccg tgaccttgaa gctaagcact tcaagaaaaa
     4861 cgttgaggaa caactcaaca agcgcgtagg gcacgtctac aagaaagcat ttatgcaagt
     4921 tgtcgaggct gacatgctct ctaagggtct actcggtggc gaggcgtggt cttcgtggca
     4981 taaggaagac tctattcatg taggagtacg ctgcatcgag atgctcattg agtcaaccgg
     5041 aatggttagc ttacaccgcc aaaatgctgg cgtagtaggt caagactctg agactatcga
     5101 actcgcacct gaatacgctg aggctatcgc aacccgtgca ggtgcgctgg ctggcatctc
     5161 tccgatgttc caaccttgcg tagttcctcc taagccgtgg actggcatta ctggtggtgg
     5221 ctattgggct aacggtcgtc gtcctctggc gctggtgcgt actcacagta agaaagcact
     5281 gatgcgctac gaagacgttt acatgcctga ggtgtacaaa gcgattaaca ttgcgcaaaa
     5341 caccgcatgg aaaatcaaca agaaagtcct agcggtcgcc aacgtaatca ccaagtggaa
     5401 gcattgtccg gtcgaggaca tccctgcgat tgagcgtgaa gaactcccga tgaaaccgga
     5461 agacatcgac atgaatcctg aggctctcac cgcgtggaaa cgtgctgccg ctgctgtgta
     5521 ccgcaaggac aaggctcgca agtctcgccg tatcagcctt gagttcatgc ttgagcaagc
     5581 caataagttt gctaaccata aggccatctg gttcccttac aacatggact ggcgcggtcg
     5641 tgtttacgct gtgtcaatgt tcaacccgca aggtaacgat atgaccaaag gactgcttac
     5701 gctggcgaaa ggtaaaccaa tcggtaagga aggttactac tggctgaaaa tccacggtgc
     5761 aaactgtgcg ggtgtcgata aggttccgtt ccctgagcgc atcaagttca ttgaggaaaa
     5821 ccacgagaac atcatggctt gcgctaagtc tccactggag aacacttggt gggctgagca
     5881 agattctccg ttctgcttcc ttgcattctg ctttgagtac gctggggtac agcaccacgg
     5941 cctgagctat aactgctccc ttccgctggc gtttgacggg tcttgctctg gcatccagca
     6001 cttctccgcg atgctccgag atgaggtagg tggtcgcgcg gttaacttgc ttcctagtga
     6061 aaccgttcag gacatctacg ggattgttgc taagaaagtc aacgagattc tacaagcaga
     6121 cgcaatcAAA AACGGtGGaG CTATCCCCGC CACATACGAA TTTACCGACG GTAAGCACTA
     6181 TATCACAAAT GAGCCCATTG GaGGTATCGA CCCtGACgtt accgtgaccg atgagaacac
     6241 tggtgaaatc tctgagaaag tcaagctggg cactaaggca ctggctggtc aatggctggc
     6301 ttacggtgtt actcgcagtg tgactaagcg ttcagtcatg acgctggctt acgggtccaa
     6361 agagttcggc ttccgtcaac aagtgctgga agataccatt cagccagcta ttgattccgg
     6421 caagggtctg atgttcactc agccgaatca ggctgctgga tacatggcta agctgatttg
     6481 ggaatctgtg agcgtgacgg tggtagctgc ggttgaagca atgaactggc ttaagtctgc
     6541 tgctaagctg ctggctgctg aggtcaaaga taagaagact ggagagattc ttcgcaagcg
     6601 ttgcgctgtg cattgggtaa ctcctgatgg tttccctgtg tggcaggaat acaagaagcc
     6661 tattcagacg cgcttgaacc tgatgttcct cggtcagttc cgcttacagc ctaccattaa
     6721 caccaacaaa gatagcgaga ttgatgcaca caaacaggag tctggtatcg ctcctaactt
     6781 tgtacacagc caagacggta gccaccttcg taagactgta gtgtgggcac acgagaagta
     6841 cggaatcgaa tcttttgcac tgattcacga ctccttcggt accattccgg ctgacgctgc
     6901 gaacctgttc aaagcagtgc gcgaaactat ggttgacaca tatgagtctt gtgatgtact
     6961 ggctgatttc tacgaccagt tcgctgacca gttgcacgag tctcaattgg acaaaatgcc
     7021 agcacttccg gctaaaggta acttgaacct ccgtgacatc ttagagtcgg acttcgcgtt
     7081 cgcgtaaaag cttaattagc tgagcttgga ctcctgttga tagatccagt aatgacctca
     7141 gaactccatc tggatttgtt cagaacgctc ggttgccgcc gggcgttttt tattggtgag
     7201 aatccaagct agcttggcga gat
//
