# Supplementary material for: Structure-guided design of protein attachment points for functional augmentation of complex molecular machines
Source: bioRxiv preprint, doi:10.1101/2025.06.22.660945, version 1 (2025-06-22)
Supplement: Supplementary Data 1 [file 660945_file03.zip › pSML13.gb]

LOCUS       pSML13                  7232 bp ds-DNA     circular     19-JUN-2025
DEFINITION  .
SOURCE      synthetic DNA construct
  ORGANISM  synthetic DNA construct
COMMENT     
FEATURES             Location/Qualifiers
     CDS             14..673
                     /label="CmR"
                     /ApEinfo_revcolor="#d6b295"
                     /ApEinfo_fwdcolor="#d6b295"
                     /note="gene: cat product: chloramphenicol acetyltransferase note: confers resistance to chloramphenicol translation: MEKKITGYTTVDISQWHRKEHFEAFQSVAQCTYNQTVQLDITAFLKTVKKNKHKFYPAFIHILARLMNAHPEFRMAMKDGELVIWDSVHPCYTVFHEQTETFSSLWSEYHDDFRQFLHIYSQDVACYGENLAYFPKGFIENMFFVSANPWVSFTSFDLNVANMDNFFAPVFTMGKYYTQGDKVLMPLAIQVHHAVCDGFHVGRMLNELQQYCDEWQGGA"
     terminator      738..824
                     /label="rrnB T1 terminator"
                     /ApEinfo_revcolor="#ff9ccd"
                     /ApEinfo_fwdcolor="#ff9ccd"
                     /note="gene: Escherichia coli rrnB note: transcription terminator T1 from the E. coli rrnB gene"
     CDS             complement(917..1999)
                     /label="lacI"
                     /ApEinfo_revcolor="#c6c9d1"
                     /ApEinfo_fwdcolor="#c6c9d1"
                     /note="gene: lacI product: lac repressor note: The lac repressor binds to the lac operator to inhibit transcription in E. coli. This inhibition can be relieved by adding lactose or isopropyl-beta-D-thiogalactopyranoside (IPTG). translation: MKPVTLYDVAEYAGVSYQTVSRVVNQASHVSAKTREKVEAAMAELNYIPNRVAQQLAGKQSLLIGVATSSLALHAPSQIVAAIKSRADQLGASVVVSMVERSGVEACKAAVHNLLAQRVSGLIINYPLDDQDAIAVEAACTNVPALFLDVSDQTPINSIIFSHEDGTRLGVEHLVALGHQQIALLAGPLSSVSARLRLAGWHKYLTRNQIQPIAEREGDWSAMSGFQQTMQMLNEGIVPTAMLVANDQMALGAMRAITESGLRVGADISVVGYDDTEDSSCYIPPLTTIKQDFRLLGQTSVDRLLQLSQGQAVKGNQLLPVSLVKRKTTLAPNTQTASPRALADSLMQLARQVSRLESGQ"
     promoter        complement(2000..2077)
                     /label="lacIq promoter"
                     /ApEinfo_revcolor="#d59687"
                     /ApEinfo_fwdcolor="#d59687"
                     /note="gene: lacI (mutant) note: In the lacIq allele, a single base change in the promoter boosts expression of the lacI gene about 10-fold."
     misc_feature    2269..2409
                     /label="bom"
                     /ApEinfo_revcolor="#ffef86"
                     /ApEinfo_fwdcolor="#ffef86"
                     /note="note: basis of mobility region from pBR322"
     rep_origin      complement(2595..3183)
                     /label="ori"
                     /ApEinfo_revcolor="#84b0dc"
                     /ApEinfo_fwdcolor="#84b0dc"
                     /note="direction: LEFT note: high-copy-number ColE1/pMB1/pBR322/pUC origin of replication"
     CDS             complement(3290..4105)
                     /label="KanR"
                     /ApEinfo_revcolor="#faac61"
                     /ApEinfo_fwdcolor="#faac61"
                     /note="gene: aph(3')-Ia product: aminoglycoside phosphotransferase note: confers resistance to kanamycin in bacteria or G418 (Geneticin(R)) in eukaryotes translation: MSHIQRETSCSRPRLNSNMDADLYGYKWARDNVGQSGATIYRLYGKPDAPELFLKHGKGSVANDVTDEMVRLNWLTEFMPLPTIKHFIRTPDDAWLLTTAIPGKTAFQVLEEYPDSGENIVDALAVFLRRLHSIPVCNCPFNSDRVFRLAQAQSRMNNGLVDASDFDDERNGWPVEQVWKEMHKLLPFSPDSVVTHGDFSLDNLIFDEGKLIGCIDVGRVGIADRYQDLAILWNCLGEFSPSLQKRLFQKYGIDNPDMNKLQFHLMLDEFF"
     promoter        4219..4263
                     /label="T5 promoter"
                     /ApEinfo_revcolor="#b1ff67"
                     /ApEinfo_fwdcolor="#b1ff67"
                     /note="note: bacteriophage T5 promoter for E. coli RNA polymerase, with embedded lac operator"
     protein_bind    4239..4255
                     /label="lac operator"
                     /ApEinfo_revcolor="#9eafd2"
                     /ApEinfo_fwdcolor="#9eafd2"
                     /note="bound_moiety: lac repressor encoded by lacI note: The lac repressor binds to the lac operator to inhibit transcription in E. coli. This inhibition can be relieved by adding lactose or isopropyl-beta-D-thiogalactopyranoside (IPTG)."
     protein_bind    4271..4287
                     /label="lac operator"
                     /ApEinfo_revcolor="#b4abac"
                     /ApEinfo_fwdcolor="#b4abac"
                     /note="bound_moiety: lac repressor encoded by lacI note: The lac repressor binds to the lac operator to inhibit transcription in E. coli. This inhibition can be relieved by adding lactose or isopropyl-beta-D-thiogalactopyranoside (IPTG)."
     RBS             4306..4317
                     /label="strong bacterial ribosome binding site (Elowitz and Leibler, 2000)"
                     /ApEinfo_revcolor="#f8d3a9"
                     /ApEinfo_fwdcolor="#f8d3a9"
     misc_feature    4324..7086
                     /label="T7 RNAP wt"
                     /ApEinfo_revcolor="#b1ff67"
                     /ApEinfo_fwdcolor="#b1ff67"
     CDS             4336..4353
                     /label="6xHis"
                     /ApEinfo_revcolor="#b4abac"
                     /ApEinfo_fwdcolor="#b4abac"
                     /note="product: 6xHis affinity tag translation: HHHHHH"
     misc_feature    6127..6144
                     /label="Synthetic linker"
                     /ApEinfo_revcolor="#ff9ccd"
                     /ApEinfo_fwdcolor="#ff9ccd"
     misc_feature    6145..6201
                     /label="Insert part of DogTag"
                     /ApEinfo_revcolor="#ffef86"
                     /ApEinfo_fwdcolor="#ffef86"
     misc_feature    6202..6219
                     /label="Synthetic linker"
                     /ApEinfo_revcolor="#d6b295"
                     /ApEinfo_fwdcolor="#d6b295"
     terminator      7108..7202
                     /label="lambda t0 terminator"
                     /ApEinfo_revcolor="#ff9ccd"
                     /ApEinfo_fwdcolor="#ff9ccd"
                     /note="note: transcription terminator from phage lambda"
ORIGIN
        1 taaggaagct aaaatggaga aaaaaatcac tggatatacc accgttgata tatcccaatg
       61 gcatcgtaaa gaacattttg aggcatttca gtcagttgct caatgtacct ataaccagac
      121 cgttcagctg gatattacgg cctttttaaa gaccgtaaag aaaaataagc acaagtttta
      181 tccggccttt attcacattc ttgcccgcct gatgaatgct catccggaat ttcgtatggc
      241 aatgaaagac ggtgagctgg tgatatggga tagtgttcac ccttgttaca ccgttttcca
      301 tgagcaaact gaaacgtttt catcgctctg gagtgaatac cacgacgatt tccggcagtt
      361 tctacacata tattcgcaag atgtggcgtg ttacggtgaa aacctggcct atttccctaa
      421 agggtttatt gagaatatgt ttttcgtctc agccaatccc tgggtgagtt tcaccagttt
      481 tgatttaaac gtggccaata tggacaactt cttcgccccc gttttcacca tgggcaaata
      541 ttatacgcaa ggcgacaagg tgctgatgcc gctggcgatt caggttcatc atgccgtttg
      601 tgatggcttc catgtcggca gaatgcttaa tgaattacaa cagtactgcg atgagtggca
      661 gggcggggcg taattttttt aaggcagtta ttggtgccct taaacgcctg gggtaatgac
      721 tctctagctt gaggcatcaa ataaaacgaa aggctcagtc gaaagactgg gcctttcgtt
      781 ttatctgttg tttgtcggtg aacgctctcc tgagtaggac aaatccgccc tctagattac
      841 gtgcagtcga tgataagctg tcaaacatga gaattgtgcc taatgagtga gctaacttac
      901 attaattgcg ttgcgctcac tgcccgcttt ccagtcggga aacctgtcgt gccagctgca
      961 ttaatgaatc ggccaacgcg cggggagagg cggtttgcgt attgggcgcc agggtggttt
     1021 ttcttttcac cagtgagacg ggcaacagct gattgccctt caccgcctgg ccctgagaga
     1081 gttgcagcaa gcggtccacg ctggtttgcc ccagcaggcg aaaatcctgt ttgatggtgg
     1141 ttaacggcgg gatataacat gagctgtctt cggtatcgtc gtatcccact accgagatat
     1201 ccgcaccaac gcgcagcccg gactcggtaa tggcgcgcat tgcgcccagc gccatctgat
     1261 cgttggcaac cagcatcgca gtgggaacga tgccctcatt cagcatttgc atggtttgtt
     1321 gaaaaccgga catggcactc cagtcgcctt cccgttccgc tatcggctga atttgattgc
     1381 gagtgagata tttatgccag ccagccagac gcagacgcgc cgagacagaa cttaatgggc
     1441 ccgctaacag cgcgatttgc tggtgaccca atgcgaccag atgctccacg cccagtcgcg
     1501 taccgtcttc atgggagaaa ataatactgt tgatgggtgt ctggtcagag acatcaagaa
     1561 ataacgccgg aacattagtg caggcagctt ccacagcaat ggcatcctgg tcatccagcg
     1621 gatagttaat gatcagccca ctgacgcgtt gcgcgagaag attgtgcacc gccgctttac
     1681 aggcttcgac gccgcttcgt tctaccatcg acaccaccac gctggcaccc agttgatcgg
     1741 cgcgagattt aatcgccgcg acaatttgcg acggcgcgtg cagggccaga ctggaggtgg
     1801 caacgccaat cagcaacgac tgtttgcccg ccagttgttg tgccacgcgg ttgggaatgt
     1861 aattcagctc cgccatcgcc gcttccactt tttcccgcgt tttcgcagaa acgtggctgg
     1921 cctggttcac cacgcgggaa acggtctgat aagagacacc ggcatactct gcgacatcgt
     1981 ataacgttac tggtttcaca ttcaccaccc tgaattgact ctcttccggg cgctatcatg
     2041 ccataccgcg aaaggttttg caccattcga tggtgtcgga atttcgggca gcgttgggtc
     2101 ctggccacgg gtgcgcatga tctagagctg cctcgcgcgt ttcggtgatg acggtgaaaa
     2161 cctctgacac atgcagctcc cggagacggt cacagcttgt ctgtaagcgg atgccgggag
     2221 cagacaagcc cgtcagggcg cgtcagcggg tgttggcggg tgtcggggcg cagccatgac
     2281 ccagtcacgt agcgatagcg gagtgtatac tggcttaact atgcggcatc agagcagatt
     2341 gtactgagag tgcaccatat gcggtgtgaa ataccgcaca gatgcgtaag gagaaaatac
     2401 cgcatcaggc gctcttccgc ttcctcgctc actgactcgc tgcgctcggt cgttcggctg
     2461 cggcgagcgg tatcagctca ctcaaaggcg gtaatacggt tatccacaga atcaggggat
     2521 aacgcaggaa agaacatgtg agcaaaaggc cagcaaaagg ccaggaaccg taaaaaggcc
     2581 gcgttgctgg cgtttttcca taggctccgc ccccctgacg agcatcacaa aaatcgacgc
     2641 tcaagtcaga ggtggcgaaa cccgacagga ctataaagat accaggcgtt tccccctgga
     2701 agctccctcg tgcgctctcc tgttccgacc ctgccgctta ccggatacct gtccgccttt
     2761 ctcccttcgg gaagcgtggc gctttctcat agctcacgct gtaggtatct cagttcggtg
     2821 taggtcgttc gctccaagct gggctgtgtg cacgaacccc ccgttcagcc cgaccgctgc
     2881 gccttatccg gtaactatcg tcttgagtcc aacccggtaa gacacgactt atcgccactg
     2941 gcagcagcca ctggtaacag gattagcaga gcgaggtatg taggcggtgc tacagagttc
     3001 ttgaagtggt ggcctaacta cggctacact agaaggacag tatttggtat ctgcgctctg
     3061 ctgaagccag ttaccttcgg aaaaagagtt ggtagctctt gatccggcaa acaaaccacc
     3121 gctggtagcg gtggtttttt tgtttgcaag cagcagatta cgcgcagaaa aaaaggatct
     3181 caagaagatc ctttgatctt ttctacgggg tctgacgctc agtggaacga aaactcacgt
     3241 taagggattt tggtcatggc gttaagggat tttggtcatg aattaattct tagaaaaact
     3301 catcgagcat caaatgaaac tgcaatttat tcatatcagg attatcaata ccatattttt
     3361 gaaaaagccg tttctgtaat gaaggagaaa actcaccgag gcagttccat aggatggcaa
     3421 gatcctggta tcggtctgcg attccgactc gtccaacatc aatacaacct attaatttcc
     3481 cctcgtcaaa aataaggtta tcaagtgaga aatcaccatg agtgacgact gaatccggtg
     3541 agaatggcaa aagtttatgc atttctttcc agacttgttc aacaggccag ccattacgct
     3601 cgtcatcaaa atcactcgca tcaaccaaac cgttattcat tcgtgattgc gcctgagcga
     3661 gacgaaatac gcgatcgctg ttaaaaggac aattacaaac aggaatcgaa tgcaaccggc
     3721 gcaggaacac tgccagcgca tcaacaatat tttcacctga atcaggatat tcttctaata
     3781 cctggaatgc tgttttcccg gggatcgcag tggtgagtaa ccatgcatca tcaggagtac
     3841 ggataaaatg cttgatggtc ggaagaggca taaattccgt cagccagttt agtctgacca
     3901 tctcatctgt aacatcattg gcaacgctac ctttgccatg tttcagaaac aactctggcg
     3961 catcgggctt cccatacaat cgatagattg tcgcacctga ttgcccgaca ttatcgcgag
     4021 cccatttata cccatataaa tcagcatcca tgttggaatt taatcgcggc ctagagcaag
     4081 acgtttcccg ttgaatatgg ctcataacac cccttgtatt actgtttatg taagcagaca
     4141 gttttattgt tcatgaccat gacattaacc tataaaaata ggcgtatcac gaggcccttt
     4201 cgtcttcacc tcgagaaatc ataaaaaatt tatttgcttt gtgagcggat aacaattata
     4261 atagattcaa ttgtgagcgg ataacaattt cacacagaat tcattaaaga ggagaaatta
     4321 actatgagag gatcgcatca ccatcaccat cacggatcca acacgattaa catcgctaag
     4381 aacgacttct ctgacatcga actggctgct ataccgttca acactctggc tgaccattac
     4441 ggtgagcgtt tagctcgcga acagttggcc cttgagcatg agtcttacga gatgggtgaa
     4501 gcacgcttcc gcaagatgtt tgagcgtcaa cttaaagctg gtgaggttgc ggataacgct
     4561 gccgccaagc ctctcatcac taccctactc cctaagatga ttgcacgcat caacgactgg
     4621 tttgaggaag tgaaagctaa gcgcggcaag cgcccgacag ccttccagtt cctgcaagaa
     4681 atcaagccgg aagccgtagc gtacatcacc attaagacca ctctggcttg cctaaccagt
     4741 gctgacaata caaccgttca ggctgtagca agcgcaatcg gtcgggccat tgaggacgag
     4801 gctcgcttcg gtcgtatccg tgaccttgaa gctaagcact tcaagaaaaa cgttgaggaa
     4861 caactcaaca agcgcgtagg gcacgtctac aagaaagcat ttatgcaagt tgtcgaggct
     4921 gacatgctct ctaagggtct actcggtggc gaggcgtggt cttcgtggca taaggaagac
     4981 tctattcatg taggagtacg ctgcatcgag atgctcattg agtcaaccgg aatggttagc
     5041 ttacaccgcc aaaatgctgg cgtagtaggt caagactctg agactatcga actcgcacct
     5101 gaatacgctg aggctatcgc aacccgtgca ggtgcgctgg ctggcatctc tccgatgttc
     5161 caaccttgcg tagttcctcc taagccgtgg actggcatta ctggtggtgg ctattgggct
     5221 aacggtcgtc gtcctctggc gctggtgcgt actcacagta agaaagcact gatgcgctac
     5281 gaagacgttt acatgcctga ggtgtacaaa gcgattaaca ttgcgcaaaa caccgcatgg
     5341 aaaatcaaca agaaagtcct agcggtcgcc aacgtaatca ccaagtggaa gcattgtccg
     5401 gtcgaggaca tccctgcgat tgagcgtgaa gaactcccga tgaaaccgga agacatcgac
     5461 atgaatcctg aggctctcac cgcgtggaaa cgtgctgccg ctgctgtgta ccgcaaggac
     5521 aaggctcgca agtctcgccg tatcagcctt gagttcatgc ttgagcaagc caataagttt
     5581 gctaaccata aggccatctg gttcccttac aacatggact ggcgcggtcg tgtttacgct
     5641 gtgtcaatgt tcaacccgca aggtaacgat atgaccaaag gactgcttac gctggcgaaa
     5701 ggtaaaccaa tcggtaagga aggttactac tggctgaaaa tccacggtgc aaactgtgcg
     5761 ggtgtcgata aggttccgtt ccctgagcgc atcaagttca ttgaggaaaa ccacgagaac
     5821 atcatggctt gcgctaagtc tccactggag aacacttggt gggctgagca agattctccg
     5881 ttctgcttcc ttgcattctg ctttgagtac gctggggtac agcaccacgg cctgagctat
     5941 aactgctccc ttccgctggc gtttgacggg tcttgctctg gcatccagca cttctccgcg
     6001 atgctccgag atgaggtagg tggtcgcgcg gttaacttgc ttcctagtga aaccgttcag
     6061 gacatctacg ggattgttgc taagaaagtc aacgagattc tacaagcaga cgcaatcaat
     6121 gggacGgaCG AaAAAGGaGG TGCaATCCCC GCCACATACG AATTTACCGA CGGTAAGCAC
     6181 TATATCACAA ATGAGCCCAT TGGCGGTGGT GGaATtGATa ccgtgaccga tgagaacact
     6241 ggtgaaatct ctgagaaagt caagctgggc actaaggcac tggctggtca atggctggct
     6301 tacggtgtta ctcgcagtgt gactaagcgt tcagtcatga cgctggctta cgggtccaaa
     6361 gagttcggct tccgtcaaca agtgctggaa gataccattc agccagctat tgattccggc
     6421 aagggtctga tgttcactca gccgaatcag gctgctggat acatggctaa gctgatttgg
     6481 gaatctgtga gcgtgacggt ggtagctgcg gttgaagcaa tgaactggct taagtctgct
     6541 gctaagctgc tggctgctga ggtcaaagat aagaagactg gagagattct tcgcaagcgt
     6601 tgcgctgtgc attgggtaac tcctgatggt ttccctgtgt ggcaggaata caagaagcct
     6661 attcagacgc gcttgaacct gatgttcctc ggtcagttcc gcttacagcc taccattaac
     6721 accaacaaag atagcgagat tgatgcacac aaacaggagt ctggtatcgc tcctaacttt
     6781 gtacacagcc aagacggtag ccaccttcgt aagactgtag tgtgggcaca cgagaagtac
     6841 ggaatcgaat cttttgcact gattcacgac tccttcggta ccattccggc tgacgctgcg
     6901 aacctgttca aagcagtgcg cgaaactatg gttgacacat atgagtcttg tgatgtactg
     6961 gctgatttct acgaccagtt cgctgaccag ttgcacgagt ctcaattgga caaaatgcca
     7021 gcacttccgg ctaaaggtaa cttgaacctc cgtgacatct tagagtcgga cttcgcgttc
     7081 gcgtaaaagc ttaattagct gagcttggac tcctgttgat agatccagta atgacctcag
     7141 aactccatct ggatttgttc agaacgctcg gttgccgccg ggcgtttttt attggtgaga
     7201 atccaagcta gcttggcgag attttcagga gc
//
