# Supplementary material for: Structure-guided design of protein attachment points for functional augmentation of complex molecular machines
Source: bioRxiv preprint, doi:10.1101/2025.06.22.660945, version 1 (2025-06-22)
Supplement: Supplementary Data 1 [file 660945_file03.zip › pSML14.gb]

LOCUS       pSML14                  7226 bp ds-DNA     circular     19-JUN-2025
DEFINITION  .
SOURCE      synthetic DNA construct
  ORGANISM  synthetic DNA construct
COMMENT     
FEATURES             Location/Qualifiers
     CDS             complement(53..868)
                     /label="KanR"
                     /ApEinfo_revcolor="#faac61"
                     /ApEinfo_fwdcolor="#faac61"
                     /note="gene: aph(3')-Ia product: aminoglycoside phosphotransferase note: confers resistance to kanamycin in bacteria or G418 (Geneticin(R)) in eukaryotes translation: MSHIQRETSCSRPRLNSNMDADLYGYKWARDNVGQSGATIYRLYGKPDAPELFLKHGKGSVANDVTDEMVRLNWLTEFMPLPTIKHFIRTPDDAWLLTTAIPGKTAFQVLEEYPDSGENIVDALAVFLRRLHSIPVCNCPFNSDRVFRLAQAQSRMNNGLVDASDFDDERNGWPVEQVWKEMHKLLPFSPDSVVTHGDFSLDNLIFDEGKLIGCIDVGRVGIADRYQDLAILWNCLGEFSPSLQKRLFQKYGIDNPDMNKLQFHLMLDEFF"
     promoter        982..1026
                     /label="T5 promoter"
                     /ApEinfo_revcolor="#b1ff67"
                     /ApEinfo_fwdcolor="#b1ff67"
                     /note="note: bacteriophage T5 promoter for E. coli RNA polymerase, with embedded lac operator"
     protein_bind    1002..1018
                     /label="lac operator"
                     /ApEinfo_revcolor="#9eafd2"
                     /ApEinfo_fwdcolor="#9eafd2"
                     /note="bound_moiety: lac repressor encoded by lacI note: The lac repressor binds to the lac operator to inhibit transcription in E. coli. This inhibition can be relieved by adding lactose or isopropyl-beta-D-thiogalactopyranoside (IPTG)."
     protein_bind    1034..1050
                     /label="lac operator"
                     /ApEinfo_revcolor="#b4abac"
                     /ApEinfo_fwdcolor="#b4abac"
                     /note="bound_moiety: lac repressor encoded by lacI note: The lac repressor binds to the lac operator to inhibit transcription in E. coli. This inhibition can be relieved by adding lactose or isopropyl-beta-D-thiogalactopyranoside (IPTG)."
     RBS             1069..1080
                     /label="strong bacterial ribosome binding site (Elowitz and Leibler, 2000)"
                     /ApEinfo_revcolor="#f8d3a9"
                     /ApEinfo_fwdcolor="#f8d3a9"
     misc_feature    1087..3843
                     /label="T7 RNAP wt"
                     /ApEinfo_revcolor="#b1ff67"
                     /ApEinfo_fwdcolor="#b1ff67"
     CDS             1099..1116
                     /label="6xHis"
                     /ApEinfo_revcolor="#b4abac"
                     /ApEinfo_fwdcolor="#b4abac"
                     /note="product: 6xHis affinity tag translation: HHHHHH"
     misc_feature    3244..3258
                     /label="Synthetic linker"
                     /ApEinfo_revcolor="#c7b0e3"
                     /ApEinfo_fwdcolor="#c7b0e3"
     misc_feature    3259..3315
                     /label="Insert part of DogTag"
                     /ApEinfo_revcolor="#ffef86"
                     /ApEinfo_fwdcolor="#ffef86"
     misc_feature    3316..3333
                     /label="Synthetic linker"
                     /ApEinfo_revcolor="#d59687"
                     /ApEinfo_fwdcolor="#d59687"
     terminator      3865..3959
                     /label="lambda t0 terminator"
                     /ApEinfo_revcolor="#ff9ccd"
                     /ApEinfo_fwdcolor="#ff9ccd"
                     /note="note: transcription terminator from phage lambda"
     CDS             4003..4662
                     /label="CmR"
                     /ApEinfo_revcolor="#d6b295"
                     /ApEinfo_fwdcolor="#d6b295"
                     /note="gene: cat product: chloramphenicol acetyltransferase note: confers resistance to chloramphenicol translation: MEKKITGYTTVDISQWHRKEHFEAFQSVAQCTYNQTVQLDITAFLKTVKKNKHKFYPAFIHILARLMNAHPEFRMAMKDGELVIWDSVHPCYTVFHEQTETFSSLWSEYHDDFRQFLHIYSQDVACYGENLAYFPKGFIENMFFVSANPWVSFTSFDLNVANMDNFFAPVFTMGKYYTQGDKVLMPLAIQVHHAVCDGFHVGRMLNELQQYCDEWQGGA"
     terminator      4727..4813
                     /label="rrnB T1 terminator"
                     /ApEinfo_revcolor="#ff9ccd"
                     /ApEinfo_fwdcolor="#ff9ccd"
                     /note="gene: Escherichia coli rrnB note: transcription terminator T1 from the E. coli rrnB gene"
     CDS             complement(4906..5988)
                     /label="lacI"
                     /ApEinfo_revcolor="#c6c9d1"
                     /ApEinfo_fwdcolor="#c6c9d1"
                     /note="gene: lacI product: lac repressor note: The lac repressor binds to the lac operator to inhibit transcription in E. coli. This inhibition can be relieved by adding lactose or isopropyl-beta-D-thiogalactopyranoside (IPTG). translation: MKPVTLYDVAEYAGVSYQTVSRVVNQASHVSAKTREKVEAAMAELNYIPNRVAQQLAGKQSLLIGVATSSLALHAPSQIVAAIKSRADQLGASVVVSMVERSGVEACKAAVHNLLAQRVSGLIINYPLDDQDAIAVEAACTNVPALFLDVSDQTPINSIIFSHEDGTRLGVEHLVALGHQQIALLAGPLSSVSARLRLAGWHKYLTRNQIQPIAEREGDWSAMSGFQQTMQMLNEGIVPTAMLVANDQMALGAMRAITESGLRVGADISVVGYDDTEDSSCYIPPLTTIKQDFRLLGQTSVDRLLQLSQGQAVKGNQLLPVSLVKRKTTLAPNTQTASPRALADSLMQLARQVSRLESGQ"
     promoter        complement(5989..6066)
                     /label="lacIq promoter"
                     /ApEinfo_revcolor="#d59687"
                     /ApEinfo_fwdcolor="#d59687"
                     /note="gene: lacI (mutant) note: In the lacIq allele, a single base change in the promoter boosts expression of the lacI gene about 10-fold."
     misc_feature    6258..6398
                     /label="bom"
                     /ApEinfo_revcolor="#ffef86"
                     /ApEinfo_fwdcolor="#ffef86"
                     /note="note: basis of mobility region from pBR322"
     rep_origin      complement(6584..7172)
                     /label="ori"
                     /ApEinfo_revcolor="#84b0dc"
                     /ApEinfo_fwdcolor="#84b0dc"
                     /note="direction: LEFT note: high-copy-number ColE1/pMB1/pBR322/pUC origin of replication"
ORIGIN
        1 cgttaaggga ttttggtcat ggcgttaagg gattttggtc atgaattaat tcttagaaaa
       61 actcatcgag catcaaatga aactgcaatt tattcatatc aggattatca ataccatatt
      121 tttgaaaaag ccgtttctgt aatgaaggag aaaactcacc gaggcagttc cataggatgg
      181 caagatcctg gtatcggtct gcgattccga ctcgtccaac atcaatacaa cctattaatt
      241 tcccctcgtc aaaaataagg ttatcaagtg agaaatcacc atgagtgacg actgaatccg
      301 gtgagaatgg caaaagttta tgcatttctt tccagacttg ttcaacaggc cagccattac
      361 gctcgtcatc aaaatcactc gcatcaacca aaccgttatt cattcgtgat tgcgcctgag
      421 cgagacgaaa tacgcgatcg ctgttaaaag gacaattaca aacaggaatc gaatgcaacc
      481 ggcgcaggaa cactgccagc gcatcaacaa tattttcacc tgaatcagga tattcttcta
      541 atacctggaa tgctgttttc ccggggatcg cagtggtgag taaccatgca tcatcaggag
      601 tacggataaa atgcttgatg gtcggaagag gcataaattc cgtcagccag tttagtctga
      661 ccatctcatc tgtaacatca ttggcaacgc tacctttgcc atgtttcaga aacaactctg
      721 gcgcatcggg cttcccatac aatcgataga ttgtcgcacc tgattgcccg acattatcgc
      781 gagcccattt atacccatat aaatcagcat ccatgttgga atttaatcgc ggcctagagc
      841 aagacgtttc ccgttgaata tggctcataa caccccttgt attactgttt atgtaagcag
      901 acagttttat tgttcatgac catgacatta acctataaaa ataggcgtat cacgaggccc
      961 tttcgtcttc acctcgagaa atcataaaaa atttatttgc tttgtgagcg gataacaatt
     1021 ataatagatt caattgtgag cggataacaa tttcacacag aattcattaa agaggagaaa
     1081 ttaactatga gaggatcgca tcaccatcac catcacggat ccaacacgat taacatcgct
     1141 aagaacgact tctctgacat cgaactggct gctataccgt tcaacactct ggctgaccat
     1201 tacggtgagc gtttagctcg cgaacagttg gcccttgagc atgagtctta cgagatgggt
     1261 gaagcacgct tccgcaagat gtttgagcgt caacttaaag ctggtgaggt tgcggataac
     1321 gctgccgcca agcctctcat cactacccta ctccctaaga tgattgcacg catcaacgac
     1381 tggtttgagg aagtgaaagc taagcgcggc aagcgcccga cagccttcca gttcctgcaa
     1441 gaaatcaagc cggaagccgt agcgtacatc accattaaga ccactctggc ttgcctaacc
     1501 agtgctgaca atacaaccgt tcaggctgta gcaagcgcaa tcggtcgggc cattgaggac
     1561 gaggctcgct tcggtcgtat ccgtgacctt gaagctaagc acttcaagaa aaacgttgag
     1621 gaacaactca acaagcgcgt agggcacgtc tacaagaaag catttatgca agttgtcgag
     1681 gctgacatgc tctctaaggg tctactcggt ggcgaggcgt ggtcttcgtg gcataaggaa
     1741 gactctattc atgtaggagt acgctgcatc gagatgctca ttgagtcaac cggaatggtt
     1801 agcttacacc gccaaaatgc tggcgtagta ggtcaagact ctgagactat cgaactcgca
     1861 cctgaatacg ctgaggctat cgcaacccgt gcaggtgcgc tggctggcat ctctccgatg
     1921 ttccaacctt gcgtagttcc tcctaagccg tggactggca ttactggtgg tggctattgg
     1981 gctaacggtc gtcgtcctct ggcgctggtg cgtactcaca gtaagaaagc actgatgcgc
     2041 tacgaagacg tttacatgcc tgaggtgtac aaagcgatta acattgcgca aaacaccgca
     2101 tggaaaatca acaagaaagt cctagcggtc gccaacgtaa tcaccaagtg gaagcattgt
     2161 ccggtcgagg acatccctgc gattgagcgt gaagaactcc cgatgaaacc ggaagacatc
     2221 gacatgaatc ctgaggctct caccgcgtgg aaacgtgctg ccgctgctgt gtaccgcaag
     2281 gacaaggctc gcaagtctcg ccgtatcagc cttgagttca tgcttgagca agccaataag
     2341 tttgctaacc ataaggccat ctggttccct tacaacatgg actggcgcgg tcgtgtttac
     2401 gctgtgtcaa tgttcaaccc gcaaggtaac gatatgacca aaggactgct tacgctggcg
     2461 aaaggtaaac caatcggtaa ggaaggttac tactggctga aaatccacgg tgcaaactgt
     2521 gcgggtgtcg ataaggttcc gttccctgag cgcatcaagt tcattgagga aaaccacgag
     2581 aacatcatgg cttgcgctaa gtctccactg gagaacactt ggtgggctga gcaagattct
     2641 ccgttctgct tccttgcatt ctgctttgag tacgctgggg tacagcacca cggcctgagc
     2701 tataactgct cccttccgct ggcgtttgac gggtcttgct ctggcatcca gcacttctcc
     2761 gcgatgctcc gagatgaggt aggtggtcgc gcggttaact tgcttcctag tgaaaccgtt
     2821 caggacatct acgggattgt tgctaagaaa gtcaacgaga ttctacaagc agacgcaatc
     2881 aatgggaccg ataacgaagt agttaccgtg accgatgaga acactggtga aatctctgag
     2941 aaagtcaagc tgggcactaa ggcactggct ggtcaatggc tggcttacgg tgttactcgc
     3001 agtgtgacta agcgttcagt catgacgctg gcttacgggt ccaaagagtt cggcttccgt
     3061 caacaagtgc tggaagatac cattcagcca gctattgatt ccggcaaggg tctgatgttc
     3121 actcagccga atcaggctgc tggatacatg gctaagctga tttgggaatc tgtgagcgtg
     3181 acggtggtag ctgcggttga agcaatgaac tggcttaagt ctgctgctaa gctgctggct
     3241 gctGGtGCTG GTGGaGCAAT CCCCGCCACA TACGAATTTA CCGACGGTAA GCACTATATC
     3301 ACAAATGAGC CCATTGGaGG CGGTTCaGGT GAAactggag agattcttcg caagcgttgc
     3361 gctgtgcatt gggtaactcc tgatggtttc cctgtgtggc aggaatacaa gaagcctatt
     3421 cagacgcgct tgaacctgat gttcctcggt cagttccgct tacagcctac cattaacacc
     3481 aacaaagata gcgagattga tgcacacaaa caggagtctg gtatcgctcc taactttgta
     3541 cacagccaag acggtagcca ccttcgtaag actgtagtgt gggcacacga gaagtacgga
     3601 atcgaatctt ttgcactgat tcacgactcc ttcggtacca ttccggctga cgctgcgaac
     3661 ctgttcaaag cagtgcgcga aactatggtt gacacatatg agtcttgtga tgtactggct
     3721 gatttctacg accagttcgc tgaccagttg cacgagtctc aattggacaa aatgccagca
     3781 cttccggcta aaggtaactt gaacctccgt gacatcttag agtcggactt cgcgttcgcg
     3841 taaaagctta attagctgag cttggactcc tgttgataga tccagtaatg acctcagaac
     3901 tccatctgga tttgttcaga acgctcggtt gccgccgggc gttttttatt ggtgagaatc
     3961 caagctagct tggcgagatt ttcaggagct aaggaagcta aaatggagaa aaaaatcact
     4021 ggatatacca ccgttgatat atcccaatgg catcgtaaag aacattttga ggcatttcag
     4081 tcagttgctc aatgtaccta taaccagacc gttcagctgg atattacggc ctttttaaag
     4141 accgtaaaga aaaataagca caagttttat ccggccttta ttcacattct tgcccgcctg
     4201 atgaatgctc atccggaatt tcgtatggca atgaaagacg gtgagctggt gatatgggat
     4261 agtgttcacc cttgttacac cgttttccat gagcaaactg aaacgttttc atcgctctgg
     4321 agtgaatacc acgacgattt ccggcagttt ctacacatat attcgcaaga tgtggcgtgt
     4381 tacggtgaaa acctggccta tttccctaaa gggtttattg agaatatgtt tttcgtctca
     4441 gccaatccct gggtgagttt caccagtttt gatttaaacg tggccaatat ggacaacttc
     4501 ttcgcccccg ttttcaccat gggcaaatat tatacgcaag gcgacaaggt gctgatgccg
     4561 ctggcgattc aggttcatca tgccgtttgt gatggcttcc atgtcggcag aatgcttaat
     4621 gaattacaac agtactgcga tgagtggcag ggcggggcgt aattttttta aggcagttat
     4681 tggtgccctt aaacgcctgg ggtaatgact ctctagcttg aggcatcaaa taaaacgaaa
     4741 ggctcagtcg aaagactggg cctttcgttt tatctgttgt ttgtcggtga acgctctcct
     4801 gagtaggaca aatccgccct ctagattacg tgcagtcgat gataagctgt caaacatgag
     4861 aattgtgcct aatgagtgag ctaacttaca ttaattgcgt tgcgctcact gcccgctttc
     4921 cagtcgggaa acctgtcgtg ccagctgcat taatgaatcg gccaacgcgc ggggagaggc
     4981 ggtttgcgta ttgggcgcca gggtggtttt tcttttcacc agtgagacgg gcaacagctg
     5041 attgcccttc accgcctggc cctgagagag ttgcagcaag cggtccacgc tggtttgccc
     5101 cagcaggcga aaatcctgtt tgatggtggt taacggcggg atataacatg agctgtcttc
     5161 ggtatcgtcg tatcccacta ccgagatatc cgcaccaacg cgcagcccgg actcggtaat
     5221 ggcgcgcatt gcgcccagcg ccatctgatc gttggcaacc agcatcgcag tgggaacgat
     5281 gccctcattc agcatttgca tggtttgttg aaaaccggac atggcactcc agtcgccttc
     5341 ccgttccgct atcggctgaa tttgattgcg agtgagatat ttatgccagc cagccagacg
     5401 cagacgcgcc gagacagaac ttaatgggcc cgctaacagc gcgatttgct ggtgacccaa
     5461 tgcgaccaga tgctccacgc ccagtcgcgt accgtcttca tgggagaaaa taatactgtt
     5521 gatgggtgtc tggtcagaga catcaagaaa taacgccgga acattagtgc aggcagcttc
     5581 cacagcaatg gcatcctggt catccagcgg atagttaatg atcagcccac tgacgcgttg
     5641 cgcgagaaga ttgtgcaccg ccgctttaca ggcttcgacg ccgcttcgtt ctaccatcga
     5701 caccaccacg ctggcaccca gttgatcggc gcgagattta atcgccgcga caatttgcga
     5761 cggcgcgtgc agggccagac tggaggtggc aacgccaatc agcaacgact gtttgcccgc
     5821 cagttgttgt gccacgcggt tgggaatgta attcagctcc gccatcgccg cttccacttt
     5881 ttcccgcgtt ttcgcagaaa cgtggctggc ctggttcacc acgcgggaaa cggtctgata
     5941 agagacaccg gcatactctg cgacatcgta taacgttact ggtttcacat tcaccaccct
     6001 gaattgactc tcttccgggc gctatcatgc cataccgcga aaggttttgc accattcgat
     6061 ggtgtcggaa tttcgggcag cgttgggtcc tggccacggg tgcgcatgat ctagagctgc
     6121 ctcgcgcgtt tcggtgatga cggtgaaaac ctctgacaca tgcagctccc ggagacggtc
     6181 acagcttgtc tgtaagcgga tgccgggagc agacaagccc gtcagggcgc gtcagcgggt
     6241 gttggcgggt gtcggggcgc agccatgacc cagtcacgta gcgatagcgg agtgtatact
     6301 ggcttaacta tgcggcatca gagcagattg tactgagagt gcaccatatg cggtgtgaaa
     6361 taccgcacag atgcgtaagg agaaaatacc gcatcaggcg ctcttccgct tcctcgctca
     6421 ctgactcgct gcgctcggtc gttcggctgc ggcgagcggt atcagctcac tcaaaggcgg
     6481 taatacggtt atccacagaa tcaggggata acgcaggaaa gaacatgtga gcaaaaggcc
     6541 agcaaaaggc caggaaccgt aaaaaggccg cgttgctggc gtttttccat aggctccgcc
     6601 cccctgacga gcatcacaaa aatcgacgct caagtcagag gtggcgaaac ccgacaggac
     6661 tataaagata ccaggcgttt ccccctggaa gctccctcgt gcgctctcct gttccgaccc
     6721 tgccgcttac cggatacctg tccgcctttc tcccttcggg aagcgtggcg ctttctcata
     6781 gctcacgctg taggtatctc agttcggtgt aggtcgttcg ctccaagctg ggctgtgtgc
     6841 acgaaccccc cgttcagccc gaccgctgcg ccttatccgg taactatcgt cttgagtcca
     6901 acccggtaag acacgactta tcgccactgg cagcagccac tggtaacagg attagcagag
     6961 cgaggtatgt aggcggtgct acagagttct tgaagtggtg gcctaactac ggctacacta
     7021 gaaggacagt atttggtatc tgcgctctgc tgaagccagt taccttcgga aaaagagttg
     7081 gtagctcttg atccggcaaa caaaccaccg ctggtagcgg tggttttttt gtttgcaagc
     7141 agcagattac gcgcagaaaa aaaggatctc aagaagatcc tttgatcttt tctacggggt
     7201 ctgacgctca gtggaacgaa aactca
//
