# Supplementary material for: Structure-guided design of protein attachment points for functional augmentation of complex molecular machines
Source: bioRxiv preprint, doi:10.1101/2025.06.22.660945, version 1 (2025-06-22)
Supplement: Supplementary Data 1 [file 660945_file03.zip › pSML15.gb]

LOCUS       pSML15                  7232 bp ds-DNA     circular     19-JUN-2025
DEFINITION  .
SOURCE      synthetic DNA construct
  ORGANISM  synthetic DNA construct
COMMENT     
FEATURES             Location/Qualifiers
     promoter        75..119
                     /label="T5 promoter"
                     /ApEinfo_revcolor="#b1ff67"
                     /ApEinfo_fwdcolor="#b1ff67"
                     /note="note: bacteriophage T5 promoter for E. coli RNA polymerase, with embedded lac operator"
     protein_bind    95..111
                     /label="lac operator"
                     /ApEinfo_revcolor="#9eafd2"
                     /ApEinfo_fwdcolor="#9eafd2"
                     /note="bound_moiety: lac repressor encoded by lacI note: The lac repressor binds to the lac operator to inhibit transcription in E. coli. This inhibition can be relieved by adding lactose or isopropyl-beta-D-thiogalactopyranoside (IPTG)."
     protein_bind    127..143
                     /label="lac operator"
                     /ApEinfo_revcolor="#b4abac"
                     /ApEinfo_fwdcolor="#b4abac"
                     /note="bound_moiety: lac repressor encoded by lacI note: The lac repressor binds to the lac operator to inhibit transcription in E. coli. This inhibition can be relieved by adding lactose or isopropyl-beta-D-thiogalactopyranoside (IPTG)."
     RBS             162..173
                     /label="strong bacterial ribosome binding site (Elowitz and Leibler, 2000)"
                     /ApEinfo_revcolor="#f8d3a9"
                     /ApEinfo_fwdcolor="#f8d3a9"
     misc_feature    180..2942
                     /label="T7 RNAP wt"
                     /ApEinfo_revcolor="#b1ff67"
                     /ApEinfo_fwdcolor="#b1ff67"
     CDS             192..209
                     /label="6xHis"
                     /ApEinfo_revcolor="#b4abac"
                     /ApEinfo_fwdcolor="#b4abac"
                     /note="product: 6xHis affinity tag translation: HHHHHH"
     misc_feature    2339..2357
                     /label="Synthetic linker"
                     /ApEinfo_revcolor="#faac61"
                     /ApEinfo_fwdcolor="#faac61"
     misc_feature    2358..2414
                     /label="Insert part of DogTag"
                     /ApEinfo_revcolor="#ffef86"
                     /ApEinfo_fwdcolor="#ffef86"
     misc_feature    2415..2432
                     /label="Synthetic linker"
                     /ApEinfo_revcolor="#b7e6d7"
                     /ApEinfo_fwdcolor="#b7e6d7"
     terminator      2964..3058
                     /label="lambda t0 terminator"
                     /ApEinfo_revcolor="#ff9ccd"
                     /ApEinfo_fwdcolor="#ff9ccd"
                     /note="note: transcription terminator from phage lambda"
     CDS             3102..3761
                     /label="CmR"
                     /ApEinfo_revcolor="#d6b295"
                     /ApEinfo_fwdcolor="#d6b295"
                     /note="gene: cat product: chloramphenicol acetyltransferase note: confers resistance to chloramphenicol translation: MEKKITGYTTVDISQWHRKEHFEAFQSVAQCTYNQTVQLDITAFLKTVKKNKHKFYPAFIHILARLMNAHPEFRMAMKDGELVIWDSVHPCYTVFHEQTETFSSLWSEYHDDFRQFLHIYSQDVACYGENLAYFPKGFIENMFFVSANPWVSFTSFDLNVANMDNFFAPVFTMGKYYTQGDKVLMPLAIQVHHAVCDGFHVGRMLNELQQYCDEWQGGA"
     terminator      3826..3912
                     /label="rrnB T1 terminator"
                     /ApEinfo_revcolor="#ff9ccd"
                     /ApEinfo_fwdcolor="#ff9ccd"
                     /note="gene: Escherichia coli rrnB note: transcription terminator T1 from the E. coli rrnB gene"
     CDS             complement(4005..5087)
                     /label="lacI"
                     /ApEinfo_revcolor="#c6c9d1"
                     /ApEinfo_fwdcolor="#c6c9d1"
                     /note="gene: lacI product: lac repressor note: The lac repressor binds to the lac operator to inhibit transcription in E. coli. This inhibition can be relieved by adding lactose or isopropyl-beta-D-thiogalactopyranoside (IPTG). translation: MKPVTLYDVAEYAGVSYQTVSRVVNQASHVSAKTREKVEAAMAELNYIPNRVAQQLAGKQSLLIGVATSSLALHAPSQIVAAIKSRADQLGASVVVSMVERSGVEACKAAVHNLLAQRVSGLIINYPLDDQDAIAVEAACTNVPALFLDVSDQTPINSIIFSHEDGTRLGVEHLVALGHQQIALLAGPLSSVSARLRLAGWHKYLTRNQIQPIAEREGDWSAMSGFQQTMQMLNEGIVPTAMLVANDQMALGAMRAITESGLRVGADISVVGYDDTEDSSCYIPPLTTIKQDFRLLGQTSVDRLLQLSQGQAVKGNQLLPVSLVKRKTTLAPNTQTASPRALADSLMQLARQVSRLESGQ"
     promoter        complement(5088..5165)
                     /label="lacIq promoter"
                     /ApEinfo_revcolor="#d59687"
                     /ApEinfo_fwdcolor="#d59687"
                     /note="gene: lacI (mutant) note: In the lacIq allele, a single base change in the promoter boosts expression of the lacI gene about 10-fold."
     misc_feature    5357..5497
                     /label="bom"
                     /ApEinfo_revcolor="#ffef86"
                     /ApEinfo_fwdcolor="#ffef86"
                     /note="note: basis of mobility region from pBR322"
     rep_origin      complement(5683..6271)
                     /label="ori"
                     /ApEinfo_revcolor="#84b0dc"
                     /ApEinfo_fwdcolor="#84b0dc"
                     /note="direction: LEFT note: high-copy-number ColE1/pMB1/pBR322/pUC origin of replication"
     CDS             complement(6378..7193)
                     /label="KanR"
                     /ApEinfo_revcolor="#faac61"
                     /ApEinfo_fwdcolor="#faac61"
                     /note="gene: aph(3')-Ia product: aminoglycoside phosphotransferase note: confers resistance to kanamycin in bacteria or G418 (Geneticin(R)) in eukaryotes translation: MSHIQRETSCSRPRLNSNMDADLYGYKWARDNVGQSGATIYRLYGKPDAPELFLKHGKGSVANDVTDEMVRLNWLTEFMPLPTIKHFIRTPDDAWLLTTAIPGKTAFQVLEEYPDSGENIVDALAVFLRRLHSIPVCNCPFNSDRVFRLAQAQSRMNNGLVDASDFDDERNGWPVEQVWKEMHKLLPFSPDSVVTHGDFSLDNLIFDEGKLIGCIDVGRVGIADRYQDLAILWNCLGEFSPSLQKRLFQKYGIDNPDMNKLQFHLMLDEFF"
ORIGIN
        1 tattgttcat gaccatgaca ttaacctata aaaataggcg tatcacgagg ccctttcgtc
       61 ttcacctcga gaaatcataa aaaatttatt tgctttgtga gcggataaca attataatag
      121 attcaattgt gagcggataa caatttcaca cagaattcat taaagaggag aaattaacta
      181 tgagaggatc gcatcaccat caccatcacg gatccaacac gattaacatc gctaagaacg
      241 acttctctga catcgaactg gctgctatac cgttcaacac tctggctgac cattacggtg
      301 agcgtttagc tcgcgaacag ttggcccttg agcatgagtc ttacgagatg ggtgaagcac
      361 gcttccgcaa gatgtttgag cgtcaactta aagctggtga ggttgcggat aacgctgccg
      421 ccaagcctct catcactacc ctactcccta agatgattgc acgcatcaac gactggtttg
      481 aggaagtgaa agctaagcgc ggcaagcgcc cgacagcctt ccagttcctg caagaaatca
      541 agccggaagc cgtagcgtac atcaccatta agaccactct ggcttgccta accagtgctg
      601 acaatacaac cgttcaggct gtagcaagcg caatcggtcg ggccattgag gacgaggctc
      661 gcttcggtcg tatccgtgac cttgaagcta agcacttcaa gaaaaacgtt gaggaacaac
      721 tcaacaagcg cgtagggcac gtctacaaga aagcatttat gcaagttgtc gaggctgaca
      781 tgctctctaa gggtctactc ggtggcgagg cgtggtcttc gtggcataag gaagactcta
      841 ttcatgtagg agtacgctgc atcgagatgc tcattgagtc aaccggaatg gttagcttac
      901 accgccaaaa tgctggcgta gtaggtcaag actctgagac tatcgaactc gcacctgaat
      961 acgctgaggc tatcgcaacc cgtgcaggtg cgctggctgg catctctccg atgttccaac
     1021 cttgcgtagt tcctcctaag ccgtggactg gcattactgg tggtggctat tgggctaacg
     1081 gtcgtcgtcc tctggcgctg gtgcgtactc acagtaagaa agcactgatg cgctacgaag
     1141 acgtttacat gcctgaggtg tacaaagcga ttaacattgc gcaaaacacc gcatggaaaa
     1201 tcaacaagaa agtcctagcg gtcgccaacg taatcaccaa gtggaagcat tgtccggtcg
     1261 aggacatccc tgcgattgag cgtgaagaac tcccgatgaa accggaagac atcgacatga
     1321 atcctgaggc tctcaccgcg tggaaacgtg ctgccgctgc tgtgtaccgc aaggacaagg
     1381 ctcgcaagtc tcgccgtatc agccttgagt tcatgcttga gcaagccaat aagtttgcta
     1441 accataaggc catctggttc ccttacaaca tggactggcg cggtcgtgtt tacgctgtgt
     1501 caatgttcaa cccgcaaggt aacgatatga ccaaaggact gcttacgctg gcgaaaggta
     1561 aaccaatcgg taaggaaggt tactactggc tgaaaatcca cggtgcaaac tgtgcgggtg
     1621 tcgataaggt tccgttccct gagcgcatca agttcattga ggaaaaccac gagaacatca
     1681 tggcttgcgc taagtctcca ctggagaaca cttggtgggc tgagcaagat tctccgttct
     1741 gcttccttgc attctgcttt gagtacgctg gggtacagca ccacggcctg agctataact
     1801 gctcccttcc gctggcgttt gacgggtctt gctctggcat ccagcacttc tccgcgatgc
     1861 tccgagatga ggtaggtggt cgcgcggtta acttgcttcc tagtgaaacc gttcaggaca
     1921 tctacgggat tgttgctaag aaagtcaacg agattctaca agcagacgca atcaatggga
     1981 ccgataacga agtagttacc gtgaccgatg agaacactgg tgaaatctct gagaaagtca
     2041 agctgggcac taaggcactg gctggtcaat ggctggctta cggtgttact cgcagtgtga
     2101 ctaagcgttc agtcatgacg ctggcttacg ggtccaaaga gttcggcttc cgtcaacaag
     2161 tgctggaaga taccattcag ccagctattg attccggcaa gggtctgatg ttcactcagc
     2221 cgaatcaggc tgctggatac atggctaagc tgatttggga atctgtgagc gtgacggtgg
     2281 tagctgcggt tgaagcaatg aactggctta agtctgctgc taagctgctg gctgctgaag
     2341 tTGGTAATGG TGGaGCTATC CCCGCCACAT ACGAATTTAC CGACGGTAAG CACTATATCA
     2401 CAAATGAGCC CATTGGaGGt CATAAtCAGG ACactggaga gattcttcgc aagcgttgcg
     2461 ctgtgcattg ggtaactcct gatggtttcc ctgtgtggca ggaatacaag aagcctattc
     2521 agacgcgctt gaacctgatg ttcctcggtc agttccgctt acagcctacc attaacacca
     2581 acaaagatag cgagattgat gcacacaaac aggagtctgg tatcgctcct aactttgtac
     2641 acagccaaga cggtagccac cttcgtaaga ctgtagtgtg ggcacacgag aagtacggaa
     2701 tcgaatcttt tgcactgatt cacgactcct tcggtaccat tccggctgac gctgcgaacc
     2761 tgttcaaagc agtgcgcgaa actatggttg acacatatga gtcttgtgat gtactggctg
     2821 atttctacga ccagttcgct gaccagttgc acgagtctca attggacaaa atgccagcac
     2881 ttccggctaa aggtaacttg aacctccgtg acatcttaga gtcggacttc gcgttcgcgt
     2941 aaaagcttaa ttagctgagc ttggactcct gttgatagat ccagtaatga cctcagaact
     3001 ccatctggat ttgttcagaa cgctcggttg ccgccgggcg ttttttattg gtgagaatcc
     3061 aagctagctt ggcgagattt tcaggagcta aggaagctaa aatggagaaa aaaatcactg
     3121 gatataccac cgttgatata tcccaatggc atcgtaaaga acattttgag gcatttcagt
     3181 cagttgctca atgtacctat aaccagaccg ttcagctgga tattacggcc tttttaaaga
     3241 ccgtaaagaa aaataagcac aagttttatc cggcctttat tcacattctt gcccgcctga
     3301 tgaatgctca tccggaattt cgtatggcaa tgaaagacgg tgagctggtg atatgggata
     3361 gtgttcaccc ttgttacacc gttttccatg agcaaactga aacgttttca tcgctctgga
     3421 gtgaatacca cgacgatttc cggcagtttc tacacatata ttcgcaagat gtggcgtgtt
     3481 acggtgaaaa cctggcctat ttccctaaag ggtttattga gaatatgttt ttcgtctcag
     3541 ccaatccctg ggtgagtttc accagttttg atttaaacgt ggccaatatg gacaacttct
     3601 tcgcccccgt tttcaccatg ggcaaatatt atacgcaagg cgacaaggtg ctgatgccgc
     3661 tggcgattca ggttcatcat gccgtttgtg atggcttcca tgtcggcaga atgcttaatg
     3721 aattacaaca gtactgcgat gagtggcagg gcggggcgta atttttttaa ggcagttatt
     3781 ggtgccctta aacgcctggg gtaatgactc tctagcttga ggcatcaaat aaaacgaaag
     3841 gctcagtcga aagactgggc ctttcgtttt atctgttgtt tgtcggtgaa cgctctcctg
     3901 agtaggacaa atccgccctc tagattacgt gcagtcgatg ataagctgtc aaacatgaga
     3961 attgtgccta atgagtgagc taacttacat taattgcgtt gcgctcactg cccgctttcc
     4021 agtcgggaaa cctgtcgtgc cagctgcatt aatgaatcgg ccaacgcgcg gggagaggcg
     4081 gtttgcgtat tgggcgccag ggtggttttt cttttcacca gtgagacggg caacagctga
     4141 ttgcccttca ccgcctggcc ctgagagagt tgcagcaagc ggtccacgct ggtttgcccc
     4201 agcaggcgaa aatcctgttt gatggtggtt aacggcggga tataacatga gctgtcttcg
     4261 gtatcgtcgt atcccactac cgagatatcc gcaccaacgc gcagcccgga ctcggtaatg
     4321 gcgcgcattg cgcccagcgc catctgatcg ttggcaacca gcatcgcagt gggaacgatg
     4381 ccctcattca gcatttgcat ggtttgttga aaaccggaca tggcactcca gtcgccttcc
     4441 cgttccgcta tcggctgaat ttgattgcga gtgagatatt tatgccagcc agccagacgc
     4501 agacgcgccg agacagaact taatgggccc gctaacagcg cgatttgctg gtgacccaat
     4561 gcgaccagat gctccacgcc cagtcgcgta ccgtcttcat gggagaaaat aatactgttg
     4621 atgggtgtct ggtcagagac atcaagaaat aacgccggaa cattagtgca ggcagcttcc
     4681 acagcaatgg catcctggtc atccagcgga tagttaatga tcagcccact gacgcgttgc
     4741 gcgagaagat tgtgcaccgc cgctttacag gcttcgacgc cgcttcgttc taccatcgac
     4801 accaccacgc tggcacccag ttgatcggcg cgagatttaa tcgccgcgac aatttgcgac
     4861 ggcgcgtgca gggccagact ggaggtggca acgccaatca gcaacgactg tttgcccgcc
     4921 agttgttgtg ccacgcggtt gggaatgtaa ttcagctccg ccatcgccgc ttccactttt
     4981 tcccgcgttt tcgcagaaac gtggctggcc tggttcacca cgcgggaaac ggtctgataa
     5041 gagacaccgg catactctgc gacatcgtat aacgttactg gtttcacatt caccaccctg
     5101 aattgactct cttccgggcg ctatcatgcc ataccgcgaa aggttttgca ccattcgatg
     5161 gtgtcggaat ttcgggcagc gttgggtcct ggccacgggt gcgcatgatc tagagctgcc
     5221 tcgcgcgttt cggtgatgac ggtgaaaacc tctgacacat gcagctcccg gagacggtca
     5281 cagcttgtct gtaagcggat gccgggagca gacaagcccg tcagggcgcg tcagcgggtg
     5341 ttggcgggtg tcggggcgca gccatgaccc agtcacgtag cgatagcgga gtgtatactg
     5401 gcttaactat gcggcatcag agcagattgt actgagagtg caccatatgc ggtgtgaaat
     5461 accgcacaga tgcgtaagga gaaaataccg catcaggcgc tcttccgctt cctcgctcac
     5521 tgactcgctg cgctcggtcg ttcggctgcg gcgagcggta tcagctcact caaaggcggt
     5581 aatacggtta tccacagaat caggggataa cgcaggaaag aacatgtgag caaaaggcca
     5641 gcaaaaggcc aggaaccgta aaaaggccgc gttgctggcg tttttccata ggctccgccc
     5701 ccctgacgag catcacaaaa atcgacgctc aagtcagagg tggcgaaacc cgacaggact
     5761 ataaagatac caggcgtttc cccctggaag ctccctcgtg cgctctcctg ttccgaccct
     5821 gccgcttacc ggatacctgt ccgcctttct cccttcggga agcgtggcgc tttctcatag
     5881 ctcacgctgt aggtatctca gttcggtgta ggtcgttcgc tccaagctgg gctgtgtgca
     5941 cgaacccccc gttcagcccg accgctgcgc cttatccggt aactatcgtc ttgagtccaa
     6001 cccggtaaga cacgacttat cgccactggc agcagccact ggtaacagga ttagcagagc
     6061 gaggtatgta ggcggtgcta cagagttctt gaagtggtgg cctaactacg gctacactag
     6121 aaggacagta tttggtatct gcgctctgct gaagccagtt accttcggaa aaagagttgg
     6181 tagctcttga tccggcaaac aaaccaccgc tggtagcggt ggtttttttg tttgcaagca
     6241 gcagattacg cgcagaaaaa aaggatctca agaagatcct ttgatctttt ctacggggtc
     6301 tgacgctcag tggaacgaaa actcacgtta agggattttg gtcatggcgt taagggattt
     6361 tggtcatgaa ttaattctta gaaaaactca tcgagcatca aatgaaactg caatttattc
     6421 atatcaggat tatcaatacc atatttttga aaaagccgtt tctgtaatga aggagaaaac
     6481 tcaccgaggc agttccatag gatggcaaga tcctggtatc ggtctgcgat tccgactcgt
     6541 ccaacatcaa tacaacctat taatttcccc tcgtcaaaaa taaggttatc aagtgagaaa
     6601 tcaccatgag tgacgactga atccggtgag aatggcaaaa gtttatgcat ttctttccag
     6661 acttgttcaa caggccagcc attacgctcg tcatcaaaat cactcgcatc aaccaaaccg
     6721 ttattcattc gtgattgcgc ctgagcgaga cgaaatacgc gatcgctgtt aaaaggacaa
     6781 ttacaaacag gaatcgaatg caaccggcgc aggaacactg ccagcgcatc aacaatattt
     6841 tcacctgaat caggatattc ttctaatacc tggaatgctg ttttcccggg gatcgcagtg
     6901 gtgagtaacc atgcatcatc aggagtacgg ataaaatgct tgatggtcgg aagaggcata
     6961 aattccgtca gccagtttag tctgaccatc tcatctgtaa catcattggc aacgctacct
     7021 ttgccatgtt tcagaaacaa ctctggcgca tcgggcttcc catacaatcg atagattgtc
     7081 gcacctgatt gcccgacatt atcgcgagcc catttatacc catataaatc agcatccatg
     7141 ttggaattta atcgcggcct agagcaagac gtttcccgtt gaatatggct cataacaccc
     7201 cttgtattac tgtttatgta agcagacagt tt
//
