# Supplementary material for: Structure-guided design of protein attachment points for functional augmentation of complex molecular machines
Source: bioRxiv preprint, doi:10.1101/2025.06.22.660945, version 1 (2025-06-22)
Supplement: Supplementary Data 1 [file 660945_file03.zip › pSML16.gb]

LOCUS       pSML16                  7253 bp ds-DNA     circular     19-JUN-2025
DEFINITION  .
SOURCE      synthetic DNA construct
  ORGANISM  synthetic DNA construct
COMMENT     
FEATURES             Location/Qualifiers
     promoter        114..158
                     /label="T5 promoter"
                     /ApEinfo_revcolor="#b1ff67"
                     /ApEinfo_fwdcolor="#b1ff67"
                     /note="note: bacteriophage T5 promoter for E. coli RNA polymerase, with embedded lac operator"
     protein_bind    134..150
                     /label="lac operator"
                     /ApEinfo_revcolor="#9eafd2"
                     /ApEinfo_fwdcolor="#9eafd2"
                     /note="bound_moiety: lac repressor encoded by lacI note: The lac repressor binds to the lac operator to inhibit transcription in E. coli. This inhibition can be relieved by adding lactose or isopropyl-beta-D-thiogalactopyranoside (IPTG)."
     protein_bind    166..182
                     /label="lac operator"
                     /ApEinfo_revcolor="#b4abac"
                     /ApEinfo_fwdcolor="#b4abac"
                     /note="bound_moiety: lac repressor encoded by lacI note: The lac repressor binds to the lac operator to inhibit transcription in E. coli. This inhibition can be relieved by adding lactose or isopropyl-beta-D-thiogalactopyranoside (IPTG)."
     RBS             201..212
                     /label="strong bacterial ribosome binding site (Elowitz and Leibler, 2000)"
                     /ApEinfo_revcolor="#f8d3a9"
                     /ApEinfo_fwdcolor="#f8d3a9"
     misc_feature    219..3002
                     /label="T7 RNAP wt"
                     /ApEinfo_revcolor="#b1ff67"
                     /ApEinfo_fwdcolor="#b1ff67"
     CDS             231..248
                     /label="6xHis"
                     /ApEinfo_revcolor="#b4abac"
                     /ApEinfo_fwdcolor="#b4abac"
                     /note="product: 6xHis affinity tag translation: HHHHHH"
     misc_feature    1944..1958
                     /label="G4S linker"
                     /ApEinfo_revcolor="#85dae9"
                     /ApEinfo_fwdcolor="#85dae9"
     misc_feature    1959..2027
                     /label="Insert part of DogTag"
                     /ApEinfo_revcolor="#75c6a9"
                     /ApEinfo_fwdcolor="#75c6a9"
     misc_feature    2028..2042
                     /label="G4S linker"
                     /ApEinfo_revcolor="#b7e6d7"
                     /ApEinfo_fwdcolor="#b7e6d7"
     terminator      3024..3118
                     /label="lambda t0 terminator"
                     /ApEinfo_revcolor="#ff9ccd"
                     /ApEinfo_fwdcolor="#ff9ccd"
                     /note="note: transcription terminator from phage lambda"
     CDS             3162..3821
                     /label="CmR"
                     /ApEinfo_revcolor="#d6b295"
                     /ApEinfo_fwdcolor="#d6b295"
                     /note="gene: cat product: chloramphenicol acetyltransferase note: confers resistance to chloramphenicol translation: MEKKITGYTTVDISQWHRKEHFEAFQSVAQCTYNQTVQLDITAFLKTVKKNKHKFYPAFIHILARLMNAHPEFRMAMKDGELVIWDSVHPCYTVFHEQTETFSSLWSEYHDDFRQFLHIYSQDVACYGENLAYFPKGFIENMFFVSANPWVSFTSFDLNVANMDNFFAPVFTMGKYYTQGDKVLMPLAIQVHHAVCDGFHVGRMLNELQQYCDEWQGGA"
     terminator      3886..3972
                     /label="rrnB T1 terminator"
                     /ApEinfo_revcolor="#ff9ccd"
                     /ApEinfo_fwdcolor="#ff9ccd"
                     /note="gene: Escherichia coli rrnB note: transcription terminator T1 from the E. coli rrnB gene"
     CDS             complement(4065..5147)
                     /label="lacI"
                     /ApEinfo_revcolor="#c6c9d1"
                     /ApEinfo_fwdcolor="#c6c9d1"
                     /note="gene: lacI product: lac repressor note: The lac repressor binds to the lac operator to inhibit transcription in E. coli. This inhibition can be relieved by adding lactose or isopropyl-beta-D-thiogalactopyranoside (IPTG). translation: MKPVTLYDVAEYAGVSYQTVSRVVNQASHVSAKTREKVEAAMAELNYIPNRVAQQLAGKQSLLIGVATSSLALHAPSQIVAAIKSRADQLGASVVVSMVERSGVEACKAAVHNLLAQRVSGLIINYPLDDQDAIAVEAACTNVPALFLDVSDQTPINSIIFSHEDGTRLGVEHLVALGHQQIALLAGPLSSVSARLRLAGWHKYLTRNQIQPIAEREGDWSAMSGFQQTMQMLNEGIVPTAMLVANDQMALGAMRAITESGLRVGADISVVGYDDTEDSSCYIPPLTTIKQDFRLLGQTSVDRLLQLSQGQAVKGNQLLPVSLVKRKTTLAPNTQTASPRALADSLMQLARQVSRLESGQ"
     promoter        complement(5148..5225)
                     /label="lacIq promoter"
                     /ApEinfo_revcolor="#d59687"
                     /ApEinfo_fwdcolor="#d59687"
                     /note="gene: lacI (mutant) note: In the lacIq allele, a single base change in the promoter boosts expression of the lacI gene about 10-fold."
     misc_feature    5417..5557
                     /label="bom"
                     /ApEinfo_revcolor="#ffef86"
                     /ApEinfo_fwdcolor="#ffef86"
                     /note="note: basis of mobility region from pBR322"
     rep_origin      complement(5743..6331)
                     /label="ori"
                     /ApEinfo_revcolor="#84b0dc"
                     /ApEinfo_fwdcolor="#84b0dc"
                     /note="direction: LEFT note: high-copy-number ColE1/pMB1/pBR322/pUC origin of replication"
     CDS             complement(6438..7253)
                     /label="KanR"
                     /ApEinfo_revcolor="#faac61"
                     /ApEinfo_fwdcolor="#faac61"
                     /note="gene: aph(3')-Ia product: aminoglycoside phosphotransferase note: confers resistance to kanamycin in bacteria or G418 (Geneticin(R)) in eukaryotes translation: MSHIQRETSCSRPRLNSNMDADLYGYKWARDNVGQSGATIYRLYGKPDAPELFLKHGKGSVANDVTDEMVRLNWLTEFMPLPTIKHFIRTPDDAWLLTTAIPGKTAFQVLEEYPDSGENIVDALAVFLRRLHSIPVCNCPFNSDRVFRLAQAQSRMNNGLVDASDFDDERNGWPVEQVWKEMHKLLPFSPDSVVTHGDFSLDNLIFDEGKLIGCIDVGRVGIADRYQDLAILWNCLGEFSPSLQKRLFQKYGIDNPDMNKLQFHLMLDEFF"
ORIGIN
        1 aacacccctt gtattactgt ttatgtaagc agacagtttt attgttcatg accatgacat
       61 taacctataa aaataggcgt atcacgaggc cctttcgtct tcacctcgag aaatcataaa
      121 aaatttattt gctttgtgag cggataacaa ttataataga ttcaattgtg agcggataac
      181 aatttcacac agaattcatt aaagaggaga aattaactat gagaggatcg catcaccatc
      241 accatcacgg atccaacacg attaacatcg ctaagaacga cttctctgac atcgaactgg
      301 ctgctatacc gttcaacact ctggctgacc attacggtga gcgtttagct cgcgaacagt
      361 tggcccttga gcatgagtct tacgagatgg gtgaagcacg cttccgcaag atgtttgagc
      421 gtcaacttaa agctggtgag gttgcggata acgctgccgc caagcctctc atcactaccc
      481 tactccctaa gatgattgca cgcatcaacg actggtttga ggaagtgaaa gctaagcgcg
      541 gcaagcgccc gacagccttc cagttcctgc aagaaatcaa gccggaagcc gtagcgtaca
      601 tcaccattaa gaccactctg gcttgcctaa ccagtgctga caatacaacc gttcaggctg
      661 tagcaagcgc aatcggtcgg gccattgagg acgaggctcg cttcggtcgt atccgtgacc
      721 ttgaagctaa gcacttcaag aaaaacgttg aggaacaact caacaagcgc gtagggcacg
      781 tctacaagaa agcatttatg caagttgtcg aggctgacat gctctctaag ggtctactcg
      841 gtggcgaggc gtggtcttcg tggcataagg aagactctat tcatgtagga gtacgctgca
      901 tcgagatgct cattgagtca accggaatgg ttagcttaca ccgccaaaat gctggcgtag
      961 taggtcaaga ctctgagact atcgaactcg cacctgaata cgctgaggct atcgcaaccc
     1021 gtgcaggtgc gctggctggc atctctccga tgttccaacc ttgcgtagtt cctcctaagc
     1081 cgtggactgg cattactggt ggtggctatt gggctaacgg tcgtcgtcct ctggcgctgg
     1141 tgcgtactca cagtaagaaa gcactgatgc gctacgaaga cgtttacatg cctgaggtgt
     1201 acaaagcgat taacattgcg caaaacaccg catggaaaat caacaagaaa gtcctagcgg
     1261 tcgccaacgt aatcaccaag tggaagcatt gtccggtcga ggacatccct gcgattgagc
     1321 gtgaagaact cccgatgaaa ccggaagaca tcgacatgaa tcctgaggct ctcaccgcgt
     1381 ggaaacgtgc tgccgctgct gtgtaccgca aggacaaggc tcgcaagtct cgccgtatca
     1441 gccttgagtt catgcttgag caagccaata agtttgctaa ccataaggcc atctggttcc
     1501 cttacaacat ggactggcgc ggtcgtgttt acgctgtgtc aatgttcaac ccgcaaggta
     1561 acgatatgac caaaggactg cttacgctgg cgaaaggtaa accaatcggt aaggaaggtt
     1621 actactggct gaaaatccac ggtgcaaact gtgcgggtgt cgataaggtt ccgttccctg
     1681 agcgcatcaa gttcattgag gaaaaccacg agaacatcat ggcttgcgct aagtctccac
     1741 tggagaacac ttggtgggct gagcaagatt ctccgttctg cttccttgca ttctgctttg
     1801 agtacgctgg ggtacagcac cacggcctga gctataactg ctcccttccg ctggcgtttg
     1861 acgggtcttg ctctggcatc cagcacttct ccgcgatgct ccgagatgag gtaggtggtc
     1921 gcgcggttaa cttgcttcct agtGGTGGAG GtGGtTCaGA CATCCCCGCC ACATACGAAT
     1981 TTACCGACGG TAAGCACTAT ATCACAAATG AGCCCATTCC aCCAAAaGGa GGaGGaGGaA
     2041 GCgaaaccgt tcaggacatc tacgggattg ttgctaagaa agtcaacgag attctacaag
     2101 cagacgcaat caatgggacc gataacgaag tagttaccgt gaccgatgag aacactggtg
     2161 aaatctctga gaaagtcaag ctgggcacta aggcactggc tggtcaatgg ctggcttacg
     2221 gtgttactcg cagtgtgact aagcgttcag tcatgacgct ggcttacggg tccaaagagt
     2281 tcggcttccg tcaacaagtg ctggaagata ccattcagcc agctattgat tccggcaagg
     2341 gtctgatgtt cactcagccg aatcaggctg ctggatacat ggctaagctg atttgggaat
     2401 ctgtgagcgt gacggtggta gctgcggttg aagcaatgaa ctggcttaag tctgctgcta
     2461 agctgctggc tgctgaggtc aaagataaga agactggaga gattcttcgc aagcgttgcg
     2521 ctgtgcattg ggtaactcct gatggtttcc ctgtgtggca ggaatacaag aagcctattc
     2581 agacgcgctt gaacctgatg ttcctcggtc agttccgctt acagcctacc attaacacca
     2641 acaaagatag cgagattgat gcacacaaac aggagtctgg tatcgctcct aactttgtac
     2701 acagccaaga cggtagccac cttcgtaaga ctgtagtgtg ggcacacgag aagtacggaa
     2761 tcgaatcttt tgcactgatt cacgactcct tcggtaccat tccggctgac gctgcgaacc
     2821 tgttcaaagc agtgcgcgaa actatggttg acacatatga gtcttgtgat gtactggctg
     2881 atttctacga ccagttcgct gaccagttgc acgagtctca attggacaaa atgccagcac
     2941 ttccggctaa aggtaacttg aacctccgtg acatcttaga gtcggacttc gcgttcgcgt
     3001 aaaagcttaa ttagctgagc ttggactcct gttgatagat ccagtaatga cctcagaact
     3061 ccatctggat ttgttcagaa cgctcggttg ccgccgggcg ttttttattg gtgagaatcc
     3121 aagctagctt ggcgagattt tcaggagcta aggaagctaa aatggagaaa aaaatcactg
     3181 gatataccac cgttgatata tcccaatggc atcgtaaaga acattttgag gcatttcagt
     3241 cagttgctca atgtacctat aaccagaccg ttcagctgga tattacggcc tttttaaaga
     3301 ccgtaaagaa aaataagcac aagttttatc cggcctttat tcacattctt gcccgcctga
     3361 tgaatgctca tccggaattt cgtatggcaa tgaaagacgg tgagctggtg atatgggata
     3421 gtgttcaccc ttgttacacc gttttccatg agcaaactga aacgttttca tcgctctgga
     3481 gtgaatacca cgacgatttc cggcagtttc tacacatata ttcgcaagat gtggcgtgtt
     3541 acggtgaaaa cctggcctat ttccctaaag ggtttattga gaatatgttt ttcgtctcag
     3601 ccaatccctg ggtgagtttc accagttttg atttaaacgt ggccaatatg gacaacttct
     3661 tcgcccccgt tttcaccatg ggcaaatatt atacgcaagg cgacaaggtg ctgatgccgc
     3721 tggcgattca ggttcatcat gccgtttgtg atggcttcca tgtcggcaga atgcttaatg
     3781 aattacaaca gtactgcgat gagtggcagg gcggggcgta atttttttaa ggcagttatt
     3841 ggtgccctta aacgcctggg gtaatgactc tctagcttga ggcatcaaat aaaacgaaag
     3901 gctcagtcga aagactgggc ctttcgtttt atctgttgtt tgtcggtgaa cgctctcctg
     3961 agtaggacaa atccgccctc tagattacgt gcagtcgatg ataagctgtc aaacatgaga
     4021 attgtgccta atgagtgagc taacttacat taattgcgtt gcgctcactg cccgctttcc
     4081 agtcgggaaa cctgtcgtgc cagctgcatt aatgaatcgg ccaacgcgcg gggagaggcg
     4141 gtttgcgtat tgggcgccag ggtggttttt cttttcacca gtgagacggg caacagctga
     4201 ttgcccttca ccgcctggcc ctgagagagt tgcagcaagc ggtccacgct ggtttgcccc
     4261 agcaggcgaa aatcctgttt gatggtggtt aacggcggga tataacatga gctgtcttcg
     4321 gtatcgtcgt atcccactac cgagatatcc gcaccaacgc gcagcccgga ctcggtaatg
     4381 gcgcgcattg cgcccagcgc catctgatcg ttggcaacca gcatcgcagt gggaacgatg
     4441 ccctcattca gcatttgcat ggtttgttga aaaccggaca tggcactcca gtcgccttcc
     4501 cgttccgcta tcggctgaat ttgattgcga gtgagatatt tatgccagcc agccagacgc
     4561 agacgcgccg agacagaact taatgggccc gctaacagcg cgatttgctg gtgacccaat
     4621 gcgaccagat gctccacgcc cagtcgcgta ccgtcttcat gggagaaaat aatactgttg
     4681 atgggtgtct ggtcagagac atcaagaaat aacgccggaa cattagtgca ggcagcttcc
     4741 acagcaatgg catcctggtc atccagcgga tagttaatga tcagcccact gacgcgttgc
     4801 gcgagaagat tgtgcaccgc cgctttacag gcttcgacgc cgcttcgttc taccatcgac
     4861 accaccacgc tggcacccag ttgatcggcg cgagatttaa tcgccgcgac aatttgcgac
     4921 ggcgcgtgca gggccagact ggaggtggca acgccaatca gcaacgactg tttgcccgcc
     4981 agttgttgtg ccacgcggtt gggaatgtaa ttcagctccg ccatcgccgc ttccactttt
     5041 tcccgcgttt tcgcagaaac gtggctggcc tggttcacca cgcgggaaac ggtctgataa
     5101 gagacaccgg catactctgc gacatcgtat aacgttactg gtttcacatt caccaccctg
     5161 aattgactct cttccgggcg ctatcatgcc ataccgcgaa aggttttgca ccattcgatg
     5221 gtgtcggaat ttcgggcagc gttgggtcct ggccacgggt gcgcatgatc tagagctgcc
     5281 tcgcgcgttt cggtgatgac ggtgaaaacc tctgacacat gcagctcccg gagacggtca
     5341 cagcttgtct gtaagcggat gccgggagca gacaagcccg tcagggcgcg tcagcgggtg
     5401 ttggcgggtg tcggggcgca gccatgaccc agtcacgtag cgatagcgga gtgtatactg
     5461 gcttaactat gcggcatcag agcagattgt actgagagtg caccatatgc ggtgtgaaat
     5521 accgcacaga tgcgtaagga gaaaataccg catcaggcgc tcttccgctt cctcgctcac
     5581 tgactcgctg cgctcggtcg ttcggctgcg gcgagcggta tcagctcact caaaggcggt
     5641 aatacggtta tccacagaat caggggataa cgcaggaaag aacatgtgag caaaaggcca
     5701 gcaaaaggcc aggaaccgta aaaaggccgc gttgctggcg tttttccata ggctccgccc
     5761 ccctgacgag catcacaaaa atcgacgctc aagtcagagg tggcgaaacc cgacaggact
     5821 ataaagatac caggcgtttc cccctggaag ctccctcgtg cgctctcctg ttccgaccct
     5881 gccgcttacc ggatacctgt ccgcctttct cccttcggga agcgtggcgc tttctcatag
     5941 ctcacgctgt aggtatctca gttcggtgta ggtcgttcgc tccaagctgg gctgtgtgca
     6001 cgaacccccc gttcagcccg accgctgcgc cttatccggt aactatcgtc ttgagtccaa
     6061 cccggtaaga cacgacttat cgccactggc agcagccact ggtaacagga ttagcagagc
     6121 gaggtatgta ggcggtgcta cagagttctt gaagtggtgg cctaactacg gctacactag
     6181 aaggacagta tttggtatct gcgctctgct gaagccagtt accttcggaa aaagagttgg
     6241 tagctcttga tccggcaaac aaaccaccgc tggtagcggt ggtttttttg tttgcaagca
     6301 gcagattacg cgcagaaaaa aaggatctca agaagatcct ttgatctttt ctacggggtc
     6361 tgacgctcag tggaacgaaa actcacgtta agggattttg gtcatggcgt taagggattt
     6421 tggtcatgaa ttaattctta gaaaaactca tcgagcatca aatgaaactg caatttattc
     6481 atatcaggat tatcaatacc atatttttga aaaagccgtt tctgtaatga aggagaaaac
     6541 tcaccgaggc agttccatag gatggcaaga tcctggtatc ggtctgcgat tccgactcgt
     6601 ccaacatcaa tacaacctat taatttcccc tcgtcaaaaa taaggttatc aagtgagaaa
     6661 tcaccatgag tgacgactga atccggtgag aatggcaaaa gtttatgcat ttctttccag
     6721 acttgttcaa caggccagcc attacgctcg tcatcaaaat cactcgcatc aaccaaaccg
     6781 ttattcattc gtgattgcgc ctgagcgaga cgaaatacgc gatcgctgtt aaaaggacaa
     6841 ttacaaacag gaatcgaatg caaccggcgc aggaacactg ccagcgcatc aacaatattt
     6901 tcacctgaat caggatattc ttctaatacc tggaatgctg ttttcccggg gatcgcagtg
     6961 gtgagtaacc atgcatcatc aggagtacgg ataaaatgct tgatggtcgg aagaggcata
     7021 aattccgtca gccagtttag tctgaccatc tcatctgtaa catcattggc aacgctacct
     7081 ttgccatgtt tcagaaacaa ctctggcgca tcgggcttcc catacaatcg atagattgtc
     7141 gcacctgatt gcccgacatt atcgcgagcc catttatacc catataaatc agcatccatg
     7201 ttggaattta atcgcggcct agagcaagac gtttcccgtt gaatatggct cat
//
