# Supplementary material for: Structure-guided design of protein attachment points for functional augmentation of complex molecular machines
Source: bioRxiv preprint, doi:10.1101/2025.06.22.660945, version 1 (2025-06-22)
Supplement: Supplementary Data 1 [file 660945_file03.zip › pSML17.gb]

LOCUS       pSML17                  7253 bp ds-DNA     circular     19-JUN-2025
DEFINITION  .
SOURCE      synthetic DNA construct
  ORGANISM  synthetic DNA construct
COMMENT     
FEATURES             Location/Qualifiers
     misc_feature    37..177
                     /label="bom"
                     /ApEinfo_revcolor="#ffef86"
                     /ApEinfo_fwdcolor="#ffef86"
                     /note="note: basis of mobility region from pBR322"
     rep_origin      complement(363..951)
                     /label="ori"
                     /ApEinfo_revcolor="#84b0dc"
                     /ApEinfo_fwdcolor="#84b0dc"
                     /note="direction: LEFT note: high-copy-number ColE1/pMB1/pBR322/pUC origin of replication"
     CDS             complement(1058..1873)
                     /label="KanR"
                     /ApEinfo_revcolor="#faac61"
                     /ApEinfo_fwdcolor="#faac61"
                     /note="gene: aph(3')-Ia product: aminoglycoside phosphotransferase note: confers resistance to kanamycin in bacteria or G418 (Geneticin(R)) in eukaryotes translation: MSHIQRETSCSRPRLNSNMDADLYGYKWARDNVGQSGATIYRLYGKPDAPELFLKHGKGSVANDVTDEMVRLNWLTEFMPLPTIKHFIRTPDDAWLLTTAIPGKTAFQVLEEYPDSGENIVDALAVFLRRLHSIPVCNCPFNSDRVFRLAQAQSRMNNGLVDASDFDDERNGWPVEQVWKEMHKLLPFSPDSVVTHGDFSLDNLIFDEGKLIGCIDVGRVGIADRYQDLAILWNCLGEFSPSLQKRLFQKYGIDNPDMNKLQFHLMLDEFF"
     promoter        1987..2031
                     /label="T5 promoter"
                     /ApEinfo_revcolor="#b1ff67"
                     /ApEinfo_fwdcolor="#b1ff67"
                     /note="note: bacteriophage T5 promoter for E. coli RNA polymerase, with embedded lac operator"
     protein_bind    2007..2023
                     /label="lac operator"
                     /ApEinfo_revcolor="#9eafd2"
                     /ApEinfo_fwdcolor="#9eafd2"
                     /note="bound_moiety: lac repressor encoded by lacI note: The lac repressor binds to the lac operator to inhibit transcription in E. coli. This inhibition can be relieved by adding lactose or isopropyl-beta-D-thiogalactopyranoside (IPTG)."
     protein_bind    2039..2055
                     /label="lac operator"
                     /ApEinfo_revcolor="#b4abac"
                     /ApEinfo_fwdcolor="#b4abac"
                     /note="bound_moiety: lac repressor encoded by lacI note: The lac repressor binds to the lac operator to inhibit transcription in E. coli. This inhibition can be relieved by adding lactose or isopropyl-beta-D-thiogalactopyranoside (IPTG)."
     RBS             2074..2085
                     /label="strong bacterial ribosome binding site (Elowitz and Leibler, 2000)"
                     /ApEinfo_revcolor="#f8d3a9"
                     /ApEinfo_fwdcolor="#f8d3a9"
     misc_feature    2092..4875
                     /label="T7 RNAP wt"
                     /ApEinfo_revcolor="#b1ff67"
                     /ApEinfo_fwdcolor="#b1ff67"
     CDS             2104..2121
                     /label="6xHis"
                     /ApEinfo_revcolor="#b4abac"
                     /ApEinfo_fwdcolor="#b4abac"
                     /note="product: 6xHis affinity tag translation: HHHHHH"
     misc_feature    3925..3939
                     /label="G4S linker"
                     /ApEinfo_revcolor="#c6c9d1"
                     /ApEinfo_fwdcolor="#c6c9d1"
     misc_feature    3940..4008
                     /label="Insert part of DogTag"
                     /ApEinfo_revcolor="#ffef86"
                     /ApEinfo_fwdcolor="#ffef86"
     misc_feature    4009..4023
                     /label="G4S linker"
                     /ApEinfo_revcolor="#b1ff67"
                     /ApEinfo_fwdcolor="#b1ff67"
     terminator      4897..4991
                     /label="lambda t0 terminator"
                     /ApEinfo_revcolor="#ff9ccd"
                     /ApEinfo_fwdcolor="#ff9ccd"
                     /note="note: transcription terminator from phage lambda"
     CDS             5035..5694
                     /label="CmR"
                     /ApEinfo_revcolor="#d6b295"
                     /ApEinfo_fwdcolor="#d6b295"
                     /note="gene: cat product: chloramphenicol acetyltransferase note: confers resistance to chloramphenicol translation: MEKKITGYTTVDISQWHRKEHFEAFQSVAQCTYNQTVQLDITAFLKTVKKNKHKFYPAFIHILARLMNAHPEFRMAMKDGELVIWDSVHPCYTVFHEQTETFSSLWSEYHDDFRQFLHIYSQDVACYGENLAYFPKGFIENMFFVSANPWVSFTSFDLNVANMDNFFAPVFTMGKYYTQGDKVLMPLAIQVHHAVCDGFHVGRMLNELQQYCDEWQGGA"
     terminator      5759..5845
                     /label="rrnB T1 terminator"
                     /ApEinfo_revcolor="#ff9ccd"
                     /ApEinfo_fwdcolor="#ff9ccd"
                     /note="gene: Escherichia coli rrnB note: transcription terminator T1 from the E. coli rrnB gene"
     CDS             complement(5938..7020)
                     /label="lacI"
                     /ApEinfo_revcolor="#c6c9d1"
                     /ApEinfo_fwdcolor="#c6c9d1"
                     /note="gene: lacI product: lac repressor note: The lac repressor binds to the lac operator to inhibit transcription in E. coli. This inhibition can be relieved by adding lactose or isopropyl-beta-D-thiogalactopyranoside (IPTG). translation: MKPVTLYDVAEYAGVSYQTVSRVVNQASHVSAKTREKVEAAMAELNYIPNRVAQQLAGKQSLLIGVATSSLALHAPSQIVAAIKSRADQLGASVVVSMVERSGVEACKAAVHNLLAQRVSGLIINYPLDDQDAIAVEAACTNVPALFLDVSDQTPINSIIFSHEDGTRLGVEHLVALGHQQIALLAGPLSSVSARLRLAGWHKYLTRNQIQPIAEREGDWSAMSGFQQTMQMLNEGIVPTAMLVANDQMALGAMRAITESGLRVGADISVVGYDDTEDSSCYIPPLTTIKQDFRLLGQTSVDRLLQLSQGQAVKGNQLLPVSLVKRKTTLAPNTQTASPRALADSLMQLARQVSRLESGQ"
     promoter        complement(7021..7098)
                     /label="lacIq promoter"
                     /ApEinfo_revcolor="#d59687"
                     /ApEinfo_fwdcolor="#d59687"
                     /note="gene: lacI (mutant) note: In the lacIq allele, a single base change in the promoter boosts expression of the lacI gene about 10-fold."
ORIGIN
        1 tcagggcgcg tcagcgggtg ttggcgggtg tcggggcgca gccatgaccc agtcacgtag
       61 cgatagcgga gtgtatactg gcttaactat gcggcatcag agcagattgt actgagagtg
      121 caccatatgc ggtgtgaaat accgcacaga tgcgtaagga gaaaataccg catcaggcgc
      181 tcttccgctt cctcgctcac tgactcgctg cgctcggtcg ttcggctgcg gcgagcggta
      241 tcagctcact caaaggcggt aatacggtta tccacagaat caggggataa cgcaggaaag
      301 aacatgtgag caaaaggcca gcaaaaggcc aggaaccgta aaaaggccgc gttgctggcg
      361 tttttccata ggctccgccc ccctgacgag catcacaaaa atcgacgctc aagtcagagg
      421 tggcgaaacc cgacaggact ataaagatac caggcgtttc cccctggaag ctccctcgtg
      481 cgctctcctg ttccgaccct gccgcttacc ggatacctgt ccgcctttct cccttcggga
      541 agcgtggcgc tttctcatag ctcacgctgt aggtatctca gttcggtgta ggtcgttcgc
      601 tccaagctgg gctgtgtgca cgaacccccc gttcagcccg accgctgcgc cttatccggt
      661 aactatcgtc ttgagtccaa cccggtaaga cacgacttat cgccactggc agcagccact
      721 ggtaacagga ttagcagagc gaggtatgta ggcggtgcta cagagttctt gaagtggtgg
      781 cctaactacg gctacactag aaggacagta tttggtatct gcgctctgct gaagccagtt
      841 accttcggaa aaagagttgg tagctcttga tccggcaaac aaaccaccgc tggtagcggt
      901 ggtttttttg tttgcaagca gcagattacg cgcagaaaaa aaggatctca agaagatcct
      961 ttgatctttt ctacggggtc tgacgctcag tggaacgaaa actcacgtta agggattttg
     1021 gtcatggcgt taagggattt tggtcatgaa ttaattctta gaaaaactca tcgagcatca
     1081 aatgaaactg caatttattc atatcaggat tatcaatacc atatttttga aaaagccgtt
     1141 tctgtaatga aggagaaaac tcaccgaggc agttccatag gatggcaaga tcctggtatc
     1201 ggtctgcgat tccgactcgt ccaacatcaa tacaacctat taatttcccc tcgtcaaaaa
     1261 taaggttatc aagtgagaaa tcaccatgag tgacgactga atccggtgag aatggcaaaa
     1321 gtttatgcat ttctttccag acttgttcaa caggccagcc attacgctcg tcatcaaaat
     1381 cactcgcatc aaccaaaccg ttattcattc gtgattgcgc ctgagcgaga cgaaatacgc
     1441 gatcgctgtt aaaaggacaa ttacaaacag gaatcgaatg caaccggcgc aggaacactg
     1501 ccagcgcatc aacaatattt tcacctgaat caggatattc ttctaatacc tggaatgctg
     1561 ttttcccggg gatcgcagtg gtgagtaacc atgcatcatc aggagtacgg ataaaatgct
     1621 tgatggtcgg aagaggcata aattccgtca gccagtttag tctgaccatc tcatctgtaa
     1681 catcattggc aacgctacct ttgccatgtt tcagaaacaa ctctggcgca tcgggcttcc
     1741 catacaatcg atagattgtc gcacctgatt gcccgacatt atcgcgagcc catttatacc
     1801 catataaatc agcatccatg ttggaattta atcgcggcct agagcaagac gtttcccgtt
     1861 gaatatggct cataacaccc cttgtattac tgtttatgta agcagacagt tttattgttc
     1921 atgaccatga cattaaccta taaaaatagg cgtatcacga ggccctttcg tcttcacctc
     1981 gagaaatcat aaaaaattta tttgctttgt gagcggataa caattataat agattcaatt
     2041 gtgagcggat aacaatttca cacagaattc attaaagagg agaaattaac tatgagagga
     2101 tcgcatcacc atcaccatca cggatccaac acgattaaca tcgctaagaa cgacttctct
     2161 gacatcgaac tggctgctat accgttcaac actctggctg accattacgg tgagcgttta
     2221 gctcgcgaac agttggccct tgagcatgag tcttacgaga tgggtgaagc acgcttccgc
     2281 aagatgtttg agcgtcaact taaagctggt gaggttgcgg ataacgctgc cgccaagcct
     2341 ctcatcacta ccctactccc taagatgatt gcacgcatca acgactggtt tgaggaagtg
     2401 aaagctaagc gcggcaagcg cccgacagcc ttccagttcc tgcaagaaat caagccggaa
     2461 gccgtagcgt acatcaccat taagaccact ctggcttgcc taaccagtgc tgacaataca
     2521 accgttcagg ctgtagcaag cgcaatcggt cgggccattg aggacgaggc tcgcttcggt
     2581 cgtatccgtg accttgaagc taagcacttc aagaaaaacg ttgaggaaca actcaacaag
     2641 cgcgtagggc acgtctacaa gaaagcattt atgcaagttg tcgaggctga catgctctct
     2701 aagggtctac tcggtggcga ggcgtggtct tcgtggcata aggaagactc tattcatgta
     2761 ggagtacgct gcatcgagat gctcattgag tcaaccggaa tggttagctt acaccgccaa
     2821 aatgctggcg tagtaggtca agactctgag actatcgaac tcgcacctga atacgctgag
     2881 gctatcgcaa cccgtgcagg tgcgctggct ggcatctctc cgatgttcca accttgcgta
     2941 gttcctccta agccgtggac tggcattact ggtggtggct attgggctaa cggtcgtcgt
     3001 cctctggcgc tggtgcgtac tcacagtaag aaagcactga tgcgctacga agacgtttac
     3061 atgcctgagg tgtacaaagc gattaacatt gcgcaaaaca ccgcatggaa aatcaacaag
     3121 aaagtcctag cggtcgccaa cgtaatcacc aagtggaagc attgtccggt cgaggacatc
     3181 cctgcgattg agcgtgaaga actcccgatg aaaccggaag acatcgacat gaatcctgag
     3241 gctctcaccg cgtggaaacg tgctgccgct gctgtgtacc gcaaggacaa ggctcgcaag
     3301 tctcgccgta tcagccttga gttcatgctt gagcaagcca ataagtttgc taaccataag
     3361 gccatctggt tcccttacaa catggactgg cgcggtcgtg tttacgctgt gtcaatgttc
     3421 aacccgcaag gtaacgatat gaccaaagga ctgcttacgc tggcgaaagg taaaccaatc
     3481 ggtaaggaag gttactactg gctgaaaatc cacggtgcaa actgtgcggg tgtcgataag
     3541 gttccgttcc ctgagcgcat caagttcatt gaggaaaacc acgagaacat catggcttgc
     3601 gctaagtctc cactggagaa cacttggtgg gctgagcaag attctccgtt ctgcttcctt
     3661 gcattctgct ttgagtacgc tggggtacag caccacggcc tgagctataa ctgctccctt
     3721 ccgctggcgt ttgacgggtc ttgctctggc atccagcact tctccgcgat gctccgagat
     3781 gaggtaggtg gtcgcgcggt taacttgctt cctagtgaaa ccgttcagga catctacggg
     3841 attgttgcta agaaagtcaa cgagattcta caagcagacg caatcaatgg gaccgataac
     3901 gaagtagtta ccgtgaccga tgagGGTGGA GGtGGtTCGG ACATCCCCGC CACATACGAA
     3961 TTTACCGACG GTAAGCACTA TATCACAAAT GAGCCCATTC CaCCAAAaGG aGGaGGaGGa
     4021 AGCaacactg gtgaaatctc tgagaaagtc aagctgggca ctaaggcact ggctggtcaa
     4081 tggctggctt acggtgttac tcgcagtgtg actaagcgtt cagtcatgac gctggcttac
     4141 gggtccaaag agttcggctt ccgtcaacaa gtgctggaag ataccattca gccagctatt
     4201 gattccggca agggtctgat gttcactcag ccgaatcagg ctgctggata catggctaag
     4261 ctgatttggg aatctgtgag cgtgacggtg gtagctgcgg ttgaagcaat gaactggctt
     4321 aagtctgctg ctaagctgct ggctgctgag gtcaaagata agaagactgg agagattctt
     4381 cgcaagcgtt gcgctgtgca ttgggtaact cctgatggtt tccctgtgtg gcaggaatac
     4441 aagaagccta ttcagacgcg cttgaacctg atgttcctcg gtcagttccg cttacagcct
     4501 accattaaca ccaacaaaga tagcgagatt gatgcacaca aacaggagtc tggtatcgct
     4561 cctaactttg tacacagcca agacggtagc caccttcgta agactgtagt gtgggcacac
     4621 gagaagtacg gaatcgaatc ttttgcactg attcacgact ccttcggtac cattccggct
     4681 gacgctgcga acctgttcaa agcagtgcgc gaaactatgg ttgacacata tgagtcttgt
     4741 gatgtactgg ctgatttcta cgaccagttc gctgaccagt tgcacgagtc tcaattggac
     4801 aaaatgccag cacttccggc taaaggtaac ttgaacctcc gtgacatctt agagtcggac
     4861 ttcgcgttcg cgtaaaagct taattagctg agcttggact cctgttgata gatccagtaa
     4921 tgacctcaga actccatctg gatttgttca gaacgctcgg ttgccgccgg gcgtttttta
     4981 ttggtgagaa tccaagctag cttggcgaga ttttcaggag ctaaggaagc taaaatggag
     5041 aaaaaaatca ctggatatac caccgttgat atatcccaat ggcatcgtaa agaacatttt
     5101 gaggcatttc agtcagttgc tcaatgtacc tataaccaga ccgttcagct ggatattacg
     5161 gcctttttaa agaccgtaaa gaaaaataag cacaagtttt atccggcctt tattcacatt
     5221 cttgcccgcc tgatgaatgc tcatccggaa tttcgtatgg caatgaaaga cggtgagctg
     5281 gtgatatggg atagtgttca cccttgttac accgttttcc atgagcaaac tgaaacgttt
     5341 tcatcgctct ggagtgaata ccacgacgat ttccggcagt ttctacacat atattcgcaa
     5401 gatgtggcgt gttacggtga aaacctggcc tatttcccta aagggtttat tgagaatatg
     5461 tttttcgtct cagccaatcc ctgggtgagt ttcaccagtt ttgatttaaa cgtggccaat
     5521 atggacaact tcttcgcccc cgttttcacc atgggcaaat attatacgca aggcgacaag
     5581 gtgctgatgc cgctggcgat tcaggttcat catgccgttt gtgatggctt ccatgtcggc
     5641 agaatgctta atgaattaca acagtactgc gatgagtggc agggcggggc gtaatttttt
     5701 taaggcagtt attggtgccc ttaaacgcct ggggtaatga ctctctagct tgaggcatca
     5761 aataaaacga aaggctcagt cgaaagactg ggcctttcgt tttatctgtt gtttgtcggt
     5821 gaacgctctc ctgagtagga caaatccgcc ctctagatta cgtgcagtcg atgataagct
     5881 gtcaaacatg agaattgtgc ctaatgagtg agctaactta cattaattgc gttgcgctca
     5941 ctgcccgctt tccagtcggg aaacctgtcg tgccagctgc attaatgaat cggccaacgc
     6001 gcggggagag gcggtttgcg tattgggcgc cagggtggtt tttcttttca ccagtgagac
     6061 gggcaacagc tgattgccct tcaccgcctg gccctgagag agttgcagca agcggtccac
     6121 gctggtttgc cccagcaggc gaaaatcctg tttgatggtg gttaacggcg ggatataaca
     6181 tgagctgtct tcggtatcgt cgtatcccac taccgagata tccgcaccaa cgcgcagccc
     6241 ggactcggta atggcgcgca ttgcgcccag cgccatctga tcgttggcaa ccagcatcgc
     6301 agtgggaacg atgccctcat tcagcatttg catggtttgt tgaaaaccgg acatggcact
     6361 ccagtcgcct tcccgttccg ctatcggctg aatttgattg cgagtgagat atttatgcca
     6421 gccagccaga cgcagacgcg ccgagacaga acttaatggg cccgctaaca gcgcgatttg
     6481 ctggtgaccc aatgcgacca gatgctccac gcccagtcgc gtaccgtctt catgggagaa
     6541 aataatactg ttgatgggtg tctggtcaga gacatcaaga aataacgccg gaacattagt
     6601 gcaggcagct tccacagcaa tggcatcctg gtcatccagc ggatagttaa tgatcagccc
     6661 actgacgcgt tgcgcgagaa gattgtgcac cgccgcttta caggcttcga cgccgcttcg
     6721 ttctaccatc gacaccacca cgctggcacc cagttgatcg gcgcgagatt taatcgccgc
     6781 gacaatttgc gacggcgcgt gcagggccag actggaggtg gcaacgccaa tcagcaacga
     6841 ctgtttgccc gccagttgtt gtgccacgcg gttgggaatg taattcagct ccgccatcgc
     6901 cgcttccact ttttcccgcg ttttcgcaga aacgtggctg gcctggttca ccacgcggga
     6961 aacggtctga taagagacac cggcatactc tgcgacatcg tataacgtta ctggtttcac
     7021 attcaccacc ctgaattgac tctcttccgg gcgctatcat gccataccgc gaaaggtttt
     7081 gcaccattcg atggtgtcgg aatttcgggc agcgttgggt cctggccacg ggtgcgcatg
     7141 atctagagct gcctcgcgcg tttcggtgat gacggtgaaa acctctgaca catgcagctc
     7201 ccggagacgg tcacagcttg tctgtaagcg gatgccggga gcagacaagc ccg
//
