# Supplementary material for: Structure-guided design of protein attachment points for functional augmentation of complex molecular machines
Source: bioRxiv preprint, doi:10.1101/2025.06.22.660945, version 1 (2025-06-22)
Supplement: Supplementary Data 1 [file 660945_file03.zip › pSML18.gb]

LOCUS       pSML18                  7253 bp ds-DNA     circular     19-JUN-2025
DEFINITION  .
SOURCE      synthetic DNA construct
  ORGANISM  synthetic DNA construct
COMMENT     
FEATURES             Location/Qualifiers
     CDS             complement(40..855)
                     /label="KanR"
                     /ApEinfo_revcolor="#faac61"
                     /ApEinfo_fwdcolor="#faac61"
                     /note="gene: aph(3')-Ia product: aminoglycoside phosphotransferase note: confers resistance to kanamycin in bacteria or G418 (Geneticin(R)) in eukaryotes translation: MSHIQRETSCSRPRLNSNMDADLYGYKWARDNVGQSGATIYRLYGKPDAPELFLKHGKGSVANDVTDEMVRLNWLTEFMPLPTIKHFIRTPDDAWLLTTAIPGKTAFQVLEEYPDSGENIVDALAVFLRRLHSIPVCNCPFNSDRVFRLAQAQSRMNNGLVDASDFDDERNGWPVEQVWKEMHKLLPFSPDSVVTHGDFSLDNLIFDEGKLIGCIDVGRVGIADRYQDLAILWNCLGEFSPSLQKRLFQKYGIDNPDMNKLQFHLMLDEFF"
     promoter        969..1013
                     /label="T5 promoter"
                     /ApEinfo_revcolor="#b1ff67"
                     /ApEinfo_fwdcolor="#b1ff67"
                     /note="note: bacteriophage T5 promoter for E. coli RNA polymerase, with embedded lac operator"
     protein_bind    989..1005
                     /label="lac operator"
                     /ApEinfo_revcolor="#9eafd2"
                     /ApEinfo_fwdcolor="#9eafd2"
                     /note="bound_moiety: lac repressor encoded by lacI note: The lac repressor binds to the lac operator to inhibit transcription in E. coli. This inhibition can be relieved by adding lactose or isopropyl-beta-D-thiogalactopyranoside (IPTG)."
     protein_bind    1021..1037
                     /label="lac operator"
                     /ApEinfo_revcolor="#b4abac"
                     /ApEinfo_fwdcolor="#b4abac"
                     /note="bound_moiety: lac repressor encoded by lacI note: The lac repressor binds to the lac operator to inhibit transcription in E. coli. This inhibition can be relieved by adding lactose or isopropyl-beta-D-thiogalactopyranoside (IPTG)."
     RBS             1056..1067
                     /label="strong bacterial ribosome binding site (Elowitz and Leibler, 2000)"
                     /ApEinfo_revcolor="#f8d3a9"
                     /ApEinfo_fwdcolor="#f8d3a9"
     misc_feature    1074..3857
                     /label="T7 RNAP wt"
                     /ApEinfo_revcolor="#b1ff67"
                     /ApEinfo_fwdcolor="#b1ff67"
     CDS             1086..1103
                     /label="6xHis"
                     /ApEinfo_revcolor="#b4abac"
                     /ApEinfo_fwdcolor="#b4abac"
                     /note="product: 6xHis affinity tag translation: HHHHHH"
     misc_feature    3249..3263
                     /label="G4S linker"
                     /ApEinfo_revcolor="#f58a5e"
                     /ApEinfo_fwdcolor="#f58a5e"
     misc_feature    3264..3332
                     /label="Insert part of DogTag"
                     /ApEinfo_revcolor="#c7b0e3"
                     /ApEinfo_fwdcolor="#c7b0e3"
     misc_feature    3333..3347
                     /label="G4S linker"
                     /ApEinfo_revcolor="#faac61"
                     /ApEinfo_fwdcolor="#faac61"
     terminator      3879..3973
                     /label="lambda t0 terminator"
                     /ApEinfo_revcolor="#ff9ccd"
                     /ApEinfo_fwdcolor="#ff9ccd"
                     /note="note: transcription terminator from phage lambda"
     CDS             4017..4676
                     /label="CmR"
                     /ApEinfo_revcolor="#d6b295"
                     /ApEinfo_fwdcolor="#d6b295"
                     /note="gene: cat product: chloramphenicol acetyltransferase note: confers resistance to chloramphenicol translation: MEKKITGYTTVDISQWHRKEHFEAFQSVAQCTYNQTVQLDITAFLKTVKKNKHKFYPAFIHILARLMNAHPEFRMAMKDGELVIWDSVHPCYTVFHEQTETFSSLWSEYHDDFRQFLHIYSQDVACYGENLAYFPKGFIENMFFVSANPWVSFTSFDLNVANMDNFFAPVFTMGKYYTQGDKVLMPLAIQVHHAVCDGFHVGRMLNELQQYCDEWQGGA"
     terminator      4741..4827
                     /label="rrnB T1 terminator"
                     /ApEinfo_revcolor="#ff9ccd"
                     /ApEinfo_fwdcolor="#ff9ccd"
                     /note="gene: Escherichia coli rrnB note: transcription terminator T1 from the E. coli rrnB gene"
     CDS             complement(4920..6002)
                     /label="lacI"
                     /ApEinfo_revcolor="#c6c9d1"
                     /ApEinfo_fwdcolor="#c6c9d1"
                     /note="gene: lacI product: lac repressor note: The lac repressor binds to the lac operator to inhibit transcription in E. coli. This inhibition can be relieved by adding lactose or isopropyl-beta-D-thiogalactopyranoside (IPTG). translation: MKPVTLYDVAEYAGVSYQTVSRVVNQASHVSAKTREKVEAAMAELNYIPNRVAQQLAGKQSLLIGVATSSLALHAPSQIVAAIKSRADQLGASVVVSMVERSGVEACKAAVHNLLAQRVSGLIINYPLDDQDAIAVEAACTNVPALFLDVSDQTPINSIIFSHEDGTRLGVEHLVALGHQQIALLAGPLSSVSARLRLAGWHKYLTRNQIQPIAEREGDWSAMSGFQQTMQMLNEGIVPTAMLVANDQMALGAMRAITESGLRVGADISVVGYDDTEDSSCYIPPLTTIKQDFRLLGQTSVDRLLQLSQGQAVKGNQLLPVSLVKRKTTLAPNTQTASPRALADSLMQLARQVSRLESGQ"
     promoter        complement(6003..6080)
                     /label="lacIq promoter"
                     /ApEinfo_revcolor="#d59687"
                     /ApEinfo_fwdcolor="#d59687"
                     /note="gene: lacI (mutant) note: In the lacIq allele, a single base change in the promoter boosts expression of the lacI gene about 10-fold."
     misc_feature    6272..6412
                     /label="bom"
                     /ApEinfo_revcolor="#ffef86"
                     /ApEinfo_fwdcolor="#ffef86"
                     /note="note: basis of mobility region from pBR322"
     rep_origin      complement(6598..7186)
                     /label="ori"
                     /ApEinfo_revcolor="#84b0dc"
                     /ApEinfo_fwdcolor="#84b0dc"
                     /note="direction: LEFT note: high-copy-number ColE1/pMB1/pBR322/pUC origin of replication"
ORIGIN
        1 tggtcatggc gttaagggat tttggtcatg aattaattct tagaaaaact catcgagcat
       61 caaatgaaac tgcaatttat tcatatcagg attatcaata ccatattttt gaaaaagccg
      121 tttctgtaat gaaggagaaa actcaccgag gcagttccat aggatggcaa gatcctggta
      181 tcggtctgcg attccgactc gtccaacatc aatacaacct attaatttcc cctcgtcaaa
      241 aataaggtta tcaagtgaga aatcaccatg agtgacgact gaatccggtg agaatggcaa
      301 aagtttatgc atttctttcc agacttgttc aacaggccag ccattacgct cgtcatcaaa
      361 atcactcgca tcaaccaaac cgttattcat tcgtgattgc gcctgagcga gacgaaatac
      421 gcgatcgctg ttaaaaggac aattacaaac aggaatcgaa tgcaaccggc gcaggaacac
      481 tgccagcgca tcaacaatat tttcacctga atcaggatat tcttctaata cctggaatgc
      541 tgttttcccg gggatcgcag tggtgagtaa ccatgcatca tcaggagtac ggataaaatg
      601 cttgatggtc ggaagaggca taaattccgt cagccagttt agtctgacca tctcatctgt
      661 aacatcattg gcaacgctac ctttgccatg tttcagaaac aactctggcg catcgggctt
      721 cccatacaat cgatagattg tcgcacctga ttgcccgaca ttatcgcgag cccatttata
      781 cccatataaa tcagcatcca tgttggaatt taatcgcggc ctagagcaag acgtttcccg
      841 ttgaatatgg ctcataacac cccttgtatt actgtttatg taagcagaca gttttattgt
      901 tcatgaccat gacattaacc tataaaaata ggcgtatcac gaggcccttt cgtcttcacc
      961 tcgagaaatc ataaaaaatt tatttgcttt gtgagcggat aacaattata atagattcaa
     1021 ttgtgagcgg ataacaattt cacacagaat tcattaaaga ggagaaatta actatgagag
     1081 gatcgcatca ccatcaccat cacggatcca acacgattaa catcgctaag aacgacttct
     1141 ctgacatcga actggctgct ataccgttca acactctggc tgaccattac ggtgagcgtt
     1201 tagctcgcga acagttggcc cttgagcatg agtcttacga gatgggtgaa gcacgcttcc
     1261 gcaagatgtt tgagcgtcaa cttaaagctg gtgaggttgc ggataacgct gccgccaagc
     1321 ctctcatcac taccctactc cctaagatga ttgcacgcat caacgactgg tttgaggaag
     1381 tgaaagctaa gcgcggcaag cgcccgacag ccttccagtt cctgcaagaa atcaagccgg
     1441 aagccgtagc gtacatcacc attaagacca ctctggcttg cctaaccagt gctgacaata
     1501 caaccgttca ggctgtagca agcgcaatcg gtcgggccat tgaggacgag gctcgcttcg
     1561 gtcgtatccg tgaccttgaa gctaagcact tcaagaaaaa cgttgaggaa caactcaaca
     1621 agcgcgtagg gcacgtctac aagaaagcat ttatgcaagt tgtcgaggct gacatgctct
     1681 ctaagggtct actcggtggc gaggcgtggt cttcgtggca taaggaagac tctattcatg
     1741 taggagtacg ctgcatcgag atgctcattg agtcaaccgg aatggttagc ttacaccgcc
     1801 aaaatgctgg cgtagtaggt caagactctg agactatcga actcgcacct gaatacgctg
     1861 aggctatcgc aacccgtgca ggtgcgctgg ctggcatctc tccgatgttc caaccttgcg
     1921 tagttcctcc taagccgtgg actggcatta ctggtggtgg ctattgggct aacggtcgtc
     1981 gtcctctggc gctggtgcgt actcacagta agaaagcact gatgcgctac gaagacgttt
     2041 acatgcctga ggtgtacaaa gcgattaaca ttgcgcaaaa caccgcatgg aaaatcaaca
     2101 agaaagtcct agcggtcgcc aacgtaatca ccaagtggaa gcattgtccg gtcgaggaca
     2161 tccctgcgat tgagcgtgaa gaactcccga tgaaaccgga agacatcgac atgaatcctg
     2221 aggctctcac cgcgtggaaa cgtgctgccg ctgctgtgta ccgcaaggac aaggctcgca
     2281 agtctcgccg tatcagcctt gagttcatgc ttgagcaagc caataagttt gctaaccata
     2341 aggccatctg gttcccttac aacatggact ggcgcggtcg tgtttacgct gtgtcaatgt
     2401 tcaacccgca aggtaacgat atgaccaaag gactgcttac gctggcgaaa ggtaaaccaa
     2461 tcggtaagga aggttactac tggctgaaaa tccacggtgc aaactgtgcg ggtgtcgata
     2521 aggttccgtt ccctgagcgc atcaagttca ttgaggaaaa ccacgagaac atcatggctt
     2581 gcgctaagtc tccactggag aacacttggt gggctgagca agattctccg ttctgcttcc
     2641 ttgcattctg ctttgagtac gctggggtac agcaccacgg cctgagctat aactgctccc
     2701 ttccgctggc gtttgacggg tcttgctctg gcatccagca cttctccgcg atgctccgag
     2761 atgaggtagg tggtcgcgcg gttaacttgc ttcctagtga aaccgttcag gacatctacg
     2821 ggattgttgc taagaaagtc aacgagattc tacaagcaga cgcaatcaat gggaccgata
     2881 acgaagtagt taccgtgacc gatgagaaca ctggtgaaat ctctgagaaa gtcaagctgg
     2941 gcactaaggc actggctggt caatggctgg cttacggtgt tactcgcagt gtgactaagc
     3001 gttcagtcat gacgctggct tacgggtcca aagagttcgg cttccgtcaa caagtgctgg
     3061 aagataccat tcagccagct attgattccg gcaagggtct gatgttcact cagccgaatc
     3121 aggctgctgg atacatggct aagctgattt gggaatctgt gagcgtgacg gtggtagctg
     3181 cggttgaagc aatgaactgg cttaagtctg ctgctaagct gctggctgct gaggtcaaag
     3241 ataagaagGG TGGAGGtGGt TCGGACATCC CCGCCACATA CGAATTTACC GACGGTAAGC
     3301 ACTATATCAC AAATGAGCCC ATTCCaCCAA AaGGaGGaGG aGGaAGCact ggagagattc
     3361 ttcgcaagcg ttgcgctgtg cattgggtaa ctcctgatgg tttccctgtg tggcaggaat
     3421 acaagaagcc tattcagacg cgcttgaacc tgatgttcct cggtcagttc cgcttacagc
     3481 ctaccattaa caccaacaaa gatagcgaga ttgatgcaca caaacaggag tctggtatcg
     3541 ctcctaactt tgtacacagc caagacggta gccaccttcg taagactgta gtgtgggcac
     3601 acgagaagta cggaatcgaa tcttttgcac tgattcacga ctccttcggt accattccgg
     3661 ctgacgctgc gaacctgttc aaagcagtgc gcgaaactat ggttgacaca tatgagtctt
     3721 gtgatgtact ggctgatttc tacgaccagt tcgctgacca gttgcacgag tctcaattgg
     3781 acaaaatgcc agcacttccg gctaaaggta acttgaacct ccgtgacatc ttagagtcgg
     3841 acttcgcgtt cgcgtaaaag cttaattagc tgagcttgga ctcctgttga tagatccagt
     3901 aatgacctca gaactccatc tggatttgtt cagaacgctc ggttgccgcc gggcgttttt
     3961 tattggtgag aatccaagct agcttggcga gattttcagg agctaaggaa gctaaaatgg
     4021 agaaaaaaat cactggatat accaccgttg atatatccca atggcatcgt aaagaacatt
     4081 ttgaggcatt tcagtcagtt gctcaatgta cctataacca gaccgttcag ctggatatta
     4141 cggccttttt aaagaccgta aagaaaaata agcacaagtt ttatccggcc tttattcaca
     4201 ttcttgcccg cctgatgaat gctcatccgg aatttcgtat ggcaatgaaa gacggtgagc
     4261 tggtgatatg ggatagtgtt cacccttgtt acaccgtttt ccatgagcaa actgaaacgt
     4321 tttcatcgct ctggagtgaa taccacgacg atttccggca gtttctacac atatattcgc
     4381 aagatgtggc gtgttacggt gaaaacctgg cctatttccc taaagggttt attgagaata
     4441 tgtttttcgt ctcagccaat ccctgggtga gtttcaccag ttttgattta aacgtggcca
     4501 atatggacaa cttcttcgcc cccgttttca ccatgggcaa atattatacg caaggcgaca
     4561 aggtgctgat gccgctggcg attcaggttc atcatgccgt ttgtgatggc ttccatgtcg
     4621 gcagaatgct taatgaatta caacagtact gcgatgagtg gcagggcggg gcgtaatttt
     4681 tttaaggcag ttattggtgc ccttaaacgc ctggggtaat gactctctag cttgaggcat
     4741 caaataaaac gaaaggctca gtcgaaagac tgggcctttc gttttatctg ttgtttgtcg
     4801 gtgaacgctc tcctgagtag gacaaatccg ccctctagat tacgtgcagt cgatgataag
     4861 ctgtcaaaca tgagaattgt gcctaatgag tgagctaact tacattaatt gcgttgcgct
     4921 cactgcccgc tttccagtcg ggaaacctgt cgtgccagct gcattaatga atcggccaac
     4981 gcgcggggag aggcggtttg cgtattgggc gccagggtgg tttttctttt caccagtgag
     5041 acgggcaaca gctgattgcc cttcaccgcc tggccctgag agagttgcag caagcggtcc
     5101 acgctggttt gccccagcag gcgaaaatcc tgtttgatgg tggttaacgg cgggatataa
     5161 catgagctgt cttcggtatc gtcgtatccc actaccgaga tatccgcacc aacgcgcagc
     5221 ccggactcgg taatggcgcg cattgcgccc agcgccatct gatcgttggc aaccagcatc
     5281 gcagtgggaa cgatgccctc attcagcatt tgcatggttt gttgaaaacc ggacatggca
     5341 ctccagtcgc cttcccgttc cgctatcggc tgaatttgat tgcgagtgag atatttatgc
     5401 cagccagcca gacgcagacg cgccgagaca gaacttaatg ggcccgctaa cagcgcgatt
     5461 tgctggtgac ccaatgcgac cagatgctcc acgcccagtc gcgtaccgtc ttcatgggag
     5521 aaaataatac tgttgatggg tgtctggtca gagacatcaa gaaataacgc cggaacatta
     5581 gtgcaggcag cttccacagc aatggcatcc tggtcatcca gcggatagtt aatgatcagc
     5641 ccactgacgc gttgcgcgag aagattgtgc accgccgctt tacaggcttc gacgccgctt
     5701 cgttctacca tcgacaccac cacgctggca cccagttgat cggcgcgaga tttaatcgcc
     5761 gcgacaattt gcgacggcgc gtgcagggcc agactggagg tggcaacgcc aatcagcaac
     5821 gactgtttgc ccgccagttg ttgtgccacg cggttgggaa tgtaattcag ctccgccatc
     5881 gccgcttcca ctttttcccg cgttttcgca gaaacgtggc tggcctggtt caccacgcgg
     5941 gaaacggtct gataagagac accggcatac tctgcgacat cgtataacgt tactggtttc
     6001 acattcacca ccctgaattg actctcttcc gggcgctatc atgccatacc gcgaaaggtt
     6061 ttgcaccatt cgatggtgtc ggaatttcgg gcagcgttgg gtcctggcca cgggtgcgca
     6121 tgatctagag ctgcctcgcg cgtttcggtg atgacggtga aaacctctga cacatgcagc
     6181 tcccggagac ggtcacagct tgtctgtaag cggatgccgg gagcagacaa gcccgtcagg
     6241 gcgcgtcagc gggtgttggc gggtgtcggg gcgcagccat gacccagtca cgtagcgata
     6301 gcggagtgta tactggctta actatgcggc atcagagcag attgtactga gagtgcacca
     6361 tatgcggtgt gaaataccgc acagatgcgt aaggagaaaa taccgcatca ggcgctcttc
     6421 cgcttcctcg ctcactgact cgctgcgctc ggtcgttcgg ctgcggcgag cggtatcagc
     6481 tcactcaaag gcggtaatac ggttatccac agaatcaggg gataacgcag gaaagaacat
     6541 gtgagcaaaa ggccagcaaa aggccaggaa ccgtaaaaag gccgcgttgc tggcgttttt
     6601 ccataggctc cgcccccctg acgagcatca caaaaatcga cgctcaagtc agaggtggcg
     6661 aaacccgaca ggactataaa gataccaggc gtttccccct ggaagctccc tcgtgcgctc
     6721 tcctgttccg accctgccgc ttaccggata cctgtccgcc tttctccctt cgggaagcgt
     6781 ggcgctttct catagctcac gctgtaggta tctcagttcg gtgtaggtcg ttcgctccaa
     6841 gctgggctgt gtgcacgaac cccccgttca gcccgaccgc tgcgccttat ccggtaacta
     6901 tcgtcttgag tccaacccgg taagacacga cttatcgcca ctggcagcag ccactggtaa
     6961 caggattagc agagcgaggt atgtaggcgg tgctacagag ttcttgaagt ggtggcctaa
     7021 ctacggctac actagaagga cagtatttgg tatctgcgct ctgctgaagc cagttacctt
     7081 cggaaaaaga gttggtagct cttgatccgg caaacaaacc accgctggta gcggtggttt
     7141 ttttgtttgc aagcagcaga ttacgcgcag aaaaaaagga tctcaagaag atcctttgat
     7201 cttttctacg gggtctgacg ctcagtggaa cgaaaactca cgttaaggga ttt
//
