# Supplementary material for: Structure-guided design of protein attachment points for functional augmentation of complex molecular machines
Source: bioRxiv preprint, doi:10.1101/2025.06.22.660945, version 1 (2025-06-22)
Supplement: Supplementary Data 1 [file 660945_file03.zip › pSML19.gb]

LOCUS       pSML19                  7229 bp ds-DNA     circular     20-JUN-2025
DEFINITION  .
SOURCE      synthetic DNA construct
  ORGANISM  synthetic DNA construct
COMMENT     
FEATURES             Location/Qualifiers
     misc_feature    181..321
                     /label="bom"
                     /ApEinfo_revcolor="#ffef86"
                     /ApEinfo_fwdcolor="#ffef86"
                     /note="note: basis of mobility region from pBR322"
     rep_origin      complement(507..1095)
                     /label="ori"
                     /ApEinfo_revcolor="#84b0dc"
                     /ApEinfo_fwdcolor="#84b0dc"
                     /note="direction: LEFT note: high-copy-number ColE1/pMB1/pBR322/pUC origin of replication"
     CDS             complement(1202..2017)
                     /label="KanR"
                     /ApEinfo_revcolor="#faac61"
                     /ApEinfo_fwdcolor="#faac61"
                     /note="gene: aph(3')-Ia product: aminoglycoside phosphotransferase note: confers resistance to kanamycin in bacteria or G418 (Geneticin(R)) in eukaryotes translation: MSHIQRETSCSRPRLNSNMDADLYGYKWARDNVGQSGATIYRLYGKPDAPELFLKHGKGSVANDVTDEMVRLNWLTEFMPLPTIKHFIRTPDDAWLLTTAIPGKTAFQVLEEYPDSGENIVDALAVFLRRLHSIPVCNCPFNSDRVFRLAQAQSRMNNGLVDASDFDDERNGWPVEQVWKEMHKLLPFSPDSVVTHGDFSLDNLIFDEGKLIGCIDVGRVGIADRYQDLAILWNCLGEFSPSLQKRLFQKYGIDNPDMNKLQFHLMLDEFF"
     CDS             complement(1202..2017)
                     /ApEinfo_revcolor="#84b0dc"
                     /ApEinfo_fwdcolor="#84b0dc"
                     /translation="MSHIQRETSCSRPRLNSNMDADLYGYKWARDNVGQSGATIYRLYGKPDAPELFLKHGKGSVANDVTDEMVRLNWLTEFMPLPTIKHFIRTPDDAWLLTTAIPGKTAFQVLEEYPDSGENIVDALAVFLRRLHSIPVCNCPFNSDRVFRLAQAQSRMNNGLVDASDFDDERNGWPVEQVWKEMHKLLPFSPDSVVTHGDFSLDNLIFDEGKLIGCIDVGRVGIADRYQDLAILWNCLGEFSPSLQKRLFQKYGIDNPDMNKLQFHLMLDEFF*"
     promoter        2131..2175
                     /label="T5 promoter"
                     /ApEinfo_revcolor="#b1ff67"
                     /ApEinfo_fwdcolor="#b1ff67"
                     /note="note: bacteriophage T5 promoter for E. coli RNA polymerase, with embedded lac operator"
     protein_bind    2151..2167
                     /label="lac operator"
                     /ApEinfo_revcolor="#9eafd2"
                     /ApEinfo_fwdcolor="#9eafd2"
                     /note="bound_moiety: lac repressor encoded by lacI note: The lac repressor binds to the lac operator to inhibit transcription in E. coli. This inhibition can be relieved by adding lactose or isopropyl-beta-D-thiogalactopyranoside (IPTG)."
     protein_bind    2183..2199
                     /label="lac operator"
                     /ApEinfo_revcolor="#b4abac"
                     /ApEinfo_fwdcolor="#b4abac"
                     /note="bound_moiety: lac repressor encoded by lacI note: The lac repressor binds to the lac operator to inhibit transcription in E. coli. This inhibition can be relieved by adding lactose or isopropyl-beta-D-thiogalactopyranoside (IPTG)."
     RBS             2218..2229
                     /label="strong bacterial ribosome binding site (Elowitz and Leibler, 2000)"
                     /ApEinfo_revcolor="#f8d3a9"
                     /ApEinfo_fwdcolor="#f8d3a9"
     misc_feature    2236..4995
                     /label="T7 RNAP wt"
                     /ApEinfo_revcolor="#b1ff67"
                     /ApEinfo_fwdcolor="#b1ff67"
     CDS             2248..2265
                     /label="6xHis"
                     /ApEinfo_revcolor="#b4abac"
                     /ApEinfo_fwdcolor="#b4abac"
                     /note="product: 6xHis affinity tag translation: HHHHHH"
     misc_feature    2557..2571
                     /label="Synthetic linker"
                     /ApEinfo_revcolor="#d6b295"
                     /ApEinfo_fwdcolor="#d6b295"
     misc_feature    2572..2628
                     /label="Insert part of DogTag"
                     /ApEinfo_revcolor="#ff9ccd"
                     /ApEinfo_fwdcolor="#ff9ccd"
     misc_feature    2629..2655
                     /label="Synthetic linker"
                     /ApEinfo_revcolor="#d6b295"
                     /ApEinfo_fwdcolor="#d6b295"
     terminator      5017..5111
                     /label="lambda t0 terminator"
                     /ApEinfo_revcolor="#ff9ccd"
                     /ApEinfo_fwdcolor="#ff9ccd"
                     /note="note: transcription terminator from phage lambda"
     CDS             5155..5814
                     /label="CmR"
                     /ApEinfo_revcolor="#d6b295"
                     /ApEinfo_fwdcolor="#d6b295"
                     /note="gene: cat product: chloramphenicol acetyltransferase note: confers resistance to chloramphenicol translation: MEKKITGYTTVDISQWHRKEHFEAFQSVAQCTYNQTVQLDITAFLKTVKKNKHKFYPAFIHILARLMNAHPEFRMAMKDGELVIWDSVHPCYTVFHEQTETFSSLWSEYHDDFRQFLHIYSQDVACYGENLAYFPKGFIENMFFVSANPWVSFTSFDLNVANMDNFFAPVFTMGKYYTQGDKVLMPLAIQVHHAVCDGFHVGRMLNELQQYCDEWQGGA"
     CDS             5155..5814
                     /ApEinfo_revcolor="#84b0dc"
                     /ApEinfo_fwdcolor="#84b0dc"
                     /translation="MEKKITGYTTVDISQWHRKEHFEAFQSVAQCTYNQTVQLDITAFLKTVKKNKHKFYPAFIHILARLMNAHPEFRMAMKDGELVIWDSVHPCYTVFHEQTETFSSLWSEYHDDFRQFLHIYSQDVACYGENLAYFPKGFIENMFFVSANPWVSFTSFDLNVANMDNFFAPVFTMGKYYTQGDKVLMPLAIQVHHAVCDGFHVGRMLNELQQYCDEWQGGA*"
     terminator      5879..5965
                     /label="rrnB T1 terminator"
                     /ApEinfo_revcolor="#ff9ccd"
                     /ApEinfo_fwdcolor="#ff9ccd"
                     /note="gene: Escherichia coli rrnB note: transcription terminator T1 from the E. coli rrnB gene"
     CDS             complement(6058..7140)
                     /label="lacI"
                     /ApEinfo_revcolor="#c6c9d1"
                     /ApEinfo_fwdcolor="#c6c9d1"
                     /note="gene: lacI product: lac repressor note: The lac repressor binds to the lac operator to inhibit transcription in E. coli. This inhibition can be relieved by adding lactose or isopropyl-beta-D-thiogalactopyranoside (IPTG). translation: MKPVTLYDVAEYAGVSYQTVSRVVNQASHVSAKTREKVEAAMAELNYIPNRVAQQLAGKQSLLIGVATSSLALHAPSQIVAAIKSRADQLGASVVVSMVERSGVEACKAAVHNLLAQRVSGLIINYPLDDQDAIAVEAACTNVPALFLDVSDQTPINSIIFSHEDGTRLGVEHLVALGHQQIALLAGPLSSVSARLRLAGWHKYLTRNQIQPIAEREGDWSAMSGFQQTMQMLNEGIVPTAMLVANDQMALGAMRAITESGLRVGADISVVGYDDTEDSSCYIPPLTTIKQDFRLLGQTSVDRLLQLSQGQAVKGNQLLPVSLVKRKTTLAPNTQTASPRALADSLMQLARQVSRLESGQ"
     CDS             complement(6058..7140)
                     /ApEinfo_revcolor="#84b0dc"
                     /ApEinfo_fwdcolor="#84b0dc"
                     /translation="VKPVTLYDVAEYAGVSYQTVSRVVNQASHVSAKTREKVEAAMAELNYIPNRVAQQLAGKQSLLIGVATSSLALHAPSQIVAAIKSRADQLGASVVVSMVERSGVEACKAAVHNLLAQRVSGLIINYPLDDQDAIAVEAACTNVPALFLDVSDQTPINSIIFSHEDGTRLGVEHLVALGHQQIALLAGPLSSVSARLRLAGWHKYLTRNQIQPIAEREGDWSAMSGFQQTMQMLNEGIVPTAMLVANDQMALGAMRAITESGLRVGADISVVGYDDTEDSSCYIPPLTTIKQDFRLLGQTSVDRLLQLSQGQAVKGNQLLPVSLVKRKTTLAPNTQTASPRALADSLMQLARQVSRLESGQ*"
     promoter        complement(7141..7218)
                     /label="lacIq promoter"
                     /ApEinfo_revcolor="#d59687"
                     /ApEinfo_fwdcolor="#d59687"
                     /note="gene: lacI (mutant) note: In the lacIq allele, a single base change in the promoter boosts expression of the lacI gene about 10-fold."
ORIGIN
        1 cagcgttggg tcctggccac gggtgcgcat gatctagagc tgcctcgcgc gtttcggtga
       61 tgacggtgaa aacctctgac acatgcagct cccggagacg gtcacagctt gtctgtaagc
      121 ggatgccggg agcagacaag cccgtcaggg cgcgtcagcg ggtgttggcg ggtgtcgggg
      181 cgcagccatg acccagtcac gtagcgatag cggagtgtat actggcttaa ctatgcggca
      241 tcagagcaga ttgtactgag agtgcaccat atgcggtgtg aaataccgca cagatgcgta
      301 aggagaaaat accgcatcag gcgctcttcc gcttcctcgc tcactgactc gctgcgctcg
      361 gtcgttcggc tgcggcgagc ggtatcagct cactcaaagg cggtaatacg gttatccaca
      421 gaatcagggg ataacgcagg aaagaacatg tgagcaaaag gccagcaaaa ggccaggaac
      481 cgtaaaaagg ccgcgttgct ggcgtttttc cataggctcc gcccccctga cgagcatcac
      541 aaaaatcgac gctcaagtca gaggtggcga aacccgacag gactataaag ataccaggcg
      601 tttccccctg gaagctccct cgtgcgctct cctgttccga ccctgccgct taccggatac
      661 ctgtccgcct ttctcccttc gggaagcgtg gcgctttctc atagctcacg ctgtaggtat
      721 ctcagttcgg tgtaggtcgt tcgctccaag ctgggctgtg tgcacgaacc ccccgttcag
      781 cccgaccgct gcgccttatc cggtaactat cgtcttgagt ccaacccggt aagacacgac
      841 ttatcgccac tggcagcagc cactggtaac aggattagca gagcgaggta tgtaggcggt
      901 gctacagagt tcttgaagtg gtggcctaac tacggctaca ctagaaggac agtatttggt
      961 atctgcgctc tgctgaagcc agttaccttc ggaaaaagag ttggtagctc ttgatccggc
     1021 aaacaaacca ccgctggtag cggtggtttt tttgtttgca agcagcagat tacgcgcaga
     1081 aaaaaaggat ctcaagaaga tcctttgatc ttttctacgg ggtctgacgc tcagtggaac
     1141 gaaaactcac gttaagggat tttggtcatg gcgttaaggg attttggtca tgaattaatt
     1201 cttagaaaaa ctcatcgagc atcaaatgaa actgcaattt attcatatca ggattatcaa
     1261 taccatattt ttgaaaaagc cgtttctgta atgaaggaga aaactcaccg aggcagttcc
     1321 ataggatggc aagatcctgg tatcggtctg cgattccgac tcgtccaaca tcaatacaac
     1381 ctattaattt cccctcgtca aaaataaggt tatcaagtga gaaatcacca tgagtgacga
     1441 ctgaatccgg tgagaatggc aaaagtttat gcatttcttt ccagacttgt tcaacaggcc
     1501 agccattacg ctcgtcatca aaatcactcg catcaaccaa accgttattc attcgtgatt
     1561 gcgcctgagc gagacgaaat acgcgatcgc tgttaaaagg acaattacaa acaggaatcg
     1621 aatgcaaccg gcgcaggaac actgccagcg catcaacaat attttcacct gaatcaggat
     1681 attcttctaa tacctggaat gctgttttcc cggggatcgc agtggtgagt aaccatgcat
     1741 catcaggagt acggataaaa tgcttgatgg tcggaagagg cataaattcc gtcagccagt
     1801 ttagtctgac catctcatct gtaacatcat tggcaacgct acctttgcca tgtttcagaa
     1861 acaactctgg cgcatcgggc ttcccataca atcgatagat tgtcgcacct gattgcccga
     1921 cattatcgcg agcccattta tacccatata aatcagcatc catgttggaa tttaatcgcg
     1981 gcctagagca agacgtttcc cgttgaatat ggctcataac accccttgta ttactgttta
     2041 tgtaagcaga cagttttatt gttcatgacc atgacattaa cctataaaaa taggcgtatc
     2101 acgaggccct ttcgtcttca cctcgagaaa tcataaaaaa tttatttgct ttgtgagcgg
     2161 ataacaatta taatagattc aattgtgagc ggataacaat ttcacacaga attcattaaa
     2221 gaggagaaat taactatgag aggatcgcat caccatcacc atcacggatc caacacgatt
     2281 aacatcgcta agaacgactt ctctgacatc gaactggctg ctataccgtt caacactctg
     2341 gctgaccatt acggtgagcg tttagctcgc gaacagttgg cccttgagca tgagtcttac
     2401 gagatgggtg aagcacgctt ccgcaagatg tttgagcgtc aacttaaagc tggtgaggtt
     2461 gcggataacg ctgccgccaa gcctctcatc actaccctac tccctaagat gattgcacgc
     2521 atcaacgact ggtttgagga agtgaaagct aagcgcAATA AGGGTGGtAG TATCCCCGCC
     2581 ACATACGAAT TTACCGACGG TAAGCACTAT ATCACAAATG AGCCCATTGG AGGAGGtCGT
     2641 CCTACtGCtG GTAAGttcct gcaagaaatc aagccggaag ccgtagcgta catcaccatt
     2701 aagaccactc tggcttgcct aaccagtgct gacaatacaa ccgttcaggc tgtagcaagc
     2761 gcaatcggtc gggccattga ggacgaggct cgcttcggtc gtatccgtga ccttgaagct
     2821 aagcacttca agaaaaacgt tgaggaacaa ctcaacaagc gcgtagggca cgtctacaag
     2881 aaagcattta tgcaagttgt cgaggctgac atgctctcta agggtctact cggtggcgag
     2941 gcgtggtctt cgtggcataa ggaagactct attcatgtag gagtacgctg catcgagatg
     3001 ctcattgagt caaccggaat ggttagctta caccgccaaa atgctggcgt agtaggtcaa
     3061 gactctgaga ctatcgaact cgcacctgaa tacgctgagg ctatcgcaac ccgtgcaggt
     3121 gcgctggctg gcatctctcc gatgttccaa ccttgcgtag ttcctcctaa gccgtggact
     3181 ggcattactg gtggtggcta ttgggctaac ggtcgtcgtc ctctggcgct ggtgcgtact
     3241 cacagtaaga aagcactgat gcgctacgaa gacgtttaca tgcctgaggt gtacaaagcg
     3301 attaacattg cgcaaaacac cgcatggaaa atcaacaaga aagtcctagc ggtcgccaac
     3361 gtaatcacca agtggaagca ttgtccggtc gaggacatcc ctgcgattga gcgtgaagaa
     3421 ctcccgatga aaccggaaga catcgacatg aatcctgagg ctctcaccgc gtggaaacgt
     3481 gctgccgctg ctgtgtaccg caaggacaag gctcgcaagt ctcgccgtat cagccttgag
     3541 ttcatgcttg agcaagccaa taagtttgct aaccataagg ccatctggtt cccttacaac
     3601 atggactggc gcggtcgtgt ttacgctgtg tcaatgttca acccgcaagg taacgatatg
     3661 accaaaggac tgcttacgct ggcgaaaggt aaaccaatcg gtaaggaagg ttactactgg
     3721 ctgaaaatcc acggtgcaaa ctgtgcgggt gtcgataagg ttccgttccc tgagcgcatc
     3781 aagttcattg aggaaaacca cgagaacatc atggcttgcg ctaagtctcc actggagaac
     3841 acttggtggg ctgagcaaga ttctccgttc tgcttccttg cattctgctt tgagtacgct
     3901 ggggtacagc accacggcct gagctataac tgctcccttc cgctggcgtt tgacgggtct
     3961 tgctctggca tccagcactt ctccgcgatg ctccgagatg aggtaggtgg tcgcgcggtt
     4021 aacttgcttc ctagtgaaac cgttcaggac atctacggga ttgttgctaa gaaagtcaac
     4081 gagattctac aagcagacgc aatcaatggg accgataacg aagtagttac cgtgaccgat
     4141 gagaacactg gtgaaatctc tgagaaagtc aagctgggca ctaaggcact ggctggtcaa
     4201 tggctggctt acggtgttac tcgcagtgtg actaagcgtt cagtcatgac gctggcttac
     4261 gggtccaaag agttcggctt ccgtcaacaa gtgctggaag ataccattca gccagctatt
     4321 gattccggca agggtctgat gttcactcag ccgaatcagg ctgctggata catggctaag
     4381 ctgatttggg aatctgtgag cgtgacggtg gtagctgcgg ttgaagcaat gaactggctt
     4441 aagtctgctg ctaagctgct ggctgctgag gtcaaagata agaagactgg agagattctt
     4501 cgcaagcgtt gcgctgtgca ttgggtaact cctgatggtt tccctgtgtg gcaggaatac
     4561 aagaagccta ttcagacgcg cttgaacctg atgttcctcg gtcagttccg cttacagcct
     4621 accattaaca ccaacaaaga tagcgagatt gatgcacaca aacaggagtc tggtatcgct
     4681 cctaactttg tacacagcca agacggtagc caccttcgta agactgtagt gtgggcacac
     4741 gagaagtacg gaatcgaatc ttttgcactg attcacgact ccttcggtac cattccggct
     4801 gacgctgcga acctgttcaa agcagtgcgc gaaactatgg ttgacacata tgagtcttgt
     4861 gatgtactgg ctgatttcta cgaccagttc gctgaccagt tgcacgagtc tcaattggac
     4921 aaaatgccag cacttccggc taaaggtaac ttgaacctcc gtgacatctt agagtcggac
     4981 ttcgcgttcg cgtaaaagct taattagctg agcttggact cctgttgata gatccagtaa
     5041 tgacctcaga actccatctg gatttgttca gaacgctcgg ttgccgccgg gcgtttttta
     5101 ttggtgagaa tccaagctag cttggcgaga ttttcaggag ctaaggaagc taaaatggag
     5161 aaaaaaatca ctggatatac caccgttgat atatcccaat ggcatcgtaa agaacatttt
     5221 gaggcatttc agtcagttgc tcaatgtacc tataaccaga ccgttcagct ggatattacg
     5281 gcctttttaa agaccgtaaa gaaaaataag cacaagtttt atccggcctt tattcacatt
     5341 cttgcccgcc tgatgaatgc tcatccggaa tttcgtatgg caatgaaaga cggtgagctg
     5401 gtgatatggg atagtgttca cccttgttac accgttttcc atgagcaaac tgaaacgttt
     5461 tcatcgctct ggagtgaata ccacgacgat ttccggcagt ttctacacat atattcgcaa
     5521 gatgtggcgt gttacggtga aaacctggcc tatttcccta aagggtttat tgagaatatg
     5581 tttttcgtct cagccaatcc ctgggtgagt ttcaccagtt ttgatttaaa cgtggccaat
     5641 atggacaact tcttcgcccc cgttttcacc atgggcaaat attatacgca aggcgacaag
     5701 gtgctgatgc cgctggcgat tcaggttcat catgccgttt gtgatggctt ccatgtcggc
     5761 agaatgctta atgaattaca acagtactgc gatgagtggc agggcggggc gtaatttttt
     5821 taaggcagtt attggtgccc ttaaacgcct ggggtaatga ctctctagct tgaggcatca
     5881 aataaaacga aaggctcagt cgaaagactg ggcctttcgt tttatctgtt gtttgtcggt
     5941 gaacgctctc ctgagtagga caaatccgcc ctctagatta cgtgcagtcg atgataagct
     6001 gtcaaacatg agaattgtgc ctaatgagtg agctaactta cattaattgc gttgcgctca
     6061 ctgcccgctt tccagtcggg aaacctgtcg tgccagctgc attaatgaat cggccaacgc
     6121 gcggggagag gcggtttgcg tattgggcgc cagggtggtt tttcttttca ccagtgagac
     6181 gggcaacagc tgattgccct tcaccgcctg gccctgagag agttgcagca agcggtccac
     6241 gctggtttgc cccagcaggc gaaaatcctg tttgatggtg gttaacggcg ggatataaca
     6301 tgagctgtct tcggtatcgt cgtatcccac taccgagata tccgcaccaa cgcgcagccc
     6361 ggactcggta atggcgcgca ttgcgcccag cgccatctga tcgttggcaa ccagcatcgc
     6421 agtgggaacg atgccctcat tcagcatttg catggtttgt tgaaaaccgg acatggcact
     6481 ccagtcgcct tcccgttccg ctatcggctg aatttgattg cgagtgagat atttatgcca
     6541 gccagccaga cgcagacgcg ccgagacaga acttaatggg cccgctaaca gcgcgatttg
     6601 ctggtgaccc aatgcgacca gatgctccac gcccagtcgc gtaccgtctt catgggagaa
     6661 aataatactg ttgatgggtg tctggtcaga gacatcaaga aataacgccg gaacattagt
     6721 gcaggcagct tccacagcaa tggcatcctg gtcatccagc ggatagttaa tgatcagccc
     6781 actgacgcgt tgcgcgagaa gattgtgcac cgccgcttta caggcttcga cgccgcttcg
     6841 ttctaccatc gacaccacca cgctggcacc cagttgatcg gcgcgagatt taatcgccgc
     6901 gacaatttgc gacggcgcgt gcagggccag actggaggtg gcaacgccaa tcagcaacga
     6961 ctgtttgccc gccagttgtt gtgccacgcg gttgggaatg taattcagct ccgccatcgc
     7021 cgcttccact ttttcccgcg ttttcgcaga aacgtggctg gcctggttca ccacgcggga
     7081 aacggtctga taagagacac cggcatactc tgcgacatcg tataacgtta ctggtttcac
     7141 attcaccacc ctgaattgac tctcttccgg gcgctatcat gccataccgc gaaaggtttt
     7201 gcaccattcg atggtgtcgg aatttcggg
//
