# Supplementary material for: Structure-guided design of protein attachment points for functional augmentation of complex molecular machines
Source: bioRxiv preprint, doi:10.1101/2025.06.22.660945, version 1 (2025-06-22)
Supplement: Supplementary Data 1 [file 660945_file03.zip › pSML20.gb]

LOCUS       pSML20                  7229 bp ds-DNA     circular     20-JUN-2025
DEFINITION  .
SOURCE      synthetic DNA construct
  ORGANISM  synthetic DNA construct
COMMENT     
FEATURES             Location/Qualifiers
     misc_feature    181..321
                     /label="bom"
                     /ApEinfo_revcolor="#ffef86"
                     /ApEinfo_fwdcolor="#ffef86"
                     /note="note: basis of mobility region from pBR322"
     rep_origin      complement(507..1095)
                     /label="ori"
                     /ApEinfo_revcolor="#84b0dc"
                     /ApEinfo_fwdcolor="#84b0dc"
                     /note="direction: LEFT note: high-copy-number ColE1/pMB1/pBR322/pUC origin of replication"
     CDS             complement(1202..2017)
                     /label="KanR"
                     /ApEinfo_revcolor="#faac61"
                     /ApEinfo_fwdcolor="#faac61"
                     /note="gene: aph(3')-Ia product: aminoglycoside phosphotransferase note: confers resistance to kanamycin in bacteria or G418 (Geneticin(R)) in eukaryotes translation: MSHIQRETSCSRPRLNSNMDADLYGYKWARDNVGQSGATIYRLYGKPDAPELFLKHGKGSVANDVTDEMVRLNWLTEFMPLPTIKHFIRTPDDAWLLTTAIPGKTAFQVLEEYPDSGENIVDALAVFLRRLHSIPVCNCPFNSDRVFRLAQAQSRMNNGLVDASDFDDERNGWPVEQVWKEMHKLLPFSPDSVVTHGDFSLDNLIFDEGKLIGCIDVGRVGIADRYQDLAILWNCLGEFSPSLQKRLFQKYGIDNPDMNKLQFHLMLDEFF"
     promoter        2131..2175
                     /label="T5 promoter"
                     /ApEinfo_revcolor="#b1ff67"
                     /ApEinfo_fwdcolor="#b1ff67"
                     /note="note: bacteriophage T5 promoter for E. coli RNA polymerase, with embedded lac operator"
     protein_bind    2151..2167
                     /label="lac operator"
                     /ApEinfo_revcolor="#9eafd2"
                     /ApEinfo_fwdcolor="#9eafd2"
                     /note="bound_moiety: lac repressor encoded by lacI note: The lac repressor binds to the lac operator to inhibit transcription in E. coli. This inhibition can be relieved by adding lactose or isopropyl-beta-D-thiogalactopyranoside (IPTG)."
     protein_bind    2183..2199
                     /label="lac operator"
                     /ApEinfo_revcolor="#b4abac"
                     /ApEinfo_fwdcolor="#b4abac"
                     /note="bound_moiety: lac repressor encoded by lacI note: The lac repressor binds to the lac operator to inhibit transcription in E. coli. This inhibition can be relieved by adding lactose or isopropyl-beta-D-thiogalactopyranoside (IPTG)."
     RBS             2218..2229
                     /label="strong bacterial ribosome binding site (Elowitz and Leibler, 2000)"
                     /ApEinfo_revcolor="#f8d3a9"
                     /ApEinfo_fwdcolor="#f8d3a9"
     misc_feature    2236..4995
                     /label="T7 RNAP wt"
                     /ApEinfo_revcolor="#b1ff67"
                     /ApEinfo_fwdcolor="#b1ff67"
     CDS             2248..2265
                     /label="6xHis"
                     /ApEinfo_revcolor="#b4abac"
                     /ApEinfo_fwdcolor="#b4abac"
                     /note="product: 6xHis affinity tag translation: HHHHHH"
     misc_feature    2563..2571
                     /label="G2S linker"
                     /ApEinfo_revcolor="#9eafd2"
                     /ApEinfo_fwdcolor="#9eafd2"
     misc_feature    2572..2628
                     /label="Insert part of DogTag"
                     /ApEinfo_revcolor="#ff9ccd"
                     /ApEinfo_fwdcolor="#ff9ccd"
     misc_feature    2629..2637
                     /label="G3 linker"
                     /ApEinfo_revcolor="#f58a5e"
                     /ApEinfo_fwdcolor="#f58a5e"
     terminator      5017..5111
                     /label="lambda t0 terminator"
                     /ApEinfo_revcolor="#ff9ccd"
                     /ApEinfo_fwdcolor="#ff9ccd"
                     /note="note: transcription terminator from phage lambda"
     CDS             5155..5814
                     /label="CmR"
                     /ApEinfo_revcolor="#d6b295"
                     /ApEinfo_fwdcolor="#d6b295"
                     /note="gene: cat product: chloramphenicol acetyltransferase note: confers resistance to chloramphenicol translation: MEKKITGYTTVDISQWHRKEHFEAFQSVAQCTYNQTVQLDITAFLKTVKKNKHKFYPAFIHILARLMNAHPEFRMAMKDGELVIWDSVHPCYTVFHEQTETFSSLWSEYHDDFRQFLHIYSQDVACYGENLAYFPKGFIENMFFVSANPWVSFTSFDLNVANMDNFFAPVFTMGKYYTQGDKVLMPLAIQVHHAVCDGFHVGRMLNELQQYCDEWQGGA"
     terminator      5879..5965
                     /label="rrnB T1 terminator"
                     /ApEinfo_revcolor="#ff9ccd"
                     /ApEinfo_fwdcolor="#ff9ccd"
                     /note="gene: Escherichia coli rrnB note: transcription terminator T1 from the E. coli rrnB gene"
     CDS             complement(6058..7140)
                     /label="lacI"
                     /ApEinfo_revcolor="#c6c9d1"
                     /ApEinfo_fwdcolor="#c6c9d1"
                     /note="gene: lacI product: lac repressor note: The lac repressor binds to the lac operator to inhibit transcription in E. coli. This inhibition can be relieved by adding lactose or isopropyl-beta-D-thiogalactopyranoside (IPTG). translation: MKPVTLYDVAEYAGVSYQTVSRVVNQASHVSAKTREKVEAAMAELNYIPNRVAQQLAGKQSLLIGVATSSLALHAPSQIVAAIKSRADQLGASVVVSMVERSGVEACKAAVHNLLAQRVSGLIINYPLDDQDAIAVEAACTNVPALFLDVSDQTPINSIIFSHEDGTRLGVEHLVALGHQQIALLAGPLSSVSARLRLAGWHKYLTRNQIQPIAEREGDWSAMSGFQQTMQMLNEGIVPTAMLVANDQMALGAMRAITESGLRVGADISVVGYDDTEDSSCYIPPLTTIKQDFRLLGQTSVDRLLQLSQGQAVKGNQLLPVSLVKRKTTLAPNTQTASPRALADSLMQLARQVSRLESGQ"
     promoter        complement(7141..7218)
                     /label="lacIq promoter"
                     /ApEinfo_revcolor="#d59687"
                     /ApEinfo_fwdcolor="#d59687"
                     /note="gene: lacI (mutant) note: In the lacIq allele, a single base change in the promoter boosts expression of the lacI gene about 10-fold."
ORIGIN
        1 cagcgttggg tcctggccac gggtgcgcat gatctagagc tgcctcgcgc gtttcggtga
       61 tgacggtgaa aacctctgac acatgcagct cccggagacg gtcacagctt gtctgtaagc
      121 ggatgccggg agcagacaag cccgtcaggg cgcgtcagcg ggtgttggcg ggtgtcgggg
      181 cgcagccatg acccagtcac gtagcgatag cggagtgtat actggcttaa ctatgcggca
      241 tcagagcaga ttgtactgag agtgcaccat atgcggtgtg aaataccgca cagatgcgta
      301 aggagaaaat accgcatcag gcgctcttcc gcttcctcgc tcactgactc gctgcgctcg
      361 gtcgttcggc tgcggcgagc ggtatcagct cactcaaagg cggtaatacg gttatccaca
      421 gaatcagggg ataacgcagg aaagaacatg tgagcaaaag gccagcaaaa ggccaggaac
      481 cgtaaaaagg ccgcgttgct ggcgtttttc cataggctcc gcccccctga cgagcatcac
      541 aaaaatcgac gctcaagtca gaggtggcga aacccgacag gactataaag ataccaggcg
      601 tttccccctg gaagctccct cgtgcgctct cctgttccga ccctgccgct taccggatac
      661 ctgtccgcct ttctcccttc gggaagcgtg gcgctttctc atagctcacg ctgtaggtat
      721 ctcagttcgg tgtaggtcgt tcgctccaag ctgggctgtg tgcacgaacc ccccgttcag
      781 cccgaccgct gcgccttatc cggtaactat cgtcttgagt ccaacccggt aagacacgac
      841 ttatcgccac tggcagcagc cactggtaac aggattagca gagcgaggta tgtaggcggt
      901 gctacagagt tcttgaagtg gtggcctaac tacggctaca ctagaaggac agtatttggt
      961 atctgcgctc tgctgaagcc agttaccttc ggaaaaagag ttggtagctc ttgatccggc
     1021 aaacaaacca ccgctggtag cggtggtttt tttgtttgca agcagcagat tacgcgcaga
     1081 aaaaaaggat ctcaagaaga tcctttgatc ttttctacgg ggtctgacgc tcagtggaac
     1141 gaaaactcac gttaagggat tttggtcatg gcgttaaggg attttggtca tgaattaatt
     1201 cttagaaaaa ctcatcgagc atcaaatgaa actgcaattt attcatatca ggattatcaa
     1261 taccatattt ttgaaaaagc cgtttctgta atgaaggaga aaactcaccg aggcagttcc
     1321 ataggatggc aagatcctgg tatcggtctg cgattccgac tcgtccaaca tcaatacaac
     1381 ctattaattt cccctcgtca aaaataaggt tatcaagtga gaaatcacca tgagtgacga
     1441 ctgaatccgg tgagaatggc aaaagtttat gcatttcttt ccagacttgt tcaacaggcc
     1501 agccattacg ctcgtcatca aaatcactcg catcaaccaa accgttattc attcgtgatt
     1561 gcgcctgagc gagacgaaat acgcgatcgc tgttaaaagg acaattacaa acaggaatcg
     1621 aatgcaaccg gcgcaggaac actgccagcg catcaacaat attttcacct gaatcaggat
     1681 attcttctaa tacctggaat gctgttttcc cggggatcgc agtggtgagt aaccatgcat
     1741 catcaggagt acggataaaa tgcttgatgg tcggaagagg cataaattcc gtcagccagt
     1801 ttagtctgac catctcatct gtaacatcat tggcaacgct acctttgcca tgtttcagaa
     1861 acaactctgg cgcatcgggc ttcccataca atcgatagat tgtcgcacct gattgcccga
     1921 cattatcgcg agcccattta tacccatata aatcagcatc catgttggaa tttaatcgcg
     1981 gcctagagca agacgtttcc cgttgaatat ggctcataac accccttgta ttactgttta
     2041 tgtaagcaga cagttttatt gttcatgacc atgacattaa cctataaaaa taggcgtatc
     2101 acgaggccct ttcgtcttca cctcgagaaa tcataaaaaa tttatttgct ttgtgagcgg
     2161 ataacaatta taatagattc aattgtgagc ggataacaat ttcacacaga attcattaaa
     2221 gaggagaaat taactatgag aggatcgcat caccatcacc atcacggatc caacacgatt
     2281 aacatcgcta agaacgactt ctctgacatc gaactggctg ctataccgtt caacactctg
     2341 gctgaccatt acggtgagcg tttagctcgc gaacagttgg cccttgagca tgagtcttac
     2401 gagatgggtg aagcacgctt ccgcaagatg tttgagcgtc aacttaaagc tggtgaggtt
     2461 gcggataacg ctgccgccaa gcctctcatc actaccctac tccctaagat gattgcacgc
     2521 atcaacgact ggtttgagga agtgaaagct aagcgcGTAA AAGGTGGCAG CATCCCCGCC
     2581 ACATACGAAT TTACCGACGG TAAGCACTAT ATCACAAATG AGCCCATTGG AGGAGGtCGT
     2641 CCTACtGCtG GTAAGttcct gcaagaaatc aagccggaag ccgtagcgta catcaccatt
     2701 aagaccactc tggcttgcct aaccagtgct gacaatacaa ccgttcaggc tgtagcaagc
     2761 gcaatcggtc gggccattga ggacgaggct cgcttcggtc gtatccgtga ccttgaagct
     2821 aagcacttca agaaaaacgt tgaggaacaa ctcaacaagc gcgtagggca cgtctacaag
     2881 aaagcattta tgcaagttgt cgaggctgac atgctctcta agggtctact cggtggcgag
     2941 gcgtggtctt cgtggcataa ggaagactct attcatgtag gagtacgctg catcgagatg
     3001 ctcattgagt caaccggaat ggttagctta caccgccaaa atgctggcgt agtaggtcaa
     3061 gactctgaga ctatcgaact cgcacctgaa tacgctgagg ctatcgcaac ccgtgcaggt
     3121 gcgctggctg gcatctctcc gatgttccaa ccttgcgtag ttcctcctaa gccgtggact
     3181 ggcattactg gtggtggcta ttgggctaac ggtcgtcgtc ctctggcgct ggtgcgtact
     3241 cacagtaaga aagcactgat gcgctacgaa gacgtttaca tgcctgaggt gtacaaagcg
     3301 attaacattg cgcaaaacac cgcatggaaa atcaacaaga aagtcctagc ggtcgccaac
     3361 gtaatcacca agtggaagca ttgtccggtc gaggacatcc ctgcgattga gcgtgaagaa
     3421 ctcccgatga aaccggaaga catcgacatg aatcctgagg ctctcaccgc gtggaaacgt
     3481 gctgccgctg ctgtgtaccg caaggacaag gctcgcaagt ctcgccgtat cagccttgag
     3541 ttcatgcttg agcaagccaa taagtttgct aaccataagg ccatctggtt cccttacaac
     3601 atggactggc gcggtcgtgt ttacgctgtg tcaatgttca acccgcaagg taacgatatg
     3661 accaaaggac tgcttacgct ggcgaaaggt aaaccaatcg gtaaggaagg ttactactgg
     3721 ctgaaaatcc acggtgcaaa ctgtgcgggt gtcgataagg ttccgttccc tgagcgcatc
     3781 aagttcattg aggaaaacca cgagaacatc atggcttgcg ctaagtctcc actggagaac
     3841 acttggtggg ctgagcaaga ttctccgttc tgcttccttg cattctgctt tgagtacgct
     3901 ggggtacagc accacggcct gagctataac tgctcccttc cgctggcgtt tgacgggtct
     3961 tgctctggca tccagcactt ctccgcgatg ctccgagatg aggtaggtgg tcgcgcggtt
     4021 aacttgcttc ctagtgaaac cgttcaggac atctacggga ttgttgctaa gaaagtcaac
     4081 gagattctac aagcagacgc aatcaatggg accgataacg aagtagttac cgtgaccgat
     4141 gagaacactg gtgaaatctc tgagaaagtc aagctgggca ctaaggcact ggctggtcaa
     4201 tggctggctt acggtgttac tcgcagtgtg actaagcgtt cagtcatgac gctggcttac
     4261 gggtccaaag agttcggctt ccgtcaacaa gtgctggaag ataccattca gccagctatt
     4321 gattccggca agggtctgat gttcactcag ccgaatcagg ctgctggata catggctaag
     4381 ctgatttggg aatctgtgag cgtgacggtg gtagctgcgg ttgaagcaat gaactggctt
     4441 aagtctgctg ctaagctgct ggctgctgag gtcaaagata agaagactgg agagattctt
     4501 cgcaagcgtt gcgctgtgca ttgggtaact cctgatggtt tccctgtgtg gcaggaatac
     4561 aagaagccta ttcagacgcg cttgaacctg atgttcctcg gtcagttccg cttacagcct
     4621 accattaaca ccaacaaaga tagcgagatt gatgcacaca aacaggagtc tggtatcgct
     4681 cctaactttg tacacagcca agacggtagc caccttcgta agactgtagt gtgggcacac
     4741 gagaagtacg gaatcgaatc ttttgcactg attcacgact ccttcggtac cattccggct
     4801 gacgctgcga acctgttcaa agcagtgcgc gaaactatgg ttgacacata tgagtcttgt
     4861 gatgtactgg ctgatttcta cgaccagttc gctgaccagt tgcacgagtc tcaattggac
     4921 aaaatgccag cacttccggc taaaggtaac ttgaacctcc gtgacatctt agagtcggac
     4981 ttcgcgttcg cgtaaaagct taattagctg agcttggact cctgttgata gatccagtaa
     5041 tgacctcaga actccatctg gatttgttca gaacgctcgg ttgccgccgg gcgtttttta
     5101 ttggtgagaa tccaagctag cttggcgaga ttttcaggag ctaaggaagc taaaatggag
     5161 aaaaaaatca ctggatatac caccgttgat atatcccaat ggcatcgtaa agaacatttt
     5221 gaggcatttc agtcagttgc tcaatgtacc tataaccaga ccgttcagct ggatattacg
     5281 gcctttttaa agaccgtaaa gaaaaataag cacaagtttt atccggcctt tattcacatt
     5341 cttgcccgcc tgatgaatgc tcatccggaa tttcgtatgg caatgaaaga cggtgagctg
     5401 gtgatatggg atagtgttca cccttgttac accgttttcc atgagcaaac tgaaacgttt
     5461 tcatcgctct ggagtgaata ccacgacgat ttccggcagt ttctacacat atattcgcaa
     5521 gatgtggcgt gttacggtga aaacctggcc tatttcccta aagggtttat tgagaatatg
     5581 tttttcgtct cagccaatcc ctgggtgagt ttcaccagtt ttgatttaaa cgtggccaat
     5641 atggacaact tcttcgcccc cgttttcacc atgggcaaat attatacgca aggcgacaag
     5701 gtgctgatgc cgctggcgat tcaggttcat catgccgttt gtgatggctt ccatgtcggc
     5761 agaatgctta atgaattaca acagtactgc gatgagtggc agggcggggc gtaatttttt
     5821 taaggcagtt attggtgccc ttaaacgcct ggggtaatga ctctctagct tgaggcatca
     5881 aataaaacga aaggctcagt cgaaagactg ggcctttcgt tttatctgtt gtttgtcggt
     5941 gaacgctctc ctgagtagga caaatccgcc ctctagatta cgtgcagtcg atgataagct
     6001 gtcaaacatg agaattgtgc ctaatgagtg agctaactta cattaattgc gttgcgctca
     6061 ctgcccgctt tccagtcggg aaacctgtcg tgccagctgc attaatgaat cggccaacgc
     6121 gcggggagag gcggtttgcg tattgggcgc cagggtggtt tttcttttca ccagtgagac
     6181 gggcaacagc tgattgccct tcaccgcctg gccctgagag agttgcagca agcggtccac
     6241 gctggtttgc cccagcaggc gaaaatcctg tttgatggtg gttaacggcg ggatataaca
     6301 tgagctgtct tcggtatcgt cgtatcccac taccgagata tccgcaccaa cgcgcagccc
     6361 ggactcggta atggcgcgca ttgcgcccag cgccatctga tcgttggcaa ccagcatcgc
     6421 agtgggaacg atgccctcat tcagcatttg catggtttgt tgaaaaccgg acatggcact
     6481 ccagtcgcct tcccgttccg ctatcggctg aatttgattg cgagtgagat atttatgcca
     6541 gccagccaga cgcagacgcg ccgagacaga acttaatggg cccgctaaca gcgcgatttg
     6601 ctggtgaccc aatgcgacca gatgctccac gcccagtcgc gtaccgtctt catgggagaa
     6661 aataatactg ttgatgggtg tctggtcaga gacatcaaga aataacgccg gaacattagt
     6721 gcaggcagct tccacagcaa tggcatcctg gtcatccagc ggatagttaa tgatcagccc
     6781 actgacgcgt tgcgcgagaa gattgtgcac cgccgcttta caggcttcga cgccgcttcg
     6841 ttctaccatc gacaccacca cgctggcacc cagttgatcg gcgcgagatt taatcgccgc
     6901 gacaatttgc gacggcgcgt gcagggccag actggaggtg gcaacgccaa tcagcaacga
     6961 ctgtttgccc gccagttgtt gtgccacgcg gttgggaatg taattcagct ccgccatcgc
     7021 cgcttccact ttttcccgcg ttttcgcaga aacgtggctg gcctggttca ccacgcggga
     7081 aacggtctga taagagacac cggcatactc tgcgacatcg tataacgtta ctggtttcac
     7141 attcaccacc ctgaattgac tctcttccgg gcgctatcat gccataccgc gaaaggtttt
     7201 gcaccattcg atggtgtcgg aatttcggg
//
