# Supplementary material for: Structure-guided design of protein attachment points for functional augmentation of complex molecular machines
Source: bioRxiv preprint, doi:10.1101/2025.06.22.660945, version 1 (2025-06-22)
Supplement: Supplementary Data 1 [file 660945_file03.zip › pSML21.gb]

LOCUS       pSML21                  7229 bp ds-DNA     circular     20-JUN-2025
DEFINITION  .
SOURCE      synthetic DNA construct
  ORGANISM  synthetic DNA construct
COMMENT     
FEATURES             Location/Qualifiers
     misc_feature    181..321
                     /label="bom"
                     /ApEinfo_revcolor="#ffef86"
                     /ApEinfo_fwdcolor="#ffef86"
                     /note="note: basis of mobility region from pBR322"
     rep_origin      complement(507..1095)
                     /label="ori"
                     /ApEinfo_revcolor="#84b0dc"
                     /ApEinfo_fwdcolor="#84b0dc"
                     /note="direction: LEFT note: high-copy-number ColE1/pMB1/pBR322/pUC origin of replication"
     CDS             complement(1202..2017)
                     /label="KanR"
                     /ApEinfo_revcolor="#faac61"
                     /ApEinfo_fwdcolor="#faac61"
                     /note="gene: aph(3')-Ia product: aminoglycoside phosphotransferase note: confers resistance to kanamycin in bacteria or G418 (Geneticin(R)) in eukaryotes translation: MSHIQRETSCSRPRLNSNMDADLYGYKWARDNVGQSGATIYRLYGKPDAPELFLKHGKGSVANDVTDEMVRLNWLTEFMPLPTIKHFIRTPDDAWLLTTAIPGKTAFQVLEEYPDSGENIVDALAVFLRRLHSIPVCNCPFNSDRVFRLAQAQSRMNNGLVDASDFDDERNGWPVEQVWKEMHKLLPFSPDSVVTHGDFSLDNLIFDEGKLIGCIDVGRVGIADRYQDLAILWNCLGEFSPSLQKRLFQKYGIDNPDMNKLQFHLMLDEFF"
     promoter        2131..2175
                     /label="T5 promoter"
                     /ApEinfo_revcolor="#b1ff67"
                     /ApEinfo_fwdcolor="#b1ff67"
                     /note="note: bacteriophage T5 promoter for E. coli RNA polymerase, with embedded lac operator"
     protein_bind    2151..2167
                     /label="lac operator"
                     /ApEinfo_revcolor="#9eafd2"
                     /ApEinfo_fwdcolor="#9eafd2"
                     /note="bound_moiety: lac repressor encoded by lacI note: The lac repressor binds to the lac operator to inhibit transcription in E. coli. This inhibition can be relieved by adding lactose or isopropyl-beta-D-thiogalactopyranoside (IPTG)."
     protein_bind    2183..2199
                     /label="lac operator"
                     /ApEinfo_revcolor="#b4abac"
                     /ApEinfo_fwdcolor="#b4abac"
                     /note="bound_moiety: lac repressor encoded by lacI note: The lac repressor binds to the lac operator to inhibit transcription in E. coli. This inhibition can be relieved by adding lactose or isopropyl-beta-D-thiogalactopyranoside (IPTG)."
     RBS             2218..2229
                     /label="strong bacterial ribosome binding site (Elowitz and Leibler, 2000)"
                     /ApEinfo_revcolor="#f8d3a9"
                     /ApEinfo_fwdcolor="#f8d3a9"
     misc_feature    2236..4995
                     /label="T7 RNAP wt"
                     /ApEinfo_revcolor="#b1ff67"
                     /ApEinfo_fwdcolor="#b1ff67"
     CDS             2248..2265
                     /label="6xHis"
                     /ApEinfo_revcolor="#b4abac"
                     /ApEinfo_fwdcolor="#b4abac"
                     /note="product: 6xHis affinity tag translation: HHHHHH"
     misc_feature    2663..2670
                     /label="G2S linker"
                     /ApEinfo_revcolor="#f8d3a9"
                     /ApEinfo_fwdcolor="#f8d3a9"
     misc_feature    2671..2727
                     /label="Insert part of DogTag"
                     /ApEinfo_revcolor="#ff9ccd"
                     /ApEinfo_fwdcolor="#ff9ccd"
     misc_feature    2728..2736
                     /label="G3 linker"
                     /ApEinfo_revcolor="#ffef86"
                     /ApEinfo_fwdcolor="#ffef86"
     terminator      5017..5111
                     /label="lambda t0 terminator"
                     /ApEinfo_revcolor="#ff9ccd"
                     /ApEinfo_fwdcolor="#ff9ccd"
                     /note="note: transcription terminator from phage lambda"
     CDS             5155..5814
                     /label="CmR"
                     /ApEinfo_revcolor="#d6b295"
                     /ApEinfo_fwdcolor="#d6b295"
                     /note="gene: cat product: chloramphenicol acetyltransferase note: confers resistance to chloramphenicol translation: MEKKITGYTTVDISQWHRKEHFEAFQSVAQCTYNQTVQLDITAFLKTVKKNKHKFYPAFIHILARLMNAHPEFRMAMKDGELVIWDSVHPCYTVFHEQTETFSSLWSEYHDDFRQFLHIYSQDVACYGENLAYFPKGFIENMFFVSANPWVSFTSFDLNVANMDNFFAPVFTMGKYYTQGDKVLMPLAIQVHHAVCDGFHVGRMLNELQQYCDEWQGGA"
     terminator      5879..5965
                     /label="rrnB T1 terminator"
                     /ApEinfo_revcolor="#ff9ccd"
                     /ApEinfo_fwdcolor="#ff9ccd"
                     /note="gene: Escherichia coli rrnB note: transcription terminator T1 from the E. coli rrnB gene"
     CDS             complement(6058..7140)
                     /label="lacI"
                     /ApEinfo_revcolor="#c6c9d1"
                     /ApEinfo_fwdcolor="#c6c9d1"
                     /note="gene: lacI product: lac repressor note: The lac repressor binds to the lac operator to inhibit transcription in E. coli. This inhibition can be relieved by adding lactose or isopropyl-beta-D-thiogalactopyranoside (IPTG). translation: MKPVTLYDVAEYAGVSYQTVSRVVNQASHVSAKTREKVEAAMAELNYIPNRVAQQLAGKQSLLIGVATSSLALHAPSQIVAAIKSRADQLGASVVVSMVERSGVEACKAAVHNLLAQRVSGLIINYPLDDQDAIAVEAACTNVPALFLDVSDQTPINSIIFSHEDGTRLGVEHLVALGHQQIALLAGPLSSVSARLRLAGWHKYLTRNQIQPIAEREGDWSAMSGFQQTMQMLNEGIVPTAMLVANDQMALGAMRAITESGLRVGADISVVGYDDTEDSSCYIPPLTTIKQDFRLLGQTSVDRLLQLSQGQAVKGNQLLPVSLVKRKTTLAPNTQTASPRALADSLMQLARQVSRLESGQ"
     promoter        complement(7141..7218)
                     /label="lacIq promoter"
                     /ApEinfo_revcolor="#d59687"
                     /ApEinfo_fwdcolor="#d59687"
                     /note="gene: lacI (mutant) note: In the lacIq allele, a single base change in the promoter boosts expression of the lacI gene about 10-fold."
ORIGIN
        1 cagcgttggg tcctggccac gggtgcgcat gatctagagc tgcctcgcgc gtttcggtga
       61 tgacggtgaa aacctctgac acatgcagct cccggagacg gtcacagctt gtctgtaagc
      121 ggatgccggg agcagacaag cccgtcaggg cgcgtcagcg ggtgttggcg ggtgtcgggg
      181 cgcagccatg acccagtcac gtagcgatag cggagtgtat actggcttaa ctatgcggca
      241 tcagagcaga ttgtactgag agtgcaccat atgcggtgtg aaataccgca cagatgcgta
      301 aggagaaaat accgcatcag gcgctcttcc gcttcctcgc tcactgactc gctgcgctcg
      361 gtcgttcggc tgcggcgagc ggtatcagct cactcaaagg cggtaatacg gttatccaca
      421 gaatcagggg ataacgcagg aaagaacatg tgagcaaaag gccagcaaaa ggccaggaac
      481 cgtaaaaagg ccgcgttgct ggcgtttttc cataggctcc gcccccctga cgagcatcac
      541 aaaaatcgac gctcaagtca gaggtggcga aacccgacag gactataaag ataccaggcg
      601 tttccccctg gaagctccct cgtgcgctct cctgttccga ccctgccgct taccggatac
      661 ctgtccgcct ttctcccttc gggaagcgtg gcgctttctc atagctcacg ctgtaggtat
      721 ctcagttcgg tgtaggtcgt tcgctccaag ctgggctgtg tgcacgaacc ccccgttcag
      781 cccgaccgct gcgccttatc cggtaactat cgtcttgagt ccaacccggt aagacacgac
      841 ttatcgccac tggcagcagc cactggtaac aggattagca gagcgaggta tgtaggcggt
      901 gctacagagt tcttgaagtg gtggcctaac tacggctaca ctagaaggac agtatttggt
      961 atctgcgctc tgctgaagcc agttaccttc ggaaaaagag ttggtagctc ttgatccggc
     1021 aaacaaacca ccgctggtag cggtggtttt tttgtttgca agcagcagat tacgcgcaga
     1081 aaaaaaggat ctcaagaaga tcctttgatc ttttctacgg ggtctgacgc tcagtggaac
     1141 gaaaactcac gttaagggat tttggtcatg gcgttaaggg attttggtca tgaattaatt
     1201 cttagaaaaa ctcatcgagc atcaaatgaa actgcaattt attcatatca ggattatcaa
     1261 taccatattt ttgaaaaagc cgtttctgta atgaaggaga aaactcaccg aggcagttcc
     1321 ataggatggc aagatcctgg tatcggtctg cgattccgac tcgtccaaca tcaatacaac
     1381 ctattaattt cccctcgtca aaaataaggt tatcaagtga gaaatcacca tgagtgacga
     1441 ctgaatccgg tgagaatggc aaaagtttat gcatttcttt ccagacttgt tcaacaggcc
     1501 agccattacg ctcgtcatca aaatcactcg catcaaccaa accgttattc attcgtgatt
     1561 gcgcctgagc gagacgaaat acgcgatcgc tgttaaaagg acaattacaa acaggaatcg
     1621 aatgcaaccg gcgcaggaac actgccagcg catcaacaat attttcacct gaatcaggat
     1681 attcttctaa tacctggaat gctgttttcc cggggatcgc agtggtgagt aaccatgcat
     1741 catcaggagt acggataaaa tgcttgatgg tcggaagagg cataaattcc gtcagccagt
     1801 ttagtctgac catctcatct gtaacatcat tggcaacgct acctttgcca tgtttcagaa
     1861 acaactctgg cgcatcgggc ttcccataca atcgatagat tgtcgcacct gattgcccga
     1921 cattatcgcg agcccattta tacccatata aatcagcatc catgttggaa tttaatcgcg
     1981 gcctagagca agacgtttcc cgttgaatat ggctcataac accccttgta ttactgttta
     2041 tgtaagcaga cagttttatt gttcatgacc atgacattaa cctataaaaa taggcgtatc
     2101 acgaggccct ttcgtcttca cctcgagaaa tcataaaaaa tttatttgct ttgtgagcgg
     2161 ataacaatta taatagattc aattgtgagc ggataacaat ttcacacaga attcattaaa
     2221 gaggagaaat taactatgag aggatcgcat caccatcacc atcacggatc caacacgatt
     2281 aacatcgcta agaacgactt ctctgacatc gaactggctg ctataccgtt caacactctg
     2341 gctgaccatt acggtgagcg tttagctcgc gaacagttgg cccttgagca tgagtcttac
     2401 gagatgggtg aagcacgctt ccgcaagatg tttgagcgtc aacttaaagc tggtgaggtt
     2461 gcggataacg ctgccgccaa gcctctcatc actaccctac tccctaagat gattgcacgc
     2521 atcaacgact ggtttgagga agtgaaagct aagcgcggca agcgcccgac agccttccag
     2581 ttcctgcaag aaatcaagcc ggaagccgta gcgtacatca ccattaagac cactctggct
     2641 tgcctaacca gtgctGGTAA CGGTGGTTCA ATCCCCGCCA CATACGAATT TACCGACGGT
     2701 AAGCACTATA TCACAAATGA GCCCATTGGA GGCGGTACtA CCGTTCAaGG CACAgcaagc
     2761 gcaatcggtc gggccattga ggacgaggct cgcttcggtc gtatccgtga ccttgaagct
     2821 aagcacttca agaaaaacgt tgaggaacaa ctcaacaagc gcgtagggca cgtctacaag
     2881 aaagcattta tgcaagttgt cgaggctgac atgctctcta agggtctact cggtggcgag
     2941 gcgtggtctt cgtggcataa ggaagactct attcatgtag gagtacgctg catcgagatg
     3001 ctcattgagt caaccggaat ggttagctta caccgccaaa atgctggcgt agtaggtcaa
     3061 gactctgaga ctatcgaact cgcacctgaa tacgctgagg ctatcgcaac ccgtgcaggt
     3121 gcgctggctg gcatctctcc gatgttccaa ccttgcgtag ttcctcctaa gccgtggact
     3181 ggcattactg gtggtggcta ttgggctaac ggtcgtcgtc ctctggcgct ggtgcgtact
     3241 cacagtaaga aagcactgat gcgctacgaa gacgtttaca tgcctgaggt gtacaaagcg
     3301 attaacattg cgcaaaacac cgcatggaaa atcaacaaga aagtcctagc ggtcgccaac
     3361 gtaatcacca agtggaagca ttgtccggtc gaggacatcc ctgcgattga gcgtgaagaa
     3421 ctcccgatga aaccggaaga catcgacatg aatcctgagg ctctcaccgc gtggaaacgt
     3481 gctgccgctg ctgtgtaccg caaggacaag gctcgcaagt ctcgccgtat cagccttgag
     3541 ttcatgcttg agcaagccaa taagtttgct aaccataagg ccatctggtt cccttacaac
     3601 atggactggc gcggtcgtgt ttacgctgtg tcaatgttca acccgcaagg taacgatatg
     3661 accaaaggac tgcttacgct ggcgaaaggt aaaccaatcg gtaaggaagg ttactactgg
     3721 ctgaaaatcc acggtgcaaa ctgtgcgggt gtcgataagg ttccgttccc tgagcgcatc
     3781 aagttcattg aggaaaacca cgagaacatc atggcttgcg ctaagtctcc actggagaac
     3841 acttggtggg ctgagcaaga ttctccgttc tgcttccttg cattctgctt tgagtacgct
     3901 ggggtacagc accacggcct gagctataac tgctcccttc cgctggcgtt tgacgggtct
     3961 tgctctggca tccagcactt ctccgcgatg ctccgagatg aggtaggtgg tcgcgcggtt
     4021 aacttgcttc ctagtgaaac cgttcaggac atctacggga ttgttgctaa gaaagtcaac
     4081 gagattctac aagcagacgc aatcaatggg accgataacg aagtagttac cgtgaccgat
     4141 gagaacactg gtgaaatctc tgagaaagtc aagctgggca ctaaggcact ggctggtcaa
     4201 tggctggctt acggtgttac tcgcagtgtg actaagcgtt cagtcatgac gctggcttac
     4261 gggtccaaag agttcggctt ccgtcaacaa gtgctggaag ataccattca gccagctatt
     4321 gattccggca agggtctgat gttcactcag ccgaatcagg ctgctggata catggctaag
     4381 ctgatttggg aatctgtgag cgtgacggtg gtagctgcgg ttgaagcaat gaactggctt
     4441 aagtctgctg ctaagctgct ggctgctgag gtcaaagata agaagactgg agagattctt
     4501 cgcaagcgtt gcgctgtgca ttgggtaact cctgatggtt tccctgtgtg gcaggaatac
     4561 aagaagccta ttcagacgcg cttgaacctg atgttcctcg gtcagttccg cttacagcct
     4621 accattaaca ccaacaaaga tagcgagatt gatgcacaca aacaggagtc tggtatcgct
     4681 cctaactttg tacacagcca agacggtagc caccttcgta agactgtagt gtgggcacac
     4741 gagaagtacg gaatcgaatc ttttgcactg attcacgact ccttcggtac cattccggct
     4801 gacgctgcga acctgttcaa agcagtgcgc gaaactatgg ttgacacata tgagtcttgt
     4861 gatgtactgg ctgatttcta cgaccagttc gctgaccagt tgcacgagtc tcaattggac
     4921 aaaatgccag cacttccggc taaaggtaac ttgaacctcc gtgacatctt agagtcggac
     4981 ttcgcgttcg cgtaaaagct taattagctg agcttggact cctgttgata gatccagtaa
     5041 tgacctcaga actccatctg gatttgttca gaacgctcgg ttgccgccgg gcgtttttta
     5101 ttggtgagaa tccaagctag cttggcgaga ttttcaggag ctaaggaagc taaaatggag
     5161 aaaaaaatca ctggatatac caccgttgat atatcccaat ggcatcgtaa agaacatttt
     5221 gaggcatttc agtcagttgc tcaatgtacc tataaccaga ccgttcagct ggatattacg
     5281 gcctttttaa agaccgtaaa gaaaaataag cacaagtttt atccggcctt tattcacatt
     5341 cttgcccgcc tgatgaatgc tcatccggaa tttcgtatgg caatgaaaga cggtgagctg
     5401 gtgatatggg atagtgttca cccttgttac accgttttcc atgagcaaac tgaaacgttt
     5461 tcatcgctct ggagtgaata ccacgacgat ttccggcagt ttctacacat atattcgcaa
     5521 gatgtggcgt gttacggtga aaacctggcc tatttcccta aagggtttat tgagaatatg
     5581 tttttcgtct cagccaatcc ctgggtgagt ttcaccagtt ttgatttaaa cgtggccaat
     5641 atggacaact tcttcgcccc cgttttcacc atgggcaaat attatacgca aggcgacaag
     5701 gtgctgatgc cgctggcgat tcaggttcat catgccgttt gtgatggctt ccatgtcggc
     5761 agaatgctta atgaattaca acagtactgc gatgagtggc agggcggggc gtaatttttt
     5821 taaggcagtt attggtgccc ttaaacgcct ggggtaatga ctctctagct tgaggcatca
     5881 aataaaacga aaggctcagt cgaaagactg ggcctttcgt tttatctgtt gtttgtcggt
     5941 gaacgctctc ctgagtagga caaatccgcc ctctagatta cgtgcagtcg atgataagct
     6001 gtcaaacatg agaattgtgc ctaatgagtg agctaactta cattaattgc gttgcgctca
     6061 ctgcccgctt tccagtcggg aaacctgtcg tgccagctgc attaatgaat cggccaacgc
     6121 gcggggagag gcggtttgcg tattgggcgc cagggtggtt tttcttttca ccagtgagac
     6181 gggcaacagc tgattgccct tcaccgcctg gccctgagag agttgcagca agcggtccac
     6241 gctggtttgc cccagcaggc gaaaatcctg tttgatggtg gttaacggcg ggatataaca
     6301 tgagctgtct tcggtatcgt cgtatcccac taccgagata tccgcaccaa cgcgcagccc
     6361 ggactcggta atggcgcgca ttgcgcccag cgccatctga tcgttggcaa ccagcatcgc
     6421 agtgggaacg atgccctcat tcagcatttg catggtttgt tgaaaaccgg acatggcact
     6481 ccagtcgcct tcccgttccg ctatcggctg aatttgattg cgagtgagat atttatgcca
     6541 gccagccaga cgcagacgcg ccgagacaga acttaatggg cccgctaaca gcgcgatttg
     6601 ctggtgaccc aatgcgacca gatgctccac gcccagtcgc gtaccgtctt catgggagaa
     6661 aataatactg ttgatgggtg tctggtcaga gacatcaaga aataacgccg gaacattagt
     6721 gcaggcagct tccacagcaa tggcatcctg gtcatccagc ggatagttaa tgatcagccc
     6781 actgacgcgt tgcgcgagaa gattgtgcac cgccgcttta caggcttcga cgccgcttcg
     6841 ttctaccatc gacaccacca cgctggcacc cagttgatcg gcgcgagatt taatcgccgc
     6901 gacaatttgc gacggcgcgt gcagggccag actggaggtg gcaacgccaa tcagcaacga
     6961 ctgtttgccc gccagttgtt gtgccacgcg gttgggaatg taattcagct ccgccatcgc
     7021 cgcttccact ttttcccgcg ttttcgcaga aacgtggctg gcctggttca ccacgcggga
     7081 aacggtctga taagagacac cggcatactc tgcgacatcg tataacgtta ctggtttcac
     7141 attcaccacc ctgaattgac tctcttccgg gcgctatcat gccataccgc gaaaggtttt
     7201 gcaccattcg atggtgtcgg aatttcggg
//
