# Supplementary material for: Structure-guided design of protein attachment points for functional augmentation of complex molecular machines
Source: bioRxiv preprint, doi:10.1101/2025.06.22.660945, version 1 (2025-06-22)
Supplement: Supplementary Data 1 [file 660945_file03.zip › pSML22.gb]

LOCUS       pSML22                  7229 bp ds-DNA     circular     20-JUN-2025
DEFINITION  .
SOURCE      synthetic DNA construct
  ORGANISM  synthetic DNA construct
COMMENT     
FEATURES             Location/Qualifiers
     misc_feature    181..321
                     /label="bom"
                     /ApEinfo_revcolor="#ffef86"
                     /ApEinfo_fwdcolor="#ffef86"
                     /note="note: basis of mobility region from pBR322"
     rep_origin      complement(507..1095)
                     /label="ori"
                     /ApEinfo_revcolor="#84b0dc"
                     /ApEinfo_fwdcolor="#84b0dc"
                     /note="direction: LEFT note: high-copy-number ColE1/pMB1/pBR322/pUC origin of replication"
     CDS             complement(1202..2017)
                     /label="KanR"
                     /ApEinfo_revcolor="#faac61"
                     /ApEinfo_fwdcolor="#faac61"
                     /note="gene: aph(3')-Ia product: aminoglycoside phosphotransferase note: confers resistance to kanamycin in bacteria or G418 (Geneticin(R)) in eukaryotes translation: MSHIQRETSCSRPRLNSNMDADLYGYKWARDNVGQSGATIYRLYGKPDAPELFLKHGKGSVANDVTDEMVRLNWLTEFMPLPTIKHFIRTPDDAWLLTTAIPGKTAFQVLEEYPDSGENIVDALAVFLRRLHSIPVCNCPFNSDRVFRLAQAQSRMNNGLVDASDFDDERNGWPVEQVWKEMHKLLPFSPDSVVTHGDFSLDNLIFDEGKLIGCIDVGRVGIADRYQDLAILWNCLGEFSPSLQKRLFQKYGIDNPDMNKLQFHLMLDEFF"
     promoter        2131..2175
                     /label="T5 promoter"
                     /ApEinfo_revcolor="#b1ff67"
                     /ApEinfo_fwdcolor="#b1ff67"
                     /note="note: bacteriophage T5 promoter for E. coli RNA polymerase, with embedded lac operator"
     protein_bind    2151..2167
                     /label="lac operator"
                     /ApEinfo_revcolor="#9eafd2"
                     /ApEinfo_fwdcolor="#9eafd2"
                     /note="bound_moiety: lac repressor encoded by lacI note: The lac repressor binds to the lac operator to inhibit transcription in E. coli. This inhibition can be relieved by adding lactose or isopropyl-beta-D-thiogalactopyranoside (IPTG)."
     protein_bind    2183..2199
                     /label="lac operator"
                     /ApEinfo_revcolor="#b4abac"
                     /ApEinfo_fwdcolor="#b4abac"
                     /note="bound_moiety: lac repressor encoded by lacI note: The lac repressor binds to the lac operator to inhibit transcription in E. coli. This inhibition can be relieved by adding lactose or isopropyl-beta-D-thiogalactopyranoside (IPTG)."
     RBS             2218..2229
                     /label="strong bacterial ribosome binding site (Elowitz and Leibler, 2000)"
                     /ApEinfo_revcolor="#f8d3a9"
                     /ApEinfo_fwdcolor="#f8d3a9"
     misc_feature    2236..4995
                     /label="T7 RNAP wt"
                     /ApEinfo_revcolor="#b1ff67"
                     /ApEinfo_fwdcolor="#b1ff67"
     CDS             2248..2265
                     /label="6xHis"
                     /ApEinfo_revcolor="#b4abac"
                     /ApEinfo_fwdcolor="#b4abac"
                     /note="product: 6xHis affinity tag translation: HHHHHH"
     misc_feature    2962..2970
                     /label="G2S linker"
                     /ApEinfo_revcolor="#b1ff67"
                     /ApEinfo_fwdcolor="#b1ff67"
     misc_feature    2971..3027
                     /label="Insert part of DogTag"
                     /ApEinfo_revcolor="#ff9ccd"
                     /ApEinfo_fwdcolor="#ff9ccd"
     misc_feature    3028..3036
                     /label="G3 linker"
                     /ApEinfo_revcolor="#84b0dc"
                     /ApEinfo_fwdcolor="#84b0dc"
     terminator      5017..5111
                     /label="lambda t0 terminator"
                     /ApEinfo_revcolor="#ff9ccd"
                     /ApEinfo_fwdcolor="#ff9ccd"
                     /note="note: transcription terminator from phage lambda"
     CDS             5155..5814
                     /label="CmR"
                     /ApEinfo_revcolor="#d6b295"
                     /ApEinfo_fwdcolor="#d6b295"
                     /note="gene: cat product: chloramphenicol acetyltransferase note: confers resistance to chloramphenicol translation: MEKKITGYTTVDISQWHRKEHFEAFQSVAQCTYNQTVQLDITAFLKTVKKNKHKFYPAFIHILARLMNAHPEFRMAMKDGELVIWDSVHPCYTVFHEQTETFSSLWSEYHDDFRQFLHIYSQDVACYGENLAYFPKGFIENMFFVSANPWVSFTSFDLNVANMDNFFAPVFTMGKYYTQGDKVLMPLAIQVHHAVCDGFHVGRMLNELQQYCDEWQGGA"
     terminator      5879..5965
                     /label="rrnB T1 terminator"
                     /ApEinfo_revcolor="#ff9ccd"
                     /ApEinfo_fwdcolor="#ff9ccd"
                     /note="gene: Escherichia coli rrnB note: transcription terminator T1 from the E. coli rrnB gene"
     CDS             complement(6058..7140)
                     /label="lacI"
                     /ApEinfo_revcolor="#c6c9d1"
                     /ApEinfo_fwdcolor="#c6c9d1"
                     /note="gene: lacI product: lac repressor note: The lac repressor binds to the lac operator to inhibit transcription in E. coli. This inhibition can be relieved by adding lactose or isopropyl-beta-D-thiogalactopyranoside (IPTG). translation: MKPVTLYDVAEYAGVSYQTVSRVVNQASHVSAKTREKVEAAMAELNYIPNRVAQQLAGKQSLLIGVATSSLALHAPSQIVAAIKSRADQLGASVVVSMVERSGVEACKAAVHNLLAQRVSGLIINYPLDDQDAIAVEAACTNVPALFLDVSDQTPINSIIFSHEDGTRLGVEHLVALGHQQIALLAGPLSSVSARLRLAGWHKYLTRNQIQPIAEREGDWSAMSGFQQTMQMLNEGIVPTAMLVANDQMALGAMRAITESGLRVGADISVVGYDDTEDSSCYIPPLTTIKQDFRLLGQTSVDRLLQLSQGQAVKGNQLLPVSLVKRKTTLAPNTQTASPRALADSLMQLARQVSRLESGQ"
     promoter        complement(7141..7218)
                     /label="lacIq promoter"
                     /ApEinfo_revcolor="#d59687"
                     /ApEinfo_fwdcolor="#d59687"
                     /note="gene: lacI (mutant) note: In the lacIq allele, a single base change in the promoter boosts expression of the lacI gene about 10-fold."
ORIGIN
        1 cagcgttggg tcctggccac gggtgcgcat gatctagagc tgcctcgcgc gtttcggtga
       61 tgacggtgaa aacctctgac acatgcagct cccggagacg gtcacagctt gtctgtaagc
      121 ggatgccggg agcagacaag cccgtcaggg cgcgtcagcg ggtgttggcg ggtgtcgggg
      181 cgcagccatg acccagtcac gtagcgatag cggagtgtat actggcttaa ctatgcggca
      241 tcagagcaga ttgtactgag agtgcaccat atgcggtgtg aaataccgca cagatgcgta
      301 aggagaaaat accgcatcag gcgctcttcc gcttcctcgc tcactgactc gctgcgctcg
      361 gtcgttcggc tgcggcgagc ggtatcagct cactcaaagg cggtaatacg gttatccaca
      421 gaatcagggg ataacgcagg aaagaacatg tgagcaaaag gccagcaaaa ggccaggaac
      481 cgtaaaaagg ccgcgttgct ggcgtttttc cataggctcc gcccccctga cgagcatcac
      541 aaaaatcgac gctcaagtca gaggtggcga aacccgacag gactataaag ataccaggcg
      601 tttccccctg gaagctccct cgtgcgctct cctgttccga ccctgccgct taccggatac
      661 ctgtccgcct ttctcccttc gggaagcgtg gcgctttctc atagctcacg ctgtaggtat
      721 ctcagttcgg tgtaggtcgt tcgctccaag ctgggctgtg tgcacgaacc ccccgttcag
      781 cccgaccgct gcgccttatc cggtaactat cgtcttgagt ccaacccggt aagacacgac
      841 ttatcgccac tggcagcagc cactggtaac aggattagca gagcgaggta tgtaggcggt
      901 gctacagagt tcttgaagtg gtggcctaac tacggctaca ctagaaggac agtatttggt
      961 atctgcgctc tgctgaagcc agttaccttc ggaaaaagag ttggtagctc ttgatccggc
     1021 aaacaaacca ccgctggtag cggtggtttt tttgtttgca agcagcagat tacgcgcaga
     1081 aaaaaaggat ctcaagaaga tcctttgatc ttttctacgg ggtctgacgc tcagtggaac
     1141 gaaaactcac gttaagggat tttggtcatg gcgttaaggg attttggtca tgaattaatt
     1201 cttagaaaaa ctcatcgagc atcaaatgaa actgcaattt attcatatca ggattatcaa
     1261 taccatattt ttgaaaaagc cgtttctgta atgaaggaga aaactcaccg aggcagttcc
     1321 ataggatggc aagatcctgg tatcggtctg cgattccgac tcgtccaaca tcaatacaac
     1381 ctattaattt cccctcgtca aaaataaggt tatcaagtga gaaatcacca tgagtgacga
     1441 ctgaatccgg tgagaatggc aaaagtttat gcatttcttt ccagacttgt tcaacaggcc
     1501 agccattacg ctcgtcatca aaatcactcg catcaaccaa accgttattc attcgtgatt
     1561 gcgcctgagc gagacgaaat acgcgatcgc tgttaaaagg acaattacaa acaggaatcg
     1621 aatgcaaccg gcgcaggaac actgccagcg catcaacaat attttcacct gaatcaggat
     1681 attcttctaa tacctggaat gctgttttcc cggggatcgc agtggtgagt aaccatgcat
     1741 catcaggagt acggataaaa tgcttgatgg tcggaagagg cataaattcc gtcagccagt
     1801 ttagtctgac catctcatct gtaacatcat tggcaacgct acctttgcca tgtttcagaa
     1861 acaactctgg cgcatcgggc ttcccataca atcgatagat tgtcgcacct gattgcccga
     1921 cattatcgcg agcccattta tacccatata aatcagcatc catgttggaa tttaatcgcg
     1981 gcctagagca agacgtttcc cgttgaatat ggctcataac accccttgta ttactgttta
     2041 tgtaagcaga cagttttatt gttcatgacc atgacattaa cctataaaaa taggcgtatc
     2101 acgaggccct ttcgtcttca cctcgagaaa tcataaaaaa tttatttgct ttgtgagcgg
     2161 ataacaatta taatagattc aattgtgagc ggataacaat ttcacacaga attcattaaa
     2221 gaggagaaat taactatgag aggatcgcat caccatcacc atcacggatc caacacgatt
     2281 aacatcgcta agaacgactt ctctgacatc gaactggctg ctataccgtt caacactctg
     2341 gctgaccatt acggtgagcg tttagctcgc gaacagttgg cccttgagca tgagtcttac
     2401 gagatgggtg aagcacgctt ccgcaagatg tttgagcgtc aacttaaagc tggtgaggtt
     2461 gcggataacg ctgccgccaa gcctctcatc actaccctac tccctaagat gattgcacgc
     2521 atcaacgact ggtttgagga agtgaaagct aagcgcggca agcgcccgac agccttccag
     2581 ttcctgcaag aaatcaagcc ggaagccgta gcgtacatca ccattaagac cactctggct
     2641 tgcctaacca gtgctgacaa tacaaccgtt caggctgtag caagcgcaat cggtcgggcc
     2701 attgaggacg aggctcgctt cggtcgtatc cgtgaccttg aagctaagca cttcaagaaa
     2761 aacgttgagg aacaactcaa caagcgcgta gggcacgtct acaagaaagc atttatgcaa
     2821 gttgtcgagg ctgacatgct ctctaagggt ctactcggtg gcgaggcgtg gtcttcgtgg
     2881 cataaggaag actctattca tgtaggagta cgctgcatcg agatgctcat tgagtcaacc
     2941 ggaatggtta gcttaTCCCG tGGaGGTAGC ATCCCCGCCA CATACGAATT TACCGACGGT
     3001 AAGCACTATA TCACAAATGA GCCCATTGGT GGCGGTCAGA ACGCAGGtca gGAAggtcaa
     3061 gactctgaga ctatcgaact cgcacctgaa tacgctgagg ctatcgcaac ccgtgcaggt
     3121 gcgctggctg gcatctctcc gatgttccaa ccttgcgtag ttcctcctaa gccgtggact
     3181 ggcattactg gtggtggcta ttgggctaac ggtcgtcgtc ctctggcgct ggtgcgtact
     3241 cacagtaaga aagcactgat gcgctacgaa gacgtttaca tgcctgaggt gtacaaagcg
     3301 attaacattg cgcaaaacac cgcatggaaa atcaacaaga aagtcctagc ggtcgccaac
     3361 gtaatcacca agtggaagca ttgtccggtc gaggacatcc ctgcgattga gcgtgaagaa
     3421 ctcccgatga aaccggaaga catcgacatg aatcctgagg ctctcaccgc gtggaaacgt
     3481 gctgccgctg ctgtgtaccg caaggacaag gctcgcaagt ctcgccgtat cagccttgag
     3541 ttcatgcttg agcaagccaa taagtttgct aaccataagg ccatctggtt cccttacaac
     3601 atggactggc gcggtcgtgt ttacgctgtg tcaatgttca acccgcaagg taacgatatg
     3661 accaaaggac tgcttacgct ggcgaaaggt aaaccaatcg gtaaggaagg ttactactgg
     3721 ctgaaaatcc acggtgcaaa ctgtgcgggt gtcgataagg ttccgttccc tgagcgcatc
     3781 aagttcattg aggaaaacca cgagaacatc atggcttgcg ctaagtctcc actggagaac
     3841 acttggtggg ctgagcaaga ttctccgttc tgcttccttg cattctgctt tgagtacgct
     3901 ggggtacagc accacggcct gagctataac tgctcccttc cgctggcgtt tgacgggtct
     3961 tgctctggca tccagcactt ctccgcgatg ctccgagatg aggtaggtgg tcgcgcggtt
     4021 aacttgcttc ctagtgaaac cgttcaggac atctacggga ttgttgctaa gaaagtcaac
     4081 gagattctac aagcagacgc aatcaatggg accgataacg aagtagttac cgtgaccgat
     4141 gagaacactg gtgaaatctc tgagaaagtc aagctgggca ctaaggcact ggctggtcaa
     4201 tggctggctt acggtgttac tcgcagtgtg actaagcgtt cagtcatgac gctggcttac
     4261 gggtccaaag agttcggctt ccgtcaacaa gtgctggaag ataccattca gccagctatt
     4321 gattccggca agggtctgat gttcactcag ccgaatcagg ctgctggata catggctaag
     4381 ctgatttggg aatctgtgag cgtgacggtg gtagctgcgg ttgaagcaat gaactggctt
     4441 aagtctgctg ctaagctgct ggctgctgag gtcaaagata agaagactgg agagattctt
     4501 cgcaagcgtt gcgctgtgca ttgggtaact cctgatggtt tccctgtgtg gcaggaatac
     4561 aagaagccta ttcagacgcg cttgaacctg atgttcctcg gtcagttccg cttacagcct
     4621 accattaaca ccaacaaaga tagcgagatt gatgcacaca aacaggagtc tggtatcgct
     4681 cctaactttg tacacagcca agacggtagc caccttcgta agactgtagt gtgggcacac
     4741 gagaagtacg gaatcgaatc ttttgcactg attcacgact ccttcggtac cattccggct
     4801 gacgctgcga acctgttcaa agcagtgcgc gaaactatgg ttgacacata tgagtcttgt
     4861 gatgtactgg ctgatttcta cgaccagttc gctgaccagt tgcacgagtc tcaattggac
     4921 aaaatgccag cacttccggc taaaggtaac ttgaacctcc gtgacatctt agagtcggac
     4981 ttcgcgttcg cgtaaaagct taattagctg agcttggact cctgttgata gatccagtaa
     5041 tgacctcaga actccatctg gatttgttca gaacgctcgg ttgccgccgg gcgtttttta
     5101 ttggtgagaa tccaagctag cttggcgaga ttttcaggag ctaaggaagc taaaatggag
     5161 aaaaaaatca ctggatatac caccgttgat atatcccaat ggcatcgtaa agaacatttt
     5221 gaggcatttc agtcagttgc tcaatgtacc tataaccaga ccgttcagct ggatattacg
     5281 gcctttttaa agaccgtaaa gaaaaataag cacaagtttt atccggcctt tattcacatt
     5341 cttgcccgcc tgatgaatgc tcatccggaa tttcgtatgg caatgaaaga cggtgagctg
     5401 gtgatatggg atagtgttca cccttgttac accgttttcc atgagcaaac tgaaacgttt
     5461 tcatcgctct ggagtgaata ccacgacgat ttccggcagt ttctacacat atattcgcaa
     5521 gatgtggcgt gttacggtga aaacctggcc tatttcccta aagggtttat tgagaatatg
     5581 tttttcgtct cagccaatcc ctgggtgagt ttcaccagtt ttgatttaaa cgtggccaat
     5641 atggacaact tcttcgcccc cgttttcacc atgggcaaat attatacgca aggcgacaag
     5701 gtgctgatgc cgctggcgat tcaggttcat catgccgttt gtgatggctt ccatgtcggc
     5761 agaatgctta atgaattaca acagtactgc gatgagtggc agggcggggc gtaatttttt
     5821 taaggcagtt attggtgccc ttaaacgcct ggggtaatga ctctctagct tgaggcatca
     5881 aataaaacga aaggctcagt cgaaagactg ggcctttcgt tttatctgtt gtttgtcggt
     5941 gaacgctctc ctgagtagga caaatccgcc ctctagatta cgtgcagtcg atgataagct
     6001 gtcaaacatg agaattgtgc ctaatgagtg agctaactta cattaattgc gttgcgctca
     6061 ctgcccgctt tccagtcggg aaacctgtcg tgccagctgc attaatgaat cggccaacgc
     6121 gcggggagag gcggtttgcg tattgggcgc cagggtggtt tttcttttca ccagtgagac
     6181 gggcaacagc tgattgccct tcaccgcctg gccctgagag agttgcagca agcggtccac
     6241 gctggtttgc cccagcaggc gaaaatcctg tttgatggtg gttaacggcg ggatataaca
     6301 tgagctgtct tcggtatcgt cgtatcccac taccgagata tccgcaccaa cgcgcagccc
     6361 ggactcggta atggcgcgca ttgcgcccag cgccatctga tcgttggcaa ccagcatcgc
     6421 agtgggaacg atgccctcat tcagcatttg catggtttgt tgaaaaccgg acatggcact
     6481 ccagtcgcct tcccgttccg ctatcggctg aatttgattg cgagtgagat atttatgcca
     6541 gccagccaga cgcagacgcg ccgagacaga acttaatggg cccgctaaca gcgcgatttg
     6601 ctggtgaccc aatgcgacca gatgctccac gcccagtcgc gtaccgtctt catgggagaa
     6661 aataatactg ttgatgggtg tctggtcaga gacatcaaga aataacgccg gaacattagt
     6721 gcaggcagct tccacagcaa tggcatcctg gtcatccagc ggatagttaa tgatcagccc
     6781 actgacgcgt tgcgcgagaa gattgtgcac cgccgcttta caggcttcga cgccgcttcg
     6841 ttctaccatc gacaccacca cgctggcacc cagttgatcg gcgcgagatt taatcgccgc
     6901 gacaatttgc gacggcgcgt gcagggccag actggaggtg gcaacgccaa tcagcaacga
     6961 ctgtttgccc gccagttgtt gtgccacgcg gttgggaatg taattcagct ccgccatcgc
     7021 cgcttccact ttttcccgcg ttttcgcaga aacgtggctg gcctggttca ccacgcggga
     7081 aacggtctga taagagacac cggcatactc tgcgacatcg tataacgtta ctggtttcac
     7141 attcaccacc ctgaattgac tctcttccgg gcgctatcat gccataccgc gaaaggtttt
     7201 gcaccattcg atggtgtcgg aatttcggg
//
