# Supplementary material for: Structure-guided design of protein attachment points for functional augmentation of complex molecular machines
Source: bioRxiv preprint, doi:10.1101/2025.06.22.660945, version 1 (2025-06-22)
Supplement: Supplementary Data 1 [file 660945_file03.zip › pSML23.gb]

LOCUS       pSML23                  7229 bp ds-DNA     circular     20-JUN-2025
DEFINITION  .
SOURCE      synthetic DNA construct
  ORGANISM  synthetic DNA construct
COMMENT     
FEATURES             Location/Qualifiers
     misc_feature    181..321
                     /label="bom"
                     /ApEinfo_revcolor="#ffef86"
                     /ApEinfo_fwdcolor="#ffef86"
                     /note="note: basis of mobility region from pBR322"
     rep_origin      complement(507..1095)
                     /label="ori"
                     /ApEinfo_revcolor="#84b0dc"
                     /ApEinfo_fwdcolor="#84b0dc"
                     /note="direction: LEFT note: high-copy-number ColE1/pMB1/pBR322/pUC origin of replication"
     CDS             complement(1202..2017)
                     /label="KanR"
                     /ApEinfo_revcolor="#faac61"
                     /ApEinfo_fwdcolor="#faac61"
                     /note="gene: aph(3')-Ia product: aminoglycoside phosphotransferase note: confers resistance to kanamycin in bacteria or G418 (Geneticin(R)) in eukaryotes translation: MSHIQRETSCSRPRLNSNMDADLYGYKWARDNVGQSGATIYRLYGKPDAPELFLKHGKGSVANDVTDEMVRLNWLTEFMPLPTIKHFIRTPDDAWLLTTAIPGKTAFQVLEEYPDSGENIVDALAVFLRRLHSIPVCNCPFNSDRVFRLAQAQSRMNNGLVDASDFDDERNGWPVEQVWKEMHKLLPFSPDSVVTHGDFSLDNLIFDEGKLIGCIDVGRVGIADRYQDLAILWNCLGEFSPSLQKRLFQKYGIDNPDMNKLQFHLMLDEFF"
     promoter        2131..2175
                     /label="T5 promoter"
                     /ApEinfo_revcolor="#b1ff67"
                     /ApEinfo_fwdcolor="#b1ff67"
                     /note="note: bacteriophage T5 promoter for E. coli RNA polymerase, with embedded lac operator"
     protein_bind    2151..2167
                     /label="lac operator"
                     /ApEinfo_revcolor="#9eafd2"
                     /ApEinfo_fwdcolor="#9eafd2"
                     /note="bound_moiety: lac repressor encoded by lacI note: The lac repressor binds to the lac operator to inhibit transcription in E. coli. This inhibition can be relieved by adding lactose or isopropyl-beta-D-thiogalactopyranoside (IPTG)."
     protein_bind    2183..2199
                     /label="lac operator"
                     /ApEinfo_revcolor="#b4abac"
                     /ApEinfo_fwdcolor="#b4abac"
                     /note="bound_moiety: lac repressor encoded by lacI note: The lac repressor binds to the lac operator to inhibit transcription in E. coli. This inhibition can be relieved by adding lactose or isopropyl-beta-D-thiogalactopyranoside (IPTG)."
     RBS             2218..2229
                     /label="strong bacterial ribosome binding site (Elowitz and Leibler, 2000)"
                     /ApEinfo_revcolor="#f8d3a9"
                     /ApEinfo_fwdcolor="#f8d3a9"
     misc_feature    2236..4995
                     /label="T7 RNAP wt"
                     /ApEinfo_revcolor="#b1ff67"
                     /ApEinfo_fwdcolor="#b1ff67"
     CDS             2248..2265
                     /label="6xHis"
                     /ApEinfo_revcolor="#b4abac"
                     /ApEinfo_fwdcolor="#b4abac"
                     /note="product: 6xHis affinity tag translation: HHHHHH"
     misc_feature    2962..2970
                     /label="G2S linker"
                     /ApEinfo_revcolor="#faac61"
                     /ApEinfo_fwdcolor="#faac61"
     misc_feature    2971..3027
                     /label="Insert part of DogTag"
                     /ApEinfo_revcolor="#ff9ccd"
                     /ApEinfo_fwdcolor="#ff9ccd"
     misc_feature    3028..3036
                     /label="G3 linker"
                     /ApEinfo_revcolor="#c6c9d1"
                     /ApEinfo_fwdcolor="#c6c9d1"
     terminator      5017..5111
                     /label="lambda t0 terminator"
                     /ApEinfo_revcolor="#ff9ccd"
                     /ApEinfo_fwdcolor="#ff9ccd"
                     /note="note: transcription terminator from phage lambda"
     CDS             5155..5814
                     /label="CmR"
                     /ApEinfo_revcolor="#d6b295"
                     /ApEinfo_fwdcolor="#d6b295"
                     /note="gene: cat product: chloramphenicol acetyltransferase note: confers resistance to chloramphenicol translation: MEKKITGYTTVDISQWHRKEHFEAFQSVAQCTYNQTVQLDITAFLKTVKKNKHKFYPAFIHILARLMNAHPEFRMAMKDGELVIWDSVHPCYTVFHEQTETFSSLWSEYHDDFRQFLHIYSQDVACYGENLAYFPKGFIENMFFVSANPWVSFTSFDLNVANMDNFFAPVFTMGKYYTQGDKVLMPLAIQVHHAVCDGFHVGRMLNELQQYCDEWQGGA"
     terminator      5879..5965
                     /label="rrnB T1 terminator"
                     /ApEinfo_revcolor="#ff9ccd"
                     /ApEinfo_fwdcolor="#ff9ccd"
                     /note="gene: Escherichia coli rrnB note: transcription terminator T1 from the E. coli rrnB gene"
     CDS             complement(6058..7140)
                     /label="lacI"
                     /ApEinfo_revcolor="#c6c9d1"
                     /ApEinfo_fwdcolor="#c6c9d1"
                     /note="gene: lacI product: lac repressor note: The lac repressor binds to the lac operator to inhibit transcription in E. coli. This inhibition can be relieved by adding lactose or isopropyl-beta-D-thiogalactopyranoside (IPTG). translation: MKPVTLYDVAEYAGVSYQTVSRVVNQASHVSAKTREKVEAAMAELNYIPNRVAQQLAGKQSLLIGVATSSLALHAPSQIVAAIKSRADQLGASVVVSMVERSGVEACKAAVHNLLAQRVSGLIINYPLDDQDAIAVEAACTNVPALFLDVSDQTPINSIIFSHEDGTRLGVEHLVALGHQQIALLAGPLSSVSARLRLAGWHKYLTRNQIQPIAEREGDWSAMSGFQQTMQMLNEGIVPTAMLVANDQMALGAMRAITESGLRVGADISVVGYDDTEDSSCYIPPLTTIKQDFRLLGQTSVDRLLQLSQGQAVKGNQLLPVSLVKRKTTLAPNTQTASPRALADSLMQLARQVSRLESGQ"
     promoter        complement(7141..7218)
                     /label="lacIq promoter"
                     /ApEinfo_revcolor="#d59687"
                     /ApEinfo_fwdcolor="#d59687"
                     /note="gene: lacI (mutant) note: In the lacIq allele, a single base change in the promoter boosts expression of the lacI gene about 10-fold."
ORIGIN
        1 cagcgttggg tcctggccac gggtgcgcat gatctagagc tgcctcgcgc gtttcggtga
       61 tgacggtgaa aacctctgac acatgcagct cccggagacg gtcacagctt gtctgtaagc
      121 ggatgccggg agcagacaag cccgtcaggg cgcgtcagcg ggtgttggcg ggtgtcgggg
      181 cgcagccatg acccagtcac gtagcgatag cggagtgtat actggcttaa ctatgcggca
      241 tcagagcaga ttgtactgag agtgcaccat atgcggtgtg aaataccgca cagatgcgta
      301 aggagaaaat accgcatcag gcgctcttcc gcttcctcgc tcactgactc gctgcgctcg
      361 gtcgttcggc tgcggcgagc ggtatcagct cactcaaagg cggtaatacg gttatccaca
      421 gaatcagggg ataacgcagg aaagaacatg tgagcaaaag gccagcaaaa ggccaggaac
      481 cgtaaaaagg ccgcgttgct ggcgtttttc cataggctcc gcccccctga cgagcatcac
      541 aaaaatcgac gctcaagtca gaggtggcga aacccgacag gactataaag ataccaggcg
      601 tttccccctg gaagctccct cgtgcgctct cctgttccga ccctgccgct taccggatac
      661 ctgtccgcct ttctcccttc gggaagcgtg gcgctttctc atagctcacg ctgtaggtat
      721 ctcagttcgg tgtaggtcgt tcgctccaag ctgggctgtg tgcacgaacc ccccgttcag
      781 cccgaccgct gcgccttatc cggtaactat cgtcttgagt ccaacccggt aagacacgac
      841 ttatcgccac tggcagcagc cactggtaac aggattagca gagcgaggta tgtaggcggt
      901 gctacagagt tcttgaagtg gtggcctaac tacggctaca ctagaaggac agtatttggt
      961 atctgcgctc tgctgaagcc agttaccttc ggaaaaagag ttggtagctc ttgatccggc
     1021 aaacaaacca ccgctggtag cggtggtttt tttgtttgca agcagcagat tacgcgcaga
     1081 aaaaaaggat ctcaagaaga tcctttgatc ttttctacgg ggtctgacgc tcagtggaac
     1141 gaaaactcac gttaagggat tttggtcatg gcgttaaggg attttggtca tgaattaatt
     1201 cttagaaaaa ctcatcgagc atcaaatgaa actgcaattt attcatatca ggattatcaa
     1261 taccatattt ttgaaaaagc cgtttctgta atgaaggaga aaactcaccg aggcagttcc
     1321 ataggatggc aagatcctgg tatcggtctg cgattccgac tcgtccaaca tcaatacaac
     1381 ctattaattt cccctcgtca aaaataaggt tatcaagtga gaaatcacca tgagtgacga
     1441 ctgaatccgg tgagaatggc aaaagtttat gcatttcttt ccagacttgt tcaacaggcc
     1501 agccattacg ctcgtcatca aaatcactcg catcaaccaa accgttattc attcgtgatt
     1561 gcgcctgagc gagacgaaat acgcgatcgc tgttaaaagg acaattacaa acaggaatcg
     1621 aatgcaaccg gcgcaggaac actgccagcg catcaacaat attttcacct gaatcaggat
     1681 attcttctaa tacctggaat gctgttttcc cggggatcgc agtggtgagt aaccatgcat
     1741 catcaggagt acggataaaa tgcttgatgg tcggaagagg cataaattcc gtcagccagt
     1801 ttagtctgac catctcatct gtaacatcat tggcaacgct acctttgcca tgtttcagaa
     1861 acaactctgg cgcatcgggc ttcccataca atcgatagat tgtcgcacct gattgcccga
     1921 cattatcgcg agcccattta tacccatata aatcagcatc catgttggaa tttaatcgcg
     1981 gcctagagca agacgtttcc cgttgaatat ggctcataac accccttgta ttactgttta
     2041 tgtaagcaga cagttttatt gttcatgacc atgacattaa cctataaaaa taggcgtatc
     2101 acgaggccct ttcgtcttca cctcgagaaa tcataaaaaa tttatttgct ttgtgagcgg
     2161 ataacaatta taatagattc aattgtgagc ggataacaat ttcacacaga attcattaaa
     2221 gaggagaaat taactatgag aggatcgcat caccatcacc atcacggatc caacacgatt
     2281 aacatcgcta agaacgactt ctctgacatc gaactggctg ctataccgtt caacactctg
     2341 gctgaccatt acggtgagcg tttagctcgc gaacagttgg cccttgagca tgagtcttac
     2401 gagatgggtg aagcacgctt ccgcaagatg tttgagcgtc aacttaaagc tggtgaggtt
     2461 gcggataacg ctgccgccaa gcctctcatc actaccctac tccctaagat gattgcacgc
     2521 atcaacgact ggtttgagga agtgaaagct aagcgcggca agcgcccgac agccttccag
     2581 ttcctgcaag aaatcaagcc ggaagccgta gcgtacatca ccattaagac cactctggct
     2641 tgcctaacca gtgctgacaa tacaaccgtt caggctgtag caagcgcaat cggtcgggcc
     2701 attgaggacg aggctcgctt cggtcgtatc cgtgaccttg aagctaagca cttcaagaaa
     2761 aacgttgagg aacaactcaa caagcgcgta gggcacgtct acaagaaagc atttatgcaa
     2821 gttgtcgagg ctgacatgct ctctaagggt ctactcggtg gcgaggcgtg gtcttcgtgg
     2881 cataaggaag actctattca tgtaggagta cgctgcatcg agatgctcat tgagtcaacc
     2941 ggaatggtta gcttaTCCCG tGGAGGTAGC ATCCCCGCCA CATACGAATT TACCGACGGT
     3001 AAGCACTATA TCACAAATGA GCCCATTGGT GGCGGTCAGA ACGCAGGCGT AGAAggtcaa
     3061 gactctgaga ctatcgaact cgcacctgaa tacgctgagg ctatcgcaac ccgtgcaggt
     3121 gcgctggctg gcatctctcc gatgttccaa ccttgcgtag ttcctcctaa gccgtggact
     3181 ggcattactg gtggtggcta ttgggctaac ggtcgtcgtc ctctggcgct ggtgcgtact
     3241 cacagtaaga aagcactgat gcgctacgaa gacgtttaca tgcctgaggt gtacaaagcg
     3301 attaacattg cgcaaaacac cgcatggaaa atcaacaaga aagtcctagc ggtcgccaac
     3361 gtaatcacca agtggaagca ttgtccggtc gaggacatcc ctgcgattga gcgtgaagaa
     3421 ctcccgatga aaccggaaga catcgacatg aatcctgagg ctctcaccgc gtggaaacgt
     3481 gctgccgctg ctgtgtaccg caaggacaag gctcgcaagt ctcgccgtat cagccttgag
     3541 ttcatgcttg agcaagccaa taagtttgct aaccataagg ccatctggtt cccttacaac
     3601 atggactggc gcggtcgtgt ttacgctgtg tcaatgttca acccgcaagg taacgatatg
     3661 accaaaggac tgcttacgct ggcgaaaggt aaaccaatcg gtaaggaagg ttactactgg
     3721 ctgaaaatcc acggtgcaaa ctgtgcgggt gtcgataagg ttccgttccc tgagcgcatc
     3781 aagttcattg aggaaaacca cgagaacatc atggcttgcg ctaagtctcc actggagaac
     3841 acttggtggg ctgagcaaga ttctccgttc tgcttccttg cattctgctt tgagtacgct
     3901 ggggtacagc accacggcct gagctataac tgctcccttc cgctggcgtt tgacgggtct
     3961 tgctctggca tccagcactt ctccgcgatg ctccgagatg aggtaggtgg tcgcgcggtt
     4021 aacttgcttc ctagtgaaac cgttcaggac atctacggga ttgttgctaa gaaagtcaac
     4081 gagattctac aagcagacgc aatcaatggg accgataacg aagtagttac cgtgaccgat
     4141 gagaacactg gtgaaatctc tgagaaagtc aagctgggca ctaaggcact ggctggtcaa
     4201 tggctggctt acggtgttac tcgcagtgtg actaagcgtt cagtcatgac gctggcttac
     4261 gggtccaaag agttcggctt ccgtcaacaa gtgctggaag ataccattca gccagctatt
     4321 gattccggca agggtctgat gttcactcag ccgaatcagg ctgctggata catggctaag
     4381 ctgatttggg aatctgtgag cgtgacggtg gtagctgcgg ttgaagcaat gaactggctt
     4441 aagtctgctg ctaagctgct ggctgctgag gtcaaagata agaagactgg agagattctt
     4501 cgcaagcgtt gcgctgtgca ttgggtaact cctgatggtt tccctgtgtg gcaggaatac
     4561 aagaagccta ttcagacgcg cttgaacctg atgttcctcg gtcagttccg cttacagcct
     4621 accattaaca ccaacaaaga tagcgagatt gatgcacaca aacaggagtc tggtatcgct
     4681 cctaactttg tacacagcca agacggtagc caccttcgta agactgtagt gtgggcacac
     4741 gagaagtacg gaatcgaatc ttttgcactg attcacgact ccttcggtac cattccggct
     4801 gacgctgcga acctgttcaa agcagtgcgc gaaactatgg ttgacacata tgagtcttgt
     4861 gatgtactgg ctgatttcta cgaccagttc gctgaccagt tgcacgagtc tcaattggac
     4921 aaaatgccag cacttccggc taaaggtaac ttgaacctcc gtgacatctt agagtcggac
     4981 ttcgcgttcg cgtaaaagct taattagctg agcttggact cctgttgata gatccagtaa
     5041 tgacctcaga actccatctg gatttgttca gaacgctcgg ttgccgccgg gcgtttttta
     5101 ttggtgagaa tccaagctag cttggcgaga ttttcaggag ctaaggaagc taaaatggag
     5161 aaaaaaatca ctggatatac caccgttgat atatcccaat ggcatcgtaa agaacatttt
     5221 gaggcatttc agtcagttgc tcaatgtacc tataaccaga ccgttcagct ggatattacg
     5281 gcctttttaa agaccgtaaa gaaaaataag cacaagtttt atccggcctt tattcacatt
     5341 cttgcccgcc tgatgaatgc tcatccggaa tttcgtatgg caatgaaaga cggtgagctg
     5401 gtgatatggg atagtgttca cccttgttac accgttttcc atgagcaaac tgaaacgttt
     5461 tcatcgctct ggagtgaata ccacgacgat ttccggcagt ttctacacat atattcgcaa
     5521 gatgtggcgt gttacggtga aaacctggcc tatttcccta aagggtttat tgagaatatg
     5581 tttttcgtct cagccaatcc ctgggtgagt ttcaccagtt ttgatttaaa cgtggccaat
     5641 atggacaact tcttcgcccc cgttttcacc atgggcaaat attatacgca aggcgacaag
     5701 gtgctgatgc cgctggcgat tcaggttcat catgccgttt gtgatggctt ccatgtcggc
     5761 agaatgctta atgaattaca acagtactgc gatgagtggc agggcggggc gtaatttttt
     5821 taaggcagtt attggtgccc ttaaacgcct ggggtaatga ctctctagct tgaggcatca
     5881 aataaaacga aaggctcagt cgaaagactg ggcctttcgt tttatctgtt gtttgtcggt
     5941 gaacgctctc ctgagtagga caaatccgcc ctctagatta cgtgcagtcg atgataagct
     6001 gtcaaacatg agaattgtgc ctaatgagtg agctaactta cattaattgc gttgcgctca
     6061 ctgcccgctt tccagtcggg aaacctgtcg tgccagctgc attaatgaat cggccaacgc
     6121 gcggggagag gcggtttgcg tattgggcgc cagggtggtt tttcttttca ccagtgagac
     6181 gggcaacagc tgattgccct tcaccgcctg gccctgagag agttgcagca agcggtccac
     6241 gctggtttgc cccagcaggc gaaaatcctg tttgatggtg gttaacggcg ggatataaca
     6301 tgagctgtct tcggtatcgt cgtatcccac taccgagata tccgcaccaa cgcgcagccc
     6361 ggactcggta atggcgcgca ttgcgcccag cgccatctga tcgttggcaa ccagcatcgc
     6421 agtgggaacg atgccctcat tcagcatttg catggtttgt tgaaaaccgg acatggcact
     6481 ccagtcgcct tcccgttccg ctatcggctg aatttgattg cgagtgagat atttatgcca
     6541 gccagccaga cgcagacgcg ccgagacaga acttaatggg cccgctaaca gcgcgatttg
     6601 ctggtgaccc aatgcgacca gatgctccac gcccagtcgc gtaccgtctt catgggagaa
     6661 aataatactg ttgatgggtg tctggtcaga gacatcaaga aataacgccg gaacattagt
     6721 gcaggcagct tccacagcaa tggcatcctg gtcatccagc ggatagttaa tgatcagccc
     6781 actgacgcgt tgcgcgagaa gattgtgcac cgccgcttta caggcttcga cgccgcttcg
     6841 ttctaccatc gacaccacca cgctggcacc cagttgatcg gcgcgagatt taatcgccgc
     6901 gacaatttgc gacggcgcgt gcagggccag actggaggtg gcaacgccaa tcagcaacga
     6961 ctgtttgccc gccagttgtt gtgccacgcg gttgggaatg taattcagct ccgccatcgc
     7021 cgcttccact ttttcccgcg ttttcgcaga aacgtggctg gcctggttca ccacgcggga
     7081 aacggtctga taagagacac cggcatactc tgcgacatcg tataacgtta ctggtttcac
     7141 attcaccacc ctgaattgac tctcttccgg gcgctatcat gccataccgc gaaaggtttt
     7201 gcaccattcg atggtgtcgg aatttcggg
//
