# Supplementary material for: Structure-guided design of protein attachment points for functional augmentation of complex molecular machines
Source: bioRxiv preprint, doi:10.1101/2025.06.22.660945, version 1 (2025-06-22)
Supplement: Supplementary Data 1 [file 660945_file03.zip › pSML24.gb]

LOCUS       pSML24                  7229 bp ds-DNA     circular     20-JUN-2025
DEFINITION  .
SOURCE      synthetic DNA construct
  ORGANISM  synthetic DNA construct
COMMENT     
FEATURES             Location/Qualifiers
     rep_origin      complement(46..634)
                     /label="ori"
                     /ApEinfo_revcolor="#84b0dc"
                     /ApEinfo_fwdcolor="#84b0dc"
                     /note="direction: LEFT note: high-copy-number ColE1/pMB1/pBR322/pUC origin of replication"
     CDS             complement(741..1556)
                     /label="KanR"
                     /ApEinfo_revcolor="#faac61"
                     /ApEinfo_fwdcolor="#faac61"
                     /note="gene: aph(3')-Ia product: aminoglycoside phosphotransferase note: confers resistance to kanamycin in bacteria or G418 (Geneticin(R)) in eukaryotes translation: MSHIQRETSCSRPRLNSNMDADLYGYKWARDNVGQSGATIYRLYGKPDAPELFLKHGKGSVANDVTDEMVRLNWLTEFMPLPTIKHFIRTPDDAWLLTTAIPGKTAFQVLEEYPDSGENIVDALAVFLRRLHSIPVCNCPFNSDRVFRLAQAQSRMNNGLVDASDFDDERNGWPVEQVWKEMHKLLPFSPDSVVTHGDFSLDNLIFDEGKLIGCIDVGRVGIADRYQDLAILWNCLGEFSPSLQKRLFQKYGIDNPDMNKLQFHLMLDEFF"
     promoter        1670..1714
                     /label="T5 promoter"
                     /ApEinfo_revcolor="#b1ff67"
                     /ApEinfo_fwdcolor="#b1ff67"
                     /note="note: bacteriophage T5 promoter for E. coli RNA polymerase, with embedded lac operator"
     protein_bind    1690..1706
                     /label="lac operator"
                     /ApEinfo_revcolor="#9eafd2"
                     /ApEinfo_fwdcolor="#9eafd2"
                     /note="bound_moiety: lac repressor encoded by lacI note: The lac repressor binds to the lac operator to inhibit transcription in E. coli. This inhibition can be relieved by adding lactose or isopropyl-beta-D-thiogalactopyranoside (IPTG)."
     protein_bind    1722..1738
                     /label="lac operator"
                     /ApEinfo_revcolor="#b4abac"
                     /ApEinfo_fwdcolor="#b4abac"
                     /note="bound_moiety: lac repressor encoded by lacI note: The lac repressor binds to the lac operator to inhibit transcription in E. coli. This inhibition can be relieved by adding lactose or isopropyl-beta-D-thiogalactopyranoside (IPTG)."
     RBS             1757..1768
                     /label="strong bacterial ribosome binding site (Elowitz and Leibler, 2000)"
                     /ApEinfo_revcolor="#f8d3a9"
                     /ApEinfo_fwdcolor="#f8d3a9"
     misc_feature    1775..4534
                     /label="T7 RNAP wt"
                     /ApEinfo_revcolor="#b1ff67"
                     /ApEinfo_fwdcolor="#b1ff67"
     CDS             1775..4534
                     /label="Translation 1775-4534"
                     /translation="MRGSHHHHHHGSNTINIAKNDFSDIELAAIPFNTLADHYGERLAREQLALEHESYEMGEARFRKMFERQLKAGEVADNAAAKPLITTLLPKMIARINDWFEEVKAKGGGGSIPATYEFTDGKHYITNEPIGGGKRPTAFQFLQEIKPEAVAYITIKTTLACLTSADNTTVQAVASAIGRAIEDEARFGRIRDLEAKHFKKNVEEQLNKRVGHVYKKAFMQVVEADMLSKGLLGGEAWSSWHKEDSIHVGVRCIEMLIESTGMVSLHRQNAGVVGQDSETIELAPEYAEAIATRAGALAGISPMFQPCVVPPKPWTGITGGGYWANGRRPLALVRTHSKKALMRYEDVYMPEVYKAINIAQNTAWKINKKVLAVANVITKWKHCPVEDIPAIEREELPMKPEDIDMNPEALTAWKRAAAAVYRKDKARKSRRISLEFMLEQANKFANHKAIWFPYNMDWRGRVYAVSMFNPQGNDMTKGLLTLAKGKPIGKEGYYWLKIHGANCAGVDKVPFPERIKFIEENHENIMACAKSPLENTWWAEQDSPFCFLAFCFEYAGVQHHGLSYNCSLPLAFDGSCSGIQHFSAMLRDEVGGRAVNLLPSETVQDIYGIVAKKVNEILQADAINGTDNEVVTVTDENTGEISEKVKLGTKALAGQWLAYGVTRSVTKRSVMTLAYGSKEFGFRQQVLEDTIQPAIDSGKGLMFTQPNQAAGYMAKLIWESVSVTVVAAVEAMNWLKSAAKLLAAEVKDKKTGEILRKRCAVHWVTPDGFPVWQEYKKPIQTRLNLMFLGQFRLQPTINTNKDSEIDAHKQESGIAPNFVHSQDGSHLRKTVVWAHEKYGIESFALIHDSFGTIPADAANLFKAVRETMVDTYESCDVLADFYDQFADQLHESQLDKMPALPAKGNLNLRDILESDFAFA*"
     CDS             1787..1804
                     /label="6xHis"
                     /ApEinfo_revcolor="#b4abac"
                     /ApEinfo_fwdcolor="#b4abac"
                     /note="product: 6xHis affinity tag translation: HHHHHH"
     misc_feature    2093..2107
                     /label="Synthetic linker"
                     /ApEinfo_revcolor="#b4abac"
                     /ApEinfo_fwdcolor="#b4abac"
     misc_feature    2108..2164
                     /label="Insert part of DogTag"
                     /ApEinfo_revcolor="#ff9ccd"
                     /ApEinfo_fwdcolor="#ff9ccd"
     misc_feature    2165..2170
                     /label="Synthetic linker"
                     /ApEinfo_revcolor="#c7b0e3"
                     /ApEinfo_fwdcolor="#c7b0e3"
     terminator      4556..4650
                     /label="lambda t0 terminator"
                     /ApEinfo_revcolor="#ff9ccd"
                     /ApEinfo_fwdcolor="#ff9ccd"
                     /note="note: transcription terminator from phage lambda"
     CDS             4694..5353
                     /label="CmR"
                     /ApEinfo_revcolor="#d6b295"
                     /ApEinfo_fwdcolor="#d6b295"
                     /note="gene: cat product: chloramphenicol acetyltransferase note: confers resistance to chloramphenicol translation: MEKKITGYTTVDISQWHRKEHFEAFQSVAQCTYNQTVQLDITAFLKTVKKNKHKFYPAFIHILARLMNAHPEFRMAMKDGELVIWDSVHPCYTVFHEQTETFSSLWSEYHDDFRQFLHIYSQDVACYGENLAYFPKGFIENMFFVSANPWVSFTSFDLNVANMDNFFAPVFTMGKYYTQGDKVLMPLAIQVHHAVCDGFHVGRMLNELQQYCDEWQGGA"
     CDS             4694..5353
                     /ApEinfo_revcolor="#84b0dc"
                     /ApEinfo_fwdcolor="#84b0dc"
                     /translation="MEKKITGYTTVDISQWHRKEHFEAFQSVAQCTYNQTVQLDITAFLKTVKKNKHKFYPAFIHILARLMNAHPEFRMAMKDGELVIWDSVHPCYTVFHEQTETFSSLWSEYHDDFRQFLHIYSQDVACYGENLAYFPKGFIENMFFVSANPWVSFTSFDLNVANMDNFFAPVFTMGKYYTQGDKVLMPLAIQVHHAVCDGFHVGRMLNELQQYCDEWQGGA*"
     terminator      5418..5504
                     /label="rrnB T1 terminator"
                     /ApEinfo_revcolor="#ff9ccd"
                     /ApEinfo_fwdcolor="#ff9ccd"
                     /note="gene: Escherichia coli rrnB note: transcription terminator T1 from the E. coli rrnB gene"
     CDS             complement(5597..6679)
                     /label="lacI"
                     /ApEinfo_revcolor="#c6c9d1"
                     /ApEinfo_fwdcolor="#c6c9d1"
                     /note="gene: lacI product: lac repressor note: The lac repressor binds to the lac operator to inhibit transcription in E. coli. This inhibition can be relieved by adding lactose or isopropyl-beta-D-thiogalactopyranoside (IPTG). translation: MKPVTLYDVAEYAGVSYQTVSRVVNQASHVSAKTREKVEAAMAELNYIPNRVAQQLAGKQSLLIGVATSSLALHAPSQIVAAIKSRADQLGASVVVSMVERSGVEACKAAVHNLLAQRVSGLIINYPLDDQDAIAVEAACTNVPALFLDVSDQTPINSIIFSHEDGTRLGVEHLVALGHQQIALLAGPLSSVSARLRLAGWHKYLTRNQIQPIAEREGDWSAMSGFQQTMQMLNEGIVPTAMLVANDQMALGAMRAITESGLRVGADISVVGYDDTEDSSCYIPPLTTIKQDFRLLGQTSVDRLLQLSQGQAVKGNQLLPVSLVKRKTTLAPNTQTASPRALADSLMQLARQVSRLESGQ"
     CDS             complement(5597..6679)
                     /ApEinfo_revcolor="#84b0dc"
                     /ApEinfo_fwdcolor="#84b0dc"
                     /translation="VKPVTLYDVAEYAGVSYQTVSRVVNQASHVSAKTREKVEAAMAELNYIPNRVAQQLAGKQSLLIGVATSSLALHAPSQIVAAIKSRADQLGASVVVSMVERSGVEACKAAVHNLLAQRVSGLIINYPLDDQDAIAVEAACTNVPALFLDVSDQTPINSIIFSHEDGTRLGVEHLVALGHQQIALLAGPLSSVSARLRLAGWHKYLTRNQIQPIAEREGDWSAMSGFQQTMQMLNEGIVPTAMLVANDQMALGAMRAITESGLRVGADISVVGYDDTEDSSCYIPPLTTIKQDFRLLGQTSVDRLLQLSQGQAVKGNQLLPVSLVKRKTTLAPNTQTASPRALADSLMQLARQVSRLESGQ*"
     promoter        complement(6680..6757)
                     /label="lacIq promoter"
                     /ApEinfo_revcolor="#d59687"
                     /ApEinfo_fwdcolor="#d59687"
                     /note="gene: lacI (mutant) note: In the lacIq allele, a single base change in the promoter boosts expression of the lacI gene about 10-fold."
     misc_feature    6949..7089
                     /label="bom"
                     /ApEinfo_revcolor="#ffef86"
                     /ApEinfo_fwdcolor="#ffef86"
                     /note="note: basis of mobility region from pBR322"
ORIGIN
        1 ccagcaaaag gccaggaacc gtaaaaaggc cgcgttgctg gcgtttttcc ataggctccg
       61 cccccctgac gagcatcaca aaaatcgacg ctcaagtcag aggtggcgaa acccgacagg
      121 actataaaga taccaggcgt ttccccctgg aagctccctc gtgcgctctc ctgttccgac
      181 cctgccgctt accggatacc tgtccgcctt tctcccttcg ggaagcgtgg cgctttctca
      241 tagctcacgc tgtaggtatc tcagttcggt gtaggtcgtt cgctccaagc tgggctgtgt
      301 gcacgaaccc cccgttcagc ccgaccgctg cgccttatcc ggtaactatc gtcttgagtc
      361 caacccggta agacacgact tatcgccact ggcagcagcc actggtaaca ggattagcag
      421 agcgaggtat gtaggcggtg ctacagagtt cttgaagtgg tggcctaact acggctacac
      481 tagaaggaca gtatttggta tctgcgctct gctgaagcca gttaccttcg gaaaaagagt
      541 tggtagctct tgatccggca aacaaaccac cgctggtagc ggtggttttt ttgtttgcaa
      601 gcagcagatt acgcgcagaa aaaaaggatc tcaagaagat cctttgatct tttctacggg
      661 gtctgacgct cagtggaacg aaaactcacg ttaagggatt ttggtcatgg cgttaaggga
      721 ttttggtcat gaattaattc ttagaaaaac tcatcgagca tcaaatgaaa ctgcaattta
      781 ttcatatcag gattatcaat accatatttt tgaaaaagcc gtttctgtaa tgaaggagaa
      841 aactcaccga ggcagttcca taggatggca agatcctggt atcggtctgc gattccgact
      901 cgtccaacat caatacaacc tattaatttc ccctcgtcaa aaataaggtt atcaagtgag
      961 aaatcaccat gagtgacgac tgaatccggt gagaatggca aaagtttatg catttctttc
     1021 cagacttgtt caacaggcca gccattacgc tcgtcatcaa aatcactcgc atcaaccaaa
     1081 ccgttattca ttcgtgattg cgcctgagcg agacgaaata cgcgatcgct gttaaaagga
     1141 caattacaaa caggaatcga atgcaaccgg cgcaggaaca ctgccagcgc atcaacaata
     1201 ttttcacctg aatcaggata ttcttctaat acctggaatg ctgttttccc ggggatcgca
     1261 gtggtgagta accatgcatc atcaggagta cggataaaat gcttgatggt cggaagaggc
     1321 ataaattccg tcagccagtt tagtctgacc atctcatctg taacatcatt ggcaacgcta
     1381 cctttgccat gtttcagaaa caactctggc gcatcgggct tcccatacaa tcgatagatt
     1441 gtcgcacctg attgcccgac attatcgcga gcccatttat acccatataa atcagcatcc
     1501 atgttggaat ttaatcgcgg cctagagcaa gacgtttccc gttgaatatg gctcataaca
     1561 ccccttgtat tactgtttat gtaagcagac agttttattg ttcatgacca tgacattaac
     1621 ctataaaaat aggcgtatca cgaggccctt tcgtcttcac ctcgagaaat cataaaaaat
     1681 ttatttgctt tgtgagcgga taacaattat aatagattca attgtgagcg gataacaatt
     1741 tcacacagaa ttcattaaag aggagaaatt aactatgaga ggatcgcatc accatcacca
     1801 tcacggatcc aacacgatta acatcgctaa gaacgacttc tctgacatcg aactggctgc
     1861 tataccgttc aacactctgg ctgaccatta cggtgagcgt ttagctcgcg aacagttggc
     1921 ccttgagcat gagtcttacg agatgggtga agcacgcttc cgcaagatgt ttgagcgtca
     1981 acttaaagct ggtgaggttg cggataacgc tgccgccaag cctctcatca ctaccctact
     2041 ccctaagatg attgcacgca tcaacgactg gtttgaggaa gtgaaagcta agGGTGGAGG
     2101 TGGTTCCATC CCCGCCACAT ACGAATTTAC CGACGGTAAG CACTATATCA CAAATGAGCC
     2161 CATTGGTGGC ggcaagcgcc cgacagcctt ccagttcctg caagaaatca agccggaagc
     2221 cgtagcgtac atcaccatta agaccactct ggcttgccta accagtgctg acaatacaac
     2281 cgttcaggct gtagcaagcg caatcggtcg ggccattgag gacgaggctc gcttcggtcg
     2341 tatccgtgac cttgaagcta agcacttcaa gaaaaacgtt gaggaacaac tcaacaagcg
     2401 cgtagggcac gtctacaaga aagcatttat gcaagttgtc gaggctgaca tgctctctaa
     2461 gggtctactc ggtggcgagg cgtggtcttc gtggcataag gaagactcta ttcatgtagg
     2521 agtacgctgc atcgagatgc tcattgagtc aaccggaatg gttagcttac accgccaaaa
     2581 tgctggcgta gtaggtcaag actctgagac tatcgaactc gcacctgaat acgctgaggc
     2641 tatcgcaacc cgtgcaggtg cgctggctgg catctctccg atgttccaac cttgcgtagt
     2701 tcctcctaag ccgtggactg gcattactgg tggtggctat tgggctaacg gtcgtcgtcc
     2761 tctggcgctg gtgcgtactc acagtaagaa agcactgatg cgctacgaag acgtttacat
     2821 gcctgaggtg tacaaagcga ttaacattgc gcaaaacacc gcatggaaaa tcaacaagaa
     2881 agtcctagcg gtcgccaacg taatcaccaa gtggaagcat tgtccggtcg aggacatccc
     2941 tgcgattgag cgtgaagaac tcccgatgaa accggaagac atcgacatga atcctgaggc
     3001 tctcaccgcg tggaaacgtg ctgccgctgc tgtgtaccgc aaggacaagg ctcgcaagtc
     3061 tcgccgtatc agccttgagt tcatgcttga gcaagccaat aagtttgcta accataaggc
     3121 catctggttc ccttacaaca tggactggcg cggtcgtgtt tacgctgtgt caatgttcaa
     3181 cccgcaaggt aacgatatga ccaaaggact gcttacgctg gcgaaaggta aaccaatcgg
     3241 taaggaaggt tactactggc tgaaaatcca cggtgcaaac tgtgcgggtg tcgataaggt
     3301 tccgttccct gagcgcatca agttcattga ggaaaaccac gagaacatca tggcttgcgc
     3361 taagtctcca ctggagaaca cttggtgggc tgagcaagat tctccgttct gcttccttgc
     3421 attctgcttt gagtacgctg gggtacagca ccacggcctg agctataact gctcccttcc
     3481 gctggcgttt gacgggtctt gctctggcat ccagcacttc tccgcgatgc tccgagatga
     3541 ggtaggtggt cgcgcggtta acttgcttcc tagtgaaacc gttcaggaca tctacgggat
     3601 tgttgctaag aaagtcaacg agattctaca agcagacgca atcaatggga ccgataacga
     3661 agtagttacc gtgaccgatg agaacactgg tgaaatctct gagaaagtca agctgggcac
     3721 taaggcactg gctggtcaat ggctggctta cggtgttact cgcagtgtga ctaagcgttc
     3781 agtcatgacg ctggcttacg ggtccaaaga gttcggcttc cgtcaacaag tgctggaaga
     3841 taccattcag ccagctattg attccggcaa gggtctgatg ttcactcagc cgaatcaggc
     3901 tgctggatac atggctaagc tgatttggga atctgtgagc gtgacggtgg tagctgcggt
     3961 tgaagcaatg aactggctta agtctgctgc taagctgctg gctgctgagg tcaaagataa
     4021 gaagactgga gagattcttc gcaagcgttg cgctgtgcat tgggtaactc ctgatggttt
     4081 ccctgtgtgg caggaataca agaagcctat tcagacgcgc ttgaacctga tgttcctcgg
     4141 tcagttccgc ttacagccta ccattaacac caacaaagat agcgagattg atgcacacaa
     4201 acaggagtct ggtatcgctc ctaactttgt acacagccaa gacggtagcc accttcgtaa
     4261 gactgtagtg tgggcacacg agaagtacgg aatcgaatct tttgcactga ttcacgactc
     4321 cttcggtacc attccggctg acgctgcgaa cctgttcaaa gcagtgcgcg aaactatggt
     4381 tgacacatat gagtcttgtg atgtactggc tgatttctac gaccagttcg ctgaccagtt
     4441 gcacgagtct caattggaca aaatgccagc acttccggct aaaggtaact tgaacctccg
     4501 tgacatctta gagtcggact tcgcgttcgc gtaaaagctt aattagctga gcttggactc
     4561 ctgttgatag atccagtaat gacctcagaa ctccatctgg atttgttcag aacgctcggt
     4621 tgccgccggg cgttttttat tggtgagaat ccaagctagc ttggcgagat tttcaggagc
     4681 taaggaagct aaaatggaga aaaaaatcac tggatatacc accgttgata tatcccaatg
     4741 gcatcgtaaa gaacattttg aggcatttca gtcagttgct caatgtacct ataaccagac
     4801 cgttcagctg gatattacgg cctttttaaa gaccgtaaag aaaaataagc acaagtttta
     4861 tccggccttt attcacattc ttgcccgcct gatgaatgct catccggaat ttcgtatggc
     4921 aatgaaagac ggtgagctgg tgatatggga tagtgttcac ccttgttaca ccgttttcca
     4981 tgagcaaact gaaacgtttt catcgctctg gagtgaatac cacgacgatt tccggcagtt
     5041 tctacacata tattcgcaag atgtggcgtg ttacggtgaa aacctggcct atttccctaa
     5101 agggtttatt gagaatatgt ttttcgtctc agccaatccc tgggtgagtt tcaccagttt
     5161 tgatttaaac gtggccaata tggacaactt cttcgccccc gttttcacca tgggcaaata
     5221 ttatacgcaa ggcgacaagg tgctgatgcc gctggcgatt caggttcatc atgccgtttg
     5281 tgatggcttc catgtcggca gaatgcttaa tgaattacaa cagtactgcg atgagtggca
     5341 gggcggggcg taattttttt aaggcagtta ttggtgccct taaacgcctg gggtaatgac
     5401 tctctagctt gaggcatcaa ataaaacgaa aggctcagtc gaaagactgg gcctttcgtt
     5461 ttatctgttg tttgtcggtg aacgctctcc tgagtaggac aaatccgccc tctagattac
     5521 gtgcagtcga tgataagctg tcaaacatga gaattgtgcc taatgagtga gctaacttac
     5581 attaattgcg ttgcgctcac tgcccgcttt ccagtcggga aacctgtcgt gccagctgca
     5641 ttaatgaatc ggccaacgcg cggggagagg cggtttgcgt attgggcgcc agggtggttt
     5701 ttcttttcac cagtgagacg ggcaacagct gattgccctt caccgcctgg ccctgagaga
     5761 gttgcagcaa gcggtccacg ctggtttgcc ccagcaggcg aaaatcctgt ttgatggtgg
     5821 ttaacggcgg gatataacat gagctgtctt cggtatcgtc gtatcccact accgagatat
     5881 ccgcaccaac gcgcagcccg gactcggtaa tggcgcgcat tgcgcccagc gccatctgat
     5941 cgttggcaac cagcatcgca gtgggaacga tgccctcatt cagcatttgc atggtttgtt
     6001 gaaaaccgga catggcactc cagtcgcctt cccgttccgc tatcggctga atttgattgc
     6061 gagtgagata tttatgccag ccagccagac gcagacgcgc cgagacagaa cttaatgggc
     6121 ccgctaacag cgcgatttgc tggtgaccca atgcgaccag atgctccacg cccagtcgcg
     6181 taccgtcttc atgggagaaa ataatactgt tgatgggtgt ctggtcagag acatcaagaa
     6241 ataacgccgg aacattagtg caggcagctt ccacagcaat ggcatcctgg tcatccagcg
     6301 gatagttaat gatcagccca ctgacgcgtt gcgcgagaag attgtgcacc gccgctttac
     6361 aggcttcgac gccgcttcgt tctaccatcg acaccaccac gctggcaccc agttgatcgg
     6421 cgcgagattt aatcgccgcg acaatttgcg acggcgcgtg cagggccaga ctggaggtgg
     6481 caacgccaat cagcaacgac tgtttgcccg ccagttgttg tgccacgcgg ttgggaatgt
     6541 aattcagctc cgccatcgcc gcttccactt tttcccgcgt tttcgcagaa acgtggctgg
     6601 cctggttcac cacgcgggaa acggtctgat aagagacacc ggcatactct gcgacatcgt
     6661 ataacgttac tggtttcaca ttcaccaccc tgaattgact ctcttccggg cgctatcatg
     6721 ccataccgcg aaaggttttg caccattcga tggtgtcgga atttcgggca gcgttgggtc
     6781 ctggccacgg gtgcgcatga tctagagctg cctcgcgcgt ttcggtgatg acggtgaaaa
     6841 cctctgacac atgcagctcc cggagacggt cacagcttgt ctgtaagcgg atgccgggag
     6901 cagacaagcc cgtcagggcg cgtcagcggg tgttggcggg tgtcggggcg cagccatgac
     6961 ccagtcacgt agcgatagcg gagtgtatac tggcttaact atgcggcatc agagcagatt
     7021 gtactgagag tgcaccatat gcggtgtgaa ataccgcaca gatgcgtaag gagaaaatac
     7081 cgcatcaggc gctcttccgc ttcctcgctc actgactcgc tgcgctcggt cgttcggctg
     7141 cggcgagcgg tatcagctca ctcaaaggcg gtaatacggt tatccacaga atcaggggat
     7201 aacgcaggaa agaacatgtg agcaaaagg
//
