# Supplementary material for: Structure-guided design of protein attachment points for functional augmentation of complex molecular machines
Source: bioRxiv preprint, doi:10.1101/2025.06.22.660945, version 1 (2025-06-22)
Supplement: Supplementary Data 1 [file 660945_file03.zip › pSML25.gb]

LOCUS       pSML25                  7229 bp ds-DNA     circular     20-JUN-2025
DEFINITION  .
SOURCE      synthetic DNA construct
  ORGANISM  synthetic DNA construct
FEATURES             Location/Qualifiers
     misc_feature    59..67
                     /label="G2S linker"
                     /ApEinfo_revcolor="#9eafd2"
                     /ApEinfo_fwdcolor="#9eafd2"
     misc_feature    68..124
                     /label="Insert part of DogTag"
                     /ApEinfo_revcolor="#ff9ccd"
                     /ApEinfo_fwdcolor="#ff9ccd"
     misc_feature    125..133
                     /label="G3 linker"
                     /ApEinfo_revcolor="#f58a5e"
                     /ApEinfo_fwdcolor="#f58a5e"
     terminator      2195..2289
                     /label="lambda t0 terminator"
                     /ApEinfo_revcolor="#ff9ccd"
                     /ApEinfo_fwdcolor="#ff9ccd"
                     /note="note: transcription terminator from phage lambda"
     CDS             2333..2992
                     /label="CmR"
                     /ApEinfo_revcolor="#d6b295"
                     /ApEinfo_fwdcolor="#d6b295"
                     /note="gene: cat product: chloramphenicol acetyltransferase note: confers resistance to chloramphenicol translation: MEKKITGYTTVDISQWHRKEHFEAFQSVAQCTYNQTVQLDITAFLKTVKKNKHKFYPAFIHILARLMNAHPEFRMAMKDGELVIWDSVHPCYTVFHEQTETFSSLWSEYHDDFRQFLHIYSQDVACYGENLAYFPKGFIENMFFVSANPWVSFTSFDLNVANMDNFFAPVFTMGKYYTQGDKVLMPLAIQVHHAVCDGFHVGRMLNELQQYCDEWQGGA"
     terminator      3057..3143
                     /label="rrnB T1 terminator"
                     /ApEinfo_revcolor="#ff9ccd"
                     /ApEinfo_fwdcolor="#ff9ccd"
                     /note="gene: Escherichia coli rrnB note: transcription terminator T1 from the E. coli rrnB gene"
     CDS             complement(3236..4318)
                     /label="lacI"
                     /ApEinfo_revcolor="#c6c9d1"
                     /ApEinfo_fwdcolor="#c6c9d1"
                     /note="gene: lacI product: lac repressor note: The lac repressor binds to the lac operator to inhibit transcription in E. coli. This inhibition can be relieved by adding lactose or isopropyl-beta-D-thiogalactopyranoside (IPTG). translation: MKPVTLYDVAEYAGVSYQTVSRVVNQASHVSAKTREKVEAAMAELNYIPNRVAQQLAGKQSLLIGVATSSLALHAPSQIVAAIKSRADQLGASVVVSMVERSGVEACKAAVHNLLAQRVSGLIINYPLDDQDAIAVEAACTNVPALFLDVSDQTPINSIIFSHEDGTRLGVEHLVALGHQQIALLAGPLSSVSARLRLAGWHKYLTRNQIQPIAEREGDWSAMSGFQQTMQMLNEGIVPTAMLVANDQMALGAMRAITESGLRVGADISVVGYDDTEDSSCYIPPLTTIKQDFRLLGQTSVDRLLQLSQGQAVKGNQLLPVSLVKRKTTLAPNTQTASPRALADSLMQLARQVSRLESGQ"
     promoter        complement(4319..4396)
                     /label="lacIq promoter"
                     /ApEinfo_revcolor="#d59687"
                     /ApEinfo_fwdcolor="#d59687"
                     /note="gene: lacI (mutant) note: In the lacIq allele, a single base change in the promoter boosts expression of the lacI gene about 10-fold."
     misc_feature    4588..4728
                     /label="bom"
                     /ApEinfo_revcolor="#ffef86"
                     /ApEinfo_fwdcolor="#ffef86"
                     /note="note: basis of mobility region from pBR322"
     rep_origin      complement(4914..5502)
                     /label="ori"
                     /ApEinfo_revcolor="#84b0dc"
                     /ApEinfo_fwdcolor="#84b0dc"
                     /note="direction: LEFT note: high-copy-number ColE1/pMB1/pBR322/pUC origin of replication"
     CDS             complement(5609..6424)
                     /label="KanR"
                     /ApEinfo_revcolor="#faac61"
                     /ApEinfo_fwdcolor="#faac61"
                     /note="gene: aph(3')-Ia product: aminoglycoside phosphotransferase note: confers resistance to kanamycin in bacteria or G418 (Geneticin(R)) in eukaryotes translation: MSHIQRETSCSRPRLNSNMDADLYGYKWARDNVGQSGATIYRLYGKPDAPELFLKHGKGSVANDVTDEMVRLNWLTEFMPLPTIKHFIRTPDDAWLLTTAIPGKTAFQVLEEYPDSGENIVDALAVFLRRLHSIPVCNCPFNSDRVFRLAQAQSRMNNGLVDASDFDDERNGWPVEQVWKEMHKLLPFSPDSVVTHGDFSLDNLIFDEGKLIGCIDVGRVGIADRYQDLAILWNCLGEFSPSLQKRLFQKYGIDNPDMNKLQFHLMLDEFF"
     promoter        6538..6582
                     /label="T5 promoter"
                     /ApEinfo_revcolor="#b1ff67"
                     /ApEinfo_fwdcolor="#b1ff67"
                     /note="note: bacteriophage T5 promoter for E. coli RNA polymerase, with embedded lac operator"
     protein_bind    6558..6574
                     /label="lac operator"
                     /ApEinfo_revcolor="#9eafd2"
                     /ApEinfo_fwdcolor="#9eafd2"
                     /note="bound_moiety: lac repressor encoded by lacI note: The lac repressor binds to the lac operator to inhibit transcription in E. coli. This inhibition can be relieved by adding lactose or isopropyl-beta-D-thiogalactopyranoside (IPTG)."
     protein_bind    6590..6606
                     /label="lac operator"
                     /ApEinfo_revcolor="#b4abac"
                     /ApEinfo_fwdcolor="#b4abac"
                     /note="bound_moiety: lac repressor encoded by lacI note: The lac repressor binds to the lac operator to inhibit transcription in E. coli. This inhibition can be relieved by adding lactose or isopropyl-beta-D-thiogalactopyranoside (IPTG)."
     RBS             6625..6636
                     /label="strong bacterial ribosome binding site (Elowitz and Leibler, 2000)"
                     /ApEinfo_revcolor="#f8d3a9"
                     /ApEinfo_fwdcolor="#f8d3a9"
     misc_feature    6643..2173
                     /label="T7 RNAP wt"
                     /ApEinfo_revcolor="#b1ff67"
                     /ApEinfo_fwdcolor="#b1ff67"
     CDS             6655..6672
                     /label="6xHis"
                     /ApEinfo_revcolor="#b4abac"
                     /ApEinfo_fwdcolor="#b4abac"
                     /note="product: 6xHis affinity tag translation: HHHHHH"
ORIGIN
        1 tgtcgaggct gacatgctct ctaagggtct actcggtggc gaggcgtggt ctAACTGGGG
       61 aGGCTCAATC CCCGCCACAT ACGAATTTAC CGACGGTAAG CACTATATCA CAAATGAGCC
      121 CATTGGCGGC GGtCACAAGG AAGATCAGat tcatgtagga gtacgctgca tcgagatgct
      181 cattgagtca accggaatgg ttagcttaca ccgccaaaat gctggcgtag taggtcaaga
      241 ctctgagact atcgaactcg cacctgaata cgctgaggct atcgcaaccc gtgcaggtgc
      301 gctggctggc atctctccga tgttccaacc ttgcgtagtt cctcctaagc cgtggactgg
      361 cattactggt ggtggctatt gggctaacgg tcgtcgtcct ctggcgctgg tgcgtactca
      421 cagtaagaaa gcactgatgc gctacgaaga cgtttacatg cctgaggtgt acaaagcgat
      481 taacattgcg caaaacaccg catggaaaat caacaagaaa gtcctagcgg tcgccaacgt
      541 aatcaccaag tggaagcatt gtccggtcga ggacatccct gcgattgagc gtgaagaact
      601 cccgatgaaa ccggaagaca tcgacatgaa tcctgaggct ctcaccgcgt ggaaacgtgc
      661 tgccgctgct gtgtaccgca aggacaaggc tcgcaagtct cgccgtatca gccttgagtt
      721 catgcttgag caagccaata agtttgctaa ccataaggcc atctggttcc cttacaacat
      781 ggactggcgc ggtcgtgttt acgctgtgtc aatgttcaac ccgcaaggta acgatatgac
      841 caaaggactg cttacgctgg cgaaaggtaa accaatcggt aaggaaggtt actactggct
      901 gaaaatccac ggtgcaaact gtgcgggtgt cgataaggtt ccgttccctg agcgcatcaa
      961 gttcattgag gaaaaccacg agaacatcat ggcttgcgct aagtctccac tggagaacac
     1021 ttggtgggct gagcaagatt ctccgttctg cttccttgca ttctgctttg agtacgctgg
     1081 ggtacagcac cacggcctga gctataactg ctcccttccg ctggcgtttg acgggtcttg
     1141 ctctggcatc cagcacttct ccgcgatgct ccgagatgag gtaggtggtc gcgcggttaa
     1201 cttgcttcct agtgaaaccg ttcaggacat ctacgggatt gttgctaaga aagtcaacga
     1261 gattctacaa gcagacgcaa tcaatgggac cgataacgaa gtagttaccg tgaccgatga
     1321 gaacactggt gaaatctctg agaaagtcaa gctgggcact aaggcactgg ctggtcaatg
     1381 gctggcttac ggtgttactc gcagtgtgac taagcgttca gtcatgacgc tggcttacgg
     1441 gtccaaagag ttcggcttcc gtcaacaagt gctggaagat accattcagc cagctattga
     1501 ttccggcaag ggtctgatgt tcactcagcc gaatcaggct gctggataca tggctaagct
     1561 gatttgggaa tctgtgagcg tgacggtggt agctgcggtt gaagcaatga actggcttaa
     1621 gtctgctgct aagctgctgg ctgctgaggt caaagataag aagactggag agattcttcg
     1681 caagcgttgc gctgtgcatt gggtaactcc tgatggtttc cctgtgtggc aggaatacaa
     1741 gaagcctatt cagacgcgct tgaacctgat gttcctcggt cagttccgct tacagcctac
     1801 cattaacacc aacaaagata gcgagattga tgcacacaaa caggagtctg gtatcgctcc
     1861 taactttgta cacagccaag acggtagcca ccttcgtaag actgtagtgt gggcacacga
     1921 gaagtacgga atcgaatctt ttgcactgat tcacgactcc ttcggtacca ttccggctga
     1981 cgctgcgaac ctgttcaaag cagtgcgcga aactatggtt gacacatatg agtcttgtga
     2041 tgtactggct gatttctacg accagttcgc tgaccagttg cacgagtctc aattggacaa
     2101 aatgccagca cttccggcta aaggtaactt gaacctccgt gacatcttag agtcggactt
     2161 cgcgttcgcg taaaagctta attagctgag cttggactcc tgttgataga tccagtaatg
     2221 acctcagaac tccatctgga tttgttcaga acgctcggtt gccgccgggc gttttttatt
     2281 ggtgagaatc caagctagct tggcgagatt ttcaggagct aaggaagcta aaatggagaa
     2341 aaaaatcact ggatatacca ccgttgatat atcccaatgg catcgtaaag aacattttga
     2401 ggcatttcag tcagttgctc aatgtaccta taaccagacc gttcagctgg atattacggc
     2461 ctttttaaag accgtaaaga aaaataagca caagttttat ccggccttta ttcacattct
     2521 tgcccgcctg atgaatgctc atccggaatt tcgtatggca atgaaagacg gtgagctggt
     2581 gatatgggat agtgttcacc cttgttacac cgttttccat gagcaaactg aaacgttttc
     2641 atcgctctgg agtgaatacc acgacgattt ccggcagttt ctacacatat attcgcaaga
     2701 tgtggcgtgt tacggtgaaa acctggccta tttccctaaa gggtttattg agaatatgtt
     2761 tttcgtctca gccaatccct gggtgagttt caccagtttt gatttaaacg tggccaatat
     2821 ggacaacttc ttcgcccccg ttttcaccat gggcaaatat tatacgcaag gcgacaaggt
     2881 gctgatgccg ctggcgattc aggttcatca tgccgtttgt gatggcttcc atgtcggcag
     2941 aatgcttaat gaattacaac agtactgcga tgagtggcag ggcggggcgt aattttttta
     3001 aggcagttat tggtgccctt aaacgcctgg ggtaatgact ctctagcttg aggcatcaaa
     3061 taaaacgaaa ggctcagtcg aaagactggg cctttcgttt tatctgttgt ttgtcggtga
     3121 acgctctcct gagtaggaca aatccgccct ctagattacg tgcagtcgat gataagctgt
     3181 caaacatgag aattgtgcct aatgagtgag ctaacttaca ttaattgcgt tgcgctcact
     3241 gcccgctttc cagtcgggaa acctgtcgtg ccagctgcat taatgaatcg gccaacgcgc
     3301 ggggagaggc ggtttgcgta ttgggcgcca gggtggtttt tcttttcacc agtgagacgg
     3361 gcaacagctg attgcccttc accgcctggc cctgagagag ttgcagcaag cggtccacgc
     3421 tggtttgccc cagcaggcga aaatcctgtt tgatggtggt taacggcggg atataacatg
     3481 agctgtcttc ggtatcgtcg tatcccacta ccgagatatc cgcaccaacg cgcagcccgg
     3541 actcggtaat ggcgcgcatt gcgcccagcg ccatctgatc gttggcaacc agcatcgcag
     3601 tgggaacgat gccctcattc agcatttgca tggtttgttg aaaaccggac atggcactcc
     3661 agtcgccttc ccgttccgct atcggctgaa tttgattgcg agtgagatat ttatgccagc
     3721 cagccagacg cagacgcgcc gagacagaac ttaatgggcc cgctaacagc gcgatttgct
     3781 ggtgacccaa tgcgaccaga tgctccacgc ccagtcgcgt accgtcttca tgggagaaaa
     3841 taatactgtt gatgggtgtc tggtcagaga catcaagaaa taacgccgga acattagtgc
     3901 aggcagcttc cacagcaatg gcatcctggt catccagcgg atagttaatg atcagcccac
     3961 tgacgcgttg cgcgagaaga ttgtgcaccg ccgctttaca ggcttcgacg ccgcttcgtt
     4021 ctaccatcga caccaccacg ctggcaccca gttgatcggc gcgagattta atcgccgcga
     4081 caatttgcga cggcgcgtgc agggccagac tggaggtggc aacgccaatc agcaacgact
     4141 gtttgcccgc cagttgttgt gccacgcggt tgggaatgta attcagctcc gccatcgccg
     4201 cttccacttt ttcccgcgtt ttcgcagaaa cgtggctggc ctggttcacc acgcgggaaa
     4261 cggtctgata agagacaccg gcatactctg cgacatcgta taacgttact ggtttcacat
     4321 tcaccaccct gaattgactc tcttccgggc gctatcatgc cataccgcga aaggttttgc
     4381 accattcgat ggtgtcggaa tttcgggcag cgttgggtcc tggccacggg tgcgcatgat
     4441 ctagagctgc ctcgcgcgtt tcggtgatga cggtgaaaac ctctgacaca tgcagctccc
     4501 ggagacggtc acagcttgtc tgtaagcgga tgccgggagc agacaagccc gtcagggcgc
     4561 gtcagcgggt gttggcgggt gtcggggcgc agccatgacc cagtcacgta gcgatagcgg
     4621 agtgtatact ggcttaacta tgcggcatca gagcagattg tactgagagt gcaccatatg
     4681 cggtgtgaaa taccgcacag atgcgtaagg agaaaatacc gcatcaggcg ctcttccgct
     4741 tcctcgctca ctgactcgct gcgctcggtc gttcggctgc ggcgagcggt atcagctcac
     4801 tcaaaggcgg taatacggtt atccacagaa tcaggggata acgcaggaaa gaacatgtga
     4861 gcaaaaggcc agcaaaaggc caggaaccgt aaaaaggccg cgttgctggc gtttttccat
     4921 aggctccgcc cccctgacga gcatcacaaa aatcgacgct caagtcagag gtggcgaaac
     4981 ccgacaggac tataaagata ccaggcgttt ccccctggaa gctccctcgt gcgctctcct
     5041 gttccgaccc tgccgcttac cggatacctg tccgcctttc tcccttcggg aagcgtggcg
     5101 ctttctcata gctcacgctg taggtatctc agttcggtgt aggtcgttcg ctccaagctg
     5161 ggctgtgtgc acgaaccccc cgttcagccc gaccgctgcg ccttatccgg taactatcgt
     5221 cttgagtcca acccggtaag acacgactta tcgccactgg cagcagccac tggtaacagg
     5281 attagcagag cgaggtatgt aggcggtgct acagagttct tgaagtggtg gcctaactac
     5341 ggctacacta gaaggacagt atttggtatc tgcgctctgc tgaagccagt taccttcgga
     5401 aaaagagttg gtagctcttg atccggcaaa caaaccaccg ctggtagcgg tggttttttt
     5461 gtttgcaagc agcagattac gcgcagaaaa aaaggatctc aagaagatcc tttgatcttt
     5521 tctacggggt ctgacgctca gtggaacgaa aactcacgtt aagggatttt ggtcatggcg
     5581 ttaagggatt ttggtcatga attaattctt agaaaaactc atcgagcatc aaatgaaact
     5641 gcaatttatt catatcagga ttatcaatac catatttttg aaaaagccgt ttctgtaatg
     5701 aaggagaaaa ctcaccgagg cagttccata ggatggcaag atcctggtat cggtctgcga
     5761 ttccgactcg tccaacatca atacaaccta ttaatttccc ctcgtcaaaa ataaggttat
     5821 caagtgagaa atcaccatga gtgacgactg aatccggtga gaatggcaaa agtttatgca
     5881 tttctttcca gacttgttca acaggccagc cattacgctc gtcatcaaaa tcactcgcat
     5941 caaccaaacc gttattcatt cgtgattgcg cctgagcgag acgaaatacg cgatcgctgt
     6001 taaaaggaca attacaaaca ggaatcgaat gcaaccggcg caggaacact gccagcgcat
     6061 caacaatatt ttcacctgaa tcaggatatt cttctaatac ctggaatgct gttttcccgg
     6121 ggatcgcagt ggtgagtaac catgcatcat caggagtacg gataaaatgc ttgatggtcg
     6181 gaagaggcat aaattccgtc agccagttta gtctgaccat ctcatctgta acatcattgg
     6241 caacgctacc tttgccatgt ttcagaaaca actctggcgc atcgggcttc ccatacaatc
     6301 gatagattgt cgcacctgat tgcccgacat tatcgcgagc ccatttatac ccatataaat
     6361 cagcatccat gttggaattt aatcgcggcc tagagcaaga cgtttcccgt tgaatatggc
     6421 tcataacacc ccttgtatta ctgtttatgt aagcagacag ttttattgtt catgaccatg
     6481 acattaacct ataaaaatag gcgtatcacg aggccctttc gtcttcacct cgagaaatca
     6541 taaaaaattt atttgctttg tgagcggata acaattataa tagattcaat tgtgagcgga
     6601 taacaatttc acacagaatt cattaaagag gagaaattaa ctatgagagg atcgcatcac
     6661 catcaccatc acggatccaa cacgattaac atcgctaaga acgacttctc tgacatcgaa
     6721 ctggctgcta taccgttcaa cactctggct gaccattacg gtgagcgttt agctcgcgaa
     6781 cagttggccc ttgagcatga gtcttacgag atgggtgaag cacgcttccg caagatgttt
     6841 gagcgtcaac ttaaagctgg tgaggttgcg gataacgctg ccgccaagcc tctcatcact
     6901 accctactcc ctaagatgat tgcacgcatc aacgactggt ttgaggaagt gaaagctaag
     6961 cgcggcaagc gcccgacagc cttccagttc ctgcaagaaa tcaagccgga agccgtagcg
     7021 tacatcacca ttaagaccac tctggcttgc ctaaccagtg ctgacaatac aaccgttcag
     7081 gctgtagcaa gcgcaatcgg tcgggccatt gaggacgagg ctcgcttcgg tcgtatccgt
     7141 gaccttgaag ctaagcactt caagaaaaac gttgaggaac aactcaacaa gcgcgtaggg
     7201 cacgtctaca agaaagcatt tatgcaagt
//
