# Supplementary material for: Structure-guided design of protein attachment points for functional augmentation of complex molecular machines
Source: bioRxiv preprint, doi:10.1101/2025.06.22.660945, version 1 (2025-06-22)
Supplement: Supplementary Data 1 [file 660945_file03.zip › pSML26.gb]

LOCUS       pSML26                  7229 bp ds-DNA     circular     20-JUN-2025
DEFINITION  .
SOURCE      synthetic DNA construct
  ORGANISM  synthetic DNA construct
COMMENT     
FEATURES             Location/Qualifiers
     misc_feature    181..321
                     /label="bom"
                     /ApEinfo_revcolor="#ffef86"
                     /ApEinfo_fwdcolor="#ffef86"
                     /note="note: basis of mobility region from pBR322"
     rep_origin      complement(507..1095)
                     /label="ori"
                     /ApEinfo_revcolor="#84b0dc"
                     /ApEinfo_fwdcolor="#84b0dc"
                     /note="direction: LEFT note: high-copy-number ColE1/pMB1/pBR322/pUC origin of replication"
     CDS             complement(1202..2017)
                     /label="KanR"
                     /ApEinfo_revcolor="#faac61"
                     /ApEinfo_fwdcolor="#faac61"
                     /note="gene: aph(3')-Ia product: aminoglycoside phosphotransferase note: confers resistance to kanamycin in bacteria or G418 (Geneticin(R)) in eukaryotes translation: MSHIQRETSCSRPRLNSNMDADLYGYKWARDNVGQSGATIYRLYGKPDAPELFLKHGKGSVANDVTDEMVRLNWLTEFMPLPTIKHFIRTPDDAWLLTTAIPGKTAFQVLEEYPDSGENIVDALAVFLRRLHSIPVCNCPFNSDRVFRLAQAQSRMNNGLVDASDFDDERNGWPVEQVWKEMHKLLPFSPDSVVTHGDFSLDNLIFDEGKLIGCIDVGRVGIADRYQDLAILWNCLGEFSPSLQKRLFQKYGIDNPDMNKLQFHLMLDEFF"
     promoter        2131..2175
                     /label="T5 promoter"
                     /ApEinfo_revcolor="#b1ff67"
                     /ApEinfo_fwdcolor="#b1ff67"
                     /note="note: bacteriophage T5 promoter for E. coli RNA polymerase, with embedded lac operator"
     protein_bind    2151..2167
                     /label="lac operator"
                     /ApEinfo_revcolor="#9eafd2"
                     /ApEinfo_fwdcolor="#9eafd2"
                     /note="bound_moiety: lac repressor encoded by lacI note: The lac repressor binds to the lac operator to inhibit transcription in E. coli. This inhibition can be relieved by adding lactose or isopropyl-beta-D-thiogalactopyranoside (IPTG)."
     protein_bind    2183..2199
                     /label="lac operator"
                     /ApEinfo_revcolor="#b4abac"
                     /ApEinfo_fwdcolor="#b4abac"
                     /note="bound_moiety: lac repressor encoded by lacI note: The lac repressor binds to the lac operator to inhibit transcription in E. coli. This inhibition can be relieved by adding lactose or isopropyl-beta-D-thiogalactopyranoside (IPTG)."
     RBS             2218..2229
                     /label="strong bacterial ribosome binding site (Elowitz and Leibler, 2000)"
                     /ApEinfo_revcolor="#f8d3a9"
                     /ApEinfo_fwdcolor="#f8d3a9"
     misc_feature    2236..4995
                     /label="T7 RNAP wt"
                     /ApEinfo_revcolor="#b1ff67"
                     /ApEinfo_fwdcolor="#b1ff67"
     CDS             2248..2265
                     /label="6xHis"
                     /ApEinfo_revcolor="#b4abac"
                     /ApEinfo_fwdcolor="#b4abac"
                     /note="product: 6xHis affinity tag translation: HHHHHH"
     misc_feature    2881..2889
                     /label="G2S linker"
                     /ApEinfo_revcolor="#75c6a9"
                     /ApEinfo_fwdcolor="#75c6a9"
     misc_feature    2890..2946
                     /label="Insert part of DogTag"
                     /ApEinfo_revcolor="#ff9ccd"
                     /ApEinfo_fwdcolor="#ff9ccd"
     misc_feature    2947..2955
                     /label="G3 linker"
                     /ApEinfo_revcolor="#b7e6d7"
                     /ApEinfo_fwdcolor="#b7e6d7"
     terminator      5017..5111
                     /label="lambda t0 terminator"
                     /ApEinfo_revcolor="#ff9ccd"
                     /ApEinfo_fwdcolor="#ff9ccd"
                     /note="note: transcription terminator from phage lambda"
     CDS             5155..5814
                     /label="CmR"
                     /ApEinfo_revcolor="#d6b295"
                     /ApEinfo_fwdcolor="#d6b295"
                     /note="gene: cat product: chloramphenicol acetyltransferase note: confers resistance to chloramphenicol translation: MEKKITGYTTVDISQWHRKEHFEAFQSVAQCTYNQTVQLDITAFLKTVKKNKHKFYPAFIHILARLMNAHPEFRMAMKDGELVIWDSVHPCYTVFHEQTETFSSLWSEYHDDFRQFLHIYSQDVACYGENLAYFPKGFIENMFFVSANPWVSFTSFDLNVANMDNFFAPVFTMGKYYTQGDKVLMPLAIQVHHAVCDGFHVGRMLNELQQYCDEWQGGA"
     terminator      5879..5965
                     /label="rrnB T1 terminator"
                     /ApEinfo_revcolor="#ff9ccd"
                     /ApEinfo_fwdcolor="#ff9ccd"
                     /note="gene: Escherichia coli rrnB note: transcription terminator T1 from the E. coli rrnB gene"
     CDS             complement(6058..7140)
                     /label="lacI"
                     /ApEinfo_revcolor="#c6c9d1"
                     /ApEinfo_fwdcolor="#c6c9d1"
                     /note="gene: lacI product: lac repressor note: The lac repressor binds to the lac operator to inhibit transcription in E. coli. This inhibition can be relieved by adding lactose or isopropyl-beta-D-thiogalactopyranoside (IPTG). translation: MKPVTLYDVAEYAGVSYQTVSRVVNQASHVSAKTREKVEAAMAELNYIPNRVAQQLAGKQSLLIGVATSSLALHAPSQIVAAIKSRADQLGASVVVSMVERSGVEACKAAVHNLLAQRVSGLIINYPLDDQDAIAVEAACTNVPALFLDVSDQTPINSIIFSHEDGTRLGVEHLVALGHQQIALLAGPLSSVSARLRLAGWHKYLTRNQIQPIAEREGDWSAMSGFQQTMQMLNEGIVPTAMLVANDQMALGAMRAITESGLRVGADISVVGYDDTEDSSCYIPPLTTIKQDFRLLGQTSVDRLLQLSQGQAVKGNQLLPVSLVKRKTTLAPNTQTASPRALADSLMQLARQVSRLESGQ"
     promoter        complement(7141..7218)
                     /label="lacIq promoter"
                     /ApEinfo_revcolor="#d59687"
                     /ApEinfo_fwdcolor="#d59687"
                     /note="gene: lacI (mutant) note: In the lacIq allele, a single base change in the promoter boosts expression of the lacI gene about 10-fold."
ORIGIN
        1 cagcgttggg tcctggccac gggtgcgcat gatctagagc tgcctcgcgc gtttcggtga
       61 tgacggtgaa aacctctgac acatgcagct cccggagacg gtcacagctt gtctgtaagc
      121 ggatgccggg agcagacaag cccgtcaggg cgcgtcagcg ggtgttggcg ggtgtcgggg
      181 cgcagccatg acccagtcac gtagcgatag cggagtgtat actggcttaa ctatgcggca
      241 tcagagcaga ttgtactgag agtgcaccat atgcggtgtg aaataccgca cagatgcgta
      301 aggagaaaat accgcatcag gcgctcttcc gcttcctcgc tcactgactc gctgcgctcg
      361 gtcgttcggc tgcggcgagc ggtatcagct cactcaaagg cggtaatacg gttatccaca
      421 gaatcagggg ataacgcagg aaagaacatg tgagcaaaag gccagcaaaa ggccaggaac
      481 cgtaaaaagg ccgcgttgct ggcgtttttc cataggctcc gcccccctga cgagcatcac
      541 aaaaatcgac gctcaagtca gaggtggcga aacccgacag gactataaag ataccaggcg
      601 tttccccctg gaagctccct cgtgcgctct cctgttccga ccctgccgct taccggatac
      661 ctgtccgcct ttctcccttc gggaagcgtg gcgctttctc atagctcacg ctgtaggtat
      721 ctcagttcgg tgtaggtcgt tcgctccaag ctgggctgtg tgcacgaacc ccccgttcag
      781 cccgaccgct gcgccttatc cggtaactat cgtcttgagt ccaacccggt aagacacgac
      841 ttatcgccac tggcagcagc cactggtaac aggattagca gagcgaggta tgtaggcggt
      901 gctacagagt tcttgaagtg gtggcctaac tacggctaca ctagaaggac agtatttggt
      961 atctgcgctc tgctgaagcc agttaccttc ggaaaaagag ttggtagctc ttgatccggc
     1021 aaacaaacca ccgctggtag cggtggtttt tttgtttgca agcagcagat tacgcgcaga
     1081 aaaaaaggat ctcaagaaga tcctttgatc ttttctacgg ggtctgacgc tcagtggaac
     1141 gaaaactcac gttaagggat tttggtcatg gcgttaaggg attttggtca tgaattaatt
     1201 cttagaaaaa ctcatcgagc atcaaatgaa actgcaattt attcatatca ggattatcaa
     1261 taccatattt ttgaaaaagc cgtttctgta atgaaggaga aaactcaccg aggcagttcc
     1321 ataggatggc aagatcctgg tatcggtctg cgattccgac tcgtccaaca tcaatacaac
     1381 ctattaattt cccctcgtca aaaataaggt tatcaagtga gaaatcacca tgagtgacga
     1441 ctgaatccgg tgagaatggc aaaagtttat gcatttcttt ccagacttgt tcaacaggcc
     1501 agccattacg ctcgtcatca aaatcactcg catcaaccaa accgttattc attcgtgatt
     1561 gcgcctgagc gagacgaaat acgcgatcgc tgttaaaagg acaattacaa acaggaatcg
     1621 aatgcaaccg gcgcaggaac actgccagcg catcaacaat attttcacct gaatcaggat
     1681 attcttctaa tacctggaat gctgttttcc cggggatcgc agtggtgagt aaccatgcat
     1741 catcaggagt acggataaaa tgcttgatgg tcggaagagg cataaattcc gtcagccagt
     1801 ttagtctgac catctcatct gtaacatcat tggcaacgct acctttgcca tgtttcagaa
     1861 acaactctgg cgcatcgggc ttcccataca atcgatagat tgtcgcacct gattgcccga
     1921 cattatcgcg agcccattta tacccatata aatcagcatc catgttggaa tttaatcgcg
     1981 gcctagagca agacgtttcc cgttgaatat ggctcataac accccttgta ttactgttta
     2041 tgtaagcaga cagttttatt gttcatgacc atgacattaa cctataaaaa taggcgtatc
     2101 acgaggccct ttcgtcttca cctcgagaaa tcataaaaaa tttatttgct ttgtgagcgg
     2161 ataacaatta taatagattc aattgtgagc ggataacaat ttcacacaga attcattaaa
     2221 gaggagaaat taactatgag aggatcgcat caccatcacc atcacggatc caacacgatt
     2281 aacatcgcta agaacgactt ctctgacatc gaactggctg ctataccgtt caacactctg
     2341 gctgaccatt acggtgagcg tttagctcgc gaacagttgg cccttgagca tgagtcttac
     2401 gagatgggtg aagcacgctt ccgcaagatg tttgagcgtc aacttaaagc tggtgaggtt
     2461 gcggataacg ctgccgccaa gcctctcatc actaccctac tccctaagat gattgcacgc
     2521 atcaacgact ggtttgagga agtgaaagct aagcgcggca agcgcccgac agccttccag
     2581 ttcctgcaag aaatcaagcc ggaagccgta gcgtacatca ccattaagac cactctggct
     2641 tgcctaacca gtgctgacaa tacaaccgtt caggctgtag caagcgcaat cggtcgggcc
     2701 attgaggacg aggctcgctt cggtcgtatc cgtgaccttg aagctaagca cttcaagaaa
     2761 aacgttgagg aacaactcaa caagcgcgta gggcacgtct acaagaaagc atttatgcaa
     2821 gttgtcgagg ctgacatgct ctctaagggt ctactcggtg gcgaggcgtg gtctGGtTGG
     2881 GGaGGCTCAA TtCCCGCCAC ATACGAATTT ACCGACGGTA AGCACTATAT CACAAATGAG
     2941 CCCATTGGCG GCGGtCACAA GGAAGATCAG attcatgtag gagtacgctg catcgagatg
     3001 ctcattgagt caaccggaat ggttagctta caccgccaaa atgctggcgt agtaggtcaa
     3061 gactctgaga ctatcgaact cgcacctgaa tacgctgagg ctatcgcaac ccgtgcaggt
     3121 gcgctggctg gcatctctcc gatgttccaa ccttgcgtag ttcctcctaa gccgtggact
     3181 ggcattactg gtggtggcta ttgggctaac ggtcgtcgtc ctctggcgct ggtgcgtact
     3241 cacagtaaga aagcactgat gcgctacgaa gacgtttaca tgcctgaggt gtacaaagcg
     3301 attaacattg cgcaaaacac cgcatggaaa atcaacaaga aagtcctagc ggtcgccaac
     3361 gtaatcacca agtggaagca ttgtccggtc gaggacatcc ctgcgattga gcgtgaagaa
     3421 ctcccgatga aaccggaaga catcgacatg aatcctgagg ctctcaccgc gtggaaacgt
     3481 gctgccgctg ctgtgtaccg caaggacaag gctcgcaagt ctcgccgtat cagccttgag
     3541 ttcatgcttg agcaagccaa taagtttgct aaccataagg ccatctggtt cccttacaac
     3601 atggactggc gcggtcgtgt ttacgctgtg tcaatgttca acccgcaagg taacgatatg
     3661 accaaaggac tgcttacgct ggcgaaaggt aaaccaatcg gtaaggaagg ttactactgg
     3721 ctgaaaatcc acggtgcaaa ctgtgcgggt gtcgataagg ttccgttccc tgagcgcatc
     3781 aagttcattg aggaaaacca cgagaacatc atggcttgcg ctaagtctcc actggagaac
     3841 acttggtggg ctgagcaaga ttctccgttc tgcttccttg cattctgctt tgagtacgct
     3901 ggggtacagc accacggcct gagctataac tgctcccttc cgctggcgtt tgacgggtct
     3961 tgctctggca tccagcactt ctccgcgatg ctccgagatg aggtaggtgg tcgcgcggtt
     4021 aacttgcttc ctagtgaaac cgttcaggac atctacggga ttgttgctaa gaaagtcaac
     4081 gagattctac aagcagacgc aatcaatggg accgataacg aagtagttac cgtgaccgat
     4141 gagaacactg gtgaaatctc tgagaaagtc aagctgggca ctaaggcact ggctggtcaa
     4201 tggctggctt acggtgttac tcgcagtgtg actaagcgtt cagtcatgac gctggcttac
     4261 gggtccaaag agttcggctt ccgtcaacaa gtgctggaag ataccattca gccagctatt
     4321 gattccggca agggtctgat gttcactcag ccgaatcagg ctgctggata catggctaag
     4381 ctgatttggg aatctgtgag cgtgacggtg gtagctgcgg ttgaagcaat gaactggctt
     4441 aagtctgctg ctaagctgct ggctgctgag gtcaaagata agaagactgg agagattctt
     4501 cgcaagcgtt gcgctgtgca ttgggtaact cctgatggtt tccctgtgtg gcaggaatac
     4561 aagaagccta ttcagacgcg cttgaacctg atgttcctcg gtcagttccg cttacagcct
     4621 accattaaca ccaacaaaga tagcgagatt gatgcacaca aacaggagtc tggtatcgct
     4681 cctaactttg tacacagcca agacggtagc caccttcgta agactgtagt gtgggcacac
     4741 gagaagtacg gaatcgaatc ttttgcactg attcacgact ccttcggtac cattccggct
     4801 gacgctgcga acctgttcaa agcagtgcgc gaaactatgg ttgacacata tgagtcttgt
     4861 gatgtactgg ctgatttcta cgaccagttc gctgaccagt tgcacgagtc tcaattggac
     4921 aaaatgccag cacttccggc taaaggtaac ttgaacctcc gtgacatctt agagtcggac
     4981 ttcgcgttcg cgtaaaagct taattagctg agcttggact cctgttgata gatccagtaa
     5041 tgacctcaga actccatctg gatttgttca gaacgctcgg ttgccgccgg gcgtttttta
     5101 ttggtgagaa tccaagctag cttggcgaga ttttcaggag ctaaggaagc taaaatggag
     5161 aaaaaaatca ctggatatac caccgttgat atatcccaat ggcatcgtaa agaacatttt
     5221 gaggcatttc agtcagttgc tcaatgtacc tataaccaga ccgttcagct ggatattacg
     5281 gcctttttaa agaccgtaaa gaaaaataag cacaagtttt atccggcctt tattcacatt
     5341 cttgcccgcc tgatgaatgc tcatccggaa tttcgtatgg caatgaaaga cggtgagctg
     5401 gtgatatggg atagtgttca cccttgttac accgttttcc atgagcaaac tgaaacgttt
     5461 tcatcgctct ggagtgaata ccacgacgat ttccggcagt ttctacacat atattcgcaa
     5521 gatgtggcgt gttacggtga aaacctggcc tatttcccta aagggtttat tgagaatatg
     5581 tttttcgtct cagccaatcc ctgggtgagt ttcaccagtt ttgatttaaa cgtggccaat
     5641 atggacaact tcttcgcccc cgttttcacc atgggcaaat attatacgca aggcgacaag
     5701 gtgctgatgc cgctggcgat tcaggttcat catgccgttt gtgatggctt ccatgtcggc
     5761 agaatgctta atgaattaca acagtactgc gatgagtggc agggcggggc gtaatttttt
     5821 taaggcagtt attggtgccc ttaaacgcct ggggtaatga ctctctagct tgaggcatca
     5881 aataaaacga aaggctcagt cgaaagactg ggcctttcgt tttatctgtt gtttgtcggt
     5941 gaacgctctc ctgagtagga caaatccgcc ctctagatta cgtgcagtcg atgataagct
     6001 gtcaaacatg agaattgtgc ctaatgagtg agctaactta cattaattgc gttgcgctca
     6061 ctgcccgctt tccagtcggg aaacctgtcg tgccagctgc attaatgaat cggccaacgc
     6121 gcggggagag gcggtttgcg tattgggcgc cagggtggtt tttcttttca ccagtgagac
     6181 gggcaacagc tgattgccct tcaccgcctg gccctgagag agttgcagca agcggtccac
     6241 gctggtttgc cccagcaggc gaaaatcctg tttgatggtg gttaacggcg ggatataaca
     6301 tgagctgtct tcggtatcgt cgtatcccac taccgagata tccgcaccaa cgcgcagccc
     6361 ggactcggta atggcgcgca ttgcgcccag cgccatctga tcgttggcaa ccagcatcgc
     6421 agtgggaacg atgccctcat tcagcatttg catggtttgt tgaaaaccgg acatggcact
     6481 ccagtcgcct tcccgttccg ctatcggctg aatttgattg cgagtgagat atttatgcca
     6541 gccagccaga cgcagacgcg ccgagacaga acttaatggg cccgctaaca gcgcgatttg
     6601 ctggtgaccc aatgcgacca gatgctccac gcccagtcgc gtaccgtctt catgggagaa
     6661 aataatactg ttgatgggtg tctggtcaga gacatcaaga aataacgccg gaacattagt
     6721 gcaggcagct tccacagcaa tggcatcctg gtcatccagc ggatagttaa tgatcagccc
     6781 actgacgcgt tgcgcgagaa gattgtgcac cgccgcttta caggcttcga cgccgcttcg
     6841 ttctaccatc gacaccacca cgctggcacc cagttgatcg gcgcgagatt taatcgccgc
     6901 gacaatttgc gacggcgcgt gcagggccag actggaggtg gcaacgccaa tcagcaacga
     6961 ctgtttgccc gccagttgtt gtgccacgcg gttgggaatg taattcagct ccgccatcgc
     7021 cgcttccact ttttcccgcg ttttcgcaga aacgtggctg gcctggttca ccacgcggga
     7081 aacggtctga taagagacac cggcatactc tgcgacatcg tataacgtta ctggtttcac
     7141 attcaccacc ctgaattgac tctcttccgg gcgctatcat gccataccgc gaaaggtttt
     7201 gcaccattcg atggtgtcgg aatttcggg
//
