# Supplementary material for: Structure-guided design of protein attachment points for functional augmentation of complex molecular machines
Source: bioRxiv preprint, doi:10.1101/2025.06.22.660945, version 1 (2025-06-22)
Supplement: Supplementary Data 1 [file 660945_file03.zip › pSML27.gb]

LOCUS       pSML27                  7298 bp ds-DNA     circular     20-JUN-2025
DEFINITION  .
SOURCE      synthetic DNA construct
  ORGANISM  synthetic DNA construct
COMMENT     
FEATURES             Location/Qualifiers
     promoter        74..118
                     /label="T5 promoter"
                     /ApEinfo_revcolor="#b1ff67"
                     /ApEinfo_fwdcolor="#b1ff67"
                     /note="note: bacteriophage T5 promoter for E. coli RNA polymerase, with embedded lac operator"
     protein_bind    94..110
                     /label="lac operator"
                     /ApEinfo_revcolor="#9eafd2"
                     /ApEinfo_fwdcolor="#9eafd2"
                     /note="bound_moiety: lac repressor encoded by lacI note: The lac repressor binds to the lac operator to inhibit transcription in E. coli. This inhibition can be relieved by adding lactose or isopropyl-beta-D-thiogalactopyranoside (IPTG)."
     protein_bind    126..142
                     /label="lac operator"
                     /ApEinfo_revcolor="#b4abac"
                     /ApEinfo_fwdcolor="#b4abac"
                     /note="bound_moiety: lac repressor encoded by lacI note: The lac repressor binds to the lac operator to inhibit transcription in E. coli. This inhibition can be relieved by adding lactose or isopropyl-beta-D-thiogalactopyranoside (IPTG)."
     RBS             161..172
                     /label="strong bacterial ribosome binding site (Elowitz and Leibler, 2000)"
                     /ApEinfo_revcolor="#f8d3a9"
                     /ApEinfo_fwdcolor="#f8d3a9"
     misc_feature    179..3007
                     /label="T7 RNAP wt"
                     /ApEinfo_revcolor="#b1ff67"
                     /ApEinfo_fwdcolor="#b1ff67"
     CDS             191..208
                     /label="6xHis"
                     /ApEinfo_revcolor="#b4abac"
                     /ApEinfo_fwdcolor="#b4abac"
                     /note="product: 6xHis affinity tag translation: HHHHHH"
     CDS             191..208
                     /ApEinfo_revcolor="#84b0dc"
                     /ApEinfo_fwdcolor="#84b0dc"
                     /translation="HHHHHH"
     misc_feature    221..235
                     /label="synthetic linker"
                     /ApEinfo_revcolor="#84b0dc"
                     /ApEinfo_fwdcolor="#84b0dc"
     misc_feature    236..292
                     /label="Insert part of DogTag"
                     /ApEinfo_revcolor="#ffef86"
                     /ApEinfo_fwdcolor="#ffef86"
     misc_feature    293..310
                     /label="synthetic linker"
                     /ApEinfo_revcolor="#75c6a9"
                     /ApEinfo_fwdcolor="#75c6a9"
     misc_feature    1361..1375
                     /label="synthetic linker"
                     /ApEinfo_revcolor="#b7e6d7"
                     /ApEinfo_fwdcolor="#b7e6d7"
     misc_feature    1376..1432
                     /label="Insert part of DogTag"
                     /ApEinfo_revcolor="#ffef86"
                     /ApEinfo_fwdcolor="#ffef86"
     misc_feature    1433..1450
                     /label="synthetic linker"
                     /ApEinfo_revcolor="#faac61"
                     /ApEinfo_fwdcolor="#faac61"
     terminator      3029..3123
                     /label="lambda t0 terminator"
                     /ApEinfo_revcolor="#ff9ccd"
                     /ApEinfo_fwdcolor="#ff9ccd"
                     /note="note: transcription terminator from phage lambda"
     CDS             3167..3826
                     /label="CmR"
                     /ApEinfo_revcolor="#d6b295"
                     /ApEinfo_fwdcolor="#d6b295"
                     /note="gene: cat product: chloramphenicol acetyltransferase note: confers resistance to chloramphenicol translation: MEKKITGYTTVDISQWHRKEHFEAFQSVAQCTYNQTVQLDITAFLKTVKKNKHKFYPAFIHILARLMNAHPEFRMAMKDGELVIWDSVHPCYTVFHEQTETFSSLWSEYHDDFRQFLHIYSQDVACYGENLAYFPKGFIENMFFVSANPWVSFTSFDLNVANMDNFFAPVFTMGKYYTQGDKVLMPLAIQVHHAVCDGFHVGRMLNELQQYCDEWQGGA"
     terminator      3891..3977
                     /label="rrnB T1 terminator"
                     /ApEinfo_revcolor="#ff9ccd"
                     /ApEinfo_fwdcolor="#ff9ccd"
                     /note="gene: Escherichia coli rrnB note: transcription terminator T1 from the E. coli rrnB gene"
     CDS             complement(4070..5152)
                     /label="lacI"
                     /ApEinfo_revcolor="#c6c9d1"
                     /ApEinfo_fwdcolor="#c6c9d1"
                     /note="gene: lacI product: lac repressor note: The lac repressor binds to the lac operator to inhibit transcription in E. coli. This inhibition can be relieved by adding lactose or isopropyl-beta-D-thiogalactopyranoside (IPTG). translation: MKPVTLYDVAEYAGVSYQTVSRVVNQASHVSAKTREKVEAAMAELNYIPNRVAQQLAGKQSLLIGVATSSLALHAPSQIVAAIKSRADQLGASVVVSMVERSGVEACKAAVHNLLAQRVSGLIINYPLDDQDAIAVEAACTNVPALFLDVSDQTPINSIIFSHEDGTRLGVEHLVALGHQQIALLAGPLSSVSARLRLAGWHKYLTRNQIQPIAEREGDWSAMSGFQQTMQMLNEGIVPTAMLVANDQMALGAMRAITESGLRVGADISVVGYDDTEDSSCYIPPLTTIKQDFRLLGQTSVDRLLQLSQGQAVKGNQLLPVSLVKRKTTLAPNTQTASPRALADSLMQLARQVSRLESGQ"
     promoter        complement(5153..5230)
                     /label="lacIq promoter"
                     /ApEinfo_revcolor="#d59687"
                     /ApEinfo_fwdcolor="#d59687"
                     /note="gene: lacI (mutant) note: In the lacIq allele, a single base change in the promoter boosts expression of the lacI gene about 10-fold."
     misc_feature    5422..5562
                     /label="bom"
                     /ApEinfo_revcolor="#ffef86"
                     /ApEinfo_fwdcolor="#ffef86"
                     /note="note: basis of mobility region from pBR322"
     rep_origin      complement(5748..6336)
                     /label="ori"
                     /ApEinfo_revcolor="#84b0dc"
                     /ApEinfo_fwdcolor="#84b0dc"
                     /note="direction: LEFT note: high-copy-number ColE1/pMB1/pBR322/pUC origin of replication"
     CDS             complement(6443..7258)
                     /label="KanR"
                     /ApEinfo_revcolor="#faac61"
                     /ApEinfo_fwdcolor="#faac61"
                     /note="gene: aph(3')-Ia product: aminoglycoside phosphotransferase note: confers resistance to kanamycin in bacteria or G418 (Geneticin(R)) in eukaryotes translation: MSHIQRETSCSRPRLNSNMDADLYGYKWARDNVGQSGATIYRLYGKPDAPELFLKHGKGSVANDVTDEMVRLNWLTEFMPLPTIKHFIRTPDDAWLLTTAIPGKTAFQVLEEYPDSGENIVDALAVFLRRLHSIPVCNCPFNSDRVFRLAQAQSRMNNGLVDASDFDDERNGWPVEQVWKEMHKLLPFSPDSVVTHGDFSLDNLIFDEGKLIGCIDVGRVGIADRYQDLAILWNCLGEFSPSLQKRLFQKYGIDNPDMNKLQFHLMLDEFF"
ORIGIN
        1 attgttcatg accatgacat taacctataa aaataggcgt atcacgaggc cctttcgtct
       61 tcacctcgag aaatcataaa aaatttattt gctttgtgag cggataacaa ttataataga
      121 ttcaattgtg agcggataac aatttcacac agaattcatt aaagaggaga aattaactat
      181 gagaggatcg catcaccatc accatcacgg atccaacacg GATAACTCTG GTGCTATCCC
      241 CGCCACATAC GAATTTACCG ACGGTAAGCA CTATATCACA AATGAGCCCA TTGGtGGtGG
      301 aAGtGGtGGg aagaacgact tctctgacat cgaactggct gctataccgt tcaacactct
      361 ggctgaccat tacggtgagc gtttagctcg cgaacagttg gcccttgagc atgagtctta
      421 cgagatgggt gaagcacgct tccgcaagat gtttgagcgt caacttaaag ctggtgaggt
      481 tgcggataac gctgccgcca agcctctcat cactacccta ctccctaaga tgattgcacg
      541 catcaacgac tggtttgagg aagtgaaagc taagcgcggc aagcgcccga cagccttcca
      601 gttcctgcaa gaaatcaagc cggaagccgt agcgtacatc accattaaga ccactctggc
      661 ttgcctaacc agtgctgaca atacaaccgt tcaggctgta gcaagcgcaa tcggtcgggc
      721 cattgaggac gaggctcgct tcggtcgtat ccgtgacctt gaagctaagc acttcaagaa
      781 aaacgttgag gaacaactca acaagcgcgt agggcacgtc tacaagaaag catttatgca
      841 agttgtcgag gctgacatgc tctctaaggg tctactcggt ggcgaggcgt ggtcttcgtg
      901 gcataaggaa gactctattc atgtaggagt acgctgcatc gagatgctca ttgagtcaac
      961 cggaatggtt agcttacacc gccaaaatgc tggcgtagta ggtcaagact ctgagactat
     1021 cgaactcgca cctgaatacg ctgaggctat cgcaacccgt gcaggtgcgc tggctggcat
     1081 ctctccgatg ttccaacctt gcgtagttcc tcctaagccg tggactggca ttactggtgg
     1141 tggctattgg gctaacggtc gtcgtcctct ggcgctggtg cgtactcaca gtaagaaagc
     1201 actgatgcgc tacgaagacg tttacatgcc tgaggtgtac aaagcgatta acattgcgca
     1261 aaacaccgca tggaaaatca acaagaaagt cctagcggtc gccaacgtaa tcaccaagtg
     1321 gaagcattgt ccggtcgagg acatccctgc gattgagcgt GGTGTAGGaG GtGCGATCCC
     1381 CGCCACATAC GAATTTACCG ACGGTAAGCA CTATATCACA AATGAGCCCA TTGGtGGaGG
     1441 aCTGCCaGAC gacatcgaca tgaatcctga ggctctcacc gcgtggaaac gtgctgccgc
     1501 tgctgtgtac cgcaaggaca aggctcgcaa gtctcgccgt atcagccttg agttcatgct
     1561 tgagcaagcc aataagtttg ctaaccataa ggccatctgg ttcccttaca acatggactg
     1621 gcgcggtcgt gtttacgctg tgtcaatgtt caacccgcaa ggtaacgata tgaccaaagg
     1681 actgcttacg ctggcgaaag gtaaaccaat cggtaaggaa ggttactact ggctgaaaat
     1741 ccacggtgca aactgtgcgg gtgtcgataa ggttccgttc cctgagcgca tcaagttcat
     1801 tgaggaaaac cacgagaaca tcatggcttg cgctaagtct ccactggaga acacttggtg
     1861 ggctgagcaa gattctccgt tctgcttcct tgcattctgc tttgagtacg ctggggtaca
     1921 gcaccacggc ctgagctata actgctccct tccgctggcg tttgacgggt cttgctctgg
     1981 catccagcac ttctccgcga tgctccgaga tgaggtaggt ggtcgcgcgg ttaacttgct
     2041 tcctagtgaa accgttcagg acatctacgg gattgttgct aagaaagtca acgagattct
     2101 acaagcagac gcaatcaatg ggaccgataa cgaagtagtt accgtgaccg atgagaacac
     2161 tggtgaaatc tctgagaaag tcaagctggg cactaaggca ctggctggtc aatggctggc
     2221 ttacggtgtt actcgcagtg tgactaagcg ttcagtcatg acgctggctt acgggtccaa
     2281 agagttcggc ttccgtcaac aagtgctgga agataccatt cagccagcta ttgattccgg
     2341 caagggtctg atgttcactc agccgaatca ggctgctgga tacatggcta agctgatttg
     2401 ggaatctgtg agcgtgacgg tggtagctgc ggttgaagca atgaactggc ttaagtctgc
     2461 tgctaagctg ctggctgctg aggtcaaaga taagaagact ggagagattc ttcgcaagcg
     2521 ttgcgctgtg cattgggtaa ctcctgatgg tttccctgtg tggcaggaat acaagaagcc
     2581 tattcagacg cgcttgaacc tgatgttcct cggtcagttc cgcttacagc ctaccattaa
     2641 caccaacaaa gatagcgaga ttgatgcaca caaacaggag tctggtatcg ctcctaactt
     2701 tgtacacagc caagacggta gccaccttcg taagactgta gtgtgggcac acgagaagta
     2761 cggaatcgaa tcttttgcac tgattcacga ctccttcggt accattccgg ctgacgctgc
     2821 gaacctgttc aaagcagtgc gcgaaactat ggttgacaca tatgagtctt gtgatgtact
     2881 ggctgatttc tacgaccagt tcgctgacca gttgcacgag tctcaattgg acaaaatgcc
     2941 agcacttccg gctaaaggta acttgaacct ccgtgacatc ttagagtcgg acttcgcgtt
     3001 cgcgtaaaag cttaattagc tgagcttgga ctcctgttga tagatccagt aatgacctca
     3061 gaactccatc tggatttgtt cagaacgctc ggttgccgcc gggcgttttt tattggtgag
     3121 aatccaagct agcttggcga gattttcagg agctaaggaa gctaaaatgg agaaaaaaat
     3181 cactggatat accaccgttg atatatccca atggcatcgt aaagaacatt ttgaggcatt
     3241 tcagtcagtt gctcaatgta cctataacca gaccgttcag ctggatatta cggccttttt
     3301 aaagaccgta aagaaaaata agcacaagtt ttatccggcc tttattcaca ttcttgcccg
     3361 cctgatgaat gctcatccgg aatttcgtat ggcaatgaaa gacggtgagc tggtgatatg
     3421 ggatagtgtt cacccttgtt acaccgtttt ccatgagcaa actgaaacgt tttcatcgct
     3481 ctggagtgaa taccacgacg atttccggca gtttctacac atatattcgc aagatgtggc
     3541 gtgttacggt gaaaacctgg cctatttccc taaagggttt attgagaata tgtttttcgt
     3601 ctcagccaat ccctgggtga gtttcaccag ttttgattta aacgtggcca atatggacaa
     3661 cttcttcgcc cccgttttca ccatgggcaa atattatacg caaggcgaca aggtgctgat
     3721 gccgctggcg attcaggttc atcatgccgt ttgtgatggc ttccatgtcg gcagaatgct
     3781 taatgaatta caacagtact gcgatgagtg gcagggcggg gcgtaatttt tttaaggcag
     3841 ttattggtgc ccttaaacgc ctggggtaat gactctctag cttgaggcat caaataaaac
     3901 gaaaggctca gtcgaaagac tgggcctttc gttttatctg ttgtttgtcg gtgaacgctc
     3961 tcctgagtag gacaaatccg ccctctagat tacgtgcagt cgatgataag ctgtcaaaca
     4021 tgagaattgt gcctaatgag tgagctaact tacattaatt gcgttgcgct cactgcccgc
     4081 tttccagtcg ggaaacctgt cgtgccagct gcattaatga atcggccaac gcgcggggag
     4141 aggcggtttg cgtattgggc gccagggtgg tttttctttt caccagtgag acgggcaaca
     4201 gctgattgcc cttcaccgcc tggccctgag agagttgcag caagcggtcc acgctggttt
     4261 gccccagcag gcgaaaatcc tgtttgatgg tggttaacgg cgggatataa catgagctgt
     4321 cttcggtatc gtcgtatccc actaccgaga tatccgcacc aacgcgcagc ccggactcgg
     4381 taatggcgcg cattgcgccc agcgccatct gatcgttggc aaccagcatc gcagtgggaa
     4441 cgatgccctc attcagcatt tgcatggttt gttgaaaacc ggacatggca ctccagtcgc
     4501 cttcccgttc cgctatcggc tgaatttgat tgcgagtgag atatttatgc cagccagcca
     4561 gacgcagacg cgccgagaca gaacttaatg ggcccgctaa cagcgcgatt tgctggtgac
     4621 ccaatgcgac cagatgctcc acgcccagtc gcgtaccgtc ttcatgggag aaaataatac
     4681 tgttgatggg tgtctggtca gagacatcaa gaaataacgc cggaacatta gtgcaggcag
     4741 cttccacagc aatggcatcc tggtcatcca gcggatagtt aatgatcagc ccactgacgc
     4801 gttgcgcgag aagattgtgc accgccgctt tacaggcttc gacgccgctt cgttctacca
     4861 tcgacaccac cacgctggca cccagttgat cggcgcgaga tttaatcgcc gcgacaattt
     4921 gcgacggcgc gtgcagggcc agactggagg tggcaacgcc aatcagcaac gactgtttgc
     4981 ccgccagttg ttgtgccacg cggttgggaa tgtaattcag ctccgccatc gccgcttcca
     5041 ctttttcccg cgttttcgca gaaacgtggc tggcctggtt caccacgcgg gaaacggtct
     5101 gataagagac accggcatac tctgcgacat cgtataacgt tactggtttc acattcacca
     5161 ccctgaattg actctcttcc gggcgctatc atgccatacc gcgaaaggtt ttgcaccatt
     5221 cgatggtgtc ggaatttcgg gcagcgttgg gtcctggcca cgggtgcgca tgatctagag
     5281 ctgcctcgcg cgtttcggtg atgacggtga aaacctctga cacatgcagc tcccggagac
     5341 ggtcacagct tgtctgtaag cggatgccgg gagcagacaa gcccgtcagg gcgcgtcagc
     5401 gggtgttggc gggtgtcggg gcgcagccat gacccagtca cgtagcgata gcggagtgta
     5461 tactggctta actatgcggc atcagagcag attgtactga gagtgcacca tatgcggtgt
     5521 gaaataccgc acagatgcgt aaggagaaaa taccgcatca ggcgctcttc cgcttcctcg
     5581 ctcactgact cgctgcgctc ggtcgttcgg ctgcggcgag cggtatcagc tcactcaaag
     5641 gcggtaatac ggttatccac agaatcaggg gataacgcag gaaagaacat gtgagcaaaa
     5701 ggccagcaaa aggccaggaa ccgtaaaaag gccgcgttgc tggcgttttt ccataggctc
     5761 cgcccccctg acgagcatca caaaaatcga cgctcaagtc agaggtggcg aaacccgaca
     5821 ggactataaa gataccaggc gtttccccct ggaagctccc tcgtgcgctc tcctgttccg
     5881 accctgccgc ttaccggata cctgtccgcc tttctccctt cgggaagcgt ggcgctttct
     5941 catagctcac gctgtaggta tctcagttcg gtgtaggtcg ttcgctccaa gctgggctgt
     6001 gtgcacgaac cccccgttca gcccgaccgc tgcgccttat ccggtaacta tcgtcttgag
     6061 tccaacccgg taagacacga cttatcgcca ctggcagcag ccactggtaa caggattagc
     6121 agagcgaggt atgtaggcgg tgctacagag ttcttgaagt ggtggcctaa ctacggctac
     6181 actagaagga cagtatttgg tatctgcgct ctgctgaagc cagttacctt cggaaaaaga
     6241 gttggtagct cttgatccgg caaacaaacc accgctggta gcggtggttt ttttgtttgc
     6301 aagcagcaga ttacgcgcag aaaaaaagga tctcaagaag atcctttgat cttttctacg
     6361 gggtctgacg ctcagtggaa cgaaaactca cgttaaggga ttttggtcat ggcgttaagg
     6421 gattttggtc atgaattaat tcttagaaaa actcatcgag catcaaatga aactgcaatt
     6481 tattcatatc aggattatca ataccatatt tttgaaaaag ccgtttctgt aatgaaggag
     6541 aaaactcacc gaggcagttc cataggatgg caagatcctg gtatcggtct gcgattccga
     6601 ctcgtccaac atcaatacaa cctattaatt tcccctcgtc aaaaataagg ttatcaagtg
     6661 agaaatcacc atgagtgacg actgaatccg gtgagaatgg caaaagttta tgcatttctt
     6721 tccagacttg ttcaacaggc cagccattac gctcgtcatc aaaatcactc gcatcaacca
     6781 aaccgttatt cattcgtgat tgcgcctgag cgagacgaaa tacgcgatcg ctgttaaaag
     6841 gacaattaca aacaggaatc gaatgcaacc ggcgcaggaa cactgccagc gcatcaacaa
     6901 tattttcacc tgaatcagga tattcttcta atacctggaa tgctgttttc ccggggatcg
     6961 cagtggtgag taaccatgca tcatcaggag tacggataaa atgcttgatg gtcggaagag
     7021 gcataaattc cgtcagccag tttagtctga ccatctcatc tgtaacatca ttggcaacgc
     7081 tacctttgcc atgtttcaga aacaactctg gcgcatcggg cttcccatac aatcgataga
     7141 ttgtcgcacc tgattgcccg acattatcgc gagcccattt atacccatat aaatcagcat
     7201 ccatgttgga atttaatcgc ggcctagagc aagacgtttc ccgttgaata tggctcataa
     7261 caccccttgt attactgttt atgtaagcag acagtttt
//
