# Supplementary material for: Structure-guided design of protein attachment points for functional augmentation of complex molecular machines
Source: bioRxiv preprint, doi:10.1101/2025.06.22.660945, version 1 (2025-06-22)
Supplement: Supplementary Data 1 [file 660945_file03.zip › pSML28.gb]

LOCUS       pSML28                  7310 bp ds-DNA     circular     20-JUN-2025
DEFINITION  .
SOURCE      synthetic DNA construct
  ORGANISM  synthetic DNA construct
COMMENT     
FEATURES             Location/Qualifiers
     CDS             14..673
                     /label="CmR"
                     /ApEinfo_revcolor="#d6b295"
                     /ApEinfo_fwdcolor="#d6b295"
                     /note="gene: cat product: chloramphenicol acetyltransferase note: confers resistance to chloramphenicol translation: MEKKITGYTTVDISQWHRKEHFEAFQSVAQCTYNQTVQLDITAFLKTVKKNKHKFYPAFIHILARLMNAHPEFRMAMKDGELVIWDSVHPCYTVFHEQTETFSSLWSEYHDDFRQFLHIYSQDVACYGENLAYFPKGFIENMFFVSANPWVSFTSFDLNVANMDNFFAPVFTMGKYYTQGDKVLMPLAIQVHHAVCDGFHVGRMLNELQQYCDEWQGGA"
     terminator      738..824
                     /label="rrnB T1 terminator"
                     /ApEinfo_revcolor="#ff9ccd"
                     /ApEinfo_fwdcolor="#ff9ccd"
                     /note="gene: Escherichia coli rrnB note: transcription terminator T1 from the E. coli rrnB gene"
     CDS             complement(917..1999)
                     /label="lacI"
                     /ApEinfo_revcolor="#c6c9d1"
                     /ApEinfo_fwdcolor="#c6c9d1"
                     /note="gene: lacI product: lac repressor note: The lac repressor binds to the lac operator to inhibit transcription in E. coli. This inhibition can be relieved by adding lactose or isopropyl-beta-D-thiogalactopyranoside (IPTG). translation: MKPVTLYDVAEYAGVSYQTVSRVVNQASHVSAKTREKVEAAMAELNYIPNRVAQQLAGKQSLLIGVATSSLALHAPSQIVAAIKSRADQLGASVVVSMVERSGVEACKAAVHNLLAQRVSGLIINYPLDDQDAIAVEAACTNVPALFLDVSDQTPINSIIFSHEDGTRLGVEHLVALGHQQIALLAGPLSSVSARLRLAGWHKYLTRNQIQPIAEREGDWSAMSGFQQTMQMLNEGIVPTAMLVANDQMALGAMRAITESGLRVGADISVVGYDDTEDSSCYIPPLTTIKQDFRLLGQTSVDRLLQLSQGQAVKGNQLLPVSLVKRKTTLAPNTQTASPRALADSLMQLARQVSRLESGQ"
     promoter        complement(2000..2077)
                     /label="lacIq promoter"
                     /ApEinfo_revcolor="#d59687"
                     /ApEinfo_fwdcolor="#d59687"
                     /note="gene: lacI (mutant) note: In the lacIq allele, a single base change in the promoter boosts expression of the lacI gene about 10-fold."
     misc_feature    2269..2409
                     /label="bom"
                     /ApEinfo_revcolor="#ffef86"
                     /ApEinfo_fwdcolor="#ffef86"
                     /note="note: basis of mobility region from pBR322"
     rep_origin      complement(2595..3183)
                     /label="ori"
                     /ApEinfo_revcolor="#84b0dc"
                     /ApEinfo_fwdcolor="#84b0dc"
                     /note="direction: LEFT note: high-copy-number ColE1/pMB1/pBR322/pUC origin of replication"
     CDS             complement(3290..4105)
                     /label="KanR"
                     /ApEinfo_revcolor="#faac61"
                     /ApEinfo_fwdcolor="#faac61"
                     /note="gene: aph(3')-Ia product: aminoglycoside phosphotransferase note: confers resistance to kanamycin in bacteria or G418 (Geneticin(R)) in eukaryotes translation: MSHIQRETSCSRPRLNSNMDADLYGYKWARDNVGQSGATIYRLYGKPDAPELFLKHGKGSVANDVTDEMVRLNWLTEFMPLPTIKHFIRTPDDAWLLTTAIPGKTAFQVLEEYPDSGENIVDALAVFLRRLHSIPVCNCPFNSDRVFRLAQAQSRMNNGLVDASDFDDERNGWPVEQVWKEMHKLLPFSPDSVVTHGDFSLDNLIFDEGKLIGCIDVGRVGIADRYQDLAILWNCLGEFSPSLQKRLFQKYGIDNPDMNKLQFHLMLDEFF"
     promoter        4219..4263
                     /label="T5 promoter"
                     /ApEinfo_revcolor="#b1ff67"
                     /ApEinfo_fwdcolor="#b1ff67"
                     /note="note: bacteriophage T5 promoter for E. coli RNA polymerase, with embedded lac operator"
     protein_bind    4239..4255
                     /label="lac operator"
                     /ApEinfo_revcolor="#9eafd2"
                     /ApEinfo_fwdcolor="#9eafd2"
                     /note="bound_moiety: lac repressor encoded by lacI note: The lac repressor binds to the lac operator to inhibit transcription in E. coli. This inhibition can be relieved by adding lactose or isopropyl-beta-D-thiogalactopyranoside (IPTG)."
     protein_bind    4271..4287
                     /label="lac operator"
                     /ApEinfo_revcolor="#b4abac"
                     /ApEinfo_fwdcolor="#b4abac"
                     /note="bound_moiety: lac repressor encoded by lacI note: The lac repressor binds to the lac operator to inhibit transcription in E. coli. This inhibition can be relieved by adding lactose or isopropyl-beta-D-thiogalactopyranoside (IPTG)."
     RBS             4306..4317
                     /label="strong bacterial ribosome binding site (Elowitz and Leibler, 2000)"
                     /ApEinfo_revcolor="#f8d3a9"
                     /ApEinfo_fwdcolor="#f8d3a9"
     misc_feature    4324..7164
                     /label="T7 RNAP wt"
                     /ApEinfo_revcolor="#b1ff67"
                     /ApEinfo_fwdcolor="#b1ff67"
     CDS             4336..4353
                     /label="6xHis"
                     /ApEinfo_revcolor="#b4abac"
                     /ApEinfo_fwdcolor="#b4abac"
                     /note="product: 6xHis affinity tag translation: HHHHHH"
     misc_feature    4366..4380
                     /label="Synthetic linker"
                     /ApEinfo_revcolor="#75c6a9"
                     /ApEinfo_fwdcolor="#75c6a9"
     misc_feature    4381..4437
                     /label="Insert part of DogTag"
                     /ApEinfo_revcolor="#ffef86"
                     /ApEinfo_fwdcolor="#ffef86"
     misc_feature    4438..4455
                     /label="Synthetic linker"
                     /ApEinfo_revcolor="#b7e6d7"
                     /ApEinfo_fwdcolor="#b7e6d7"
     misc_feature    6205..6222
                     /label="Synthetic linker"
                     /ApEinfo_revcolor="#85dae9"
                     /ApEinfo_fwdcolor="#85dae9"
     misc_feature    6223..6279
                     /label="Insert part of DogTag"
                     /ApEinfo_revcolor="#ffef86"
                     /ApEinfo_fwdcolor="#ffef86"
     misc_feature    6280..6297
                     /label="Synthetic linker"
                     /ApEinfo_revcolor="#85dae9"
                     /ApEinfo_fwdcolor="#85dae9"
     terminator      7186..7280
                     /label="lambda t0 terminator"
                     /ApEinfo_revcolor="#ff9ccd"
                     /ApEinfo_fwdcolor="#ff9ccd"
                     /note="note: transcription terminator from phage lambda"
ORIGIN
        1 taaggaagct aaaatggaga aaaaaatcac tggatatacc accgttgata tatcccaatg
       61 gcatcgtaaa gaacattttg aggcatttca gtcagttgct caatgtacct ataaccagac
      121 cgttcagctg gatattacgg cctttttaaa gaccgtaaag aaaaataagc acaagtttta
      181 tccggccttt attcacattc ttgcccgcct gatgaatgct catccggaat ttcgtatggc
      241 aatgaaagac ggtgagctgg tgatatggga tagtgttcac ccttgttaca ccgttttcca
      301 tgagcaaact gaaacgtttt catcgctctg gagtgaatac cacgacgatt tccggcagtt
      361 tctacacata tattcgcaag atgtggcgtg ttacggtgaa aacctggcct atttccctaa
      421 agggtttatt gagaatatgt ttttcgtctc agccaatccc tgggtgagtt tcaccagttt
      481 tgatttaaac gtggccaata tggacaactt cttcgccccc gttttcacca tgggcaaata
      541 ttatacgcaa ggcgacaagg tgctgatgcc gctggcgatt caggttcatc atgccgtttg
      601 tgatggcttc catgtcggca gaatgcttaa tgaattacaa cagtactgcg atgagtggca
      661 gggcggggcg taattttttt aaggcagtta ttggtgccct taaacgcctg gggtaatgac
      721 tctctagctt gaggcatcaa ataaaacgaa aggctcagtc gaaagactgg gcctttcgtt
      781 ttatctgttg tttgtcggtg aacgctctcc tgagtaggac aaatccgccc tctagattac
      841 gtgcagtcga tgataagctg tcaaacatga gaattgtgcc taatgagtga gctaacttac
      901 attaattgcg ttgcgctcac tgcccgcttt ccagtcggga aacctgtcgt gccagctgca
      961 ttaatgaatc ggccaacgcg cggggagagg cggtttgcgt attgggcgcc agggtggttt
     1021 ttcttttcac cagtgagacg ggcaacagct gattgccctt caccgcctgg ccctgagaga
     1081 gttgcagcaa gcggtccacg ctggtttgcc ccagcaggcg aaaatcctgt ttgatggtgg
     1141 ttaacggcgg gatataacat gagctgtctt cggtatcgtc gtatcccact accgagatat
     1201 ccgcaccaac gcgcagcccg gactcggtaa tggcgcgcat tgcgcccagc gccatctgat
     1261 cgttggcaac cagcatcgca gtgggaacga tgccctcatt cagcatttgc atggtttgtt
     1321 gaaaaccgga catggcactc cagtcgcctt cccgttccgc tatcggctga atttgattgc
     1381 gagtgagata tttatgccag ccagccagac gcagacgcgc cgagacagaa cttaatgggc
     1441 ccgctaacag cgcgatttgc tggtgaccca atgcgaccag atgctccacg cccagtcgcg
     1501 taccgtcttc atgggagaaa ataatactgt tgatgggtgt ctggtcagag acatcaagaa
     1561 ataacgccgg aacattagtg caggcagctt ccacagcaat ggcatcctgg tcatccagcg
     1621 gatagttaat gatcagccca ctgacgcgtt gcgcgagaag attgtgcacc gccgctttac
     1681 aggcttcgac gccgcttcgt tctaccatcg acaccaccac gctggcaccc agttgatcgg
     1741 cgcgagattt aatcgccgcg acaatttgcg acggcgcgtg cagggccaga ctggaggtgg
     1801 caacgccaat cagcaacgac tgtttgcccg ccagttgttg tgccacgcgg ttgggaatgt
     1861 aattcagctc cgccatcgcc gcttccactt tttcccgcgt tttcgcagaa acgtggctgg
     1921 cctggttcac cacgcgggaa acggtctgat aagagacacc ggcatactct gcgacatcgt
     1981 ataacgttac tggtttcaca ttcaccaccc tgaattgact ctcttccggg cgctatcatg
     2041 ccataccgcg aaaggttttg caccattcga tggtgtcgga atttcgggca gcgttgggtc
     2101 ctggccacgg gtgcgcatga tctagagctg cctcgcgcgt ttcggtgatg acggtgaaaa
     2161 cctctgacac atgcagctcc cggagacggt cacagcttgt ctgtaagcgg atgccgggag
     2221 cagacaagcc cgtcagggcg cgtcagcggg tgttggcggg tgtcggggcg cagccatgac
     2281 ccagtcacgt agcgatagcg gagtgtatac tggcttaact atgcggcatc agagcagatt
     2341 gtactgagag tgcaccatat gcggtgtgaa ataccgcaca gatgcgtaag gagaaaatac
     2401 cgcatcaggc gctcttccgc ttcctcgctc actgactcgc tgcgctcggt cgttcggctg
     2461 cggcgagcgg tatcagctca ctcaaaggcg gtaatacggt tatccacaga atcaggggat
     2521 aacgcaggaa agaacatgtg agcaaaaggc cagcaaaagg ccaggaaccg taaaaaggcc
     2581 gcgttgctgg cgtttttcca taggctccgc ccccctgacg agcatcacaa aaatcgacgc
     2641 tcaagtcaga ggtggcgaaa cccgacagga ctataaagat accaggcgtt tccccctgga
     2701 agctccctcg tgcgctctcc tgttccgacc ctgccgctta ccggatacct gtccgccttt
     2761 ctcccttcgg gaagcgtggc gctttctcat agctcacgct gtaggtatct cagttcggtg
     2821 taggtcgttc gctccaagct gggctgtgtg cacgaacccc ccgttcagcc cgaccgctgc
     2881 gccttatccg gtaactatcg tcttgagtcc aacccggtaa gacacgactt atcgccactg
     2941 gcagcagcca ctggtaacag gattagcaga gcgaggtatg taggcggtgc tacagagttc
     3001 ttgaagtggt ggcctaacta cggctacact agaaggacag tatttggtat ctgcgctctg
     3061 ctgaagccag ttaccttcgg aaaaagagtt ggtagctctt gatccggcaa acaaaccacc
     3121 gctggtagcg gtggtttttt tgtttgcaag cagcagatta cgcgcagaaa aaaaggatct
     3181 caagaagatc ctttgatctt ttctacgggg tctgacgctc agtggaacga aaactcacgt
     3241 taagggattt tggtcatggc gttaagggat tttggtcatg aattaattct tagaaaaact
     3301 catcgagcat caaatgaaac tgcaatttat tcatatcagg attatcaata ccatattttt
     3361 gaaaaagccg tttctgtaat gaaggagaaa actcaccgag gcagttccat aggatggcaa
     3421 gatcctggta tcggtctgcg attccgactc gtccaacatc aatacaacct attaatttcc
     3481 cctcgtcaaa aataaggtta tcaagtgaga aatcaccatg agtgacgact gaatccggtg
     3541 agaatggcaa aagtttatgc atttctttcc agacttgttc aacaggccag ccattacgct
     3601 cgtcatcaaa atcactcgca tcaaccaaac cgttattcat tcgtgattgc gcctgagcga
     3661 gacgaaatac gcgatcgctg ttaaaaggac aattacaaac aggaatcgaa tgcaaccggc
     3721 gcaggaacac tgccagcgca tcaacaatat tttcacctga atcaggatat tcttctaata
     3781 cctggaatgc tgttttcccg gggatcgcag tggtgagtaa ccatgcatca tcaggagtac
     3841 ggataaaatg cttgatggtc ggaagaggca taaattccgt cagccagttt agtctgacca
     3901 tctcatctgt aacatcattg gcaacgctac ctttgccatg tttcagaaac aactctggcg
     3961 catcgggctt cccatacaat cgatagattg tcgcacctga ttgcccgaca ttatcgcgag
     4021 cccatttata cccatataaa tcagcatcca tgttggaatt taatcgcggc ctagagcaag
     4081 acgtttcccg ttgaatatgg ctcataacac cccttgtatt actgtttatg taagcagaca
     4141 gttttattgt tcatgaccat gacattaacc tataaaaata ggcgtatcac gaggcccttt
     4201 cgtcttcacc tcgagaaatc ataaaaaatt tatttgcttt gtgagcggat aacaattata
     4261 atagattcaa ttgtgagcgg ataacaattt cacacagaat tcattaaaga ggagaaatta
     4321 actatgagag gatcgcatca ccatcaccat cacggatcca acacgGATAA CTCTGGTGCT
     4381 ATCCCCGCCA CATACGAATT TACCGACGGT AAGCACTATA TCACAAATGA GCCCATTGGt
     4441 GGtGGaAGtG GtGGgaagaa cgacttctct gacatcgaac tggctgctat accgttcaac
     4501 actctggctg accattacgg tgagcgttta gctcgcgaac agttggccct tgagcatgag
     4561 tcttacgaga tgggtgaagc acgcttccgc aagatgtttg agcgtcaact taaagctggt
     4621 gaggttgcgg ataacgctgc cgccaagcct ctcatcacta ccctactccc taagatgatt
     4681 gcacgcatca acgactggtt tgaggaagtg aaagctaagc gcggcaagcg cccgacagcc
     4741 ttccagttcc tgcaagaaat caagccggaa gccgtagcgt acatcaccat taagaccact
     4801 ctggcttgcc taaccagtgc tgacaataca accgttcagg ctgtagcaag cgcaatcggt
     4861 cgggccattg aggacgaggc tcgcttcggt cgtatccgtg accttgaagc taagcacttc
     4921 aagaaaaacg ttgaggaaca actcaacaag cgcgtagggc acgtctacaa gaaagcattt
     4981 atgcaagttg tcgaggctga catgctctct aagggtctac tcggtggcga ggcgtggtct
     5041 tcgtggcata aggaagactc tattcatgta ggagtacgct gcatcgagat gctcattgag
     5101 tcaaccggaa tggttagctt acaccgccaa aatgctggcg tagtaggtca agactctgag
     5161 actatcgaac tcgcacctga atacgctgag gctatcgcaa cccgtgcagg tgcgctggct
     5221 ggcatctctc cgatgttcca accttgcgta gttcctccta agccgtggac tggcattact
     5281 ggtggtggct attgggctaa cggtcgtcgt cctctggcgc tggtgcgtac tcacagtaag
     5341 aaagcactga tgcgctacga agacgtttac atgcctgagg tgtacaaagc gattaacatt
     5401 gcgcaaaaca ccgcatggaa aatcaacaag aaagtcctag cggtcgccaa cgtaatcacc
     5461 aagtggaagc attgtccggt cgaggacatc cctgcgattg agcgtgaaga actcccgatg
     5521 aaaccggaag acatcgacat gaatcctgag gctctcaccg cgtggaaacg tgctgccgct
     5581 gctgtgtacc gcaaggacaa ggctcgcaag tctcgccgta tcagccttga gttcatgctt
     5641 gagcaagcca ataagtttgc taaccataag gccatctggt tcccttacaa catggactgg
     5701 cgcggtcgtg tttacgctgt gtcaatgttc aacccgcaag gtaacgatat gaccaaagga
     5761 ctgcttacgc tggcgaaagg taaaccaatc ggtaaggaag gttactactg gctgaaaatc
     5821 cacggtgcaa actgtgcggg tgtcgataag gttccgttcc ctgagcgcat caagttcatt
     5881 gaggaaaacc acgagaacat catggcttgc gctaagtctc cactggagaa cacttggtgg
     5941 gctgagcaag attctccgtt ctgcttcctt gcattctgct ttgagtacgc tggggtacag
     6001 caccacggcc tgagctataa ctgctccctt ccgctggcgt ttgacgggtc ttgctctggc
     6061 atccagcact tctccgcgat gctccgagat gaggtaggtg gtcgcgcggt taacttgctt
     6121 cctagtgaaa ccgttcagga catctacggg attgttgcta agaaagtcaa cgagattcta
     6181 caagcagacg caatcaatgg gacGgaCGAa AAAGGaGGTG CaATCCCCGC CACATACGAA
     6241 TTTACCGACG GTAAGCACTA TATCACAAAT GAGCCCATTG GCGGTGGTGG aATtGATacc
     6301 gtgaccgatg agaacactgg tgaaatctct gagaaagtca agctgggcac taaggcactg
     6361 gctggtcaat ggctggctta cggtgttact cgcagtgtga ctaagcgttc agtcatgacg
     6421 ctggcttacg ggtccaaaga gttcggcttc cgtcaacaag tgctggaaga taccattcag
     6481 ccagctattg attccggcaa gggtctgatg ttcactcagc cgaatcaggc tgctggatac
     6541 atggctaagc tgatttggga atctgtgagc gtgacggtgg tagctgcggt tgaagcaatg
     6601 aactggctta agtctgctgc taagctgctg gctgctgagg tcaaagataa gaagactgga
     6661 gagattcttc gcaagcgttg cgctgtgcat tgggtaactc ctgatggttt ccctgtgtgg
     6721 caggaataca agaagcctat tcagacgcgc ttgaacctga tgttcctcgg tcagttccgc
     6781 ttacagccta ccattaacac caacaaagat agcgagattg atgcacacaa acaggagtct
     6841 ggtatcgctc ctaactttgt acacagccaa gacggtagcc accttcgtaa gactgtagtg
     6901 tgggcacacg agaagtacgg aatcgaatct tttgcactga ttcacgactc cttcggtacc
     6961 attccggctg acgctgcgaa cctgttcaaa gcagtgcgcg aaactatggt tgacacatat
     7021 gagtcttgtg atgtactggc tgatttctac gaccagttcg ctgaccagtt gcacgagtct
     7081 caattggaca aaatgccagc acttccggct aaaggtaact tgaacctccg tgacatctta
     7141 gagtcggact tcgcgttcgc gtaaaagctt aattagctga gcttggactc ctgttgatag
     7201 atccagtaat gacctcagaa ctccatctgg atttgttcag aacgctcggt tgccgccggg
     7261 cgttttttat tggtgagaat ccaagctagc ttggcgagat tttcaggagc
//
