# Supplementary material for: Structure-guided design of protein attachment points for functional augmentation of complex molecular machines
Source: bioRxiv preprint, doi:10.1101/2025.06.22.660945, version 1 (2025-06-22)
Supplement: Supplementary Data 1 [file 660945_file03.zip › pSML29.gb]

LOCUS       pSML29                  7298 bp ds-DNA     circular     20-JUN-2025
DEFINITION  .
SOURCE      synthetic DNA construct
  ORGANISM  synthetic DNA construct
COMMENT     
FEATURES             Location/Qualifiers
     CDS             complement(97..912)
                     /label="KanR"
                     /ApEinfo_revcolor="#faac61"
                     /ApEinfo_fwdcolor="#faac61"
                     /note="gene: aph(3')-Ia product: aminoglycoside phosphotransferase note: confers resistance to kanamycin in bacteria or G418 (Geneticin(R)) in eukaryotes translation: MSHIQRETSCSRPRLNSNMDADLYGYKWARDNVGQSGATIYRLYGKPDAPELFLKHGKGSVANDVTDEMVRLNWLTEFMPLPTIKHFIRTPDDAWLLTTAIPGKTAFQVLEEYPDSGENIVDALAVFLRRLHSIPVCNCPFNSDRVFRLAQAQSRMNNGLVDASDFDDERNGWPVEQVWKEMHKLLPFSPDSVVTHGDFSLDNLIFDEGKLIGCIDVGRVGIADRYQDLAILWNCLGEFSPSLQKRLFQKYGIDNPDMNKLQFHLMLDEFF"
     promoter        1026..1070
                     /label="T5 promoter"
                     /ApEinfo_revcolor="#b1ff67"
                     /ApEinfo_fwdcolor="#b1ff67"
                     /note="note: bacteriophage T5 promoter for E. coli RNA polymerase, with embedded lac operator"
     protein_bind    1046..1062
                     /label="lac operator"
                     /ApEinfo_revcolor="#9eafd2"
                     /ApEinfo_fwdcolor="#9eafd2"
                     /note="bound_moiety: lac repressor encoded by lacI note: The lac repressor binds to the lac operator to inhibit transcription in E. coli. This inhibition can be relieved by adding lactose or isopropyl-beta-D-thiogalactopyranoside (IPTG)."
     protein_bind    1078..1094
                     /label="lac operator"
                     /ApEinfo_revcolor="#b4abac"
                     /ApEinfo_fwdcolor="#b4abac"
                     /note="bound_moiety: lac repressor encoded by lacI note: The lac repressor binds to the lac operator to inhibit transcription in E. coli. This inhibition can be relieved by adding lactose or isopropyl-beta-D-thiogalactopyranoside (IPTG)."
     RBS             1113..1124
                     /label="strong bacterial ribosome binding site (Elowitz and Leibler, 2000)"
                     /ApEinfo_revcolor="#f8d3a9"
                     /ApEinfo_fwdcolor="#f8d3a9"
     misc_feature    1131..3959
                     /label="T7 RNAP wt"
                     /ApEinfo_revcolor="#b1ff67"
                     /ApEinfo_fwdcolor="#b1ff67"
     CDS             1143..1160
                     /label="6xHis"
                     /ApEinfo_revcolor="#b4abac"
                     /ApEinfo_fwdcolor="#b4abac"
                     /note="product: 6xHis affinity tag translation: HHHHHH"
     misc_feature    2235..2249
                     /label="Synthetic linker"
                     /ApEinfo_revcolor="#b4abac"
                     /ApEinfo_fwdcolor="#b4abac"
     misc_feature    2250..2306
                     /label="Insert part of DogTag"
                     /ApEinfo_revcolor="#ffef86"
                     /ApEinfo_fwdcolor="#ffef86"
     misc_feature    2307..2324
                     /label="Synthetic linker"
                     /ApEinfo_revcolor="#84b0dc"
                     /ApEinfo_fwdcolor="#84b0dc"
     misc_feature    3000..3017
                     /label="Synthetic linker"
                     /ApEinfo_revcolor="#ff9ccd"
                     /ApEinfo_fwdcolor="#ff9ccd"
     misc_feature    3018..3074
                     /label="Insert part of DogTag"
                     /ApEinfo_revcolor="#ffef86"
                     /ApEinfo_fwdcolor="#ffef86"
     misc_feature    3075..3092
                     /label="Synthetic linker"
                     /ApEinfo_revcolor="#84b0dc"
                     /ApEinfo_fwdcolor="#84b0dc"
     terminator      3981..4075
                     /label="lambda t0 terminator"
                     /ApEinfo_revcolor="#ff9ccd"
                     /ApEinfo_fwdcolor="#ff9ccd"
                     /note="note: transcription terminator from phage lambda"
     CDS             4119..4778
                     /label="CmR"
                     /ApEinfo_revcolor="#d6b295"
                     /ApEinfo_fwdcolor="#d6b295"
                     /note="gene: cat product: chloramphenicol acetyltransferase note: confers resistance to chloramphenicol translation: MEKKITGYTTVDISQWHRKEHFEAFQSVAQCTYNQTVQLDITAFLKTVKKNKHKFYPAFIHILARLMNAHPEFRMAMKDGELVIWDSVHPCYTVFHEQTETFSSLWSEYHDDFRQFLHIYSQDVACYGENLAYFPKGFIENMFFVSANPWVSFTSFDLNVANMDNFFAPVFTMGKYYTQGDKVLMPLAIQVHHAVCDGFHVGRMLNELQQYCDEWQGGA"
     terminator      4843..4929
                     /label="rrnB T1 terminator"
                     /ApEinfo_revcolor="#ff9ccd"
                     /ApEinfo_fwdcolor="#ff9ccd"
                     /note="gene: Escherichia coli rrnB note: transcription terminator T1 from the E. coli rrnB gene"
     CDS             complement(5022..6104)
                     /label="lacI"
                     /ApEinfo_revcolor="#c6c9d1"
                     /ApEinfo_fwdcolor="#c6c9d1"
                     /note="gene: lacI product: lac repressor note: The lac repressor binds to the lac operator to inhibit transcription in E. coli. This inhibition can be relieved by adding lactose or isopropyl-beta-D-thiogalactopyranoside (IPTG). translation: MKPVTLYDVAEYAGVSYQTVSRVVNQASHVSAKTREKVEAAMAELNYIPNRVAQQLAGKQSLLIGVATSSLALHAPSQIVAAIKSRADQLGASVVVSMVERSGVEACKAAVHNLLAQRVSGLIINYPLDDQDAIAVEAACTNVPALFLDVSDQTPINSIIFSHEDGTRLGVEHLVALGHQQIALLAGPLSSVSARLRLAGWHKYLTRNQIQPIAEREGDWSAMSGFQQTMQMLNEGIVPTAMLVANDQMALGAMRAITESGLRVGADISVVGYDDTEDSSCYIPPLTTIKQDFRLLGQTSVDRLLQLSQGQAVKGNQLLPVSLVKRKTTLAPNTQTASPRALADSLMQLARQVSRLESGQ"
     promoter        complement(6105..6182)
                     /label="lacIq promoter"
                     /ApEinfo_revcolor="#d59687"
                     /ApEinfo_fwdcolor="#d59687"
                     /note="gene: lacI (mutant) note: In the lacIq allele, a single base change in the promoter boosts expression of the lacI gene about 10-fold."
     misc_feature    6374..6514
                     /label="bom"
                     /ApEinfo_revcolor="#ffef86"
                     /ApEinfo_fwdcolor="#ffef86"
                     /note="note: basis of mobility region from pBR322"
     rep_origin      complement(6700..7288)
                     /label="ori"
                     /ApEinfo_revcolor="#84b0dc"
                     /ApEinfo_fwdcolor="#84b0dc"
                     /note="direction: LEFT note: high-copy-number ColE1/pMB1/pBR322/pUC origin of replication"
ORIGIN
        1 tgatcttttc tacggggtct gacgctcagt ggaacgaaaa ctcacgttaa gggattttgg
       61 tcatggcgtt aagggatttt ggtcatgaat taattcttag aaaaactcat cgagcatcaa
      121 atgaaactgc aatttattca tatcaggatt atcaatacca tatttttgaa aaagccgttt
      181 ctgtaatgaa ggagaaaact caccgaggca gttccatagg atggcaagat cctggtatcg
      241 gtctgcgatt ccgactcgtc caacatcaat acaacctatt aatttcccct cgtcaaaaat
      301 aaggttatca agtgagaaat caccatgagt gacgactgaa tccggtgaga atggcaaaag
      361 tttatgcatt tctttccaga cttgttcaac aggccagcca ttacgctcgt catcaaaatc
      421 actcgcatca accaaaccgt tattcattcg tgattgcgcc tgagcgagac gaaatacgcg
      481 atcgctgtta aaaggacaat tacaaacagg aatcgaatgc aaccggcgca ggaacactgc
      541 cagcgcatca acaatatttt cacctgaatc aggatattct tctaatacct ggaatgctgt
      601 tttcccgggg atcgcagtgg tgagtaacca tgcatcatca ggagtacgga taaaatgctt
      661 gatggtcgga agaggcataa attccgtcag ccagtttagt ctgaccatct catctgtaac
      721 atcattggca acgctacctt tgccatgttt cagaaacaac tctggcgcat cgggcttccc
      781 atacaatcga tagattgtcg cacctgattg cccgacatta tcgcgagccc atttataccc
      841 atataaatca gcatccatgt tggaatttaa tcgcggccta gagcaagacg tttcccgttg
      901 aatatggctc ataacacccc ttgtattact gtttatgtaa gcagacagtt ttattgttca
      961 tgaccatgac attaacctat aaaaataggc gtatcacgag gccctttcgt cttcacctcg
     1021 agaaatcata aaaaatttat ttgctttgtg agcggataac aattataata gattcaattg
     1081 tgagcggata acaatttcac acagaattca ttaaagagga gaaattaact atgagaggat
     1141 cgcatcacca tcaccatcac ggatccaaca cgattaacat cgctaagaac gacttctctg
     1201 acatcgaact ggctgctata ccgttcaaca ctctggctga ccattacggt gagcgtttag
     1261 ctcgcgaaca gttggccctt gagcatgagt cttacgagat gggtgaagca cgcttccgca
     1321 agatgtttga gcgtcaactt aaagctggtg aggttgcgga taacgctgcc gccaagcctc
     1381 tcatcactac cctactccct aagatgattg cacgcatcaa cgactggttt gaggaagtga
     1441 aagctaagcg cggcaagcgc ccgacagcct tccagttcct gcaagaaatc aagccggaag
     1501 ccgtagcgta catcaccatt aagaccactc tggcttgcct aaccagtgct gacaatacaa
     1561 ccgttcaggc tgtagcaagc gcaatcggtc gggccattga ggacgaggct cgcttcggtc
     1621 gtatccgtga ccttgaagct aagcacttca agaaaaacgt tgaggaacaa ctcaacaagc
     1681 gcgtagggca cgtctacaag aaagcattta tgcaagttgt cgaggctgac atgctctcta
     1741 agggtctact cggtggcgag gcgtggtctt cgtggcataa ggaagactct attcatgtag
     1801 gagtacgctg catcgagatg ctcattgagt caaccggaat ggttagctta caccgccaaa
     1861 atgctggcgt agtaggtcaa gactctgaga ctatcgaact cgcacctgaa tacgctgagg
     1921 ctatcgcaac ccgtgcaggt gcgctggctg gcatctctcc gatgttccaa ccttgcgtag
     1981 ttcctcctaa gccgtggact ggcattactg gtggtggcta ttgggctaac ggtcgtcgtc
     2041 ctctggcgct ggtgcgtact cacagtaaga aagcactgat gcgctacgaa gacgtttaca
     2101 tgcctgaggt gtacaaagcg attaacattg cgcaaaacac cgcatggaaa atcaacaaga
     2161 aagtcctagc ggtcgccaac gtaatcacca agtggaagca ttgtccggtc gaggacatcc
     2221 ctgcgattga gcgtGGTGTA GGaGGtGCGA TCCCCGCCAC ATACGAATTT ACCGACGGTA
     2281 AGCACTATAT CACAAATGAG CCCATTGGtG GaGGaCTGCC aGACgacatc gacatgaatc
     2341 ctgaggctct caccgcgtgg aaacgtgctg ccgctgctgt gtaccgcaag gacaaggctc
     2401 gcaagtctcg ccgtatcagc cttgagttca tgcttgagca agccaataag tttgctaacc
     2461 ataaggccat ctggttccct tacaacatgg actggcgcgg tcgtgtttac gctgtgtcaa
     2521 tgttcaaccc gcaaggtaac gatatgacca aaggactgct tacgctggcg aaaggtaaac
     2581 caatcggtaa ggaaggttac tactggctga aaatccacgg tgcaaactgt gcgggtgtcg
     2641 ataaggttcc gttccctgag cgcatcaagt tcattgagga aaaccacgag aacatcatgg
     2701 cttgcgctaa gtctccactg gagaacactt ggtgggctga gcaagattct ccgttctgct
     2761 tccttgcatt ctgctttgag tacgctgggg tacagcacca cggcctgagc tataactgct
     2821 cccttccgct ggcgtttgac gggtcttgct ctggcatcca gcacttctcc gcgatgctcc
     2881 gagatgaggt aggtggtcgc gcggttaact tgcttcctag tgaaaccgtt caggacatct
     2941 acgggattgt tgctaagaaa gtcaacgaga ttctacaagc agacgcaatc aatgggacGg
     3001 aCGAaAAAGG aGGTGCaATC CCCGCCACAT ACGAATTTAC CGACGGTAAG CACTATATCA
     3061 CAAATGAGCC CATTGGCGGT GGTGGaATtG ATaccgtgac cgatgagaac actggtgaaa
     3121 tctctgagaa agtcaagctg ggcactaagg cactggctgg tcaatggctg gcttacggtg
     3181 ttactcgcag tgtgactaag cgttcagtca tgacgctggc ttacgggtcc aaagagttcg
     3241 gcttccgtca acaagtgctg gaagatacca ttcagccagc tattgattcc ggcaagggtc
     3301 tgatgttcac tcagccgaat caggctgctg gatacatggc taagctgatt tgggaatctg
     3361 tgagcgtgac ggtggtagct gcggttgaag caatgaactg gcttaagtct gctgctaagc
     3421 tgctggctgc tgaggtcaaa gataagaaga ctggagagat tcttcgcaag cgttgcgctg
     3481 tgcattgggt aactcctgat ggtttccctg tgtggcagga atacaagaag cctattcaga
     3541 cgcgcttgaa cctgatgttc ctcggtcagt tccgcttaca gcctaccatt aacaccaaca
     3601 aagatagcga gattgatgca cacaaacagg agtctggtat cgctcctaac tttgtacaca
     3661 gccaagacgg tagccacctt cgtaagactg tagtgtgggc acacgagaag tacggaatcg
     3721 aatcttttgc actgattcac gactccttcg gtaccattcc ggctgacgct gcgaacctgt
     3781 tcaaagcagt gcgcgaaact atggttgaca catatgagtc ttgtgatgta ctggctgatt
     3841 tctacgacca gttcgctgac cagttgcacg agtctcaatt ggacaaaatg ccagcacttc
     3901 cggctaaagg taacttgaac ctccgtgaca tcttagagtc ggacttcgcg ttcgcgtaaa
     3961 agcttaatta gctgagcttg gactcctgtt gatagatcca gtaatgacct cagaactcca
     4021 tctggatttg ttcagaacgc tcggttgccg ccgggcgttt tttattggtg agaatccaag
     4081 ctagcttggc gagattttca ggagctaagg aagctaaaat ggagaaaaaa atcactggat
     4141 ataccaccgt tgatatatcc caatggcatc gtaaagaaca ttttgaggca tttcagtcag
     4201 ttgctcaatg tacctataac cagaccgttc agctggatat tacggccttt ttaaagaccg
     4261 taaagaaaaa taagcacaag ttttatccgg cctttattca cattcttgcc cgcctgatga
     4321 atgctcatcc ggaatttcgt atggcaatga aagacggtga gctggtgata tgggatagtg
     4381 ttcacccttg ttacaccgtt ttccatgagc aaactgaaac gttttcatcg ctctggagtg
     4441 aataccacga cgatttccgg cagtttctac acatatattc gcaagatgtg gcgtgttacg
     4501 gtgaaaacct ggcctatttc cctaaagggt ttattgagaa tatgtttttc gtctcagcca
     4561 atccctgggt gagtttcacc agttttgatt taaacgtggc caatatggac aacttcttcg
     4621 cccccgtttt caccatgggc aaatattata cgcaaggcga caaggtgctg atgccgctgg
     4681 cgattcaggt tcatcatgcc gtttgtgatg gcttccatgt cggcagaatg cttaatgaat
     4741 tacaacagta ctgcgatgag tggcagggcg gggcgtaatt tttttaaggc agttattggt
     4801 gcccttaaac gcctggggta atgactctct agcttgaggc atcaaataaa acgaaaggct
     4861 cagtcgaaag actgggcctt tcgttttatc tgttgtttgt cggtgaacgc tctcctgagt
     4921 aggacaaatc cgccctctag attacgtgca gtcgatgata agctgtcaaa catgagaatt
     4981 gtgcctaatg agtgagctaa cttacattaa ttgcgttgcg ctcactgccc gctttccagt
     5041 cgggaaacct gtcgtgccag ctgcattaat gaatcggcca acgcgcgggg agaggcggtt
     5101 tgcgtattgg gcgccagggt ggtttttctt ttcaccagtg agacgggcaa cagctgattg
     5161 cccttcaccg cctggccctg agagagttgc agcaagcggt ccacgctggt ttgccccagc
     5221 aggcgaaaat cctgtttgat ggtggttaac ggcgggatat aacatgagct gtcttcggta
     5281 tcgtcgtatc ccactaccga gatatccgca ccaacgcgca gcccggactc ggtaatggcg
     5341 cgcattgcgc ccagcgccat ctgatcgttg gcaaccagca tcgcagtggg aacgatgccc
     5401 tcattcagca tttgcatggt ttgttgaaaa ccggacatgg cactccagtc gccttcccgt
     5461 tccgctatcg gctgaatttg attgcgagtg agatatttat gccagccagc cagacgcaga
     5521 cgcgccgaga cagaacttaa tgggcccgct aacagcgcga tttgctggtg acccaatgcg
     5581 accagatgct ccacgcccag tcgcgtaccg tcttcatggg agaaaataat actgttgatg
     5641 ggtgtctggt cagagacatc aagaaataac gccggaacat tagtgcaggc agcttccaca
     5701 gcaatggcat cctggtcatc cagcggatag ttaatgatca gcccactgac gcgttgcgcg
     5761 agaagattgt gcaccgccgc tttacaggct tcgacgccgc ttcgttctac catcgacacc
     5821 accacgctgg cacccagttg atcggcgcga gatttaatcg ccgcgacaat ttgcgacggc
     5881 gcgtgcaggg ccagactgga ggtggcaacg ccaatcagca acgactgttt gcccgccagt
     5941 tgttgtgcca cgcggttggg aatgtaattc agctccgcca tcgccgcttc cactttttcc
     6001 cgcgttttcg cagaaacgtg gctggcctgg ttcaccacgc gggaaacggt ctgataagag
     6061 acaccggcat actctgcgac atcgtataac gttactggtt tcacattcac caccctgaat
     6121 tgactctctt ccgggcgcta tcatgccata ccgcgaaagg ttttgcacca ttcgatggtg
     6181 tcggaatttc gggcagcgtt gggtcctggc cacgggtgcg catgatctag agctgcctcg
     6241 cgcgtttcgg tgatgacggt gaaaacctct gacacatgca gctcccggag acggtcacag
     6301 cttgtctgta agcggatgcc gggagcagac aagcccgtca gggcgcgtca gcgggtgttg
     6361 gcgggtgtcg gggcgcagcc atgacccagt cacgtagcga tagcggagtg tatactggct
     6421 taactatgcg gcatcagagc agattgtact gagagtgcac catatgcggt gtgaaatacc
     6481 gcacagatgc gtaaggagaa aataccgcat caggcgctct tccgcttcct cgctcactga
     6541 ctcgctgcgc tcggtcgttc ggctgcggcg agcggtatca gctcactcaa aggcggtaat
     6601 acggttatcc acagaatcag gggataacgc aggaaagaac atgtgagcaa aaggccagca
     6661 aaaggccagg aaccgtaaaa aggccgcgtt gctggcgttt ttccataggc tccgcccccc
     6721 tgacgagcat cacaaaaatc gacgctcaag tcagaggtgg cgaaacccga caggactata
     6781 aagataccag gcgtttcccc ctggaagctc cctcgtgcgc tctcctgttc cgaccctgcc
     6841 gcttaccgga tacctgtccg cctttctccc ttcgggaagc gtggcgcttt ctcatagctc
     6901 acgctgtagg tatctcagtt cggtgtaggt cgttcgctcc aagctgggct gtgtgcacga
     6961 accccccgtt cagcccgacc gctgcgcctt atccggtaac tatcgtcttg agtccaaccc
     7021 ggtaagacac gacttatcgc cactggcagc agccactggt aacaggatta gcagagcgag
     7081 gtatgtaggc ggtgctacag agttcttgaa gtggtggcct aactacggct acactagaag
     7141 gacagtattt ggtatctgcg ctctgctgaa gccagttacc ttcggaaaaa gagttggtag
     7201 ctcttgatcc ggcaaacaaa ccaccgctgg tagcggtggt ttttttgttt gcaagcagca
     7261 gattacgcgc agaaaaaaag gatctcaaga agatcctt
//
